# Supplementary material for: Reinforced CRISPR interference enables reliable multiplex gene repression in phylogenetically distant bacteria
Source: bioRxiv preprint, doi:10.1101/2025.04.14.648646, version 1 (2025-04-15)
Supplement: Supplementary File P1 [file 648646_file11.zip › sfGFP-cmR_Tn5 SBW25.gb]

LOCUS       sfGFP-cmR_Tn5_SB        2714 bp ds-DNA     linear       12-JUN-2023
DEFINITION  .
ACCESSION   urn.local...15-gd62jzp
KEYWORDS    "source_seq".
SOURCE      
  ORGANISM  .
FEATURES             Location/Qualifiers
     gene            complement(1..>584)
                     /locus_tag="PFLU_RS22785"
                     /old_locus_tag="PFLU4651"
     source          complement(<1..>584)
                     /organism="Pseudomonas fluorescens SBW25"
                     /mol_type="genomic DNA"
                     /strain="SBW25"
                     /db_xref="taxon:216595"
     CDS             complement(1..>584)
                     /locus_tag="PFLU_RS22785"
                     /old_locus_tag="PFLU4651"
                     /inference="COORDINATES: similar to AA
                     sequence:RefSeq:WP_020302616.1"
                     /note="Derived by automated computational analysis using
                     gene prediction method: Protein Homology."
                     /transl_table=11
                     /product="DMT family transporter"
                     /protein_id="WP_015885379.1"
                     /db_xref="GI:506365660"
                     /Original_Translation="MNLSILYALAAAALFGASIPLAKSFGLGLSPVLLA
                     GLLYLGSGIGLAGVRLIRDRGWKPTGLTPSEWPWLIGAITFGGILGPVALMFGLTLTA
                     GATASLMLNLESVLTAVIAWVVFRENADRRLILGMIAIVMGGLVLSWSDGGGATHDWT
                     GPFAVAVACLCWGIDNNLTRKVSASDALFIAGAKGLIAGVVNCSLALYLGAQIPAVAQ
                     LAPILLVGFLGYGISLVMFVLALRGLGSARTGAYFSTAPFLGAVVALLAFGESVTVAF
                     WIASALMAVGVWLHLTERHAHEHLHEATEHGHRHVHDEHHQHEHHFEWDPAEPHSHVH
                     VHSAMRHSHAHFPDVHHRHRH"
                     /codon_start=3
     misc_feature    complement(563..584)
                     /created_by="egbe290"
                     /modified_by="egbe290"
                     /label="5' sfGFP-cmR insert (Tn5)"
     misc_feature    585..603
                     /created_by="egbe290"
                     /label="Tn5 inverted repeat end"
     source          <604..>2229
                     /label="sfGFP-CmR Tn"
     misc_feature    complement(604..623)
                     /ApEinfo_revcolor="#a187be"
                     /ApEinfo_fwdcolor="#a187be"
                     /label="UNS3"
     Promoter        624..670
                     /ApEinfo_revcolor="#82ca9d"
                     /ApEinfo_fwdcolor="#82ca9d"
                     /label="apFAB46"
     guide_sequence  653..675
                     /created_by="elmo110"
                     /label="sfGFP guide T10"
     misc_feature    complement(671..710)
                     /ApEinfo_revcolor="#6ecff6"
                     /ApEinfo_fwdcolor="#6ecff6"
                     /label="UNS1"
     guide_sequence  complement(693..715)
                     /created_by="elmo110"
                     /label="sfGFP guide C1"
     misc_feature    711..743
                     /ApEinfo_revcolor="#8882be"
                     /ApEinfo_fwdcolor="#8882be"
                     /label="maxGFP 5'UTR"
     guide_sequence  complement(715..737)
                     /created_by="elmo110"
                     /label="sfGFP guide C2"
     RBS             732..738
                     /ApEinfo_revcolor="#8882be"
                     /ApEinfo_fwdcolor="#8882be"
                     /label="Shine-Dalgarno Sequence"
     guide_sequence  732..754
                     /created_by="elmo110"
                     /label="sfGFP_T5"
     CDS             744..1457
                     /ApEinfo_revcolor="#75c6a9"
                     /ApEinfo_fwdcolor="#75c6a9"
                     /label="sfGFP (no stop)"
     guide_sequence  827..849
                     /modified_by="elmo110"
                     /label="sfGFP guide T1"
     guide_sequence  complement(840..862)
                     /created_by="elmo110"
                     /label="sfGFP guide C3"
     guide_sequence  complement(873..895)
                     /created_by="elmo110"
                     /label="sfGFP guide C4"
     guide_sequence  958..980
                     /modified_by="elmo110"
                     /label="sfGFP guide T2"
     guide_sequence  complement(1038..1060)
                     /created_by="elmo110"
                     /label="sfGFP guide C5"
     guide_sequence  1040..1062
                     /created_by="elmo110"
                     /label="sfGFP guide T3"
     guide_sequence  1045..1067
                     /created_by="elmo110"
                     /label="sfGFP guide T4"
     guide_sequence  complement(1056..1078)
                     /created_by="elmo110"
                     /label="sfGFP guide C6"
     guide_sequence  complement(1079..1101)
                     /created_by="elmo110"
                     /label="sfGFP guide C7"
     guide_sequence  complement(1095..1117)
                     /created_by="elmo110"
                     /label="sfGFP guide C8"
     guide_sequence  complement(1110..1132)
                     /created_by="elmo110"
                     /label="sfGFP guide C9"
     guide_sequence  1135..1157
                     /created_by="elmo110"
                     /label="sfGFP guide T9"
     guide_sequence  1180..1202
                     /created_by="elmo110"
                     /label="sfGFP guide T7"
     guide_sequence  complement(1185..1207)
                     /created_by="elmo110"
                     /label="sfGFP guide C10"
     guide_sequence  complement(1189..1211)
                     /created_by="elmo110"
                     /label="sfGFP guide C11"
     guide_sequence  1196..1218
                     /created_by="elmo110"
                     /label="sfGFP guide T8"
     guide_sequence  1240..1262
                     /created_by="elmo110"
                     /label="sfGFP guide T6"
     guide_sequence  complement(1270..1292)
                     /created_by="elmo110"
                     /label="sfGFP guide C12"
     guide_sequence  complement(1330..1352)
                     /created_by="elmo110"
                     /label="sfGFP guide C13"
     guide_sequence  complement(1344..1366)
                     /created_by="elmo110"
                     /label="sfGFP guide C14"
     transit_peptide 1458..1481
                     /label="Ser-Gly linker"
     CDS             1482..2138
                     /ApEinfo_revcolor="#ffef86"
                     /ApEinfo_fwdcolor="#ffef86"
                     /label="cmR"
     RBS             1555..1577
                     /created_by="elmo110"
                     /label="CmR guide"
     misc_feature    2139..2189
                     /ApEinfo_revcolor="#f7977a"
                     /ApEinfo_fwdcolor="#f7977a"
                     /label="term_L3S1P13"
     misc_feature    complement(2190..2229)
                     /ApEinfo_revcolor="#8882be"
                     /ApEinfo_fwdcolor="#8882be"
                     /label="UNS6"
     misc_feature    complement(2230..2248)
                     /created_by="egbe290"
                     /label="Tn5 inverted repeat end"
     gene            complement(<2249..2714)
                     /locus_tag="PFLU_RS22785"
                     /old_locus_tag="PFLU4651"
     source          complement(<2249..>2714)
                     /organism="Pseudomonas fluorescens SBW25"
                     /mol_type="genomic DNA"
                     /strain="SBW25"
                     /db_xref="taxon:216595"
     CDS             complement(<2249..2714)
                     /locus_tag="PFLU_RS22785"
                     /old_locus_tag="PFLU4651"
                     /inference="COORDINATES: similar to AA
                     sequence:RefSeq:WP_020302616.1"
                     /note="Derived by automated computational analysis using
                     gene prediction method: Protein Homology."
                     /codon_start=1
                     /transl_table=11
                     /product="DMT family transporter"
                     /protein_id="WP_015885379.1"
                     /db_xref="GI:506365660"
                     /translation="MNLSILYALAAAALFGASIPLAKSFGLGLSPVLLAGLLYLGSGI
                     GLAGVRLIRDRGWKPTGLTPSEWPWLIGAITFGGILGPVALMFGLTLTAGATASLMLN
                     LESVLTAVIAWVVFRENADRRLILGMIAIVMGGLVLSWSDGGGATHDWTGPFAVAVAC
                     LCWGIDNNLTRKVSASDALFIAGAKGLIAGVVNCSLALYLGAQIPAVAQLAPILLVGF
                     LGYGISLVMFVLALRGLGSARTGAYFSTAPFLGAVVALLAFGESVTVAFWIASALMAV
                     GVWLHLTERHAHEHLHEATEHGHRHVHDEHHQHEHHFEWDPAEPHSHVHVHSAMRHSH
                     AHFPDVHHRHRH"
     misc_feature    2249..2269
                     /created_by="egbe290"
                     /modified_by="egbe290"
                     /label="3' sfGFp-cmR insert (Tn5)"
     misc_feature    complement(<2249..2257)
                     /created_by="egbe290"
                     /modified_by="egbe290"
                     /label="5' sfGFP-cmR insert (Tn5)"
ORIGIN      
        1 tcaatgccta tgccgatgat gcacatccgg aaaatgcgca tggctatgcc tcatcgcgct
       61 atgcacatgc acatgactat gcggctccgc cggatcccat tcaaagtgat gctcatgctg
      121 atggtgttca tcatgcacat gtcggtgccc gtgctccgtc gcctcatgca gatgttcatg
      181 ggcatgccgc tccgtcaggt gcagccaaac ccccacggcc atcagcgccg acgcaatcca
      241 gaacgcgacg gtcaccgact ccccgaacgc cagcagggct actacggcgc ccaggaacgg
      301 cgccgtggag aagtaggcac cggtgcgcgc actgcccagc ccacgcagcg ccagcacaaa
      361 catgaccagg ctgatgccat accccagaaa ccccaccaac aagataggcg ccaactgcgc
      421 cacagccggt atctgcgcgc ctagataaag cgccaggctg caattcacca ccccggcaat
      481 cagccctttg gcccctgcga taaacaacgc gtccgacgct gaaaccttgc gcgtcaggtt
      541 gttatcaatc ccccagcaca agcatgccac ggccactgca aacgctgtct cttatacaca
      601 tctcgattga ggaccttcag tgcaaaaaga gtattgactt cgcatctttt tgtacctata
      661 atagattcat gagacgagac gagacagcct gagaatggat gcgagtaatg ggatgcaaaa
      721 taaggagttt aaggaggtaa aaaatgcgta aagacgaaga gctgttcact ggtgtcgtcc
      781 ctattctggt ggaactggat ggtgatgtca acggtcataa gttttccgtg cgtggcgagg
      841 gtgaaggtga cgcaactaat ggtaaactga cgctgaagtt catctgtact actggtaaac
      901 tgccggtacc ttggccgact ctggtaacga cgctgactta tggtgttcag tgctttgctc
      961 gttatccgga ccatatgaag cagcatgact tcttcaagtc cgccatgccg gaaggctatg
     1021 tgcaggaacg cacgatttcc tttaaggatg acggcacgta caaaacgcgt gcggaagtga
     1081 aatttgaagg cgataccctg gtaaaccgca ttgagctgaa aggcattgac tttaaagaag
     1141 acggcaatat cctgggccat aagctggaat acaattttaa cagccacaat gtttacatca
     1201 ccgccgataa acaaaaaaat ggcattaaag cgaattttaa aattcgccac aacgtggagg
     1261 atggcagcgt gcagctggct gatcactacc agcaaaacac tccaatcggt gatggtcctg
     1321 ttctgctgcc agacaatcac tatctgagca cgcaaagcgt tctgtctaaa gatccgaacg
     1381 agaaacgcga tcatatggtt ctgctggagt tcgtaaccgc agcgggcatc acgcatggta
     1441 tggatgaact gtacaaaggc tctagcggtg gcagctctgg tgagaaaaaa atcactggat
     1501 ataccaccgt tgatatatcc caatggcatc gtaaagaaca ttttgaggca tttcagtcag
     1561 ttgctcaatg tacctataac cagaccgttc agctggatat tacggccttt ttaaagaccg
     1621 taaagaaaaa taagcacaag ttttatccgg cctttattca cattcttgcc cgcctgatga
     1681 acgctcaccc ggagtttcgt atggccatga aagacggtga gctggtgatc tgggatagtg
     1741 ttcacccttg ttacaccgtt ttccatgagc aaactgaaac gttttcgtcc ctctggagtg
     1801 aataccacga cgatttccgg cagtttctcc acatatattc gcaagatgtg gcgtgttacg
     1861 gtgaaaacct ggcctatttc cctaaagggt ttattgagaa tatgtttttt gtctcagcca
     1921 atccctgggt gagtttcacc agttttgatt taaacgtggc caatatggac aacttcttcg
     1981 cccccgtttt cacgatgggc aaatattata cgcaaggcga caaggtgctg atgccgctgg
     2041 cgatccaggt tcatcatgcc gtttgtgatg gcttccatgt cggccgcatg cttaatgaat
     2101 tacaacagta ctgtgatgag tggcagggcg gggcgtaaga cgaacaataa ggcctcccta
     2161 acggggggcc ttttttattg ataacaaaag tatgtgaccg tagagtattc ttaggtggca
     2221 gcgaacgaga gatgtgtata agagacagct gcaaacgggc cggtccagtc gtgggtggcg
     2281 ccgccgccgt cggaccatga caacactaaa ccgcccatga ctatcgcgat catcccgagg
     2341 attaggcggc ggtctgcgtt ttctctaaac accacccagg cgataacggc ggtcaacacc
     2401 gattcaaggt taagcatcag cgaggcggtt gcgccggcgg tgagggtcag gccgaacatc
     2461 aaggccacgg gcccgaggat gccgccaaag gtgatggcgc cgatcagcca gggccattcg
     2521 gatggggtca gaccggtggg tttccagccg cgatcgcgga taaggcgcac gccggcgaga
     2581 ccgatgccgc tgcccagata gagcaggccg gcgagcagta cgggcgagag acccagcccg
     2641 aaacttttgg cgagcgggat gctggcgccg aacagggcgg cggccgcgag ggcatacaga
     2701 atgctaaggt tcat
//
