# Supplementary material for: Reinforced CRISPR interference enables reliable multiplex gene repression in phylogenetically distant bacteria
Source: bioRxiv preprint, doi:10.1101/2025.04.14.648646, version 1 (2025-04-15)
Supplement: Supplementary File P1 [file 648646_file11.zip › pJH0219.gb]

LOCUS       pJH0219                 2172 bp    DNA     circular UNA 13-APR-2025
DEFINITION  Concatenation of 3 sequences.
ACCESSION   urn.local...5l-gdqnlyj
VERSION     urn.local...5l-gdqnlyj
KEYWORDS    .
SOURCE      
  ORGANISM  .
FEATURES             Location/Qualifiers
     misc_feature    1..644
                     /ApEinfo_fwdcolor="#ff0080"
                     /ApEinfo_revcolor="green"
                     /ApEinfo_graphicformat="arrow_data {{0 1 2 0 0 -1} {} 0}
                     width 5 offset 0"
                     /label="ColA"
     rep_origin      5..640
                     /vntifkey=33
                     /ApEinfo_fwdcolor="#999999"
                     /ApEinfo_revcolor="#999999"
                     /ApEinfo_graphicformat="arrow_data {{0 1 2 0 0 -1} {} 0}
                     width 5 offset 0"
                     /label="ColA\ori"
     terminator      complement(645..693)
                     /ApEinfo_fwdcolor="#9d1b1c"
                     /ApEinfo_revcolor="#9d1b1c"
                     /ApEinfo_graphicformat="arrow_data {{0 1 2 0 0 -1} {} 0}
                     width 5 offset 0"
                     /label="L3S3P22 terminator"
     terminator      706..747
                     /ApEinfo_fwdcolor="#9d1b1c"
                     /ApEinfo_revcolor="#9d1b1c"
                     /ApEinfo_graphicformat="arrow_data {{0 1 2 0 0 -1} {} 0}
                     width 5 offset 0"
                     /label="ECK120035133"
     CDS             complement(756..1289)
                     /function="resistance to gentamicin"
                     /codon_start=1
                     /transl_table=11
                     /product="gentamicin-3-acetyltransferase"
                     /protein_id="AAB06696.1"
                     /db_xref="GI:833828"
                     /ApEinfo_fwdcolor="#7093ff"
                     /ApEinfo_revcolor="#7093ff"
                     /ApEinfo_graphicformat="arrow_data {{0 1 2 0 0 -1} {} 0}
                     width 5 offset 0"
                     /Original_Translation="MLRSSNDVTQQGSRPKTKLGGSSMGIIRTCRLGPD
                     QVKSMRAALDLFGREFGDVATYSQHQPDSDYLGNLLRSKTFIALAAFDQEAVVGALAA
                     YVLPRFEQPRSEIYIYDLAVSGEHRRQGIATALINLLKHEANALGAYVIYVQADYGDD
                     PAVALYTKLGIREEVMHFDIDPSTAT"
                     /label="gentamicin-3-acetyltransferase"
     source          complement(756..1589)
                     /organism="Cloning vector pBBR1MCS-5"
                     /mol_type="genomic DNA"
                     /db_xref="taxon:51200"
                     /lab_host="Bordetella bronchiseptica"
                     /ApEinfo_fwdcolor="pink"
                     /ApEinfo_revcolor="pink"
                     /ApEinfo_graphicformat="arrow_data {{0 1 2 0 0 -1} {} 0}
                     width 5 offset 0"
                     /label="source:Cloning vector pBBR1MCS-5"
     promoter        complement(1621..1653)
                     /ApEinfo_fwdcolor="#346ee0"
                     /ApEinfo_revcolor="#1d43bd"
                     /ApEinfo_graphicformat="arrow_data {{0 1 2 0 0 -1} {} 0}
                     width 5 offset 0"
                     /label="Plac"
     promoter        complement(1624..1653)
                     /locus_tag="/product="" /label=lac_promoter
                     Promoter|promoter /ApEinfo_fwdcolor=""#346ee0"
                     /ApEinfo_revcolor="#1d43bd"
                     /ApEinfo_graphicformat="arrow_data {{0 1 2 0 0 -1} {} 0}
                     width 5 offset 0"
                     /Transferred_From="p_4740_BL3int_attB,
                     p_4740_BxB1int_attB, p_4740_R4int_attB,
                     p_4740_SPBeta_int_attB, p_4740_TG1int_attB,
                     p_4740_TP901int_attB, p_4740_phi370int_attB,
                     p_4740_phiA118int_attB, p_4740_phiBTint_attB,
                     p_4740_phiFC1int_attB, p_4740_phiK38int_attB,
                     p_4740_phiMR11in_attB, p_4740_phiRv1int_attB"
                     /Transferred_Similarity="100.00%"
                     /label="promoter"
     misc_recomb     1660..1701
                     /ApEinfo_fwdcolor="#ff8275"
                     /ApEinfo_revcolor="#ff8275"
                     /ApEinfo_graphicformat="arrow_data {{0 1 2 0 0 -1} {} 0}
                     width 5 offset 0"
                     /label="phiC31 attP-GT"
     regulatory      1709..1740
                     /regulatory_class="terminator"
                     /note="TonB terminator"
                     /ApEinfo_fwdcolor="#ff4649"
                     /ApEinfo_revcolor="#ff4649"
                     /ApEinfo_graphicformat="arrow_data {{0 1 2 0 0 -1} {} 0}
                     width 5 offset 0"
                     /label="TonB terminator"
     terminator      1746..1806
                     /locus_tag="/product="" /label=L3S2P21
                     /ApEinfo_fwdcolor=""#9d1b1c"
                     /ApEinfo_revcolor="#9d1b1c"
                     /ApEinfo_graphicformat="arrow_data {{0 1 2 0 0 -1} {} 0}
                     width 5 offset 0"
                     /label="terminator"
     terminator      1879..1929
                     /ApEinfo_fwdcolor="#9d1b1c"
                     /ApEinfo_revcolor="#9d1b1c"
                     /ApEinfo_graphicformat="arrow_data {{0 1 2 0 0 -1} {} 0}
                     width 5 offset 0"
                     /label="L3S1P13 terminator"
     terminator      complement(1937..1981)
                     /ApEinfo_fwdcolor="#9d1b1c"
                     /ApEinfo_revcolor="#9d1b1c"
                     /ApEinfo_graphicformat="arrow_data {{0 1 2 0 0 -1} {} 0}
                     width 5 offset 0"
                     /label="ECK120010850"
     misc_recomb     1990..2056
                     /created_by="hln"
                     /Transferred_From="TG1_attP "
                     /Transferred_Similarity="100.00%"
                     /label="TG1_attP"
     terminator      2063..2121
                     /ApEinfo_fwdcolor="#9d1b1c"
                     /ApEinfo_revcolor="#9d1b1c"
                     /ApEinfo_graphicformat="arrow_data {{0 1 2 0 0 -1} {} 0}
                     width 5 offset 0"
                     /label="ECK120033736"
     misc_recomb     2122..2166
                     /ApEinfo_fwdcolor="#ff8275"
                     /ApEinfo_revcolor="#ff8275"
                     /ApEinfo_graphicformat="arrow_data {{0 1 2 0 0 -1} {} 0}
                     width 5 offset 0"
                     /label="phiC31 attB-GT"
ORIGIN      
        1 gcagaaacgt cctagaagat gccaggagga tacttagcag agagacaata aggccggagc
       61 gaagccgttt ttccataggc tccgcccccc tgacgaacat cacgaaatct gacgctcaaa
      121 tcagtggtgg cgaaacccga caggactata aagataccag gcgtttcccc ctgatggctc
      181 cctcttgcgc tctcctgttc ccgtcctgcg gcgtccgtgt tgtggtggag gctttaccca
      241 aatcaccacg tcccgttccg tgtagacagt tcgctccaag ctgggctgtg tgcaagaacc
      301 ccccgttcag cccgactgct gcgccttatc cggtaactat catcttgagt ccaacccgga
      361 aagacacgac aaaacgccac tggcagcagc cattggtaac tgagaattag tggatttaga
      421 tatcgagagt cttgaagtgg tggcctaaca gaggctacac tgaaaggaca gtatttggta
      481 tctgcgctcc actaaagcca gttaccaggt taagcagttc cccaactgac ttaaccttcg
      541 atcaaaccgc ctccccaggc ggttttttcg tttacagagc aggagattac gacgatcgta
      601 aaaggatctc aagaagatcc tttacggatt cccgacacca tcacgggaga ccagaaacaa
      661 aaaaaggccg cgttagcggc cttcaataat tggacctggc tcctaactga tttttaaggc
      721 gactgatgag tcgccttttt tttgtctaag aattcttagg tggcggtact tgggtcgata
      781 tcaaagtgca tcacttcttc ccgtatgccc aactttgtat agagagccac tgcgggatcg
      841 tcaccgtaat ctgcttgcac gtagatcaca taagcaccaa gcgcgttggc ctcatgcttg
      901 aggagattga tgagcgcggt ggcaatgccc tgcctccggt gctcgccgga gactgcgaga
      961 tcatagatat agatctcact acgcggctgc tcaaacttgg gcagaacgta agccgcgaga
     1021 gcgccaacaa ccgcttcttg gtcgaaggca gcaagcgcga tgaatgtctt actacggagc
     1081 aagttcccga ggtaatcgga gtccggctga tgttgggagt aggtggctac gtctccgaac
     1141 tcacgaccga aaagatcaag agcagcccgc atggatttga cttggtcagg gccgagccta
     1201 catgtgcgaa tgatgcccat acttgagcca cctaactttg ttttagggcg actgccctgc
     1261 tgcgtaacat cgttgctgct gcgtaacatc gttgctgctc cataacatca aacatcgacc
     1321 cacggcgtaa cgcgcttgct gcttggatgc ccgaggcata gactgtacaa aaaaacagtc
     1381 ataacaagcc atgaaaaccg ccactgcgcc gttaccaccg ctgcgttcgg tcaaggttct
     1441 ggaccagttg cgtgagcgca tacgctactt gcattacagt ttacgaaccg aacaggctta
     1501 tgtcaactgg gttcgtgcct tcatccgttt ccacggtgtg cgtccatggg caaatattat
     1561 acgcaaggcg acaaggtgct gatgccgcta tgatatctcc tgtgtgagct cacaattcca
     1621 cacaacatac gagccggaag cataaagtgt aaagtcgacg tgccccaact ggggtaacct
     1681 gtgagttctc tcagttgggg gtatcgatag tcaaaagcct ccggtcggag gcttttgact
     1741 agcacctcgg taccaaattc cagaaaagag gcctcccgaa aggggggcct tttttcgttt
     1801 tggtccggat ccgatatcat ccaagtcttc aattgcaatc cgataattca ggtagaagac
     1861 aactggtcta gactcgagga cgaacaataa ggcctcccta acggggggcc ttttttattg
     1921 ataacaaaaa tccacaagga aaaattaaag gggagataaa atcccccctt tttggttaac
     1981 tgcggccgct caaccccgtt ccagcccaac agtgttagtc tttgctctta cccagttggg
     2041 cgggatagcc tgcccggcta gcaacgcatg agaaagcccc cggaagatca ccttccgggg
     2101 gcttttttat tgcgcaagct ttgcgggtgc cagggcgtgc ccgtgggctc cccgggcgcg
     2161 tactccgcat gc
//
