# Supplementary material for: Reinforced CRISPR interference enables reliable multiplex gene repression in phylogenetically distant bacteria
Source: bioRxiv preprint, doi:10.1101/2025.04.14.648646, version 1 (2025-04-15)
Supplement: Supplementary File P1 [file 648646_file11.zip › pJE_ddCpf1_98.gb]

LOCUS       pJE_ddCpf1_98           2999 bp ds-DNA     circular     14-APR-2025
DEFINITION  .
ACCESSION   urn.local...5j-ih1ei12
KEYWORDS    .
SOURCE      .
  ORGANISM  .
COMMENT     COMMENT                                                            
            COMMENT     ApEinfo:methylated:1.
FEATURES             Location/Qualifiers
     rep_origin      35..717
                     /ApEinfo_fwdcolor="gray50"
                     /ApEinfo_revcolor="gray50"
                     /ApEinfo_graphicformat="arrow_data {{0 1 2 0 0 -1} {} 0}
                     width 5 offset 0"
                     /label="ColE1 origin"
     rep_origin      95..714
                     /locus_tag="/product="" /label=pBR322_replication_origin
                     Replication origin|rep_or igin
                     /ApEinfo_fwdcolor=""#999999"
                     /ApEinfo_revcolor="#999999"
                     /ApEinfo_graphicformat="arrow_data {{0 1 2 0 0 -1} {} 0}
                     width 5 offset 0"
     terminator      complement(906..954)
                     /ApEinfo_fwdcolor="#9d1b1c"
                     /ApEinfo_revcolor="#9d1b1c"
                     /ApEinfo_graphicformat="arrow_data {{0 1 2 0 0 -1} {} 0}
                     width 5 offset 0"
                     /label="L3S3P22 terminator"
     terminator      967..1008
                     /ApEinfo_fwdcolor="#9d1b1c"
                     /ApEinfo_revcolor="#9d1b1c"
                     /ApEinfo_graphicformat="arrow_data {{0 1 2 0 0 -1} {} 0}
                     width 5 offset 0"
                     /label="ECK120035133"
     CDS             complement(1018..1812)
                     /gene="nptII"
                     /codon_start=1
                     /transl_table=11
                     /product="neomycin phosphotransferase"
                     /protein_id="ACJ66844.1"
                     /db_xref="GI:215434895"
                     /vntifkey=4
                     /ApEinfo_fwdcolor="#66ff66"
                     /ApEinfo_revcolor="#66ff66"
                     /ApEinfo_graphicformat="arrow_data {{0 1 2 0 0 -1} {} 0}
                     width 5 offset 0"
                     /label="neomycin\phosphotransferase"
     gene            complement(1018..1812)
                     /gene="nptII"
                     /vntifkey=60
                     /ApEinfo_fwdcolor="#66ff66"
                     /ApEinfo_revcolor="#66ff66"
                     /ApEinfo_graphicformat="arrow_data {{0 1 2 0 0 -1} {} 0}
                     width 5 offset 0"
                     /label="nptII"
     -10_signal      complement(1977..1985)
                     /ApEinfo_fwdcolor="#07e500"
                     /ApEinfo_revcolor="#07e500"
                     /ApEinfo_graphicformat="arrow_data {{0 1 2 0 0 -1} {} 0}
                     width 5 offset 0"
                     /label="-10 KanR (BPROM_pred)"
     -35_signal      complement(2003..2008)
                     /ApEinfo_fwdcolor="#07e500"
                     /ApEinfo_revcolor="#07e500"
                     /ApEinfo_graphicformat="arrow_data {{0 1 2 0 0 -1} {} 0}
                     width 5 offset 0"
                     /label="-35 KanR (BPROM_pred)"
     misc_recomb     2084..2125
                     /ApEinfo_fwdcolor="#ff8275"
                     /ApEinfo_revcolor="#ff8275"
                     /ApEinfo_graphicformat="arrow_data {{0 1 2 0 0 -1} {} 0}
                     width 5 offset 0"
                     /label="phiC31 attP"
     protein_bind    2126..2131
                     /ApEinfo_fwdcolor="#ffc526"
                     /ApEinfo_revcolor="#ffc526"
                     /ApEinfo_graphicformat="arrow_data {{0 1 2 0 0 -1} {} 0}
                     width 5 offset 0"
                     /label="ClaI"
     regulatory      2132..2163
                     /regulatory_class="terminator"
                     /note="TonB terminator"
                     /ApEinfo_fwdcolor="#ff4649"
                     /ApEinfo_revcolor="#ff4649"
                     /ApEinfo_graphicformat="arrow_data {{0 1 2 0 0 -1} {} 0}
                     width 5 offset 0"
                     /label="TonB terminator"
     terminator      2169..2229
                     /locus_tag="/product="" /label=L3S2P21
                     /ApEinfo_fwdcolor=""#9d1b1c"
                     /ApEinfo_revcolor="#9d1b1c"
                     /ApEinfo_graphicformat="arrow_data {{0 1 2 0 0 -1} {} 0}
                     width 5 offset 0"
     promoter        2236..2345
                     /created_by="elmo110"
                     /label="tac promoter (pJE1096)"
     repeat_region   2346..2364
                     /created_by="elmo110"
                     /label="CRISPR repeat (Fn Cpf1)"
     guide_sequence  2365..2387
                     /created_by="elmo110"
                     /label="sfGFP_T4"
     repeat_region   2388..2406
                     /created_by="elmo110"
                     /label="CRISPR repeat (Fn Cpf1)"
     guide_sequence  2407..2429
                     /created_by="elmo110"
                     /label="sfGFP_T8"
     repeat_region   2430..2448
                     /created_by="elmo110"
                     /label="CRISPR repeat (Fn Cpf1)"
     guide_sequence  2449..2471
                     /created_by="elmo110"
                     /label="mKate2_T2"
     repeat_region   2472..2490
                     /created_by="elmo110"
                     /label="CRISPR repeat (Fn Cpf1)"
     guide_sequence  2491..2513
                     /created_by="elmo110"
                     /label="mKate2_T4"
     repeat_region   2514..2532
                     /created_by="elmo110"
                     /label="CRISPR repeat (Fn Cpf1)"
     guide_sequence  2533..2555
                     /created_by="elmo110"
                     /label="mOrange2_T1"
     repeat_region   2556..2574
                     /created_by="elmo110"
                     /label="CRISPR repeat (Fn Cpf1)"
     guide_sequence  2575..2597
                     /created_by="elmo110"
                     /label="mOrange2_T2"
     repeat_region   2598..2616
                     /created_by="elmo110"
                     /label="CRISPR repeat (Fn Cpf1)"
     terminator      2727..2777
                     /ApEinfo_fwdcolor="#9d1b1c"
                     /ApEinfo_revcolor="#9d1b1c"
                     /ApEinfo_graphicformat="arrow_data {{0 1 2 0 0 -1} {} 0}
                     width 5 offset 0"
                     /label="L3S1P13 terminator"
     terminator      complement(2785..2829)
                     /ApEinfo_fwdcolor="#9d1b1c"
                     /ApEinfo_revcolor="#9d1b1c"
                     /ApEinfo_graphicformat="arrow_data {{0 1 2 0 0 -1} {} 0}
                     width 5 offset 0"
                     /label="ECK120010850"
     misc_recomb     2838..2895
                     /locus_tag="/product="" /label=BxB1 attP|misc_recomb
                     /ApEinfo_fwdcolor=""#06ff00"
                     /ApEinfo_revcolor="#06ff00"
                     /ApEinfo_graphicformat="arrow_data {{0 1 2 0 0 -1} {} 0}
                     width 5 offset 0"
     terminator      2902..2954
                     /ApEinfo_fwdcolor="#9d1b1c"
                     /ApEinfo_revcolor="#9d1b1c"
                     /ApEinfo_graphicformat="arrow_data {{0 1 2 0 0 -1} {} 0}
                     width 5 offset 0"
                     /label="ECK120033736"
     misc_recomb     2955..2999
                     /ApEinfo_fwdcolor="#ff8275"
                     /ApEinfo_revcolor="#ff8275"
                     /ApEinfo_graphicformat="arrow_data {{0 1 2 0 0 -1} {} 0}
                     width 5 offset 0"
                     /label="phiC31 attB"
ORIGIN      
        1 aaaaggatct aggtgaagat cctttttgat aatctcatga ccaaaatccc ttaacgtgag
       61 ttttcgttcc actgagcgtc agaccccgta gaaaagatca aaggatcttc ttgagatcct
      121 ttttttctgc gcgtaatctg ctgcttgcaa acaaaaaaac caccgctacc agcggtggtt
      181 tgtttgccgg atcaagagct accaactctt tttccgaagg taactggctt cagcagagcg
      241 cagataccaa atactgttct tctagtgtag ccgtagttag gccaccactt caagaactct
      301 gtagcaccgc ctacatacct cgctctgcta atcctgttac cagtggctgc tgccagtggc
      361 gataagtcgt gtcttaccgg gttggactca agacgatagt taccggataa ggcgcagcgg
      421 tcgggctgaa cggggggttc gtgcacacag cccagcttgg agcgaacgac ctacaccgaa
      481 ctgagatacc tacagcgtga gctatgagaa agcgccacgc ttcccgaagg gagaaaggcg
      541 gacaggtatc cggtaagcgg cagggtcgga acaggagagc gcacgaggga gcttccaggg
      601 ggaaacgcct ggtatcttta tagtcctgtc gggtttcgcc acctctgact tgagcgtcga
      661 tttttgtgat gctcgtcagg ggggcggagc ctatggaaaa acgccagcaa cgcggccttt
      721 ttacggttcc tggccttttg ctggcctttt gctcacatgt tctttcctgc gttatcccct
      781 gattctgtgg ataaccgtat taccgccttt gagtgagctg ataccgctcg ccgcagccga
      841 acgaccgagc gcagcgagtc agtgagcgag gaagcggaag agcgcccaat acgcaaaccg
      901 cctctgggag accagaaaca aaaaaaggcc gcgttagcgg ccttcaataa ttggacctgg
      961 ctcctaactg atttttaagg cgactgatga gtcgcctttt ttttgtctaa gaattcatca
     1021 gaagaactcg tcaagaaggc gatagaaggc gatgcgctgc gaatcgggag cggcgatacc
     1081 gtaaagcacg aggaagcggt cagcccattc gccgccaagc tcttcagcaa tatcacgggt
     1141 agccaacgct atgtcctgat agcggtccgc cacacccagc cggccacagt cgatgaatcc
     1201 agaaaagcgg ccattttcca ccatgatatt cggcaagcag gcatcgccat gggtcacgac
     1261 gagatcctcg ccgtcgggca tccgcgcctt gagcctggcg aacagttcgg ctggcgcgag
     1321 cccctgatgc tcttcgtcca gatcatcctg atcgacaaga ccggcttcca tccgagtacg
     1381 tgctcgctcg atgcgatgtt tcgcttggtg gtcgaatggg caggtagccg gatcaagcgt
     1441 atgcagccgc cgcattgcat cagccatgat ggatactttc tcggcaggag caaggtgaga
     1501 tgacaggaga tcctgccccg gcacttcgcc caatagcagc cagtcccttc ccgcttcagt
     1561 gacaacgtcg agcacagctg cgcaaggaac gcccgtcgtg gccagccacg atagccgcgc
     1621 tgcctcgtct tggagttcat tcagggcacc ggacaggtcg gtcttgacaa aaagaaccgg
     1681 gcgcccctgc gctgacagcc ggaacacggc ggcatcagag cagccgattg tctgttgtgc
     1741 ccagtcatag ccgaatagcc tctccaccca agcggccgga gaacctgcgt gcaatccatc
     1801 ttgttcaatc atgcgaaacg atcctcatcc tgtctcttga tcagatcttg atcccctgcg
     1861 ccatcagatc cttggcggca agaaagccat ccagtttact ttgcagggct tcccaacctt
     1921 accagagggc gccccagctg gcaattccgg ttcgcttgct gtccataaaa ccgcccagtc
     1981 tagctatcgc catgtaagcc cactgcaagc tacctgcttt ctctttgcgc ttgcgttttc
     2041 ccttgtccag atagcccagt agctgacatt catccgggac gtcgtgcccc aactggggta
     2101 acctttgagt tctctcagtt gggggatcga tagtcaaaag cctccggtcg gaggcttttg
     2161 actagcacct cggtaccaaa ttccagaaaa gaggcctccc gaaagggggg ccttttttcg
     2221 ttttggtccg gatccctatg gaggtcaggt atgattacta ttgacaatta atcatcggct
     2281 cgtataatgt gatggaattg tgagcggata acaattctta agattaactc acacaggaga
     2341 tatcaaattt ctactgttgt agataggatg acggcacgta caaaacgaat ttctactgtt
     2401 gtagatcatc accgccgata aacaaaaaaa atttctactg ttgtagatca acctgaaaac
     2461 cacgtatcgt taatttctac tgttgtagat acaaccacca cttcaaatgc accaatttct
     2521 actgttgtag ataaattgaa ggtgaggggg aggggaattt ctactgttgt agatcgtggg
     2581 atattttgtc cccccataat ttctactgtt gtagatccgc ttatccgtcc gaggggagag
     2641 tgtgcgatcc tccgttaaga tattcttacg tatgacgtag ctatgtattt tgcagaggta
     2701 gcgaacgcgt tgaacactat ctcgaggacg aacaataagg cctccctaac ggggggcctt
     2761 ttttattgat aacaaaaatc cacaaggaaa aattaaaggg gagataaaat cccccctttt
     2821 tggttaactg cggccgcgtc gtggtttgtc tggtcaacca ccgcggtctc agtggtgtac
     2881 ggtacaaacc ccgacgctag caacgcatga gaaagccccc ggaagatcac cttccggggg
     2941 cttttttatt gcgctgcggg tgccagggcg tgcccttggg ctccccgggc gcgtactcc
//
