# Supplementary material for: Reinforced CRISPR interference enables reliable multiplex gene repression in phylogenetically distant bacteria
Source: bioRxiv preprint, doi:10.1101/2025.04.14.648646, version 1 (2025-04-15)
Supplement: Supplementary File P1 [file 648646_file11.zip › pJE_ddCpf1_24.gb]

LOCUS       pJE_ddCpf1_24           2962 bp ds-DNA     circular     14-APR-2025
DEFINITION  .
ACCESSION   urn.local...1t-ih1e1cd
KEYWORDS    .
SOURCE      .
  ORGANISM  .
COMMENT     COMMENT                                                            
            COMMENT     ApEinfo:methylated:1.
FEATURES             Location/Qualifiers
     rep_origin      35..717
                     /ApEinfo_fwdcolor="gray50"
                     /ApEinfo_revcolor="gray50"
                     /ApEinfo_graphicformat="arrow_data {{0 1 2 0 0 -1} {} 0}
                     width 5 offset 0"
                     /label="ColE1 origin"
     rep_origin      95..714
                     /locus_tag="/product="" /label=pBR322_replication_origin
                     Replication origin|rep_or igin
                     /ApEinfo_fwdcolor=""#999999"
                     /ApEinfo_revcolor="#999999"
                     /ApEinfo_graphicformat="arrow_data {{0 1 2 0 0 -1} {} 0}
                     width 5 offset 0"
     terminator      complement(906..954)
                     /ApEinfo_fwdcolor="#9d1b1c"
                     /ApEinfo_revcolor="#9d1b1c"
                     /ApEinfo_graphicformat="arrow_data {{0 1 2 0 0 -1} {} 0}
                     width 5 offset 0"
                     /label="L3S3P22 terminator"
     terminator      967..1008
                     /ApEinfo_fwdcolor="#9d1b1c"
                     /ApEinfo_revcolor="#9d1b1c"
                     /ApEinfo_graphicformat="arrow_data {{0 1 2 0 0 -1} {} 0}
                     width 5 offset 0"
                     /label="ECK120035133"
     CDS             complement(1018..1812)
                     /gene="nptII"
                     /codon_start=1
                     /transl_table=11
                     /product="neomycin phosphotransferase"
                     /protein_id="ACJ66844.1"
                     /db_xref="GI:215434895"
                     /vntifkey=4
                     /ApEinfo_fwdcolor="#66ff66"
                     /ApEinfo_revcolor="#66ff66"
                     /ApEinfo_graphicformat="arrow_data {{0 1 2 0 0 -1} {} 0}
                     width 5 offset 0"
                     /label="neomycin\phosphotransferase"
     gene            complement(1018..1812)
                     /gene="nptII"
                     /vntifkey=60
                     /ApEinfo_fwdcolor="#66ff66"
                     /ApEinfo_revcolor="#66ff66"
                     /ApEinfo_graphicformat="arrow_data {{0 1 2 0 0 -1} {} 0}
                     width 5 offset 0"
                     /label="nptII"
     -10_signal      complement(1977..1985)
                     /ApEinfo_fwdcolor="#07e500"
                     /ApEinfo_revcolor="#07e500"
                     /ApEinfo_graphicformat="arrow_data {{0 1 2 0 0 -1} {} 0}
                     width 5 offset 0"
                     /label="-10 KanR (BPROM_pred)"
     -35_signal      complement(2003..2008)
                     /ApEinfo_fwdcolor="#07e500"
                     /ApEinfo_revcolor="#07e500"
                     /ApEinfo_graphicformat="arrow_data {{0 1 2 0 0 -1} {} 0}
                     width 5 offset 0"
                     /label="-35 KanR (BPROM_pred)"
     misc_recomb     2084..2125
                     /ApEinfo_fwdcolor="#ff8275"
                     /ApEinfo_revcolor="#ff8275"
                     /ApEinfo_graphicformat="arrow_data {{0 1 2 0 0 -1} {} 0}
                     width 5 offset 0"
                     /label="phiC31 attP"
     protein_bind    2126..2131
                     /ApEinfo_fwdcolor="#ffc526"
                     /ApEinfo_revcolor="#ffc526"
                     /ApEinfo_graphicformat="arrow_data {{0 1 2 0 0 -1} {} 0}
                     width 5 offset 0"
                     /label="ClaI"
     regulatory      2132..2163
                     /regulatory_class="terminator"
                     /note="TonB terminator"
                     /ApEinfo_fwdcolor="#ff4649"
                     /ApEinfo_revcolor="#ff4649"
                     /ApEinfo_graphicformat="arrow_data {{0 1 2 0 0 -1} {} 0}
                     width 5 offset 0"
                     /label="TonB terminator"
     terminator      2169..2229
                     /locus_tag="/product="" /label=L3S2P21
                     /ApEinfo_fwdcolor=""#9d1b1c"
                     /ApEinfo_revcolor="#9d1b1c"
                     /ApEinfo_graphicformat="arrow_data {{0 1 2 0 0 -1} {} 0}
                     width 5 offset 0"
     promoter        2236..2345
                     /created_by="elmo110"
                     /label="tac promoter (pJE1096)"
     repeat_region   2346..2364
                     /created_by="elmo110"
                     /label="CRISPR repeat (Fn Cpf1)"
     guide_sequence  2365..2387
                     /created_by="elmo110"
                     /label="sfGFP_T4"
     repeat_region   2388..2406
                     /created_by="elmo110"
                     /label="CRISPR repeat (Fn Cpf1)"
     guide_sequence  2407..2429
                     /created_by="elmo110"
                     /label="sfGFP_T8"
     repeat_region   2430..2448
                     /created_by="elmo110"
                     /label="CRISPR repeat (Fn Cpf1)"
     guide_sequence  2449..2471
                     /created_by="elmo110"
                     /label="mKate2_T2"
     repeat_region   2472..2490
                     /created_by="elmo110"
                     /label="CRISPR repeat (Fn Cpf1)"
     guide_sequence  2491..2513
                     /created_by="elmo110"
                     /label="mKate2_T4"
     repeat_region   2514..2532
                     /created_by="elmo110"
                     /label="CRISPR repeat (Fn Cpf1)"
     guide_sequence  2533..2560
                     /created_by="elmo110"
                     /label="BbsI-clone"
     repeat_region   2561..2579
                     /created_by="elmo110"
                     /label="CRISPR repeat (Fn Cpf1)"
     terminator      2690..2740
                     /ApEinfo_fwdcolor="#9d1b1c"
                     /ApEinfo_revcolor="#9d1b1c"
                     /ApEinfo_graphicformat="arrow_data {{0 1 2 0 0 -1} {} 0}
                     width 5 offset 0"
                     /label="L3S1P13 terminator"
     terminator      complement(2748..2792)
                     /ApEinfo_fwdcolor="#9d1b1c"
                     /ApEinfo_revcolor="#9d1b1c"
                     /ApEinfo_graphicformat="arrow_data {{0 1 2 0 0 -1} {} 0}
                     width 5 offset 0"
                     /label="ECK120010850"
     misc_recomb     2801..2858
                     /locus_tag="/product="" /label=BxB1 attP|misc_recomb
                     /ApEinfo_fwdcolor=""#06ff00"
                     /ApEinfo_revcolor="#06ff00"
                     /ApEinfo_graphicformat="arrow_data {{0 1 2 0 0 -1} {} 0}
                     width 5 offset 0"
     terminator      2865..2917
                     /ApEinfo_fwdcolor="#9d1b1c"
                     /ApEinfo_revcolor="#9d1b1c"
                     /ApEinfo_graphicformat="arrow_data {{0 1 2 0 0 -1} {} 0}
                     width 5 offset 0"
                     /label="ECK120033736"
     misc_recomb     2918..2962
                     /ApEinfo_fwdcolor="#ff8275"
                     /ApEinfo_revcolor="#ff8275"
                     /ApEinfo_graphicformat="arrow_data {{0 1 2 0 0 -1} {} 0}
                     width 5 offset 0"
                     /label="phiC31 attB"
ORIGIN      
        1 aaaaggatct aggtgaagat cctttttgat aatctcatga ccaaaatccc ttaacgtgag
       61 ttttcgttcc actgagcgtc agaccccgta gaaaagatca aaggatcttc ttgagatcct
      121 ttttttctgc gcgtaatctg ctgcttgcaa acaaaaaaac caccgctacc agcggtggtt
      181 tgtttgccgg atcaagagct accaactctt tttccgaagg taactggctt cagcagagcg
      241 cagataccaa atactgttct tctagtgtag ccgtagttag gccaccactt caagaactct
      301 gtagcaccgc ctacatacct cgctctgcta atcctgttac cagtggctgc tgccagtggc
      361 gataagtcgt gtcttaccgg gttggactca agacgatagt taccggataa ggcgcagcgg
      421 tcgggctgaa cggggggttc gtgcacacag cccagcttgg agcgaacgac ctacaccgaa
      481 ctgagatacc tacagcgtga gctatgagaa agcgccacgc ttcccgaagg gagaaaggcg
      541 gacaggtatc cggtaagcgg cagggtcgga acaggagagc gcacgaggga gcttccaggg
      601 ggaaacgcct ggtatcttta tagtcctgtc gggtttcgcc acctctgact tgagcgtcga
      661 tttttgtgat gctcgtcagg ggggcggagc ctatggaaaa acgccagcaa cgcggccttt
      721 ttacggttcc tggccttttg ctggcctttt gctcacatgt tctttcctgc gttatcccct
      781 gattctgtgg ataaccgtat taccgccttt gagtgagctg ataccgctcg ccgcagccga
      841 acgaccgagc gcagcgagtc agtgagcgag gaagcggaag agcgcccaat acgcaaaccg
      901 cctctgggag accagaaaca aaaaaaggcc gcgttagcgg ccttcaataa ttggacctgg
      961 ctcctaactg atttttaagg cgactgatga gtcgcctttt ttttgtctaa gaattcatca
     1021 gaagaactcg tcaagaaggc gatagaaggc gatgcgctgc gaatcgggag cggcgatacc
     1081 gtaaagcacg aggaagcggt cagcccattc gccgccaagc tcttcagcaa tatcacgggt
     1141 agccaacgct atgtcctgat agcggtccgc cacacccagc cggccacagt cgatgaatcc
     1201 agaaaagcgg ccattttcca ccatgatatt cggcaagcag gcatcgccat gggtcacgac
     1261 gagatcctcg ccgtcgggca tccgcgcctt gagcctggcg aacagttcgg ctggcgcgag
     1321 cccctgatgc tcttcgtcca gatcatcctg atcgacaaga ccggcttcca tccgagtacg
     1381 tgctcgctcg atgcgatgtt tcgcttggtg gtcgaatggg caggtagccg gatcaagcgt
     1441 atgcagccgc cgcattgcat cagccatgat ggatactttc tcggcaggag caaggtgaga
     1501 tgacaggaga tcctgccccg gcacttcgcc caatagcagc cagtcccttc ccgcttcagt
     1561 gacaacgtcg agcacagctg cgcaaggaac gcccgtcgtg gccagccacg atagccgcgc
     1621 tgcctcgtct tggagttcat tcagggcacc ggacaggtcg gtcttgacaa aaagaaccgg
     1681 gcgcccctgc gctgacagcc ggaacacggc ggcatcagag cagccgattg tctgttgtgc
     1741 ccagtcatag ccgaatagcc tctccaccca agcggccgga gaacctgcgt gcaatccatc
     1801 ttgttcaatc atgcgaaacg atcctcatcc tgtctcttga tcagatcttg atcccctgcg
     1861 ccatcagatc cttggcggca agaaagccat ccagtttact ttgcagggct tcccaacctt
     1921 accagagggc gccccagctg gcaattccgg ttcgcttgct gtccataaaa ccgcccagtc
     1981 tagctatcgc catgtaagcc cactgcaagc tacctgcttt ctctttgcgc ttgcgttttc
     2041 ccttgtccag atagcccagt agctgacatt catccgggac gtcgtgcccc aactggggta
     2101 acctttgagt tctctcagtt gggggatcga tagtcaaaag cctccggtcg gaggcttttg
     2161 actagcacct cggtaccaaa ttccagaaaa gaggcctccc gaaagggggg ccttttttcg
     2221 ttttggtccg gatccctatg gaggtcaggt atgattacta ttgacaatta atcatcggct
     2281 cgtataatgt gatggaattg tgagcggata acaattctta agattaactc acacaggaga
     2341 tatcaaattt ctactgttgt agataggatg acggcacgta caaaacgaat ttctactgtt
     2401 gtagatcatc accgccgata aacaaaaaaa atttctactg ttgtagatca acctgaaaac
     2461 cacgtatcgt taatttctac tgttgtagat acaaccacca cttcaaatgc accaatttct
     2521 actgttgtag atcagtcttc acgaatctag acgaagacga aatttctact gttgtagatc
     2581 cgcttatccg tccgagggga gagtgtgcga tcctccgtta agatattctt acgtatgacg
     2641 tagctatgta ttttgcagag gtagcgaacg cgttgaacac tatctcgagg acgaacaata
     2701 aggcctccct aacggggggc cttttttatt gataacaaaa atccacaagg aaaaattaaa
     2761 ggggagataa aatcccccct ttttggttaa ctgcggccgc gtcgtggttt gtctggtcaa
     2821 ccaccgcggt ctcagtggtg tacggtacaa accccgacgc tagcaacgca tgagaaagcc
     2881 cccggaagat caccttccgg gggctttttt attgcgctgc gggtgccagg gcgtgccctt
     2941 gggctccccg ggcgcgtact cc
//
