# Supplementary material for: Reinforced CRISPR interference enables reliable multiplex gene repression in phylogenetically distant bacteria
Source: bioRxiv preprint, doi:10.1101/2025.04.14.648646, version 1 (2025-04-15)
Supplement: Supplementary File P1 [file 648646_file11.zip › pJE_ddCpf1_5.gb]

LOCUS       pJE_ddCpf1_5            2878 bp ds-DNA     circular     14-APR-2025
DEFINITION  .
ACCESSION   urn.local...2f-gd633i6
KEYWORDS    .
SOURCE      .
  ORGANISM  .
COMMENT     COMMENT                                                            
            COMMENT     ApEinfo:methylated:1.
FEATURES             Location/Qualifiers
     rep_origin      35..717
                     /ApEinfo_fwdcolor="gray50"
                     /ApEinfo_revcolor="gray50"
                     /ApEinfo_graphicformat="arrow_data {{0 1 2 0 0 -1} {} 0}
                     width 5 offset 0"
                     /label="ColE1 origin"
     rep_origin      95..714
                     /locus_tag="/product="" /label=pBR322_replication_origin
                     Replication origin|rep_or igin
                     /ApEinfo_fwdcolor=""#999999"
                     /ApEinfo_revcolor="#999999"
                     /ApEinfo_graphicformat="arrow_data {{0 1 2 0 0 -1} {} 0}
                     width 5 offset 0"
     terminator      complement(906..954)
                     /ApEinfo_fwdcolor="#9d1b1c"
                     /ApEinfo_revcolor="#9d1b1c"
                     /ApEinfo_graphicformat="arrow_data {{0 1 2 0 0 -1} {} 0}
                     width 5 offset 0"
                     /label="L3S3P22 terminator"
     terminator      967..1008
                     /ApEinfo_fwdcolor="#9d1b1c"
                     /ApEinfo_revcolor="#9d1b1c"
                     /ApEinfo_graphicformat="arrow_data {{0 1 2 0 0 -1} {} 0}
                     width 5 offset 0"
                     /label="ECK120035133"
     CDS             complement(1018..1812)
                     /gene="nptII"
                     /codon_start=1
                     /transl_table=11
                     /product="neomycin phosphotransferase"
                     /protein_id="ACJ66844.1"
                     /db_xref="GI:215434895"
                     /vntifkey=4
                     /ApEinfo_fwdcolor="#66ff66"
                     /ApEinfo_revcolor="#66ff66"
                     /ApEinfo_graphicformat="arrow_data {{0 1 2 0 0 -1} {} 0}
                     width 5 offset 0"
                     /label="neomycin\phosphotransferase"
     gene            complement(1018..1812)
                     /gene="nptII"
                     /vntifkey=60
                     /ApEinfo_fwdcolor="#66ff66"
                     /ApEinfo_revcolor="#66ff66"
                     /ApEinfo_graphicformat="arrow_data {{0 1 2 0 0 -1} {} 0}
                     width 5 offset 0"
                     /label="nptII"
     -10_signal      complement(1977..1985)
                     /ApEinfo_fwdcolor="#07e500"
                     /ApEinfo_revcolor="#07e500"
                     /ApEinfo_graphicformat="arrow_data {{0 1 2 0 0 -1} {} 0}
                     width 5 offset 0"
                     /label="-10 KanR (BPROM_pred)"
     -35_signal      complement(2003..2008)
                     /ApEinfo_fwdcolor="#07e500"
                     /ApEinfo_revcolor="#07e500"
                     /ApEinfo_graphicformat="arrow_data {{0 1 2 0 0 -1} {} 0}
                     width 5 offset 0"
                     /label="-35 KanR (BPROM_pred)"
     misc_recomb     2084..2125
                     /ApEinfo_fwdcolor="#ff8275"
                     /ApEinfo_revcolor="#ff8275"
                     /ApEinfo_graphicformat="arrow_data {{0 1 2 0 0 -1} {} 0}
                     width 5 offset 0"
                     /label="phiC31 attP"
     protein_bind    2126..2131
                     /ApEinfo_fwdcolor="#ffc526"
                     /ApEinfo_revcolor="#ffc526"
                     /ApEinfo_graphicformat="arrow_data {{0 1 2 0 0 -1} {} 0}
                     width 5 offset 0"
                     /label="ClaI"
     regulatory      2132..2163
                     /regulatory_class="terminator"
                     /note="TonB terminator"
                     /ApEinfo_fwdcolor="#ff4649"
                     /ApEinfo_revcolor="#ff4649"
                     /ApEinfo_graphicformat="arrow_data {{0 1 2 0 0 -1} {} 0}
                     width 5 offset 0"
                     /label="TonB terminator"
     terminator      2169..2229
                     /locus_tag="/product="" /label=L3S2P21
                     /ApEinfo_fwdcolor=""#9d1b1c"
                     /ApEinfo_revcolor="#9d1b1c"
                     /ApEinfo_graphicformat="arrow_data {{0 1 2 0 0 -1} {} 0}
                     width 5 offset 0"
     promoter        2236..2345
                     /created_by="elmo110"
                     /label="tac promoter (pJE1096)"
     repeat_region   2346..2364
                     /created_by="elmo110"
                     /label="CRISPR repeat (Fn Cpf1)"
     guide_sequence  2365..2387
                     /created_by="elmo110"
                     /label="sfGFP_T4"
     repeat_region   2388..2406
                     /created_by="elmo110"
                     /label="CRISPR repeat (Fn Cpf1)"
     guide_sequence  2407..2429
                     /created_by="elmo110"
                     /label="sfGFP_T8"
     repeat_region   2430..2448
                     /created_by="elmo110"
                     /label="CRISPR repeat (Fn Cpf1)"
     guide_sequence  2449..2476
                     /created_by="elmo110"
                     /label="BbsI-clone"
     repeat_region   2477..2495
                     /created_by="elmo110"
                     /label="CRISPR repeat (Fn Cpf1)"
     terminator      2606..2656
                     /ApEinfo_fwdcolor="#9d1b1c"
                     /ApEinfo_revcolor="#9d1b1c"
                     /ApEinfo_graphicformat="arrow_data {{0 1 2 0 0 -1} {} 0}
                     width 5 offset 0"
                     /label="L3S1P13 terminator"
     terminator      complement(2664..2708)
                     /ApEinfo_fwdcolor="#9d1b1c"
                     /ApEinfo_revcolor="#9d1b1c"
                     /ApEinfo_graphicformat="arrow_data {{0 1 2 0 0 -1} {} 0}
                     width 5 offset 0"
                     /label="ECK120010850"
     misc_recomb     2717..2774
                     /locus_tag="/product="" /label=BxB1 attP|misc_recomb
                     /ApEinfo_fwdcolor=""#06ff00"
                     /ApEinfo_revcolor="#06ff00"
                     /ApEinfo_graphicformat="arrow_data {{0 1 2 0 0 -1} {} 0}
                     width 5 offset 0"
     terminator      2781..2833
                     /ApEinfo_fwdcolor="#9d1b1c"
                     /ApEinfo_revcolor="#9d1b1c"
                     /ApEinfo_graphicformat="arrow_data {{0 1 2 0 0 -1} {} 0}
                     width 5 offset 0"
                     /label="ECK120033736"
     misc_recomb     2834..2878
                     /ApEinfo_fwdcolor="#ff8275"
                     /ApEinfo_revcolor="#ff8275"
                     /ApEinfo_graphicformat="arrow_data {{0 1 2 0 0 -1} {} 0}
                     width 5 offset 0"
                     /label="phiC31 attB"
ORIGIN      
        1 aaaaggatct aggtgaagat cctttttgat aatctcatga ccaaaatccc ttaacgtgag
       61 ttttcgttcc actgagcgtc agaccccgta gaaaagatca aaggatcttc ttgagatcct
      121 ttttttctgc gcgtaatctg ctgcttgcaa acaaaaaaac caccgctacc agcggtggtt
      181 tgtttgccgg atcaagagct accaactctt tttccgaagg taactggctt cagcagagcg
      241 cagataccaa atactgttct tctagtgtag ccgtagttag gccaccactt caagaactct
      301 gtagcaccgc ctacatacct cgctctgcta atcctgttac cagtggctgc tgccagtggc
      361 gataagtcgt gtcttaccgg gttggactca agacgatagt taccggataa ggcgcagcgg
      421 tcgggctgaa cggggggttc gtgcacacag cccagcttgg agcgaacgac ctacaccgaa
      481 ctgagatacc tacagcgtga gctatgagaa agcgccacgc ttcccgaagg gagaaaggcg
      541 gacaggtatc cggtaagcgg cagggtcgga acaggagagc gcacgaggga gcttccaggg
      601 ggaaacgcct ggtatcttta tagtcctgtc gggtttcgcc acctctgact tgagcgtcga
      661 tttttgtgat gctcgtcagg ggggcggagc ctatggaaaa acgccagcaa cgcggccttt
      721 ttacggttcc tggccttttg ctggcctttt gctcacatgt tctttcctgc gttatcccct
      781 gattctgtgg ataaccgtat taccgccttt gagtgagctg ataccgctcg ccgcagccga
      841 acgaccgagc gcagcgagtc agtgagcgag gaagcggaag agcgcccaat acgcaaaccg
      901 cctctgggag accagaaaca aaaaaaggcc gcgttagcgg ccttcaataa ttggacctgg
      961 ctcctaactg atttttaagg cgactgatga gtcgcctttt ttttgtctaa gaattcatca
     1021 gaagaactcg tcaagaaggc gatagaaggc gatgcgctgc gaatcgggag cggcgatacc
     1081 gtaaagcacg aggaagcggt cagcccattc gccgccaagc tcttcagcaa tatcacgggt
     1141 agccaacgct atgtcctgat agcggtccgc cacacccagc cggccacagt cgatgaatcc
     1201 agaaaagcgg ccattttcca ccatgatatt cggcaagcag gcatcgccat gggtcacgac
     1261 gagatcctcg ccgtcgggca tccgcgcctt gagcctggcg aacagttcgg ctggcgcgag
     1321 cccctgatgc tcttcgtcca gatcatcctg atcgacaaga ccggcttcca tccgagtacg
     1381 tgctcgctcg atgcgatgtt tcgcttggtg gtcgaatggg caggtagccg gatcaagcgt
     1441 atgcagccgc cgcattgcat cagccatgat ggatactttc tcggcaggag caaggtgaga
     1501 tgacaggaga tcctgccccg gcacttcgcc caatagcagc cagtcccttc ccgcttcagt
     1561 gacaacgtcg agcacagctg cgcaaggaac gcccgtcgtg gccagccacg atagccgcgc
     1621 tgcctcgtct tggagttcat tcagggcacc ggacaggtcg gtcttgacaa aaagaaccgg
     1681 gcgcccctgc gctgacagcc ggaacacggc ggcatcagag cagccgattg tctgttgtgc
     1741 ccagtcatag ccgaatagcc tctccaccca agcggccgga gaacctgcgt gcaatccatc
     1801 ttgttcaatc atgcgaaacg atcctcatcc tgtctcttga tcagatcttg atcccctgcg
     1861 ccatcagatc cttggcggca agaaagccat ccagtttact ttgcagggct tcccaacctt
     1921 accagagggc gccccagctg gcaattccgg ttcgcttgct gtccataaaa ccgcccagtc
     1981 tagctatcgc catgtaagcc cactgcaagc tacctgcttt ctctttgcgc ttgcgttttc
     2041 ccttgtccag atagcccagt agctgacatt catccgggac gtcgtgcccc aactggggta
     2101 acctttgagt tctctcagtt gggggatcga tagtcaaaag cctccggtcg gaggcttttg
     2161 actagcacct cggtaccaaa ttccagaaaa gaggcctccc gaaagggggg ccttttttcg
     2221 ttttggtccg gatccctatg gaggtcaggt atgattacta ttgacaatta atcatcggct
     2281 cgtataatgt gatggaattg tgagcggata acaattctta agattaactc acacaggaga
     2341 tatcaaattt ctactgttgt agataggatg acggcacgta caaaacgaat ttctactgtt
     2401 gtagatcatc accgccgata aacaaaaaaa atttctactg ttgtagatca gtcttcacga
     2461 atctagacga agacgaaatt tctactgttg tagatccgct tatccgtccg aggggagagt
     2521 gtgcgatcct ccgttaagat attcttacgt atgacgtagc tatgtatttt gcagaggtag
     2581 cgaacgcgtt gaacactatc tcgaggacga acaataaggc ctccctaacg gggggccttt
     2641 tttattgata acaaaaatcc acaaggaaaa attaaagggg agataaaatc cccccttttt
     2701 ggttaactgc ggccgcgtcg tggtttgtct ggtcaaccac cgcggtctca gtggtgtacg
     2761 gtacaaaccc cgacgctagc aacgcatgag aaagcccccg gaagatcacc ttccgggggc
     2821 ttttttattg cgctgcgggt gccagggcgt gcccttgggc tccccgggcg cgtactcc
//
