# Supplementary material for: Reinforced CRISPR interference enables reliable multiplex gene repression in phylogenetically distant bacteria
Source: bioRxiv preprint, doi:10.1101/2025.04.14.648646, version 1 (2025-04-15)
Supplement: Supplementary File P1 [file 648646_file11.zip › pJE2036.gb]

LOCUS       pJE2036                 6303 bp ds-DNA     circular     14-APR-2025
DEFINITION  .
ACCESSION   urn.local...13r-j1rf87u
KEYWORDS    "Strain backup" "Parent plasmid" "Plasmid Map" "Date Stocked";
            "Concentration" "Antibiotic Resistance" "Sequence Verified".
SOURCE      
  ORGANISM  .
FEATURES             Location/Qualifiers
     misc_binding    1..25
                     /modified_by="2ly"
                     /X-Transferred_From="Gene_0; Gene_0 in pTwist Kan High
                     Copy; Twist X P1; Twist X P2; Twist X P3; Twist X P4;
                     Twist X P6; Twist X P7; Twist X P8; Twist X P9; attB locus
                     on genome with poly attB - bxb1att::pALC86; c glut
                     promoter library template ALC[01110] - g block mock up"
                     /X-Transferred_Similarity="100.00%"
                     /Transferred_From="Gene_0, Gene_0 in pTwist Kan High
                     Copy,Twist X P2, Twist X P3, Twist X P4, Twist X P6, Twist
                     XP7, Twist X P8, Twist X P9, seq region"
                     /Transferred_Similarity="100.00%"
                     /label="UP element [0]"
     unsure          26..55
                     /created_by="2ly"
                     /X-Transferred_From="B rRNA from C. glut; B rRNA from C.
                     glut extraction; D rRNA from C. glut"
                     /X-Transferred_Similarity="100.00%"
                     /Transferred_From="Twist X P10"
                     /Transferred_Similarity="100.00%"
                     /label="UP element B"
     misc_feature    26..55
                     /created_by="2ly"
                     /Transferred_From="B1 rRNA"
                     /Transferred_Similarity="100.00%"
                     /label="B1 rRNA UP element"
     promoter        56..91
                     /created_by="gp0"
                     /X-Transferred_From="pJ5; pQP318; pQP318 DDVA base
                     pathway"
                     /X-Transferred_Similarity="100.00%"
                     /Transferred_From="Twist X P2, pQP318"
                     /Transferred_Similarity="100.00%"
                     /label="pJ5"
     misc_binding    92..115
                     /created_by="2ly"
                     /X-Transferred_From="Gene_0; Gene_0 in pTwist Kan High
                     Copy; Twist X P1; Twist X P10; Twist X P11; Twist X P2;
                     Twist X P3; Twist X P4; Twist X P5; Twist X P6; Twist X
                     P7; Twist X P8; Twist X P9; attB locus on genome with poly
                     attB - bxb1att::pALC86; c glut promoter P1 (Ptac); c glut
                     promoter P10 (PrRNAB); c glut promoter P11 (Palc1); c glut
                     promoter P2 (Pj5); c glut promoter P3 (Prhy1); c glut
                     promoter P4 (Prhy2); c glut promoter P5 (H36); c glut
                     promoter P6 (P21); c glut promoter P7 (Ppgk); c glut
                     promoter P8 (Ptuf); c glut promoter P9 (PglyA); c glut
                     promoter library template ALC[01110] - g block mock up;
                     pQP318 X P1; pQP318 X P11; pQP318 X P2; pQP318 X P3;
                     pQP318 X P4; pQP318 X P5; pQP318 X P6; pQP318 X P7; pQP318
                     X P8; pQP318 X P9; pQP318 template Copy; pQP318 x P10"
                     /X-Transferred_Similarity="100.00%"
                     /Transferred_From="Gene_0, Gene_0 in pTwist Kan High
                     Copy,Twist X P1, Twist X P10, Twist X P11, Twist X P2,
                     Twist XP3, Twist X P4, Twist X P5, Twist X P6, Twist X P7,
                     TwistX P8, Twist X P9, c glut promoter P1 (Ptac), c
                     glutpromoter P10 (PrRNAB), c glut promoter P11 (Palc1), c
                     glutpromoter P2 (Pj5), c glut promoter P3 (Prhy1), c
                     glutpromoter P4 (Prhy2), c glut promoter P5 (H36), c
                     glutpromoter P6 (P21), c glut promoter P7 (Ppgk), c
                     glutpromoter P8 (Ptuf), c glut promoter P9 (PglyA),
                     seqregion"
                     /Transferred_Similarity="100.00%"
                     /label="lacO"
     5'UTR           116..190
                     /created_by="2ly"
                     /label="RiboJ"
     RBS             192..233
                     /label="TIR 33658"
     gene            234..4136
                     /label="Fn_ddCpf1"
     misc_feature    3210..3212
                     /label="E993A mutation for ddCpf1"
     misc_feature    3249..3251
                     /label="E1006A mutation for ddCpf1"
     terminator      4149..4199
                     /label="L3S1P13 terminator"
     terminator      complement(4207..4251)
                     /label="ECK120010850"
     motif           4260..4326
                     /label="TG1_attP"
     terminator      4333..4391
                     /label="ECK120033736"
     misc_recomb     4392..4436
                     /label="phiC31 attB-GT"
     rep_origin      4447..5082
                     /label="ColA\ori"
     terminator      complement(5087..5135)
                     /label="L3S3P22 terminator"
     terminator      5148..5189
                     /label="ECK120035133"
     Josh_Annotation 5198..6136
                     /created_by="elmo110"
                     /label="ApramycinR cassette"
     CDS             complement(5234..6010)
                     /gene="aac(3)IV"
                     /function="apramycin resistance"
                     /transl_table=11
                     /product="apramycin resistance gene"
                     /protein_id="CAC93947.1"
                     /db_xref="GI:17974211"
                     /Original_Translation="MQYEWRKAELIGQLLNLGVTPGGVLLVHSSFRSVR
                     PLEDGPLGLIEALRAALGPGGTLVMPSWSGLDDEPFDPATSPVTPDLGVVSDTFWRLP
                     NVKRSAHPFAFAAAGPQAEQIISDPLPLPPHSPASPVARVHELDGQVLLLGVGHDANT
                     TLHLAELMAKVPYGVPRHCTILQDGKLVRVDYLENDHCCERFALADRWLKEKSLQKEG
                     PVGHAFARLIRSRDIVATALGQLGRDPLIFLHPPEAGCEECDAARQSIG"
     gene            complement(5234..6010)
                     /gene="aac(3)IV"
     Polymorphism    5456
                     /created_by="elmo110"
                     /label="C -> T"
     promoter        complement(6044..6073)
                     /created_by="elmo110"
                     /label="putative promoter 2 (Salis lab)"
     promoter        complement(6064..6091)
                     /created_by="elmo110"
                     /label="putative promoter 1 (Salis lab)"
     misc_recomb     6137..6178
                     /label="phiC31 attP-GT"
     regulatory      6186..6217
                     /label="TonB terminator"
     terminator      6223..6283
                     /label="L3S2P21"
ORIGIN      
        1 ctatggaggt caggtatgat tactaactag gcccacgttg aagacacgat gatccttgac
       61 acaggtggaa atttagaata tactgttagt atggaattgt gagcggataa caattagctg
      121 tcaccggatg tgctttccgg tctgatgagt ccgtgaggac gaaacagcct ctacaaataa
      181 ttttgtttaa gtactagagt cacacgactt aatttcaaaa tagggagcct taaatgtcca
      241 tctaccaaga gtttgtgaat aaatactccc tgtccaagac cctccgtttt gagctgatcc
      301 cccaaggcaa gaccctcgaa aacatcaagg cacgcggcct catcctggat gacgaaaagc
      361 gcgctaagga ttacaagaag gcaaagcaga tcatcgacaa gtaccaccag ttcttcatcg
      421 aagagatcct gtcctccgtg tgcatctccg aggacctgct ccagaactac tccgatgtct
      481 acttcaagct caagaagtcc gatgacgata acctgcagaa ggacttcaag tccgctaagg
      541 ataccatcaa gaagcagatc tccgaataca tcaaggattc cgagaagttc aagaacctct
      601 tcaaccagaa cctgatcgac gcaaagaagg gccaggaatc cgatctcatc ctgtggctca
      661 agcagtccaa ggataacggc atcgagctct tcaaggccaa ctccgacatc accgacatcg
      721 atgaagctct ggagatcatc aagtccttca agggctggac cacctacttc aagggcttcc
      781 acgaaaaccg caagaacgtg tactcctcca acgatatccc aacctctatc atctaccgca
      841 tcgtcgacga taacctgcca aagttcctcg aaaacaaggc aaagtacgag tccctgaagg
      901 ataaggcccc agaagctatc aactacgagc agatcaagaa ggacctggcc gaagagctca
      961 ccttcgacat cgattacaag acctctgaag tgaaccagcg cgtcttctcc ctcgatgaag
     1021 tgttcgagat cgccaacttc aacaactacc tgaaccagtc cggcatcacc aagttcaaca
     1081 ccatcatcgg cggcaagttc gtcaacggcg aaaacaccaa gcgcaagggc atcaacgagt
     1141 acatcaacct ctactcccag cagatcaacg ataagaccct gaagaagtac aagatgtccg
     1201 tgctcttcaa gcagatcctg tccgacaccg aatccaagtc cttcgtcatc gacaagctgg
     1261 aggacgattc cgatgtggtc accaccatgc agtccttcta cgaacagatc gcagccttca
     1321 agaccgtgga agagaagtcc atcaaggaga ccctctccct gctcttcgac gatctgaagg
     1381 ctcagaagct ggatctctcc aagatctact tcaagaacga caagtccctg accgatctct
     1441 cccagcaggt cttcgacgat tactccgtga tcggcaccgc agtcctggaa tacatcaccc
     1501 agcagatcgc cccaaagaac ctcgataacc catccaagaa ggaacaggag ctgatcgcca
     1561 agaagaccga aaaggctaag tacctgtccc tcgagaccat caagctggct ctcgaagagt
     1621 tcaacaagca ccgcgacatc gataagcagt gccgcttcga agagatcctc gcaaacttcg
     1681 ctgcaatccc aatgatcttc gacgaaatcg cacagaacaa ggataacctg gcccagatct
     1741 ccatcaagta ccagaaccag ggcaagaagg atctgctcca ggcctccgct gaggacgatg
     1801 tgaaggcaat caaggacctg ctcgatcaga ccaacaacct gctccacaag ctgaagatct
     1861 tccacatctc ccagtccgaa gacaaggcca acatcctcga caaggatgag cacttctacc
     1921 tggtgttcga agagtgctac ttcgaactcg ctaacatcgt cccactgtac aacaagatcc
     1981 gcaactacat cacccagaag ccatactccg atgaaaagtt caagctcaac ttcgagaact
     2041 ccaccctggc aaacggctgg gacaagaaca aggaaccaga taacaccgcc atcctcttca
     2101 tcaaggacga taagtactac ctgggcgtga tgaacaagaa gaacaacaag atcttcgacg
     2161 ataaggccat caaggaaaac aagggcgagg gctacaagaa gatcgtgtac aagctgctcc
     2221 caggcgctaa caagatgctc ccaaaggtct tcttctccgc aaagtccatc aagttctaca
     2281 acccatccga agatatcctg cgcatccgca accactccac ccacaccaag aacggctccc
     2341 cacagaaggg ctacgaaaag ttcgagttca acatcgaaga ctgccgcaag ttcatcgatt
     2401 tctacaagca gtccatctcc aagcacccag agtggaagga cttcggcttc cgcttctccg
     2461 atacccagcg ctacaactcc atcgatgaat tctaccgcga agtggagaac cagggctaca
     2521 agctgacctt cgaaaacatc tccgagtcct acatcgattc cgtggtcaac cagggcaagc
     2581 tgtacctctt ccagatctac aacaaggact tctccgctta ctccaagggc cgcccaaacc
     2641 tgcacaccct ctactggaag gcactcttcg acgaacgcaa cctgcaggat gtggtctaca
     2701 agctcaacgg cgaagcagag ctgttctacc gcaagcagtc catcccaaag aagatcaccc
     2761 acccagccaa ggaagcaatc gccaacaaga acaaggataa cccaaagaag gaatccgtgt
     2821 tcgagtacga cctgatcaag gataagcgct tcaccgagga caagttcttc ttccactgcc
     2881 caatcaccat caacttcaag tcctccggcg ccaacaagtt caacgatgaa atcaacctgc
     2941 tcctgaagga gaaggctaac gacgtgcaca tcctgtccat cgatcgcggc gaacgccacc
     3001 tcgcctacta caccctggtc gacggcaagg gcaacatcat caagcaggac accttcaaca
     3061 tcatcggcaa cgatcgcatg aagaccaact accacgacaa gctggccgct atcgagaagg
     3121 accgcgattc cgctcgcaag gattggaaga agatcaacaa catcaaggaa atgaaggaag
     3181 gctacctctc ccaggtggtc cacgaaatcg ctaagctggt gatcgagtac aacgcaatcg
     3241 tggtcttcgc tgacctgaac ttcggcttca agcgcggccg cttcaaggtg gagaagcagg
     3301 tctaccagaa gctggaaaag atgctcatcg agaagctgaa ctacctcgtg ttcaaggaca
     3361 acgaattcga taagaccggc ggcgtcctcc gtgcatacca gctgaccgcc ccattcgaga
     3421 ccttcaagaa gatgggcaag cagaccggca tcatctacta cgtgccagct ggcttcacct
     3481 ctaagatctg cccagtgacc ggcttcgtca accagctcta cccaaagtac gaatccgtct
     3541 ccaagtccca ggagttcttc tccaagttcg acaagatctg ctacaacctg gataagggct
     3601 acttcgaatt ctccttcgac tacaagaact tcggcgataa ggcagccaag ggcaagtgga
     3661 ccatcgcatc cttcggctcc cgcctcatca acttccgcaa ctccgacaag aaccacaact
     3721 gggatacccg cgaagtgtac ccaaccaagg aactggagaa gctcctgaag gattactcca
     3781 tcgaatacgg ccacggcgag tgcatcaagg ctgcaatctg cggcgaatcc gacaagaagt
     3841 tcttcgcaaa gctgacctct gtgctcaaca ccatcctgca gatgcgcaac tccaagaccg
     3901 gcaccgagct ggattacctc atctccccag tggccgacgt caacggcaac ttcttcgatt
     3961 cccgccaggc tccaaagaac atgccacagg acgctgatgc aaacggcgcc taccacatcg
     4021 gtctgaaggg tctcatgctc ctgggtcgca tcaagaacaa ccaggaaggc aagaagctga
     4081 atctcgtcat taagaacgaa gaatactttg aatttgtcca gaaccgcaat aactaatcta
     4141 gactcgagga cgaacaataa ggcctcccta acggggggcc ttttttattg ataacaaaaa
     4201 tccacaagga aaaattaaag gggagataaa atcccccctt tttggttaac tgcggccgct
     4261 caaccccgtt ccagcccaac agtgttagtc tttgctctta cccagttggg cgggatagcc
     4321 tgcccggcta gcaacgcatg agaaagcccc cggaagatca ccttccgggg gcttttttat
     4381 tgcgcaagct ttgcgggtgc cagggcgtgc ccgtgggctc cccgggcgcg tactccgcat
     4441 gcgcagaaac gtcctagaag atgccaggag gatacttagc agagagacaa taaggccgga
     4501 gcgaagccgt ttttccatag gctccgcccc cctgacgaac atcacgaaat ctgacgctca
     4561 aatcagtggt ggcgaaaccc gacaggacta taaagatacc aggcgtttcc ccctgatggc
     4621 tccctcttgc gctctcctgt tcccgtcctg cggcgtccgt gttgtggtgg aggctttacc
     4681 caaatcacca cgtcccgttc cgtgtagaca gttcgctcca agctgggctg tgtgcaagaa
     4741 ccccccgttc agcccgactg ctgcgcctta tccggtaact atcatcttga gtccaacccg
     4801 gaaagacacg acaaaacgcc actggcagca gccattggta actgagaatt agtggattta
     4861 gatatcgaga gtcttgaagt ggtggcctaa cagaggctac actgaaagga cagtatttgg
     4921 tatctgcgct ccactaaagc cagttaccag gttaagcagt tccccaactg acttaacctt
     4981 cgatcaaacc gcctccccag gcggtttttt cgtttacaga gcaggagatt acgacgatcg
     5041 taaaaggatc tcaagaagat cctttacgga ttcccgacac catcacggga gaccagaaac
     5101 aaaaaaaggc cgcgttagcg gccttcaata attggacctg gctcctaact gatttttaag
     5161 gcgactgatg agtcgccttt tttttgtcta agaattcgcc cctccaacgt catctcgttc
     5221 tccgctcatg agctcagcca atcgactggc gagcggcatc gcattcttcg catcccgcct
     5281 ctggcggatg caggaagatc aacggatctc ggcccagttg acccagggct gtcgccacaa
     5341 tgtcgcggga gcggatcaac cgagcaaagg catgaccgac tggaccttcc ttctgaaggc
     5401 tcttctcctt gagccacctg tccgccaagg caaagcgctc acagcagtgg tcattttcga
     5461 gataatcgac gcgtaccaac ttgccatcct gaagaatggt gcagtgtctc ggcaccccat
     5521 agggaacctt tgccatcaac tcggcaagat gcagcgtcgt gttggcatcg tgtcccacgc
     5581 cgaggagaag tacctgccca tcgagttcat ggacacgggc gaccgggctt gcaggcgagt
     5641 gaggtggcag gggcaatgga tcagagatga tctgctctgc ctgtggcccc gctgccgcaa
     5701 aggcaaatgg atgggcgctg cgctttacat ttggcaggcg ccagaatgtg tcagagacaa
     5761 ctccaaggtc cggtgtaacg ggcgacgtgg caggatcgaa cggctcgtcg tccagacctg
     5821 accacgaggg catgacgagc gtccctcccg gacccagcgc agcacgcagg gcctcgatca
     5881 gtccaagtgg cccatcttcg aggggccgga cgctacggaa ggagctgtgg accagcagca
     5941 caccgccggg ggtaacccca aggttgagaa gctgaccgat gagctcggct tttcgccatt
     6001 cgtattgcac gacattgcac tccaccgctg atgacatcag tcgatcatag cacgatcaac
     6061 ggcactgttg caaatagtcg gtggtgataa acttatcatc cccttttgct gatggagctg
     6121 cacatgaacc gacgtcgtgc cccaactggg gtaacctgtg agttctctca gttgggggta
     6181 tcgatagtca aaagcctccg gtcggaggct tttgactagc acctcggtac caaattccag
     6241 aaaagaggcc tcccgaaagg ggggcctttt ttcgttttgg tccggatccg atatcatcca
     6301 agt
//
