# Supplementary material for: Reinforced CRISPR interference enables reliable multiplex gene repression in phylogenetically distant bacteria
Source: bioRxiv preprint, doi:10.1101/2025.04.14.648646, version 1 (2025-04-15)
Supplement: Supplementary File P1 [file 648646_file11.zip › pJE2035.gb]

LOCUS       pJE2035                 6265 bp ds-DNA     circular     14-APR-2025
DEFINITION  .
ACCESSION   urn.local...13q-j1rf87u
KEYWORDS    "Strain backup" "Parent plasmid" "Plasmid Map" "Date Stocked";
            "Concentration" "Antibiotic Resistance" "Sequence Verified".
SOURCE      
  ORGANISM  .
FEATURES             Location/Qualifiers
     promoter        1..77
                     /created_by="elmo110"
                     /modified_by="elmo110"
                     /label="Cym promoter"
     5'UTR           78..152
                     /created_by="2ly"
                     /label="RiboJ"
     RBS             154..195
                     /label="TIR 33658"
     gene            196..4098
                     /label="Fn_ddCpf1"
     misc_feature    3172..3174
                     /label="E993A mutation for ddCpf1"
     misc_feature    3211..3213
                     /label="E1006A mutation for ddCpf1"
     terminator      4111..4161
                     /label="L3S1P13 terminator"
     terminator      complement(4169..4213)
                     /label="ECK120010850"
     motif           4222..4288
                     /label="TG1_attP"
     terminator      4295..4353
                     /label="ECK120033736"
     misc_recomb     4354..4398
                     /label="phiC31 attB-GT"
     rep_origin      4409..5044
                     /label="ColA\ori"
     terminator      complement(5049..5097)
                     /label="L3S3P22 terminator"
     terminator      5110..5151
                     /label="ECK120035133"
     Josh_Annotation 5160..6098
                     /created_by="elmo110"
                     /label="ApramycinR cassette"
     CDS             complement(5196..5972)
                     /gene="aac(3)IV"
                     /function="apramycin resistance"
                     /transl_table=11
                     /product="apramycin resistance gene"
                     /protein_id="CAC93947.1"
                     /db_xref="GI:17974211"
                     /Original_Translation="MQYEWRKAELIGQLLNLGVTPGGVLLVHSSFRSVR
                     PLEDGPLGLIEALRAALGPGGTLVMPSWSGLDDEPFDPATSPVTPDLGVVSDTFWRLP
                     NVKRSAHPFAFAAAGPQAEQIISDPLPLPPHSPASPVARVHELDGQVLLLGVGHDANT
                     TLHLAELMAKVPYGVPRHCTILQDGKLVRVDYLENDHCCERFALADRWLKEKSLQKEG
                     PVGHAFARLIRSRDIVATALGQLGRDPLIFLHPPEAGCEECDAARQSIG"
     gene            complement(5196..5972)
                     /gene="aac(3)IV"
     Polymorphism    5418
                     /created_by="elmo110"
                     /label="C -> T"
     promoter        complement(6006..6035)
                     /created_by="elmo110"
                     /label="putative promoter 2 (Salis lab)"
     promoter        complement(6026..6053)
                     /created_by="elmo110"
                     /label="putative promoter 1 (Salis lab)"
     misc_recomb     6099..6140
                     /label="phiC31 attP-GT"
     regulatory      6148..6179
                     /label="TonB terminator"
     terminator      6185..6245
                     /label="L3S2P21"
ORIGIN      
        1 gacccaggaa taggactgta gttctgctca ctcggtaatc ttgaccaaca gacaatctgg
       61 tctgtataat gtgtggaagc tgtcaccgga tgtgctttcc ggtctgatga gtccgtgagg
      121 acgaaacagc ctctacaaat aattttgttt aagtactaga gtcacacgac ttaatttcaa
      181 aatagggagc cttaaatgtc catctaccaa gagtttgtga ataaatactc cctgtccaag
      241 accctccgtt ttgagctgat cccccaaggc aagaccctcg aaaacatcaa ggcacgcggc
      301 ctcatcctgg atgacgaaaa gcgcgctaag gattacaaga aggcaaagca gatcatcgac
      361 aagtaccacc agttcttcat cgaagagatc ctgtcctccg tgtgcatctc cgaggacctg
      421 ctccagaact actccgatgt ctacttcaag ctcaagaagt ccgatgacga taacctgcag
      481 aaggacttca agtccgctaa ggataccatc aagaagcaga tctccgaata catcaaggat
      541 tccgagaagt tcaagaacct cttcaaccag aacctgatcg acgcaaagaa gggccaggaa
      601 tccgatctca tcctgtggct caagcagtcc aaggataacg gcatcgagct cttcaaggcc
      661 aactccgaca tcaccgacat cgatgaagct ctggagatca tcaagtcctt caagggctgg
      721 accacctact tcaagggctt ccacgaaaac cgcaagaacg tgtactcctc caacgatatc
      781 ccaacctcta tcatctaccg catcgtcgac gataacctgc caaagttcct cgaaaacaag
      841 gcaaagtacg agtccctgaa ggataaggcc ccagaagcta tcaactacga gcagatcaag
      901 aaggacctgg ccgaagagct caccttcgac atcgattaca agacctctga agtgaaccag
      961 cgcgtcttct ccctcgatga agtgttcgag atcgccaact tcaacaacta cctgaaccag
     1021 tccggcatca ccaagttcaa caccatcatc ggcggcaagt tcgtcaacgg cgaaaacacc
     1081 aagcgcaagg gcatcaacga gtacatcaac ctctactccc agcagatcaa cgataagacc
     1141 ctgaagaagt acaagatgtc cgtgctcttc aagcagatcc tgtccgacac cgaatccaag
     1201 tccttcgtca tcgacaagct ggaggacgat tccgatgtgg tcaccaccat gcagtccttc
     1261 tacgaacaga tcgcagcctt caagaccgtg gaagagaagt ccatcaagga gaccctctcc
     1321 ctgctcttcg acgatctgaa ggctcagaag ctggatctct ccaagatcta cttcaagaac
     1381 gacaagtccc tgaccgatct ctcccagcag gtcttcgacg attactccgt gatcggcacc
     1441 gcagtcctgg aatacatcac ccagcagatc gccccaaaga acctcgataa cccatccaag
     1501 aaggaacagg agctgatcgc caagaagacc gaaaaggcta agtacctgtc cctcgagacc
     1561 atcaagctgg ctctcgaaga gttcaacaag caccgcgaca tcgataagca gtgccgcttc
     1621 gaagagatcc tcgcaaactt cgctgcaatc ccaatgatct tcgacgaaat cgcacagaac
     1681 aaggataacc tggcccagat ctccatcaag taccagaacc agggcaagaa ggatctgctc
     1741 caggcctccg ctgaggacga tgtgaaggca atcaaggacc tgctcgatca gaccaacaac
     1801 ctgctccaca agctgaagat cttccacatc tcccagtccg aagacaaggc caacatcctc
     1861 gacaaggatg agcacttcta cctggtgttc gaagagtgct acttcgaact cgctaacatc
     1921 gtcccactgt acaacaagat ccgcaactac atcacccaga agccatactc cgatgaaaag
     1981 ttcaagctca acttcgagaa ctccaccctg gcaaacggct gggacaagaa caaggaacca
     2041 gataacaccg ccatcctctt catcaaggac gataagtact acctgggcgt gatgaacaag
     2101 aagaacaaca agatcttcga cgataaggcc atcaaggaaa acaagggcga gggctacaag
     2161 aagatcgtgt acaagctgct cccaggcgct aacaagatgc tcccaaaggt cttcttctcc
     2221 gcaaagtcca tcaagttcta caacccatcc gaagatatcc tgcgcatccg caaccactcc
     2281 acccacacca agaacggctc cccacagaag ggctacgaaa agttcgagtt caacatcgaa
     2341 gactgccgca agttcatcga tttctacaag cagtccatct ccaagcaccc agagtggaag
     2401 gacttcggct tccgcttctc cgatacccag cgctacaact ccatcgatga attctaccgc
     2461 gaagtggaga accagggcta caagctgacc ttcgaaaaca tctccgagtc ctacatcgat
     2521 tccgtggtca accagggcaa gctgtacctc ttccagatct acaacaagga cttctccgct
     2581 tactccaagg gccgcccaaa cctgcacacc ctctactgga aggcactctt cgacgaacgc
     2641 aacctgcagg atgtggtcta caagctcaac ggcgaagcag agctgttcta ccgcaagcag
     2701 tccatcccaa agaagatcac ccacccagcc aaggaagcaa tcgccaacaa gaacaaggat
     2761 aacccaaaga aggaatccgt gttcgagtac gacctgatca aggataagcg cttcaccgag
     2821 gacaagttct tcttccactg cccaatcacc atcaacttca agtcctccgg cgccaacaag
     2881 ttcaacgatg aaatcaacct gctcctgaag gagaaggcta acgacgtgca catcctgtcc
     2941 atcgatcgcg gcgaacgcca cctcgcctac tacaccctgg tcgacggcaa gggcaacatc
     3001 atcaagcagg acaccttcaa catcatcggc aacgatcgca tgaagaccaa ctaccacgac
     3061 aagctggccg ctatcgagaa ggaccgcgat tccgctcgca aggattggaa gaagatcaac
     3121 aacatcaagg aaatgaagga aggctacctc tcccaggtgg tccacgaaat cgctaagctg
     3181 gtgatcgagt acaacgcaat cgtggtcttc gctgacctga acttcggctt caagcgcggc
     3241 cgcttcaagg tggagaagca ggtctaccag aagctggaaa agatgctcat cgagaagctg
     3301 aactacctcg tgttcaagga caacgaattc gataagaccg gcggcgtcct ccgtgcatac
     3361 cagctgaccg ccccattcga gaccttcaag aagatgggca agcagaccgg catcatctac
     3421 tacgtgccag ctggcttcac ctctaagatc tgcccagtga ccggcttcgt caaccagctc
     3481 tacccaaagt acgaatccgt ctccaagtcc caggagttct tctccaagtt cgacaagatc
     3541 tgctacaacc tggataaggg ctacttcgaa ttctccttcg actacaagaa cttcggcgat
     3601 aaggcagcca agggcaagtg gaccatcgca tccttcggct cccgcctcat caacttccgc
     3661 aactccgaca agaaccacaa ctgggatacc cgcgaagtgt acccaaccaa ggaactggag
     3721 aagctcctga aggattactc catcgaatac ggccacggcg agtgcatcaa ggctgcaatc
     3781 tgcggcgaat ccgacaagaa gttcttcgca aagctgacct ctgtgctcaa caccatcctg
     3841 cagatgcgca actccaagac cggcaccgag ctggattacc tcatctcccc agtggccgac
     3901 gtcaacggca acttcttcga ttcccgccag gctccaaaga acatgccaca ggacgctgat
     3961 gcaaacggcg cctaccacat cggtctgaag ggtctcatgc tcctgggtcg catcaagaac
     4021 aaccaggaag gcaagaagct gaatctcgtc attaagaacg aagaatactt tgaatttgtc
     4081 cagaaccgca ataactaatc tagactcgag gacgaacaat aaggcctccc taacgggggg
     4141 ccttttttat tgataacaaa aatccacaag gaaaaattaa aggggagata aaatcccccc
     4201 tttttggtta actgcggccg ctcaaccccg ttccagccca acagtgttag tctttgctct
     4261 tacccagttg ggcgggatag cctgcccggc tagcaacgca tgagaaagcc cccggaagat
     4321 caccttccgg gggctttttt attgcgcaag ctttgcgggt gccagggcgt gcccgtgggc
     4381 tccccgggcg cgtactccgc atgcgcagaa acgtcctaga agatgccagg aggatactta
     4441 gcagagagac aataaggccg gagcgaagcc gtttttccat aggctccgcc cccctgacga
     4501 acatcacgaa atctgacgct caaatcagtg gtggcgaaac ccgacaggac tataaagata
     4561 ccaggcgttt ccccctgatg gctccctctt gcgctctcct gttcccgtcc tgcggcgtcc
     4621 gtgttgtggt ggaggcttta cccaaatcac cacgtcccgt tccgtgtaga cagttcgctc
     4681 caagctgggc tgtgtgcaag aaccccccgt tcagcccgac tgctgcgcct tatccggtaa
     4741 ctatcatctt gagtccaacc cggaaagaca cgacaaaacg ccactggcag cagccattgg
     4801 taactgagaa ttagtggatt tagatatcga gagtcttgaa gtggtggcct aacagaggct
     4861 acactgaaag gacagtattt ggtatctgcg ctccactaaa gccagttacc aggttaagca
     4921 gttccccaac tgacttaacc ttcgatcaaa ccgcctcccc aggcggtttt ttcgtttaca
     4981 gagcaggaga ttacgacgat cgtaaaagga tctcaagaag atcctttacg gattcccgac
     5041 accatcacgg gagaccagaa acaaaaaaag gccgcgttag cggccttcaa taattggacc
     5101 tggctcctaa ctgattttta aggcgactga tgagtcgcct tttttttgtc taagaattcg
     5161 cccctccaac gtcatctcgt tctccgctca tgagctcagc caatcgactg gcgagcggca
     5221 tcgcattctt cgcatcccgc ctctggcgga tgcaggaaga tcaacggatc tcggcccagt
     5281 tgacccaggg ctgtcgccac aatgtcgcgg gagcggatca accgagcaaa ggcatgaccg
     5341 actggacctt ccttctgaag gctcttctcc ttgagccacc tgtccgccaa ggcaaagcgc
     5401 tcacagcagt ggtcattttc gagataatcg acgcgtacca acttgccatc ctgaagaatg
     5461 gtgcagtgtc tcggcacccc atagggaacc tttgccatca actcggcaag atgcagcgtc
     5521 gtgttggcat cgtgtcccac gccgaggaga agtacctgcc catcgagttc atggacacgg
     5581 gcgaccgggc ttgcaggcga gtgaggtggc aggggcaatg gatcagagat gatctgctct
     5641 gcctgtggcc ccgctgccgc aaaggcaaat ggatgggcgc tgcgctttac atttggcagg
     5701 cgccagaatg tgtcagagac aactccaagg tccggtgtaa cgggcgacgt ggcaggatcg
     5761 aacggctcgt cgtccagacc tgaccacgag ggcatgacga gcgtccctcc cggacccagc
     5821 gcagcacgca gggcctcgat cagtccaagt ggcccatctt cgaggggccg gacgctacgg
     5881 aaggagctgt ggaccagcag cacaccgccg ggggtaaccc caaggttgag aagctgaccg
     5941 atgagctcgg cttttcgcca ttcgtattgc acgacattgc actccaccgc tgatgacatc
     6001 agtcgatcat agcacgatca acggcactgt tgcaaatagt cggtggtgat aaacttatca
     6061 tccccttttg ctgatggagc tgcacatgaa ccgacgtcgt gccccaactg gggtaacctg
     6121 tgagttctct cagttggggg tatcgatagt caaaagcctc cggtcggagg cttttgacta
     6181 gcacctcggt accaaattcc agaaaagagg cctcccgaaa ggggggcctt ttttcgtttt
     6241 ggtccggatc cgatatcatc caagt
//
