# Supplementary material for: Reinforced CRISPR interference enables reliable multiplex gene repression in phylogenetically distant bacteria
Source: bioRxiv preprint, doi:10.1101/2025.04.14.648646, version 1 (2025-04-15)
Supplement: Supplementary File P1 [file 648646_file11.zip › pJE2034.gb]

LOCUS       pJE2034                 6276 bp ds-DNA     circular     14-APR-2025
DEFINITION  .
ACCESSION   urn.local...13p-j1rf87u
KEYWORDS    "Strain backup" "Parent plasmid" "Plasmid Map" "Date Stocked";
            "Concentration" "Antibiotic Resistance" "Sequence Verified".
SOURCE      
  ORGANISM  .
FEATURES             Location/Qualifiers
     5'UTR           6..80
                     /created_by="2ly"
                     /label="RiboJ"
     RBS             82..123
                     /label="TIR 33658"
     gene            124..4026
                     /label="Fn_ddCpf1"
     misc_feature    3100..3102
                     /label="E993A mutation for ddCpf1"
     misc_feature    3139..3141
                     /label="E1006A mutation for ddCpf1"
     terminator      4039..4089
                     /label="L3S1P13 terminator"
     terminator      complement(4097..4141)
                     /label="ECK120010850"
     motif           4150..4216
                     /label="TG1_attP"
     terminator      4223..4281
                     /label="ECK120033736"
     misc_recomb     4282..4326
                     /label="phiC31 attB-GT"
     rep_origin      4337..4972
                     /label="ColA\ori"
     terminator      complement(4977..5025)
                     /label="L3S3P22 terminator"
     terminator      5038..5079
                     /label="ECK120035133"
     Josh_Annotation 5088..6026
                     /created_by="elmo110"
                     /label="ApramycinR cassette"
     CDS             complement(5124..5900)
                     /gene="aac(3)IV"
                     /function="apramycin resistance"
                     /transl_table=11
                     /product="apramycin resistance gene"
                     /protein_id="CAC93947.1"
                     /db_xref="GI:17974211"
                     /Original_Translation="MQYEWRKAELIGQLLNLGVTPGGVLLVHSSFRSVR
                     PLEDGPLGLIEALRAALGPGGTLVMPSWSGLDDEPFDPATSPVTPDLGVVSDTFWRLP
                     NVKRSAHPFAFAAAGPQAEQIISDPLPLPPHSPASPVARVHELDGQVLLLGVGHDANT
                     TLHLAELMAKVPYGVPRHCTILQDGKLVRVDYLENDHCCERFALADRWLKEKSLQKEG
                     PVGHAFARLIRSRDIVATALGQLGRDPLIFLHPPEAGCEECDAARQSIG"
     gene            complement(5124..5900)
                     /gene="aac(3)IV"
     Polymorphism    5346
                     /created_by="elmo110"
                     /label="C -> T"
     promoter        complement(5934..5963)
                     /created_by="elmo110"
                     /label="putative promoter 2 (Salis lab)"
     promoter        complement(5954..5981)
                     /created_by="elmo110"
                     /label="putative promoter 1 (Salis lab)"
     misc_recomb     6027..6068
                     /label="phiC31 attP-GT"
     regulatory      6076..6107
                     /label="TonB terminator"
     terminator      6113..6173
                     /label="L3S2P21"
     promoter        6194..5
                     /label="JE111111"
     -35             6219..6224
     -10             6241..6246
ORIGIN      
        1 caattagctg tcaccggatg tgctttccgg tctgatgagt ccgtgaggac gaaacagcct
       61 ctacaaataa ttttgtttaa gtactagagt cacacgactt aatttcaaaa tagggagcct
      121 taaatgtcca tctaccaaga gtttgtgaat aaatactccc tgtccaagac cctccgtttt
      181 gagctgatcc cccaaggcaa gaccctcgaa aacatcaagg cacgcggcct catcctggat
      241 gacgaaaagc gcgctaagga ttacaagaag gcaaagcaga tcatcgacaa gtaccaccag
      301 ttcttcatcg aagagatcct gtcctccgtg tgcatctccg aggacctgct ccagaactac
      361 tccgatgtct acttcaagct caagaagtcc gatgacgata acctgcagaa ggacttcaag
      421 tccgctaagg ataccatcaa gaagcagatc tccgaataca tcaaggattc cgagaagttc
      481 aagaacctct tcaaccagaa cctgatcgac gcaaagaagg gccaggaatc cgatctcatc
      541 ctgtggctca agcagtccaa ggataacggc atcgagctct tcaaggccaa ctccgacatc
      601 accgacatcg atgaagctct ggagatcatc aagtccttca agggctggac cacctacttc
      661 aagggcttcc acgaaaaccg caagaacgtg tactcctcca acgatatccc aacctctatc
      721 atctaccgca tcgtcgacga taacctgcca aagttcctcg aaaacaaggc aaagtacgag
      781 tccctgaagg ataaggcccc agaagctatc aactacgagc agatcaagaa ggacctggcc
      841 gaagagctca ccttcgacat cgattacaag acctctgaag tgaaccagcg cgtcttctcc
      901 ctcgatgaag tgttcgagat cgccaacttc aacaactacc tgaaccagtc cggcatcacc
      961 aagttcaaca ccatcatcgg cggcaagttc gtcaacggcg aaaacaccaa gcgcaagggc
     1021 atcaacgagt acatcaacct ctactcccag cagatcaacg ataagaccct gaagaagtac
     1081 aagatgtccg tgctcttcaa gcagatcctg tccgacaccg aatccaagtc cttcgtcatc
     1141 gacaagctgg aggacgattc cgatgtggtc accaccatgc agtccttcta cgaacagatc
     1201 gcagccttca agaccgtgga agagaagtcc atcaaggaga ccctctccct gctcttcgac
     1261 gatctgaagg ctcagaagct ggatctctcc aagatctact tcaagaacga caagtccctg
     1321 accgatctct cccagcaggt cttcgacgat tactccgtga tcggcaccgc agtcctggaa
     1381 tacatcaccc agcagatcgc cccaaagaac ctcgataacc catccaagaa ggaacaggag
     1441 ctgatcgcca agaagaccga aaaggctaag tacctgtccc tcgagaccat caagctggct
     1501 ctcgaagagt tcaacaagca ccgcgacatc gataagcagt gccgcttcga agagatcctc
     1561 gcaaacttcg ctgcaatccc aatgatcttc gacgaaatcg cacagaacaa ggataacctg
     1621 gcccagatct ccatcaagta ccagaaccag ggcaagaagg atctgctcca ggcctccgct
     1681 gaggacgatg tgaaggcaat caaggacctg ctcgatcaga ccaacaacct gctccacaag
     1741 ctgaagatct tccacatctc ccagtccgaa gacaaggcca acatcctcga caaggatgag
     1801 cacttctacc tggtgttcga agagtgctac ttcgaactcg ctaacatcgt cccactgtac
     1861 aacaagatcc gcaactacat cacccagaag ccatactccg atgaaaagtt caagctcaac
     1921 ttcgagaact ccaccctggc aaacggctgg gacaagaaca aggaaccaga taacaccgcc
     1981 atcctcttca tcaaggacga taagtactac ctgggcgtga tgaacaagaa gaacaacaag
     2041 atcttcgacg ataaggccat caaggaaaac aagggcgagg gctacaagaa gatcgtgtac
     2101 aagctgctcc caggcgctaa caagatgctc ccaaaggtct tcttctccgc aaagtccatc
     2161 aagttctaca acccatccga agatatcctg cgcatccgca accactccac ccacaccaag
     2221 aacggctccc cacagaaggg ctacgaaaag ttcgagttca acatcgaaga ctgccgcaag
     2281 ttcatcgatt tctacaagca gtccatctcc aagcacccag agtggaagga cttcggcttc
     2341 cgcttctccg atacccagcg ctacaactcc atcgatgaat tctaccgcga agtggagaac
     2401 cagggctaca agctgacctt cgaaaacatc tccgagtcct acatcgattc cgtggtcaac
     2461 cagggcaagc tgtacctctt ccagatctac aacaaggact tctccgctta ctccaagggc
     2521 cgcccaaacc tgcacaccct ctactggaag gcactcttcg acgaacgcaa cctgcaggat
     2581 gtggtctaca agctcaacgg cgaagcagag ctgttctacc gcaagcagtc catcccaaag
     2641 aagatcaccc acccagccaa ggaagcaatc gccaacaaga acaaggataa cccaaagaag
     2701 gaatccgtgt tcgagtacga cctgatcaag gataagcgct tcaccgagga caagttcttc
     2761 ttccactgcc caatcaccat caacttcaag tcctccggcg ccaacaagtt caacgatgaa
     2821 atcaacctgc tcctgaagga gaaggctaac gacgtgcaca tcctgtccat cgatcgcggc
     2881 gaacgccacc tcgcctacta caccctggtc gacggcaagg gcaacatcat caagcaggac
     2941 accttcaaca tcatcggcaa cgatcgcatg aagaccaact accacgacaa gctggccgct
     3001 atcgagaagg accgcgattc cgctcgcaag gattggaaga agatcaacaa catcaaggaa
     3061 atgaaggaag gctacctctc ccaggtggtc cacgaaatcg ctaagctggt gatcgagtac
     3121 aacgcaatcg tggtcttcgc tgacctgaac ttcggcttca agcgcggccg cttcaaggtg
     3181 gagaagcagg tctaccagaa gctggaaaag atgctcatcg agaagctgaa ctacctcgtg
     3241 ttcaaggaca acgaattcga taagaccggc ggcgtcctcc gtgcatacca gctgaccgcc
     3301 ccattcgaga ccttcaagaa gatgggcaag cagaccggca tcatctacta cgtgccagct
     3361 ggcttcacct ctaagatctg cccagtgacc ggcttcgtca accagctcta cccaaagtac
     3421 gaatccgtct ccaagtccca ggagttcttc tccaagttcg acaagatctg ctacaacctg
     3481 gataagggct acttcgaatt ctccttcgac tacaagaact tcggcgataa ggcagccaag
     3541 ggcaagtgga ccatcgcatc cttcggctcc cgcctcatca acttccgcaa ctccgacaag
     3601 aaccacaact gggatacccg cgaagtgtac ccaaccaagg aactggagaa gctcctgaag
     3661 gattactcca tcgaatacgg ccacggcgag tgcatcaagg ctgcaatctg cggcgaatcc
     3721 gacaagaagt tcttcgcaaa gctgacctct gtgctcaaca ccatcctgca gatgcgcaac
     3781 tccaagaccg gcaccgagct ggattacctc atctccccag tggccgacgt caacggcaac
     3841 ttcttcgatt cccgccaggc tccaaagaac atgccacagg acgctgatgc aaacggcgcc
     3901 taccacatcg gtctgaaggg tctcatgctc ctgggtcgca tcaagaacaa ccaggaaggc
     3961 aagaagctga atctcgtcat taagaacgaa gaatactttg aatttgtcca gaaccgcaat
     4021 aactaatcta gactcgagga cgaacaataa ggcctcccta acggggggcc ttttttattg
     4081 ataacaaaaa tccacaagga aaaattaaag gggagataaa atcccccctt tttggttaac
     4141 tgcggccgct caaccccgtt ccagcccaac agtgttagtc tttgctctta cccagttggg
     4201 cgggatagcc tgcccggcta gcaacgcatg agaaagcccc cggaagatca ccttccgggg
     4261 gcttttttat tgcgcaagct ttgcgggtgc cagggcgtgc ccgtgggctc cccgggcgcg
     4321 tactccgcat gcgcagaaac gtcctagaag atgccaggag gatacttagc agagagacaa
     4381 taaggccgga gcgaagccgt ttttccatag gctccgcccc cctgacgaac atcacgaaat
     4441 ctgacgctca aatcagtggt ggcgaaaccc gacaggacta taaagatacc aggcgtttcc
     4501 ccctgatggc tccctcttgc gctctcctgt tcccgtcctg cggcgtccgt gttgtggtgg
     4561 aggctttacc caaatcacca cgtcccgttc cgtgtagaca gttcgctcca agctgggctg
     4621 tgtgcaagaa ccccccgttc agcccgactg ctgcgcctta tccggtaact atcatcttga
     4681 gtccaacccg gaaagacacg acaaaacgcc actggcagca gccattggta actgagaatt
     4741 agtggattta gatatcgaga gtcttgaagt ggtggcctaa cagaggctac actgaaagga
     4801 cagtatttgg tatctgcgct ccactaaagc cagttaccag gttaagcagt tccccaactg
     4861 acttaacctt cgatcaaacc gcctccccag gcggtttttt cgtttacaga gcaggagatt
     4921 acgacgatcg taaaaggatc tcaagaagat cctttacgga ttcccgacac catcacggga
     4981 gaccagaaac aaaaaaaggc cgcgttagcg gccttcaata attggacctg gctcctaact
     5041 gatttttaag gcgactgatg agtcgccttt tttttgtcta agaattcgcc cctccaacgt
     5101 catctcgttc tccgctcatg agctcagcca atcgactggc gagcggcatc gcattcttcg
     5161 catcccgcct ctggcggatg caggaagatc aacggatctc ggcccagttg acccagggct
     5221 gtcgccacaa tgtcgcggga gcggatcaac cgagcaaagg catgaccgac tggaccttcc
     5281 ttctgaaggc tcttctcctt gagccacctg tccgccaagg caaagcgctc acagcagtgg
     5341 tcattttcga gataatcgac gcgtaccaac ttgccatcct gaagaatggt gcagtgtctc
     5401 ggcaccccat agggaacctt tgccatcaac tcggcaagat gcagcgtcgt gttggcatcg
     5461 tgtcccacgc cgaggagaag tacctgccca tcgagttcat ggacacgggc gaccgggctt
     5521 gcaggcgagt gaggtggcag gggcaatgga tcagagatga tctgctctgc ctgtggcccc
     5581 gctgccgcaa aggcaaatgg atgggcgctg cgctttacat ttggcaggcg ccagaatgtg
     5641 tcagagacaa ctccaaggtc cggtgtaacg ggcgacgtgg caggatcgaa cggctcgtcg
     5701 tccagacctg accacgaggg catgacgagc gtccctcccg gacccagcgc agcacgcagg
     5761 gcctcgatca gtccaagtgg cccatcttcg aggggccgga cgctacggaa ggagctgtgg
     5821 accagcagca caccgccggg ggtaacccca aggttgagaa gctgaccgat gagctcggct
     5881 tttcgccatt cgtattgcac gacattgcac tccaccgctg atgacatcag tcgatcatag
     5941 cacgatcaac ggcactgttg caaatagtcg gtggtgataa acttatcatc cccttttgct
     6001 gatggagctg cacatgaacc gacgtcgtgc cccaactggg gtaacctgtg agttctctca
     6061 gttgggggta tcgatagtca aaagcctccg gtcggaggct tttgactagc acctcggtac
     6121 caaattccag aaaagaggcc tcccgaaagg ggggcctttt ttcgttttgg tccggatccg
     6181 atatcatcca agtctatgga ggtcaggtat gattactatt gacaattaat catcggctcg
     6241 tataatgtga tcagacctgg aattgtgagc ggataa
//
