# Supplementary material for: Reinforced CRISPR interference enables reliable multiplex gene repression in phylogenetically distant bacteria
Source: bioRxiv preprint, doi:10.1101/2025.04.14.648646, version 1 (2025-04-15)
Supplement: Supplementary File P1 [file 648646_file11.zip › pJE1801.gb]

LOCUS       pJE1801                 6166 bp    DNA     circular UNA 13-APR-2025
DEFINITION  Concatenation of 3 sequences.
ACCESSION   urn.local...rn-gdqp6ok
VERSION     urn.local...rn-gdqp6ok
KEYWORDS    .
SOURCE      
  ORGANISM  .
FEATURES             Location/Qualifiers
     rep_origin      5..640
                     /vntifkey=33
                     /ApEinfo_fwdcolor="#999999"
                     /ApEinfo_revcolor="#999999"
                     /ApEinfo_graphicformat="arrow_data {{0 1 2 0 0 -1} {} 0}
                     width 5 offset 0"
                     /label="ColA\ori"
     terminator      complement(645..693)
                     /ApEinfo_fwdcolor="#9d1b1c"
                     /ApEinfo_revcolor="#9d1b1c"
                     /ApEinfo_graphicformat="arrow_data {{0 1 2 0 0 -1} {} 0}
                     width 5 offset 0"
                     /label="L3S3P22 terminator"
     terminator      706..747
                     /ApEinfo_fwdcolor="#9d1b1c"
                     /ApEinfo_revcolor="#9d1b1c"
                     /ApEinfo_graphicformat="arrow_data {{0 1 2 0 0 -1} {} 0}
                     width 5 offset 0"
                     /label="ECK120035133"
     CDS             complement(756..1289)
                     /function="resistance to gentamicin"
                     /codon_start=1
                     /transl_table=11
                     /product="gentamicin-3-acetyltransferase"
                     /protein_id="AAB06696.1"
                     /db_xref="GI:833828"
                     /translation="MLRSSNDVTQQGSRPKTKLGGSSMGIIRTCRLGPDQVKSMRAAL
                     DLFGREFGDVATYSQHQPDSDYLGNLLRSKTFIALAAFDQEAVVGALAAYVLPRFEQP
                     RSEIYIYDLAVSGEHRRQGIATALINLLKHEANALGAYVIYVQADYGDDPAVALYTKL
                     GIREEVMHFDIDPSTAT"
                     /ApEinfo_fwdcolor="#7093ff"
                     /ApEinfo_revcolor="#7093ff"
                     /ApEinfo_graphicformat="arrow_data {{0 1 2 0 0 -1} {} 0}
                     width 5 offset 0"
                     /label="gentamicin-3-acetyltransferase"
     source          complement(756..1589)
                     /organism="Cloning vector pBBR1MCS-5"
                     /mol_type="genomic DNA"
                     /db_xref="taxon:51200"
                     /lab_host="Bordetella bronchiseptica"
                     /ApEinfo_fwdcolor="pink"
                     /ApEinfo_revcolor="pink"
                     /ApEinfo_graphicformat="arrow_data {{0 1 2 0 0 -1} {} 0}
                     width 5 offset 0"
                     /label="source:Cloning vector pBBR1MCS-5"
     promoter        complement(1621..1653)
                     /ApEinfo_fwdcolor="#346ee0"
                     /ApEinfo_revcolor="#1d43bd"
                     /ApEinfo_graphicformat="arrow_data {{0 1 2 0 0 -1} {} 0}
                     width 5 offset 0"
                     /label="Plac"
     promoter        complement(1624..1653)
                     /locus_tag="/product="" /label=lac_promoter
                     Promoter|promoter /ApEinfo_fwdcolor=""#346ee0"
                     /ApEinfo_revcolor="#1d43bd"
                     /ApEinfo_graphicformat="arrow_data {{0 1 2 0 0 -1} {} 0}
                     width 5 offset 0"
                     /Transferred_From="p_4740_BL3int_attB,
                     p_4740_BxB1int_attB, p_4740_R4int_attB,
                     p_4740_SPBeta_int_attB, p_4740_TG1int_attB,
                     p_4740_TP901int_attB, p_4740_phi370int_attB,
                     p_4740_phiA118int_attB, p_4740_phiBTint_attB,
                     p_4740_phiFC1int_attB, p_4740_phiK38int_attB,
                     p_4740_phiMR11in_attB, p_4740_phiRv1int_attB"
                     /Transferred_Similarity="100.00%"
                     /label="promoter"
     misc_recomb     1660..1701
                     /ApEinfo_fwdcolor="#ff8275"
                     /ApEinfo_revcolor="#ff8275"
                     /ApEinfo_graphicformat="arrow_data {{0 1 2 0 0 -1} {} 0}
                     width 5 offset 0"
                     /label="phiC31 attP-GT"
     protein_bind    1703..1708
                     /ApEinfo_fwdcolor="#ffc526"
                     /ApEinfo_revcolor="#ffc526"
                     /ApEinfo_graphicformat="arrow_data {{0 1 2 0 0 -1} {} 0}
                     width 5 offset 0"
                     /label="ClaI"
     regulatory      1709..1740
                     /regulatory_class="terminator"
                     /note="TonB terminator"
                     /ApEinfo_fwdcolor="#ff4649"
                     /ApEinfo_revcolor="#ff4649"
                     /ApEinfo_graphicformat="arrow_data {{0 1 2 0 0 -1} {} 0}
                     width 5 offset 0"
                     /label="TonB terminator"
     terminator      1746..1806
                     /locus_tag="/product="" /label=L3S2P21
                     /ApEinfo_fwdcolor=""#9d1b1c"
                     /ApEinfo_revcolor="#9d1b1c"
                     /ApEinfo_graphicformat="arrow_data {{0 1 2 0 0 -1} {} 0}
                     width 5 offset 0"
                     /modified_by="elmo110"
                     /label="L3S2P21"
     promoter        1827..1914
                     /created_by="elmo110"
                     /modified_by="elmo110"
                     /label="JE111211"
     -35             1852..1857
                     /created_by="elmo110"
                     /label="-35"
     -10             1874..1879
                     /created_by="elmo110"
                     /label="-10"
     RBS             1916..1957
                     /created_by="elmo110"
                     /label="TIR 33658"
     gene            1958..5860
                     /ApEinfo_revcolor="#75c6a9"
                     /ApEinfo_fwdcolor="#75c6a9"
                     /modified_by="elmo110"
                     /label="Fn_dCas12a"
     misc_feature    4934..4936
                     /ApEinfo_revcolor="#b4abac"
                     /ApEinfo_fwdcolor="#b4abac"
                     /label="E993A mutation for ddCpf1"
     misc_feature    4973..4975
                     /ApEinfo_revcolor="#f58a5e"
                     /ApEinfo_fwdcolor="#f58a5e"
                     /label="E1006A mutation for ddCpf1"
     terminator      5873..5923
                     /ApEinfo_fwdcolor="#9d1b1c"
                     /ApEinfo_revcolor="#9d1b1c"
                     /ApEinfo_graphicformat="arrow_data {{0 1 2 0 0 -1} {} 0}
                     width 5 offset 0"
                     /label="L3S1P13 terminator"
     terminator      complement(5931..5975)
                     /ApEinfo_fwdcolor="#9d1b1c"
                     /ApEinfo_revcolor="#9d1b1c"
                     /ApEinfo_graphicformat="arrow_data {{0 1 2 0 0 -1} {} 0}
                     width 5 offset 0"
                     /label="ECK120010850"
     motif           5984..6050
                     /created_by="hln"
                     /Transferred_From="TG1_attP "
                     /Transferred_Similarity="100.00%"
                     /label="TG1_attP"
     terminator      6057..6115
                     /ApEinfo_fwdcolor="#9d1b1c"
                     /ApEinfo_revcolor="#9d1b1c"
                     /ApEinfo_graphicformat="arrow_data {{0 1 2 0 0 -1} {} 0}
                     width 5 offset 0"
                     /label="ECK120033736"
     misc_recomb     6116..6160
                     /ApEinfo_fwdcolor="#ff8275"
                     /ApEinfo_revcolor="#ff8275"
                     /ApEinfo_graphicformat="arrow_data {{0 1 2 0 0 -1} {} 0}
                     width 5 offset 0"
                     /label="phiC31 attB-GT"
ORIGIN      
        1 gcagaaacgt cctagaagat gccaggagga tacttagcag agagacaata aggccggagc
       61 gaagccgttt ttccataggc tccgcccccc tgacgaacat cacgaaatct gacgctcaaa
      121 tcagtggtgg cgaaacccga caggactata aagataccag gcgtttcccc ctgatggctc
      181 cctcttgcgc tctcctgttc ccgtcctgcg gcgtccgtgt tgtggtggag gctttaccca
      241 aatcaccacg tcccgttccg tgtagacagt tcgctccaag ctgggctgtg tgcaagaacc
      301 ccccgttcag cccgactgct gcgccttatc cggtaactat catcttgagt ccaacccgga
      361 aagacacgac aaaacgccac tggcagcagc cattggtaac tgagaattag tggatttaga
      421 tatcgagagt cttgaagtgg tggcctaaca gaggctacac tgaaaggaca gtatttggta
      481 tctgcgctcc actaaagcca gttaccaggt taagcagttc cccaactgac ttaaccttcg
      541 atcaaaccgc ctccccaggc ggttttttcg tttacagagc aggagattac gacgatcgta
      601 aaaggatctc aagaagatcc tttacggatt cccgacacca tcacgggaga ccagaaacaa
      661 aaaaaggccg cgttagcggc cttcaataat tggacctggc tcctaactga tttttaaggc
      721 gactgatgag tcgccttttt tttgtctaag aattcttagg tggcggtact tgggtcgata
      781 tcaaagtgca tcacttcttc ccgtatgccc aactttgtat agagagccac tgcgggatcg
      841 tcaccgtaat ctgcttgcac gtagatcaca taagcaccaa gcgcgttggc ctcatgcttg
      901 aggagattga tgagcgcggt ggcaatgccc tgcctccggt gctcgccgga gactgcgaga
      961 tcatagatat agatctcact acgcggctgc tcaaacctgg gcagaacgta agccgcgaga
     1021 gcgccaacaa ccgcttcttg gtcgaaggca gcaagcgcga tgaatgtctt actacggagc
     1081 aagttcccga ggtaatcgga gtccggctga tgttgggagt aggtggctac gtctccgaac
     1141 tcacgaccga aaagatcaag agcagcccgc atggatttga cttggtcagg gccgagccta
     1201 catgtgcgaa tgatgcccat acttgagcca cctaactttg ttttagggcg actgccctgc
     1261 tgcgtaacat cgttgctgct gcgtaacatc gttgctgctc cataacatca aacatcgacc
     1321 cacggcgtaa cgcgcttgct gcttggatgc ccgaggcata gactgtacaa aaaaacagtc
     1381 ataacaagcc atgaaaaccg ccactgcgcc gttaccaccg ctgcgttcgg tcaaggttct
     1441 ggaccagttg cgtgagcgca tacgctactt gcattacagt ttacgaaccg aacaggctta
     1501 tgtcaactgg gttcgtgcct tcatccgttt ccacggtgtg cgtccatggg caaatattat
     1561 acgcaaggcg acaaggtgct gatgccgcta tgatatctcc tgtgtgagct cacaattcca
     1621 cacaacatac gagccggaag cataaagtgt aaagtcgacg tgccccaact ggggtaacct
     1681 gtgagttctc tcagttgggg gtatcgatag tcaaaagcct ccggtcggag gcttttgact
     1741 agcacctcgg taccaaattc cagaaaagag gcctcccgaa aggggggcct tttttcgttt
     1801 tggtccggat ccgatatcat ccaagtctat ggaggtcagg tatgattact attgacaatt
     1861 aatcatcggc tcgtttaatg tgatcagacc tggaattgtg agcggataac aattgtacta
     1921 gagtcacacg acttaatttc aaaataggga gccttaaatg tccatctacc aagagtttgt
     1981 gaataaatac tccctgtcca agaccctccg ttttgagctg atcccccaag gcaagaccct
     2041 cgaaaacatc aaggcacgcg gcctcatcct ggatgacgaa aagcgcgcta aggattacaa
     2101 gaaggcaaag cagatcatcg acaagtacca ccagttcttc atcgaagaga tcctgtcctc
     2161 cgtgtgcatc tccgaggacc tgctccagaa ctactccgat gtctacttca agctcaagaa
     2221 gtccgatgac gataacctgc agaaggactt caagtccgct aaggatacca tcaagaagca
     2281 gatctccgaa tacatcaagg attccgagaa gttcaagaac ctcttcaacc agaacctgat
     2341 cgacgcaaag aagggccagg aatccgatct catcctgtgg ctcaagcagt ccaaggataa
     2401 cggcatcgag ctcttcaagg ccaactccga catcaccgac atcgatgaag ctctggagat
     2461 catcaagtcc ttcaagggct ggaccaccta cttcaagggc ttccacgaaa accgcaagaa
     2521 cgtgtactcc tccaacgata tcccaacctc tatcatctac cgcatcgtcg acgataacct
     2581 gccaaagttc ctcgaaaaca aggcaaagta cgagtccctg aaggataagg ccccagaagc
     2641 tatcaactac gagcagatca agaaggacct ggccgaagag ctcaccttcg acatcgatta
     2701 caagacctct gaagtgaacc agcgcgtctt ctccctcgat gaagtgttcg agatcgccaa
     2761 cttcaacaac tacctgaacc agtccggcat caccaagttc aacaccatca tcggcggcaa
     2821 gttcgtcaac ggcgaaaaca ccaagcgcaa gggcatcaac gagtacatca acctctactc
     2881 ccagcagatc aacgataaga ccctgaagaa gtacaagatg tccgtgctct tcaagcagat
     2941 cctgtccgac accgaatcca agtccttcgt catcgacaag ctggaggacg attccgatgt
     3001 ggtcaccacc atgcagtcct tctacgaaca gatcgcagcc ttcaagaccg tggaagagaa
     3061 gtccatcaag gagaccctct ccctgctctt cgacgatctg aaggctcaga agctggatct
     3121 ctccaagatc tacttcaaga acgacaagtc cctgaccgat ctctcccagc aggtcttcga
     3181 cgattactcc gtgatcggca ccgcagtcct ggaatacatc acccagcaga tcgccccaaa
     3241 gaacctcgat aacccatcca agaaggaaca ggagctgatc gccaagaaga ccgaaaaggc
     3301 taagtacctg tccctcgaga ccatcaagct ggctctcgaa gagttcaaca agcaccgcga
     3361 catcgataag cagtgccgct tcgaagagat cctcgcaaac ttcgctgcaa tcccaatgat
     3421 cttcgacgaa atcgcacaga acaaggataa cctggcccag atctccatca agtaccagaa
     3481 ccagggcaag aaggatctgc tccaggcctc cgctgaggac gatgtgaagg caatcaagga
     3541 cctgctcgat cagaccaaca acctgctcca caagctgaag atcttccaca tctcccagtc
     3601 cgaagacaag gccaacatcc tcgacaagga tgagcacttc tacctggtgt tcgaagagtg
     3661 ctacttcgaa ctcgctaaca tcgtcccact gtacaacaag atccgcaact acatcaccca
     3721 gaagccatac tccgatgaaa agttcaagct caacttcgag aactccaccc tggcaaacgg
     3781 ctgggacaag aacaaggaac cagataacac cgccatcctc ttcatcaagg acgataagta
     3841 ctacctgggc gtgatgaaca agaagaacaa caagatcttc gacgataagg ccatcaagga
     3901 aaacaagggc gagggctaca agaagatcgt gtacaagctg ctcccaggcg ctaacaagat
     3961 gctcccaaag gtcttcttct ccgcaaagtc catcaagttc tacaacccat ccgaagatat
     4021 cctgcgcatc cgcaaccact ccacccacac caagaacggc tccccacaga agggctacga
     4081 aaagttcgag ttcaacatcg aagactgccg caagttcatc gatttctaca agcagtccat
     4141 ctccaagcac ccagagtgga aggacttcgg cttccgcttc tccgataccc agcgctacaa
     4201 ctccatcgat gaattctacc gcgaagtgga gaaccagggc tacaagctga ccttcgaaaa
     4261 catctccgag tcctacatcg attccgtggt caaccagggc aagctgtacc tcttccagat
     4321 ctacaacaag gacttctccg cttactccaa gggccgccca aacctgcaca ccctctactg
     4381 gaaggcactc ttcgacgaac gcaacctgca ggatgtggtc tacaagctca acggcgaagc
     4441 agagctgttc taccgcaagc agtccatccc aaagaagatc acccacccag ccaaggaagc
     4501 aatcgccaac aagaacaagg ataacccaaa gaaggaatcc gtgttcgagt acgacctgat
     4561 caaggataag cgcttcaccg aggacaagtt cttcttccac tgcccaatca ccatcaactt
     4621 caagtcctcc ggcgccaaca agttcaacga tgaaatcaac ctgctcctga aggagaaggc
     4681 taacgacgtg cacatcctgt ccatcgatcg cggcgaacgc cacctcgcct actacaccct
     4741 ggtcgacggc aagggcaaca tcatcaagca ggacaccttc aacatcatcg gcaacgatcg
     4801 catgaagacc aactaccacg acaagctggc cgctatcgag aaggaccgcg attccgctcg
     4861 caaggattgg aagaagatca acaacatcaa ggaaatgaag gaaggctacc tctcccaggt
     4921 ggtccacgaa atcgctaagc tggtgatcga gtacaacgca atcgtggtct tcgctgacct
     4981 gaacttcggc ttcaagcgcg gccgcttcaa ggtggagaag caggtctacc agaagctgga
     5041 aaagatgctc atcgagaagc tgaactacct cgtgttcaag gacaacgaat tcgataagac
     5101 cggcggcgtc ctccgtgcat accagctgac cgccccattc gagaccttca agaagatggg
     5161 caagcagacc ggcatcatct actacgtgcc agctggcttc acctctaaga tctgcccagt
     5221 gaccggcttc gtcaaccagc tctacccaaa gtacgaatcc gtctccaagt cccaggagtt
     5281 cttctccaag ttcgacaaga tctgctacaa cctggataag ggctacttcg aattctcctt
     5341 cgactacaag aacttcggcg ataaggcagc caagggcaag tggaccatcg catccttcgg
     5401 ctcccgcctc atcaacttcc gcaactccga caagaaccac aactgggata cccgcgaagt
     5461 gtacccaacc aaggaactgg agaagctcct gaaggattac tccatcgaat acggccacgg
     5521 cgagtgcatc aaggctgcaa tctgcggcga atccgacaag aagttcttcg caaagctgac
     5581 ctctgtgctc aacaccatcc tgcagatgcg caactccaag accggcaccg agctggatta
     5641 cctcatctcc ccagtggccg acgtcaacgg caacttcttc gattcccgcc aggctccaaa
     5701 gaacatgcca caggacgctg atgcaaacgg cgcctaccac atcggtctga agggtctcat
     5761 gctcctgggt cgcatcaaga acaaccagga aggcaagaag ctgaatctcg tcattaagaa
     5821 cgaagaatac tttgaatttg tccagaaccg caataactaa tctagactcg aggacgaaca
     5881 ataaggcctc cctaacgggg ggcctttttt attgataaca aaaatccaca aggaaaaatt
     5941 aaaggggaga taaaatcccc cctttttggt taactgcggc cgctcaaccc cgttccagcc
     6001 caacagtgtt agtctttgct cttacccagt tgggcgggat agcctgcccg gctagcaacg
     6061 catgagaaag cccccggaag atcaccttcc gggggctttt ttattgcgca agctttgcgg
     6121 gtgccagggc gtgcccgtgg gctccccggg cgcgtactcc gcatgc
//
