# Supplementary material for: Reinforced CRISPR interference enables reliable multiplex gene repression in phylogenetically distant bacteria
Source: bioRxiv preprint, doi:10.1101/2025.04.14.648646, version 1 (2025-04-15)
Supplement: Supplementary File P1 [file 648646_file11.zip › pJE1800.gb]

LOCUS       pJE1800                 6166 bp    DNA     circular UNA 13-APR-2025
DEFINITION  Concatenation of 3 sequences.
ACCESSION   urn.local...rm-gdqp6ok
VERSION     urn.local...rm-gdqp6ok
KEYWORDS    .
SOURCE      
  ORGANISM  .
FEATURES             Location/Qualifiers
     rep_origin      5..640
                     /vntifkey=33
                     /ApEinfo_fwdcolor="#999999"
                     /ApEinfo_revcolor="#999999"
                     /ApEinfo_graphicformat="arrow_data {{0 1 2 0 0 -1} {} 0}
                     width 5 offset 0"
                     /label="ColA\ori"
     terminator      complement(645..693)
                     /ApEinfo_fwdcolor="#9d1b1c"
                     /ApEinfo_revcolor="#9d1b1c"
                     /ApEinfo_graphicformat="arrow_data {{0 1 2 0 0 -1} {} 0}
                     width 5 offset 0"
                     /label="L3S3P22 terminator"
     terminator      706..747
                     /ApEinfo_fwdcolor="#9d1b1c"
                     /ApEinfo_revcolor="#9d1b1c"
                     /ApEinfo_graphicformat="arrow_data {{0 1 2 0 0 -1} {} 0}
                     width 5 offset 0"
                     /label="ECK120035133"
     CDS             complement(756..1289)
                     /function="resistance to gentamicin"
                     /codon_start=1
                     /transl_table=11
                     /product="gentamicin-3-acetyltransferase"
                     /protein_id="AAB06696.1"
                     /db_xref="GI:833828"
                     /translation="MLRSSNDVTQQGSRPKTKLGGSSMGIIRTCRLGPDQVKSMRAAL
                     DLFGREFGDVATYSQHQPDSDYLGNLLRSKTFIALAAFDQEAVVGALAAYVLPRFEQP
                     RSEIYIYDLAVSGEHRRQGIATALINLLKHEANALGAYVIYVQADYGDDPAVALYTKL
                     GIREEVMHFDIDPSTAT"
                     /ApEinfo_fwdcolor="#7093ff"
                     /ApEinfo_revcolor="#7093ff"
                     /ApEinfo_graphicformat="arrow_data {{0 1 2 0 0 -1} {} 0}
                     width 5 offset 0"
                     /label="gentamicin-3-acetyltransferase"
     source          complement(756..1589)
                     /organism="Cloning vector pBBR1MCS-5"
                     /mol_type="genomic DNA"
                     /db_xref="taxon:51200"
                     /lab_host="Bordetella bronchiseptica"
                     /ApEinfo_fwdcolor="pink"
                     /ApEinfo_revcolor="pink"
                     /ApEinfo_graphicformat="arrow_data {{0 1 2 0 0 -1} {} 0}
                     width 5 offset 0"
                     /label="source:Cloning vector pBBR1MCS-5"
     promoter        complement(1621..1653)
                     /ApEinfo_fwdcolor="#346ee0"
                     /ApEinfo_revcolor="#1d43bd"
                     /ApEinfo_graphicformat="arrow_data {{0 1 2 0 0 -1} {} 0}
                     width 5 offset 0"
                     /label="Plac"
     promoter        complement(1624..1653)
                     /locus_tag="/product="" /label=lac_promoter
                     Promoter|promoter /ApEinfo_fwdcolor=""#346ee0"
                     /ApEinfo_revcolor="#1d43bd"
                     /ApEinfo_graphicformat="arrow_data {{0 1 2 0 0 -1} {} 0}
                     width 5 offset 0"
                     /Transferred_From="p_4740_BL3int_attB,
                     p_4740_BxB1int_attB, p_4740_R4int_attB,
                     p_4740_SPBeta_int_attB, p_4740_TG1int_attB,
                     p_4740_TP901int_attB, p_4740_phi370int_attB,
                     p_4740_phiA118int_attB, p_4740_phiBTint_attB,
                     p_4740_phiFC1int_attB, p_4740_phiK38int_attB,
                     p_4740_phiMR11in_attB, p_4740_phiRv1int_attB"
                     /Transferred_Similarity="100.00%"
                     /label="promoter"
     misc_recomb     1660..1701
                     /ApEinfo_fwdcolor="#ff8275"
                     /ApEinfo_revcolor="#ff8275"
                     /ApEinfo_graphicformat="arrow_data {{0 1 2 0 0 -1} {} 0}
                     width 5 offset 0"
                     /label="phiC31 attP-GT"
     protein_bind    1703..1708
                     /ApEinfo_fwdcolor="#ffc526"
                     /ApEinfo_revcolor="#ffc526"
                     /ApEinfo_graphicformat="arrow_data {{0 1 2 0 0 -1} {} 0}
                     width 5 offset 0"
                     /label="ClaI"
     regulatory      1709..1740
                     /regulatory_class="terminator"
                     /note="TonB terminator"
                     /ApEinfo_fwdcolor="#ff4649"
                     /ApEinfo_revcolor="#ff4649"
                     /ApEinfo_graphicformat="arrow_data {{0 1 2 0 0 -1} {} 0}
                     width 5 offset 0"
                     /label="TonB terminator"
     terminator      1746..1806
                     /locus_tag="/product="" /label=L3S2P21
                     /ApEinfo_fwdcolor=""#9d1b1c"
                     /ApEinfo_revcolor="#9d1b1c"
                     /ApEinfo_graphicformat="arrow_data {{0 1 2 0 0 -1} {} 0}
                     width 5 offset 0"
                     /modified_by="elmo110"
                     /label="L3S2P21"
     promoter        1827..1914
                     /created_by="elmo110"
                     /modified_by="elmo110"
                     /label="JE121111"
     -35             1852..1857
                     /created_by="elmo110"
                     /label="-35"
     -10             1874..1879
                     /created_by="elmo110"
                     /label="-10"
     RBS             1916..1957
                     /created_by="elmo110"
                     /label="TIR 33658"
     gene            1958..5860
                     /ApEinfo_revcolor="#75c6a9"
                     /ApEinfo_fwdcolor="#75c6a9"
                     /modified_by="elmo110"
                     /label="Fn_dCas12a"
     misc_feature    4934..4936
                     /ApEinfo_revcolor="#b4abac"
                     /ApEinfo_fwdcolor="#b4abac"
                     /label="E993A mutation for ddCpf1"
     misc_feature    4973..4975
                     /ApEinfo_revcolor="#f58a5e"
                     /ApEinfo_fwdcolor="#f58a5e"
                     /label="E1006A mutation for ddCpf1"
     terminator      5873..5923
                     /ApEinfo_fwdcolor="#9d1b1c"
                     /ApEinfo_revcolor="#9d1b1c"
                     /ApEinfo_graphicformat="arrow_data {{0 1 2 0 0 -1} {} 0}
                     width 5 offset 0"
                     /label="L3S1P13 terminator"
     terminator      complement(5931..5975)
                     /ApEinfo_fwdcolor="#9d1b1c"
                     /ApEinfo_revcolor="#9d1b1c"
                     /ApEinfo_graphicformat="arrow_data {{0 1 2 0 0 -1} {} 0}
                     width 5 offset 0"
                     /label="ECK120010850"
     motif           5984..6050
                     /created_by="hln"
                     /Transferred_From="TG1_attP "
                     /Transferred_Similarity="100.00%"
                     /label="TG1_attP"
     terminator      6057..6115
                     /ApEinfo_fwdcolor="#9d1b1c"
                     /ApEinfo_revcolor="#9d1b1c"
                     /ApEinfo_graphicformat="arrow_data {{0 1 2 0 0 -1} {} 0}
                     width 5 offset 0"
                     /label="ECK120033736"
     misc_recomb     6116..6160
                     /ApEinfo_fwdcolor="#ff8275"
                     /ApEinfo_revcolor="#ff8275"
                     /ApEinfo_graphicformat="arrow_data {{0 1 2 0 0 -1} {} 0}
                     width 5 offset 0"
                     /label="phiC31 attB-GT"
ORIGIN      
        1 gcagaaacgt cctagaagat gccaggagga tacttagcag agagacaata aggccggagc
       61 gaagccgttt ttccataggc tccgcccccc tgacgaacat cacgaaatct gacgctcaaa
      121 tcagtggtgg cgaaacccga caggactata aagataccag gcgtttcccc ctgatggctc
      181 cctcttgcgc tctcctgttc ccgtcctgcg gcgtccgtgt tgtggtggag gctttaccca
      241 aatcaccacg tcccgttccg tgtagacagt tcgctccaag ctgggctgtg tgcaagaacc
      301 ccccgttcag cccgactgct gcgccttatc cggtaactat catcttgagt ccaacccgga
      361 aagacacgac aaaacgccac tggcagcagc cattggtaac tgagaattag tggatttaga
      421 tatcgagagt cttgaagtgg tggcctaaca gaggctacac tgaaaggaca gtatttggta
      481 tctgcgctcc actaaagcca gttaccaggt taagcagttc cccaactgac ttaaccttcg
      541 atcaaaccgc ctccccaggc ggttttttcg tttacagagc aggagattac gacgatcgta
      601 aaaggatctc aagaagatcc tttacggatt cccgacacca tcacgggaga ccagaaacaa
      661 aaaaaggccg cgttagcggc cttcaataat tggacctggc tcctaactga tttttaaggc
      721 gactgatgag tcgccttttt tttgtctaag aattcttagg tggcggtact tgggtcgata
      781 tcaaagtgca tcacttcttc ccgtatgccc aactttgtat agagagccac tgcgggatcg
      841 tcaccgtaat ctgcttgcac gtagatcaca taagcaccaa gcgcgttggc ctcatgcttg
      901 aggagattga tgagcgcggt ggcaatgccc tgcctccggt gctcgccgga gactgcgaga
      961 tcatagatat agatctcact acgcggctgc tcaaacctgg gcagaacgta agccgcgaga
     1021 gcgccaacaa ccgcttcttg gtcgaaggca gcaagcgcga tgaatgtctt actacggagc
     1081 aagttcccga ggtaatcgga gtccggctga tgttgggagt aggtggctac gtctccgaac
     1141 tcacgaccga aaagatcaag agcagcccgc atggatttga cttggtcagg gccgagccta
     1201 catgtgcgaa tgatgcccat acttgagcca cctaactttg ttttagggcg actgccctgc
     1261 tgcgtaacat cgttgctgct gcgtaacatc gttgctgctc cataacatca aacatcgacc
     1321 cacggcgtaa cgcgcttgct gcttggatgc ccgaggcata gactgtacaa aaaaacagtc
     1381 ataacaagcc atgaaaaccg ccactgcgcc gttaccaccg ctgcgttcgg tcaaggttct
     1441 ggaccagttg cgtgagcgca tacgctactt gcattacagt ttacgaaccg aacaggctta
     1501 tgtcaactgg gttcgtgcct tcatccgttt ccacggtgtg cgtccatggg caaatattat
     1561 acgcaaggcg acaaggtgct gatgccgcta tgatatctcc tgtgtgagct cacaattcca
     1621 cacaacatac gagccggaag cataaagtgt aaagtcgacg tgccccaact ggggtaacct
     1681 gtgagttctc tcagttgggg gtatcgatag tcaaaagcct ccggtcggag gcttttgact
     1741 agcacctcgg taccaaattc cagaaaagag gcctcccgaa aggggggcct tttttcgttt
     1801 tggtccggat ccgatatcat ccaagtctat ggaggtcagg tatgattact atttacaatt
     1861 aatcatcggc tcgtataatg tgatcagacc tggaattgtg agcggataac aattgtacta
     1921 gagtcacacg acttaatttc aaaataggga gccttaaatg tccatctacc aagagtttgt
     1981 gaataaatac tccctgtcca agaccctccg ttttgagctg atcccccaag gcaagaccct
     2041 cgaaaacatc aaggcacgcg gcctcatcct ggatgacgaa aagcgcgcta aggattacaa
     2101 gaaggcaaag cagatcatcg acaagtacca ccagttcttc atcgaagaga tcctgtcctc
     2161 cgtgtgcatc tccgaggacc tgctccagaa ctactccgat gtctacttca agctcaagaa
     2221 gtccgatgac gataacctgc agaaggactt caagtccgct aaggatacca tcaagaagca
     2281 gatctccgaa tacatcaagg attccgagaa gttcaagaac ctcttcaacc agaacctgat
     2341 cgacgcaaag aagggccagg aatccgatct catcctgtgg ctcaagcagt ccaaggataa
     2401 cggcatcgag ctcttcaagg ccaactccga catcaccgac atcgatgaag ctctggagat
     2461 catcaagtcc ttcaagggct ggaccaccta cttcaagggc ttccacgaaa accgcaagaa
     2521 cgtgtactcc tccaacgata tcccaacctc tatcatctac cgcatcgtcg acgataacct
     2581 gccaaagttc ctcgaaaaca aggcaaagta cgagtccctg aaggataagg ccccagaagc
     2641 tatcaactac gagcagatca agaaggacct ggccgaagag ctcaccttcg acatcgatta
     2701 caagacctct gaagtgaacc agcgcgtctt ctccctcgat gaagtgttcg agatcgccaa
     2761 cttcaacaac tacctgaacc agtccggcat caccaagttc aacaccatca tcggcggcaa
     2821 gttcgtcaac ggcgaaaaca ccaagcgcaa gggcatcaac gagtacatca acctctactc
     2881 ccagcagatc aacgataaga ccctgaagaa gtacaagatg tccgtgctct tcaagcagat
     2941 cctgtccgac accgaatcca agtccttcgt catcgacaag ctggaggacg attccgatgt
     3001 ggtcaccacc atgcagtcct tctacgaaca gatcgcagcc ttcaagaccg tggaagagaa
     3061 gtccatcaag gagaccctct ccctgctctt cgacgatctg aaggctcaga agctggatct
     3121 ctccaagatc tacttcaaga acgacaagtc cctgaccgat ctctcccagc aggtcttcga
     3181 cgattactcc gtgatcggca ccgcagtcct ggaatacatc acccagcaga tcgccccaaa
     3241 gaacctcgat aacccatcca agaaggaaca ggagctgatc gccaagaaga ccgaaaaggc
     3301 taagtacctg tccctcgaga ccatcaagct ggctctcgaa gagttcaaca agcaccgcga
     3361 catcgataag cagtgccgct tcgaagagat cctcgcaaac ttcgctgcaa tcccaatgat
     3421 cttcgacgaa atcgcacaga acaaggataa cctggcccag atctccatca agtaccagaa
     3481 ccagggcaag aaggatctgc tccaggcctc cgctgaggac gatgtgaagg caatcaagga
     3541 cctgctcgat cagaccaaca acctgctcca caagctgaag atcttccaca tctcccagtc
     3601 cgaagacaag gccaacatcc tcgacaagga tgagcacttc tacctggtgt tcgaagagtg
     3661 ctacttcgaa ctcgctaaca tcgtcccact gtacaacaag atccgcaact acatcaccca
     3721 gaagccatac tccgatgaaa agttcaagct caacttcgag aactccaccc tggcaaacgg
     3781 ctgggacaag aacaaggaac cagataacac cgccatcctc ttcatcaagg acgataagta
     3841 ctacctgggc gtgatgaaca agaagaacaa caagatcttc gacgataagg ccatcaagga
     3901 aaacaagggc gagggctaca agaagatcgt gtacaagctg ctcccaggcg ctaacaagat
     3961 gctcccaaag gtcttcttct ccgcaaagtc catcaagttc tacaacccat ccgaagatat
     4021 cctgcgcatc cgcaaccact ccacccacac caagaacggc tccccacaga agggctacga
     4081 aaagttcgag ttcaacatcg aagactgccg caagttcatc gatttctaca agcagtccat
     4141 ctccaagcac ccagagtgga aggacttcgg cttccgcttc tccgataccc agcgctacaa
     4201 ctccatcgat gaattctacc gcgaagtgga gaaccagggc tacaagctga ccttcgaaaa
     4261 catctccgag tcctacatcg attccgtggt caaccagggc aagctgtacc tcttccagat
     4321 ctacaacaag gacttctccg cttactccaa gggccgccca aacctgcaca ccctctactg
     4381 gaaggcactc ttcgacgaac gcaacctgca ggatgtggtc tacaagctca acggcgaagc
     4441 agagctgttc taccgcaagc agtccatccc aaagaagatc acccacccag ccaaggaagc
     4501 aatcgccaac aagaacaagg ataacccaaa gaaggaatcc gtgttcgagt acgacctgat
     4561 caaggataag cgcttcaccg aggacaagtt cttcttccac tgcccaatca ccatcaactt
     4621 caagtcctcc ggcgccaaca agttcaacga tgaaatcaac ctgctcctga aggagaaggc
     4681 taacgacgtg cacatcctgt ccatcgatcg cggcgaacgc cacctcgcct actacaccct
     4741 ggtcgacggc aagggcaaca tcatcaagca ggacaccttc aacatcatcg gcaacgatcg
     4801 catgaagacc aactaccacg acaagctggc cgctatcgag aaggaccgcg attccgctcg
     4861 caaggattgg aagaagatca acaacatcaa ggaaatgaag gaaggctacc tctcccaggt
     4921 ggtccacgaa atcgctaagc tggtgatcga gtacaacgca atcgtggtct tcgctgacct
     4981 gaacttcggc ttcaagcgcg gccgcttcaa ggtggagaag caggtctacc agaagctgga
     5041 aaagatgctc atcgagaagc tgaactacct cgtgttcaag gacaacgaat tcgataagac
     5101 cggcggcgtc ctccgtgcat accagctgac cgccccattc gagaccttca agaagatggg
     5161 caagcagacc ggcatcatct actacgtgcc agctggcttc acctctaaga tctgcccagt
     5221 gaccggcttc gtcaaccagc tctacccaaa gtacgaatcc gtctccaagt cccaggagtt
     5281 cttctccaag ttcgacaaga tctgctacaa cctggataag ggctacttcg aattctcctt
     5341 cgactacaag aacttcggcg ataaggcagc caagggcaag tggaccatcg catccttcgg
     5401 ctcccgcctc atcaacttcc gcaactccga caagaaccac aactgggata cccgcgaagt
     5461 gtacccaacc aaggaactgg agaagctcct gaaggattac tccatcgaat acggccacgg
     5521 cgagtgcatc aaggctgcaa tctgcggcga atccgacaag aagttcttcg caaagctgac
     5581 ctctgtgctc aacaccatcc tgcagatgcg caactccaag accggcaccg agctggatta
     5641 cctcatctcc ccagtggccg acgtcaacgg caacttcttc gattcccgcc aggctccaaa
     5701 gaacatgcca caggacgctg atgcaaacgg cgcctaccac atcggtctga agggtctcat
     5761 gctcctgggt cgcatcaaga acaaccagga aggcaagaag ctgaatctcg tcattaagaa
     5821 cgaagaatac tttgaatttg tccagaaccg caataactaa tctagactcg aggacgaaca
     5881 ataaggcctc cctaacgggg ggcctttttt attgataaca aaaatccaca aggaaaaatt
     5941 aaaggggaga taaaatcccc cctttttggt taactgcggc cgctcaaccc cgttccagcc
     6001 caacagtgtt agtctttgct cttacccagt tgggcgggat agcctgcccg gctagcaacg
     6061 catgagaaag cccccggaag atcaccttcc gggggctttt ttattgcgca agctttgcgg
     6121 gtgccagggc gtgcccgtgg gctccccggg cgcgtactcc gcatgc
//
