# Supplementary material for: Reinforced CRISPR interference enables reliable multiplex gene repression in phylogenetically distant bacteria
Source: bioRxiv preprint, doi:10.1101/2025.04.14.648646, version 1 (2025-04-15)
Supplement: Supplementary File P1 [file 648646_file11.zip › pJE1784.gb]

LOCUS       pJE1784                 6166 bp    DNA     circular UNA 13-APR-2025
DEFINITION  Concatenation of 3 sequences.
ACCESSION   urn.local...kf-gdqp480
VERSION     urn.local...kf-gdqp480
KEYWORDS    .
SOURCE      
  ORGANISM  .
FEATURES             Location/Qualifiers
     rep_origin      5..640
                     /vntifkey=33
                     /ApEinfo_fwdcolor="#999999"
                     /ApEinfo_revcolor="#999999"
                     /ApEinfo_graphicformat="arrow_data {{0 1 2 0 0 -1} {} 0}
                     width 5 offset 0"
                     /label="ColA\ori"
     terminator      complement(645..693)
                     /ApEinfo_fwdcolor="#9d1b1c"
                     /ApEinfo_revcolor="#9d1b1c"
                     /ApEinfo_graphicformat="arrow_data {{0 1 2 0 0 -1} {} 0}
                     width 5 offset 0"
                     /label="L3S3P22 terminator"
     terminator      706..747
                     /ApEinfo_fwdcolor="#9d1b1c"
                     /ApEinfo_revcolor="#9d1b1c"
                     /ApEinfo_graphicformat="arrow_data {{0 1 2 0 0 -1} {} 0}
                     width 5 offset 0"
                     /label="ECK120035133"
     CDS             complement(756..1289)
                     /function="resistance to gentamicin"
                     /codon_start=1
                     /transl_table=11
                     /product="gentamicin-3-acetyltransferase"
                     /protein_id="AAB06696.1"
                     /db_xref="GI:833828"
                     /translation="MLRSSNDVTQQGSRPKTKLGGSSMGIIRTCRLGPDQVKSMRAAL
                     DLFGREFGDVATYSQHQPDSDYLGNLLRSKTFIALAAFDQEAVVGALAAYVLPRFEQP
                     RSEIYIYDLAVSGEHRRQGIATALINLLKHEANALGAYVIYVQADYGDDPAVALYTKL
                     GIREEVMHFDIDPSTAT"
                     /ApEinfo_fwdcolor="#7093ff"
                     /ApEinfo_revcolor="#7093ff"
                     /ApEinfo_graphicformat="arrow_data {{0 1 2 0 0 -1} {} 0}
                     width 5 offset 0"
                     /label="gentamicin-3-acetyltransferase"
     source          complement(756..1589)
                     /organism="Cloning vector pBBR1MCS-5"
                     /mol_type="genomic DNA"
                     /db_xref="taxon:51200"
                     /lab_host="Bordetella bronchiseptica"
                     /ApEinfo_fwdcolor="pink"
                     /ApEinfo_revcolor="pink"
                     /ApEinfo_graphicformat="arrow_data {{0 1 2 0 0 -1} {} 0}
                     width 5 offset 0"
                     /label="source:Cloning vector pBBR1MCS-5"
     promoter        complement(1621..1653)
                     /ApEinfo_fwdcolor="#346ee0"
                     /ApEinfo_revcolor="#1d43bd"
                     /ApEinfo_graphicformat="arrow_data {{0 1 2 0 0 -1} {} 0}
                     width 5 offset 0"
                     /label="Plac"
     promoter        complement(1624..1653)
                     /locus_tag="/product="" /label=lac_promoter
                     Promoter|promoter /ApEinfo_fwdcolor=""#346ee0"
                     /ApEinfo_revcolor="#1d43bd"
                     /ApEinfo_graphicformat="arrow_data {{0 1 2 0 0 -1} {} 0}
                     width 5 offset 0"
                     /Transferred_From="p_4740_BL3int_attB,
                     p_4740_BxB1int_attB, p_4740_R4int_attB,
                     p_4740_SPBeta_int_attB, p_4740_TG1int_attB,
                     p_4740_TP901int_attB, p_4740_phi370int_attB,
                     p_4740_phiA118int_attB, p_4740_phiBTint_attB,
                     p_4740_phiFC1int_attB, p_4740_phiK38int_attB,
                     p_4740_phiMR11in_attB, p_4740_phiRv1int_attB"
                     /Transferred_Similarity="100.00%"
                     /label="promoter"
     misc_recomb     1660..1701
                     /ApEinfo_fwdcolor="#ff8275"
                     /ApEinfo_revcolor="#ff8275"
                     /ApEinfo_graphicformat="arrow_data {{0 1 2 0 0 -1} {} 0}
                     width 5 offset 0"
                     /label="phiC31 attP-GT"
     protein_bind    1703..1708
                     /ApEinfo_fwdcolor="#ffc526"
                     /ApEinfo_revcolor="#ffc526"
                     /ApEinfo_graphicformat="arrow_data {{0 1 2 0 0 -1} {} 0}
                     width 5 offset 0"
                     /label="ClaI"
     regulatory      1709..1740
                     /regulatory_class="terminator"
                     /note="TonB terminator"
                     /ApEinfo_fwdcolor="#ff4649"
                     /ApEinfo_revcolor="#ff4649"
                     /ApEinfo_graphicformat="arrow_data {{0 1 2 0 0 -1} {} 0}
                     width 5 offset 0"
                     /label="TonB terminator"
     terminator      1746..1806
                     /locus_tag="/product="" /label=L3S2P21
                     /ApEinfo_fwdcolor=""#9d1b1c"
                     /ApEinfo_revcolor="#9d1b1c"
                     /ApEinfo_graphicformat="arrow_data {{0 1 2 0 0 -1} {} 0}
                     width 5 offset 0"
                     /modified_by="elmo110"
                     /label="L3S2P21"
     promoter        1827..1914
                     /created_by="elmo110"
                     /modified_by="elmo110"
                     /label="JE111211"
     -35             1852..1857
                     /created_by="elmo110"
                     /label="-35"
     -10             1874..1879
                     /created_by="elmo110"
                     /label="-10"
     RBS             1916..1957
                     /created_by="elmo110"
                     /label="TIR 19392"
     gene            1958..5860
                     /ApEinfo_revcolor="#75c6a9"
                     /ApEinfo_fwdcolor="#75c6a9"
                     /modified_by="elmo110"
                     /label="Fn_dCas12a"
     misc_feature    4934..4936
                     /ApEinfo_revcolor="#b4abac"
                     /ApEinfo_fwdcolor="#b4abac"
                     /label="E993A mutation for ddCpf1"
     misc_feature    4973..4975
                     /ApEinfo_revcolor="#f58a5e"
                     /ApEinfo_fwdcolor="#f58a5e"
                     /label="E1006A mutation for ddCpf1"
     terminator      5873..5923
                     /ApEinfo_fwdcolor="#9d1b1c"
                     /ApEinfo_revcolor="#9d1b1c"
                     /ApEinfo_graphicformat="arrow_data {{0 1 2 0 0 -1} {} 0}
                     width 5 offset 0"
                     /label="L3S1P13 terminator"
     terminator      complement(5931..5975)
                     /ApEinfo_fwdcolor="#9d1b1c"
                     /ApEinfo_revcolor="#9d1b1c"
                     /ApEinfo_graphicformat="arrow_data {{0 1 2 0 0 -1} {} 0}
                     width 5 offset 0"
                     /label="ECK120010850"
     motif           5984..6050
                     /created_by="hln"
                     /Transferred_From="TG1_attP "
                     /Transferred_Similarity="100.00%"
                     /label="TG1_attP"
     terminator      6057..6115
                     /ApEinfo_fwdcolor="#9d1b1c"
                     /ApEinfo_revcolor="#9d1b1c"
                     /ApEinfo_graphicformat="arrow_data {{0 1 2 0 0 -1} {} 0}
                     width 5 offset 0"
                     /label="ECK120033736"
     misc_recomb     6116..6160
                     /ApEinfo_fwdcolor="#ff8275"
                     /ApEinfo_revcolor="#ff8275"
                     /ApEinfo_graphicformat="arrow_data {{0 1 2 0 0 -1} {} 0}
                     width 5 offset 0"
                     /label="phiC31 attB-GT"
ORIGIN      
        1 gcagaaacgt cctagaagat gccaggagga tacttagcag agagacaata aggccggagc
       61 gaagccgttt ttccataggc tccgcccccc tgacgaacat cacgaaatct gacgctcaaa
      121 tcagtggtgg cgaaacccga caggactata aagataccag gcgtttcccc ctgatggctc
      181 cctcttgcgc tctcctgttc ccgtcctgcg gcgtccgtgt tgtggtggag gctttaccca
      241 aatcaccacg tcccgttccg tgtagacagt tcgctccaag ctgggctgtg tgcaagaacc
      301 ccccgttcag cccgactgct gcgccttatc cggtaactat catcttgagt ccaacccgga
      361 aagacacgac aaaacgccac tggcagcagc cattggtaac tgagaattag tggatttaga
      421 tatcgagagt cttgaagtgg tggcctaaca gaggctacac tgaaaggaca gtatttggta
      481 tctgcgctcc actaaagcca gttaccaggt taagcagttc cccaactgac ttaaccttcg
      541 atcaaaccgc ctccccaggc ggttttttcg tttacagagc aggagattac gacgatcgta
      601 aaaggatctc aagaagatcc tttacggatt cccgacacca tcacgggaga ccagaaacaa
      661 aaaaaggccg cgttagcggc cttcaataat tggacctggc tcctaactga tttttaaggc
      721 gactgatgag tcgccttttt tttgtctaag aattcttagg tggcggtact tgggtcgata
      781 tcaaagtgca tcacttcttc ccgtatgccc aactttgtat agagagccac tgcgggatcg
      841 tcaccgtaat ctgcttgcac gtagatcaca taagcaccaa gcgcgttggc ctcatgcttg
      901 aggagattga tgagcgcggt ggcaatgccc tgcctccggt gctcgccgga gactgcgaga
      961 tcatagatat agatctcact acgcggctgc tcaaacctgg gcagaacgta agccgcgaga
     1021 gcgccaacaa ccgcttcttg gtcgaaggca gcaagcgcga tgaatgtctt actacggagc
     1081 aagttcccga ggtaatcgga gtccggctga tgttgggagt aggtggctac gtctccgaac
     1141 tcacgaccga aaagatcaag agcagcccgc atggatttga cttggtcagg gccgagccta
     1201 catgtgcgaa tgatgcccat acttgagcca cctaactttg ttttagggcg actgccctgc
     1261 tgcgtaacat cgttgctgct gcgtaacatc gttgctgctc cataacatca aacatcgacc
     1321 cacggcgtaa cgcgcttgct gcttggatgc ccgaggcata gactgtacaa aaaaacagtc
     1381 ataacaagcc atgaaaaccg ccactgcgcc gttaccaccg ctgcgttcgg tcaaggttct
     1441 ggaccagttg cgtgagcgca tacgctactt gcattacagt ttacgaaccg aacaggctta
     1501 tgtcaactgg gttcgtgcct tcatccgttt ccacggtgtg cgtccatggg caaatattat
     1561 acgcaaggcg acaaggtgct gatgccgcta tgatatctcc tgtgtgagct cacaattcca
     1621 cacaacatac gagccggaag cataaagtgt aaagtcgacg tgccccaact ggggtaacct
     1681 gtgagttctc tcagttgggg gtatcgatag tcaaaagcct ccggtcggag gcttttgact
     1741 agcacctcgg taccaaattc cagaaaagag gcctcccgaa aggggggcct tttttcgttt
     1801 tggtccggat ccgatatcat ccaagtctat ggaggtcagg tatgattact attgacaatt
     1861 aatcatcggc tcgtttaatg tgatcagacc tggaattgtg agcggataac aattgtacta
     1921 gagtcacacg acttaatttc aaaacaggga gcctgaaatg tccatctacc aagagtttgt
     1981 gaataaatac tccctgtcca agaccctccg ttttgagctg atcccccaag gcaagaccct
     2041 cgaaaacatc aaggcacgcg gcctcatcct ggatgacgaa aagcgcgcta aggattacaa
     2101 gaaggcaaag cagatcatcg acaagtacca ccagttcttc atcgaagaga tcctgtcctc
     2161 cgtgtgcatc tccgaggacc tgctccagaa ctactccgat gtctacttca agctcaagaa
     2221 gtccgatgac gataacctgc agaaggactt caagtccgct aaggatacca tcaagaagca
     2281 gatctccgaa tacatcaagg attccgagaa gttcaagaac ctcttcaacc agaacctgat
     2341 cgacgcaaag aagggccagg aatccgatct catcctgtgg ctcaagcagt ccaaggataa
     2401 cggcatcgag ctcttcaagg ccaactccga catcaccgac atcgatgaag ctctggagat
     2461 catcaagtcc ttcaagggct ggaccaccta cttcaagggc ttccacgaaa accgcaagaa
     2521 cgtgtactcc tccaacgata tcccaacctc tatcatctac cgcatcgtcg acgataacct
     2581 gccaaagttc ctcgaaaaca aggcaaagta cgagtccctg aaggataagg ccccagaagc
     2641 tatcaactac gagcagatca agaaggacct ggccgaagag ctcaccttcg acatcgatta
     2701 caagacctct gaagtgaacc agcgcgtctt ctccctcgat gaagtgttcg agatcgccaa
     2761 cttcaacaac tacctgaacc agtccggcat caccaagttc aacaccatca tcggcggcaa
     2821 gttcgtcaac ggcgaaaaca ccaagcgcaa gggcatcaac gagtacatca acctctactc
     2881 ccagcagatc aacgataaga ccctgaagaa gtacaagatg tccgtgctct tcaagcagat
     2941 cctgtccgac accgaatcca agtccttcgt catcgacaag ctggaggacg attccgatgt
     3001 ggtcaccacc atgcagtcct tctacgaaca gatcgcagcc ttcaagaccg tggaagagaa
     3061 gtccatcaag gagaccctct ccctgctctt cgacgatctg aaggctcaga agctggatct
     3121 ctccaagatc tacttcaaga acgacaagtc cctgaccgat ctctcccagc aggtcttcga
     3181 cgattactcc gtgatcggca ccgcagtcct ggaatacatc acccagcaga tcgccccaaa
     3241 gaacctcgat aacccatcca agaaggaaca ggagctgatc gccaagaaga ccgaaaaggc
     3301 taagtacctg tccctcgaga ccatcaagct ggctctcgaa gagttcaaca agcaccgcga
     3361 catcgataag cagtgccgct tcgaagagat cctcgcaaac ttcgctgcaa tcccaatgat
     3421 cttcgacgaa atcgcacaga acaaggataa cctggcccag atctccatca agtaccagaa
     3481 ccagggcaag aaggatctgc tccaggcctc cgctgaggac gatgtgaagg caatcaagga
     3541 cctgctcgat cagaccaaca acctgctcca caagctgaag atcttccaca tctcccagtc
     3601 cgaagacaag gccaacatcc tcgacaagga tgagcacttc tacctggtgt tcgaagagtg
     3661 ctacttcgaa ctcgctaaca tcgtcccact gtacaacaag atccgcaact acatcaccca
     3721 gaagccatac tccgatgaaa agttcaagct caacttcgag aactccaccc tggcaaacgg
     3781 ctgggacaag aacaaggaac cagataacac cgccatcctc ttcatcaagg acgataagta
     3841 ctacctgggc gtgatgaaca agaagaacaa caagatcttc gacgataagg ccatcaagga
     3901 aaacaagggc gagggctaca agaagatcgt gtacaagctg ctcccaggcg ctaacaagat
     3961 gctcccaaag gtcttcttct ccgcaaagtc catcaagttc tacaacccat ccgaagatat
     4021 cctgcgcatc cgcaaccact ccacccacac caagaacggc tccccacaga agggctacga
     4081 aaagttcgag ttcaacatcg aagactgccg caagttcatc gatttctaca agcagtccat
     4141 ctccaagcac ccagagtgga aggacttcgg cttccgcttc tccgataccc agcgctacaa
     4201 ctccatcgat gaattctacc gcgaagtgga gaaccagggc tacaagctga ccttcgaaaa
     4261 catctccgag tcctacatcg attccgtggt caaccagggc aagctgtacc tcttccagat
     4321 ctacaacaag gacttctccg cttactccaa gggccgccca aacctgcaca ccctctactg
     4381 gaaggcactc ttcgacgaac gcaacctgca ggatgtggtc tacaagctca acggcgaagc
     4441 agagctgttc taccgcaagc agtccatccc aaagaagatc acccacccag ccaaggaagc
     4501 aatcgccaac aagaacaagg ataacccaaa gaaggaatcc gtgttcgagt acgacctgat
     4561 caaggataag cgcttcaccg aggacaagtt cttcttccac tgcccaatca ccatcaactt
     4621 caagtcctcc ggcgccaaca agttcaacga tgaaatcaac ctgctcctga aggagaaggc
     4681 taacgacgtg cacatcctgt ccatcgatcg cggcgaacgc cacctcgcct actacaccct
     4741 ggtcgacggc aagggcaaca tcatcaagca ggacaccttc aacatcatcg gcaacgatcg
     4801 catgaagacc aactaccacg acaagctggc cgctatcgag aaggaccgcg attccgctcg
     4861 caaggattgg aagaagatca acaacatcaa ggaaatgaag gaaggctacc tctcccaggt
     4921 ggtccacgaa atcgctaagc tggtgatcga gtacaacgca atcgtggtct tcgctgacct
     4981 gaacttcggc ttcaagcgcg gccgcttcaa ggtggagaag caggtctacc agaagctgga
     5041 aaagatgctc atcgagaagc tgaactacct cgtgttcaag gacaacgaat tcgataagac
     5101 cggcggcgtc ctccgtgcat accagctgac cgccccattc gagaccttca agaagatggg
     5161 caagcagacc ggcatcatct actacgtgcc agctggcttc acctctaaga tctgcccagt
     5221 gaccggcttc gtcaaccagc tctacccaaa gtacgaatcc gtctccaagt cccaggagtt
     5281 cttctccaag ttcgacaaga tctgctacaa cctggataag ggctacttcg aattctcctt
     5341 cgactacaag aacttcggcg ataaggcagc caagggcaag tggaccatcg catccttcgg
     5401 ctcccgcctc atcaacttcc gcaactccga caagaaccac aactgggata cccgcgaagt
     5461 gtacccaacc aaggaactgg agaagctcct gaaggattac tccatcgaat acggccacgg
     5521 cgagtgcatc aaggctgcaa tctgcggcga atccgacaag aagttcttcg caaagctgac
     5581 ctctgtgctc aacaccatcc tgcagatgcg caactccaag accggcaccg agctggatta
     5641 cctcatctcc ccagtggccg acgtcaacgg caacttcttc gattcccgcc aggctccaaa
     5701 gaacatgcca caggacgctg atgcaaacgg cgcctaccac atcggtctga agggtctcat
     5761 gctcctgggt cgcatcaaga acaaccagga aggcaagaag ctgaatctcg tcattaagaa
     5821 cgaagaatac tttgaatttg tccagaaccg caataactaa tctagactcg aggacgaaca
     5881 ataaggcctc cctaacgggg ggcctttttt attgataaca aaaatccaca aggaaaaatt
     5941 aaaggggaga taaaatcccc cctttttggt taactgcggc cgctcaaccc cgttccagcc
     6001 caacagtgtt agtctttgct cttacccagt tgggcgggat agcctgcccg gctagcaacg
     6061 catgagaaag cccccggaag atcaccttcc gggggctttt ttattgcgca agctttgcgg
     6121 gtgccagggc gtgcccgtgg gctccccggg cgcgtactcc gcatgc
//
