# Supplementary material for: Reinforced CRISPR interference enables reliable multiplex gene repression in phylogenetically distant bacteria
Source: bioRxiv preprint, doi:10.1101/2025.04.14.648646, version 1 (2025-04-15)
Supplement: Supplementary File P1 [file 648646_file11.zip › pJE1783.gb]

LOCUS       pJE1783                 6166 bp    DNA     circular UNA 13-APR-2025
DEFINITION  Concatenation of 3 sequences.
ACCESSION   urn.local...ke-gdqp480
VERSION     urn.local...ke-gdqp480
KEYWORDS    .
SOURCE      
  ORGANISM  .
FEATURES             Location/Qualifiers
     rep_origin      5..640
                     /vntifkey=33
                     /ApEinfo_fwdcolor="#999999"
                     /ApEinfo_revcolor="#999999"
                     /ApEinfo_graphicformat="arrow_data {{0 1 2 0 0 -1} {} 0}
                     width 5 offset 0"
                     /label="ColA\ori"
     terminator      complement(645..693)
                     /ApEinfo_fwdcolor="#9d1b1c"
                     /ApEinfo_revcolor="#9d1b1c"
                     /ApEinfo_graphicformat="arrow_data {{0 1 2 0 0 -1} {} 0}
                     width 5 offset 0"
                     /label="L3S3P22 terminator"
     terminator      706..747
                     /ApEinfo_fwdcolor="#9d1b1c"
                     /ApEinfo_revcolor="#9d1b1c"
                     /ApEinfo_graphicformat="arrow_data {{0 1 2 0 0 -1} {} 0}
                     width 5 offset 0"
                     /label="ECK120035133"
     CDS             complement(756..1289)
                     /function="resistance to gentamicin"
                     /codon_start=1
                     /transl_table=11
                     /product="gentamicin-3-acetyltransferase"
                     /protein_id="AAB06696.1"
                     /db_xref="GI:833828"
                     /translation="MLRSSNDVTQQGSRPKTKLGGSSMGIIRTCRLGPDQVKSMRAAL
                     DLFGREFGDVATYSQHQPDSDYLGNLLRSKTFIALAAFDQEAVVGALAAYVLPRFEQP
                     RSEIYIYDLAVSGEHRRQGIATALINLLKHEANALGAYVIYVQADYGDDPAVALYTKL
                     GIREEVMHFDIDPSTAT"
                     /ApEinfo_fwdcolor="#7093ff"
                     /ApEinfo_revcolor="#7093ff"
                     /ApEinfo_graphicformat="arrow_data {{0 1 2 0 0 -1} {} 0}
                     width 5 offset 0"
                     /label="gentamicin-3-acetyltransferase"
     source          complement(756..1589)
                     /organism="Cloning vector pBBR1MCS-5"
                     /mol_type="genomic DNA"
                     /db_xref="taxon:51200"
                     /lab_host="Bordetella bronchiseptica"
                     /ApEinfo_fwdcolor="pink"
                     /ApEinfo_revcolor="pink"
                     /ApEinfo_graphicformat="arrow_data {{0 1 2 0 0 -1} {} 0}
                     width 5 offset 0"
                     /label="source:Cloning vector pBBR1MCS-5"
     promoter        complement(1621..1653)
                     /ApEinfo_fwdcolor="#346ee0"
                     /ApEinfo_revcolor="#1d43bd"
                     /ApEinfo_graphicformat="arrow_data {{0 1 2 0 0 -1} {} 0}
                     width 5 offset 0"
                     /label="Plac"
     promoter        complement(1624..1653)
                     /locus_tag="/product="" /label=lac_promoter
                     Promoter|promoter /ApEinfo_fwdcolor=""#346ee0"
                     /ApEinfo_revcolor="#1d43bd"
                     /ApEinfo_graphicformat="arrow_data {{0 1 2 0 0 -1} {} 0}
                     width 5 offset 0"
                     /Transferred_From="p_4740_BL3int_attB,
                     p_4740_BxB1int_attB, p_4740_R4int_attB,
                     p_4740_SPBeta_int_attB, p_4740_TG1int_attB,
                     p_4740_TP901int_attB, p_4740_phi370int_attB,
                     p_4740_phiA118int_attB, p_4740_phiBTint_attB,
                     p_4740_phiFC1int_attB, p_4740_phiK38int_attB,
                     p_4740_phiMR11in_attB, p_4740_phiRv1int_attB"
                     /Transferred_Similarity="100.00%"
                     /label="promoter"
     misc_recomb     1660..1701
                     /ApEinfo_fwdcolor="#ff8275"
                     /ApEinfo_revcolor="#ff8275"
                     /ApEinfo_graphicformat="arrow_data {{0 1 2 0 0 -1} {} 0}
                     width 5 offset 0"
                     /label="phiC31 attP-GT"
     protein_bind    1703..1708
                     /ApEinfo_fwdcolor="#ffc526"
                     /ApEinfo_revcolor="#ffc526"
                     /ApEinfo_graphicformat="arrow_data {{0 1 2 0 0 -1} {} 0}
                     width 5 offset 0"
                     /label="ClaI"
     regulatory      1709..1740
                     /regulatory_class="terminator"
                     /note="TonB terminator"
                     /ApEinfo_fwdcolor="#ff4649"
                     /ApEinfo_revcolor="#ff4649"
                     /ApEinfo_graphicformat="arrow_data {{0 1 2 0 0 -1} {} 0}
                     width 5 offset 0"
                     /label="TonB terminator"
     terminator      1746..1806
                     /locus_tag="/product="" /label=L3S2P21
                     /ApEinfo_fwdcolor=""#9d1b1c"
                     /ApEinfo_revcolor="#9d1b1c"
                     /ApEinfo_graphicformat="arrow_data {{0 1 2 0 0 -1} {} 0}
                     width 5 offset 0"
                     /modified_by="elmo110"
                     /label="L3S2P21"
     promoter        1827..1914
                     /created_by="elmo110"
                     /modified_by="elmo110"
                     /label="JE121111"
     -35             1852..1857
                     /created_by="elmo110"
                     /label="-35"
     -10             1874..1879
                     /created_by="elmo110"
                     /label="-10"
     RBS             1916..1957
                     /created_by="elmo110"
                     /label="TIR 19392"
     gene            1958..5860
                     /ApEinfo_revcolor="#75c6a9"
                     /ApEinfo_fwdcolor="#75c6a9"
                     /modified_by="elmo110"
                     /label="Fn_dCas12a"
     misc_feature    4934..4936
                     /ApEinfo_revcolor="#b4abac"
                     /ApEinfo_fwdcolor="#b4abac"
                     /label="E993A mutation for ddCpf1"
     misc_feature    4973..4975
                     /ApEinfo_revcolor="#f58a5e"
                     /ApEinfo_fwdcolor="#f58a5e"
                     /label="E1006A mutation for ddCpf1"
     terminator      5873..5923
                     /ApEinfo_fwdcolor="#9d1b1c"
                     /ApEinfo_revcolor="#9d1b1c"
                     /ApEinfo_graphicformat="arrow_data {{0 1 2 0 0 -1} {} 0}
                     width 5 offset 0"
                     /label="L3S1P13 terminator"
     terminator      complement(5931..5975)
                     /ApEinfo_fwdcolor="#9d1b1c"
                     /ApEinfo_revcolor="#9d1b1c"
                     /ApEinfo_graphicformat="arrow_data {{0 1 2 0 0 -1} {} 0}
                     width 5 offset 0"
                     /label="ECK120010850"
     motif           5984..6050
                     /created_by="hln"
                     /Transferred_From="TG1_attP "
                     /Transferred_Similarity="100.00%"
                     /label="TG1_attP"
     terminator      6057..6115
                     /ApEinfo_fwdcolor="#9d1b1c"
                     /ApEinfo_revcolor="#9d1b1c"
                     /ApEinfo_graphicformat="arrow_data {{0 1 2 0 0 -1} {} 0}
                     width 5 offset 0"
                     /label="ECK120033736"
     misc_recomb     6116..6160
                     /ApEinfo_fwdcolor="#ff8275"
                     /ApEinfo_revcolor="#ff8275"
                     /ApEinfo_graphicformat="arrow_data {{0 1 2 0 0 -1} {} 0}
                     width 5 offset 0"
                     /label="phiC31 attB-GT"
ORIGIN      
        1 gcagaaacgt cctagaagat gccaggagga tacttagcag agagacaata aggccggagc
       61 gaagccgttt ttccataggc tccgcccccc tgacgaacat cacgaaatct gacgctcaaa
      121 tcagtggtgg cgaaacccga caggactata aagataccag gcgtttcccc ctgatggctc
      181 cctcttgcgc tctcctgttc ccgtcctgcg gcgtccgtgt tgtggtggag gctttaccca
      241 aatcaccacg tcccgttccg tgtagacagt tcgctccaag ctgggctgtg tgcaagaacc
      301 ccccgttcag cccgactgct gcgccttatc cggtaactat catcttgagt ccaacccgga
      361 aagacacgac aaaacgccac tggcagcagc cattggtaac tgagaattag tggatttaga
      421 tatcgagagt cttgaagtgg tggcctaaca gaggctacac tgaaaggaca gtatttggta
      481 tctgcgctcc actaaagcca gttaccaggt taagcagttc cccaactgac ttaaccttcg
      541 atcaaaccgc ctccccaggc ggttttttcg tttacagagc aggagattac gacgatcgta
      601 aaaggatctc aagaagatcc tttacggatt cccgacacca tcacgggaga ccagaaacaa
      661 aaaaaggccg cgttagcggc cttcaataat tggacctggc tcctaactga tttttaaggc
      721 gactgatgag tcgccttttt tttgtctaag aattcttagg tggcggtact tgggtcgata
      781 tcaaagtgca tcacttcttc ccgtatgccc aactttgtat agagagccac tgcgggatcg
      841 tcaccgtaat ctgcttgcac gtagatcaca taagcaccaa gcgcgttggc ctcatgcttg
      901 aggagattga tgagcgcggt ggcaatgccc tgcctccggt gctcgccgga gactgcgaga
      961 tcatagatat agatctcact acgcggctgc tcaaacctgg gcagaacgta agccgcgaga
     1021 gcgccaacaa ccgcttcttg gtcgaaggca gcaagcgcga tgaatgtctt actacggagc
     1081 aagttcccga ggtaatcgga gtccggctga tgttgggagt aggtggctac gtctccgaac
     1141 tcacgaccga aaagatcaag agcagcccgc atggatttga cttggtcagg gccgagccta
     1201 catgtgcgaa tgatgcccat acttgagcca cctaactttg ttttagggcg actgccctgc
     1261 tgcgtaacat cgttgctgct gcgtaacatc gttgctgctc cataacatca aacatcgacc
     1321 cacggcgtaa cgcgcttgct gcttggatgc ccgaggcata gactgtacaa aaaaacagtc
     1381 ataacaagcc atgaaaaccg ccactgcgcc gttaccaccg ctgcgttcgg tcaaggttct
     1441 ggaccagttg cgtgagcgca tacgctactt gcattacagt ttacgaaccg aacaggctta
     1501 tgtcaactgg gttcgtgcct tcatccgttt ccacggtgtg cgtccatggg caaatattat
     1561 acgcaaggcg acaaggtgct gatgccgcta tgatatctcc tgtgtgagct cacaattcca
     1621 cacaacatac gagccggaag cataaagtgt aaagtcgacg tgccccaact ggggtaacct
     1681 gtgagttctc tcagttgggg gtatcgatag tcaaaagcct ccggtcggag gcttttgact
     1741 agcacctcgg taccaaattc cagaaaagag gcctcccgaa aggggggcct tttttcgttt
     1801 tggtccggat ccgatatcat ccaagtctat ggaggtcagg tatgattact atttacaatt
     1861 aatcatcggc tcgtataatg tgatcagacc tggaattgtg agcggataac aattgtacta
     1921 gagtcacacg acttaatttc aaaacaggga gcctgaaatg tccatctacc aagagtttgt
     1981 gaataaatac tccctgtcca agaccctccg ttttgagctg atcccccaag gcaagaccct
     2041 cgaaaacatc aaggcacgcg gcctcatcct ggatgacgaa aagcgcgcta aggattacaa
     2101 gaaggcaaag cagatcatcg acaagtacca ccagttcttc atcgaagaga tcctgtcctc
     2161 cgtgtgcatc tccgaggacc tgctccagaa ctactccgat gtctacttca agctcaagaa
     2221 gtccgatgac gataacctgc agaaggactt caagtccgct aaggatacca tcaagaagca
     2281 gatctccgaa tacatcaagg attccgagaa gttcaagaac ctcttcaacc agaacctgat
     2341 cgacgcaaag aagggccagg aatccgatct catcctgtgg ctcaagcagt ccaaggataa
     2401 cggcatcgag ctcttcaagg ccaactccga catcaccgac atcgatgaag ctctggagat
     2461 catcaagtcc ttcaagggct ggaccaccta cttcaagggc ttccacgaaa accgcaagaa
     2521 cgtgtactcc tccaacgata tcccaacctc tatcatctac cgcatcgtcg acgataacct
     2581 gccaaagttc ctcgaaaaca aggcaaagta cgagtccctg aaggataagg ccccagaagc
     2641 tatcaactac gagcagatca agaaggacct ggccgaagag ctcaccttcg acatcgatta
     2701 caagacctct gaagtgaacc agcgcgtctt ctccctcgat gaagtgttcg agatcgccaa
     2761 cttcaacaac tacctgaacc agtccggcat caccaagttc aacaccatca tcggcggcaa
     2821 gttcgtcaac ggcgaaaaca ccaagcgcaa gggcatcaac gagtacatca acctctactc
     2881 ccagcagatc aacgataaga ccctgaagaa gtacaagatg tccgtgctct tcaagcagat
     2941 cctgtccgac accgaatcca agtccttcgt catcgacaag ctggaggacg attccgatgt
     3001 ggtcaccacc atgcagtcct tctacgaaca gatcgcagcc ttcaagaccg tggaagagaa
     3061 gtccatcaag gagaccctct ccctgctctt cgacgatctg aaggctcaga agctggatct
     3121 ctccaagatc tacttcaaga acgacaagtc cctgaccgat ctctcccagc aggtcttcga
     3181 cgattactcc gtgatcggca ccgcagtcct ggaatacatc acccagcaga tcgccccaaa
     3241 gaacctcgat aacccatcca agaaggaaca ggagctgatc gccaagaaga ccgaaaaggc
     3301 taagtacctg tccctcgaga ccatcaagct ggctctcgaa gagttcaaca agcaccgcga
     3361 catcgataag cagtgccgct tcgaagagat cctcgcaaac ttcgctgcaa tcccaatgat
     3421 cttcgacgaa atcgcacaga acaaggataa cctggcccag atctccatca agtaccagaa
     3481 ccagggcaag aaggatctgc tccaggcctc cgctgaggac gatgtgaagg caatcaagga
     3541 cctgctcgat cagaccaaca acctgctcca caagctgaag atcttccaca tctcccagtc
     3601 cgaagacaag gccaacatcc tcgacaagga tgagcacttc tacctggtgt tcgaagagtg
     3661 ctacttcgaa ctcgctaaca tcgtcccact gtacaacaag atccgcaact acatcaccca
     3721 gaagccatac tccgatgaaa agttcaagct caacttcgag aactccaccc tggcaaacgg
     3781 ctgggacaag aacaaggaac cagataacac cgccatcctc ttcatcaagg acgataagta
     3841 ctacctgggc gtgatgaaca agaagaacaa caagatcttc gacgataagg ccatcaagga
     3901 aaacaagggc gagggctaca agaagatcgt gtacaagctg ctcccaggcg ctaacaagat
     3961 gctcccaaag gtcttcttct ccgcaaagtc catcaagttc tacaacccat ccgaagatat
     4021 cctgcgcatc cgcaaccact ccacccacac caagaacggc tccccacaga agggctacga
     4081 aaagttcgag ttcaacatcg aagactgccg caagttcatc gatttctaca agcagtccat
     4141 ctccaagcac ccagagtgga aggacttcgg cttccgcttc tccgataccc agcgctacaa
     4201 ctccatcgat gaattctacc gcgaagtgga gaaccagggc tacaagctga ccttcgaaaa
     4261 catctccgag tcctacatcg attccgtggt caaccagggc aagctgtacc tcttccagat
     4321 ctacaacaag gacttctccg cttactccaa gggccgccca aacctgcaca ccctctactg
     4381 gaaggcactc ttcgacgaac gcaacctgca ggatgtggtc tacaagctca acggcgaagc
     4441 agagctgttc taccgcaagc agtccatccc aaagaagatc acccacccag ccaaggaagc
     4501 aatcgccaac aagaacaagg ataacccaaa gaaggaatcc gtgttcgagt acgacctgat
     4561 caaggataag cgcttcaccg aggacaagtt cttcttccac tgcccaatca ccatcaactt
     4621 caagtcctcc ggcgccaaca agttcaacga tgaaatcaac ctgctcctga aggagaaggc
     4681 taacgacgtg cacatcctgt ccatcgatcg cggcgaacgc cacctcgcct actacaccct
     4741 ggtcgacggc aagggcaaca tcatcaagca ggacaccttc aacatcatcg gcaacgatcg
     4801 catgaagacc aactaccacg acaagctggc cgctatcgag aaggaccgcg attccgctcg
     4861 caaggattgg aagaagatca acaacatcaa ggaaatgaag gaaggctacc tctcccaggt
     4921 ggtccacgaa atcgctaagc tggtgatcga gtacaacgca atcgtggtct tcgctgacct
     4981 gaacttcggc ttcaagcgcg gccgcttcaa ggtggagaag caggtctacc agaagctgga
     5041 aaagatgctc atcgagaagc tgaactacct cgtgttcaag gacaacgaat tcgataagac
     5101 cggcggcgtc ctccgtgcat accagctgac cgccccattc gagaccttca agaagatggg
     5161 caagcagacc ggcatcatct actacgtgcc agctggcttc acctctaaga tctgcccagt
     5221 gaccggcttc gtcaaccagc tctacccaaa gtacgaatcc gtctccaagt cccaggagtt
     5281 cttctccaag ttcgacaaga tctgctacaa cctggataag ggctacttcg aattctcctt
     5341 cgactacaag aacttcggcg ataaggcagc caagggcaag tggaccatcg catccttcgg
     5401 ctcccgcctc atcaacttcc gcaactccga caagaaccac aactgggata cccgcgaagt
     5461 gtacccaacc aaggaactgg agaagctcct gaaggattac tccatcgaat acggccacgg
     5521 cgagtgcatc aaggctgcaa tctgcggcga atccgacaag aagttcttcg caaagctgac
     5581 ctctgtgctc aacaccatcc tgcagatgcg caactccaag accggcaccg agctggatta
     5641 cctcatctcc ccagtggccg acgtcaacgg caacttcttc gattcccgcc aggctccaaa
     5701 gaacatgcca caggacgctg atgcaaacgg cgcctaccac atcggtctga agggtctcat
     5761 gctcctgggt cgcatcaaga acaaccagga aggcaagaag ctgaatctcg tcattaagaa
     5821 cgaagaatac tttgaatttg tccagaaccg caataactaa tctagactcg aggacgaaca
     5881 ataaggcctc cctaacgggg ggcctttttt attgataaca aaaatccaca aggaaaaatt
     5941 aaaggggaga taaaatcccc cctttttggt taactgcggc cgctcaaccc cgttccagcc
     6001 caacagtgtt agtctttgct cttacccagt tgggcgggat agcctgcccg gctagcaacg
     6061 catgagaaag cccccggaag atcaccttcc gggggctttt ttattgcgca agctttgcgg
     6121 gtgccagggc gtgcccgtgg gctccccggg cgcgtactcc gcatgc
//
