# Supplementary material for: Reinforced CRISPR interference enables reliable multiplex gene repression in phylogenetically distant bacteria
Source: bioRxiv preprint, doi:10.1101/2025.04.14.648646, version 1 (2025-04-15)
Supplement: Supplementary File P1 [file 648646_file11.zip › pJE1782.gb]

LOCUS       pJE1782                 6166 bp    DNA     circular UNA 13-APR-2025
DEFINITION  Concatenation of 3 sequences.
ACCESSION   urn.local...kd-gdqp480
VERSION     urn.local...kd-gdqp480
KEYWORDS    .
SOURCE      
  ORGANISM  .
FEATURES             Location/Qualifiers
     rep_origin      5..640
                     /vntifkey=33
                     /ApEinfo_fwdcolor="#999999"
                     /ApEinfo_revcolor="#999999"
                     /ApEinfo_graphicformat="arrow_data {{0 1 2 0 0 -1} {} 0}
                     width 5 offset 0"
                     /label="ColA\ori"
     terminator      complement(645..693)
                     /ApEinfo_fwdcolor="#9d1b1c"
                     /ApEinfo_revcolor="#9d1b1c"
                     /ApEinfo_graphicformat="arrow_data {{0 1 2 0 0 -1} {} 0}
                     width 5 offset 0"
                     /label="L3S3P22 terminator"
     terminator      706..747
                     /ApEinfo_fwdcolor="#9d1b1c"
                     /ApEinfo_revcolor="#9d1b1c"
                     /ApEinfo_graphicformat="arrow_data {{0 1 2 0 0 -1} {} 0}
                     width 5 offset 0"
                     /label="ECK120035133"
     CDS             complement(756..1289)
                     /function="resistance to gentamicin"
                     /codon_start=1
                     /transl_table=11
                     /product="gentamicin-3-acetyltransferase"
                     /protein_id="AAB06696.1"
                     /db_xref="GI:833828"
                     /translation="MLRSSNDVTQQGSRPKTKLGGSSMGIIRTCRLGPDQVKSMRAAL
                     DLFGREFGDVATYSQHQPDSDYLGNLLRSKTFIALAAFDQEAVVGALAAYVLPRFEQP
                     RSEIYIYDLAVSGEHRRQGIATALINLLKHEANALGAYVIYVQADYGDDPAVALYTKL
                     GIREEVMHFDIDPSTAT"
                     /ApEinfo_fwdcolor="#7093ff"
                     /ApEinfo_revcolor="#7093ff"
                     /ApEinfo_graphicformat="arrow_data {{0 1 2 0 0 -1} {} 0}
                     width 5 offset 0"
                     /label="gentamicin-3-acetyltransferase"
     source          complement(756..1589)
                     /organism="Cloning vector pBBR1MCS-5"
                     /mol_type="genomic DNA"
                     /db_xref="taxon:51200"
                     /lab_host="Bordetella bronchiseptica"
                     /ApEinfo_fwdcolor="pink"
                     /ApEinfo_revcolor="pink"
                     /ApEinfo_graphicformat="arrow_data {{0 1 2 0 0 -1} {} 0}
                     width 5 offset 0"
                     /label="source:Cloning vector pBBR1MCS-5"
     promoter        complement(1621..1653)
                     /ApEinfo_fwdcolor="#346ee0"
                     /ApEinfo_revcolor="#1d43bd"
                     /ApEinfo_graphicformat="arrow_data {{0 1 2 0 0 -1} {} 0}
                     width 5 offset 0"
                     /label="Plac"
     promoter        complement(1624..1653)
                     /locus_tag="/product="" /label=lac_promoter
                     Promoter|promoter /ApEinfo_fwdcolor=""#346ee0"
                     /ApEinfo_revcolor="#1d43bd"
                     /ApEinfo_graphicformat="arrow_data {{0 1 2 0 0 -1} {} 0}
                     width 5 offset 0"
                     /Transferred_From="p_4740_BL3int_attB,
                     p_4740_BxB1int_attB, p_4740_R4int_attB,
                     p_4740_SPBeta_int_attB, p_4740_TG1int_attB,
                     p_4740_TP901int_attB, p_4740_phi370int_attB,
                     p_4740_phiA118int_attB, p_4740_phiBTint_attB,
                     p_4740_phiFC1int_attB, p_4740_phiK38int_attB,
                     p_4740_phiMR11in_attB, p_4740_phiRv1int_attB"
                     /Transferred_Similarity="100.00%"
                     /label="promoter"
     misc_recomb     1660..1701
                     /ApEinfo_fwdcolor="#ff8275"
                     /ApEinfo_revcolor="#ff8275"
                     /ApEinfo_graphicformat="arrow_data {{0 1 2 0 0 -1} {} 0}
                     width 5 offset 0"
                     /label="phiC31 attP-GT"
     protein_bind    1703..1708
                     /ApEinfo_fwdcolor="#ffc526"
                     /ApEinfo_revcolor="#ffc526"
                     /ApEinfo_graphicformat="arrow_data {{0 1 2 0 0 -1} {} 0}
                     width 5 offset 0"
                     /label="ClaI"
     regulatory      1709..1740
                     /regulatory_class="terminator"
                     /note="TonB terminator"
                     /ApEinfo_fwdcolor="#ff4649"
                     /ApEinfo_revcolor="#ff4649"
                     /ApEinfo_graphicformat="arrow_data {{0 1 2 0 0 -1} {} 0}
                     width 5 offset 0"
                     /label="TonB terminator"
     terminator      1746..1806
                     /locus_tag="/product="" /label=L3S2P21
                     /ApEinfo_fwdcolor=""#9d1b1c"
                     /ApEinfo_revcolor="#9d1b1c"
                     /ApEinfo_graphicformat="arrow_data {{0 1 2 0 0 -1} {} 0}
                     width 5 offset 0"
                     /modified_by="elmo110"
                     /label="L3S2P21"
     promoter        1827..1914
                     /created_by="elmo110"
                     /modified_by="elmo110"
                     /label="JE111111"
     -35             1852..1857
                     /created_by="elmo110"
                     /label="-35"
     -10             1874..1879
                     /created_by="elmo110"
                     /label="-10"
     RBS             1916..1957
                     /created_by="elmo110"
                     /label="TIR 10492"
     gene            1958..5860
                     /ApEinfo_revcolor="#75c6a9"
                     /ApEinfo_fwdcolor="#75c6a9"
                     /modified_by="elmo110"
                     /label="Fn_dCas12a"
     misc_feature    4934..4936
                     /ApEinfo_revcolor="#b4abac"
                     /ApEinfo_fwdcolor="#b4abac"
                     /label="E993A mutation for ddCpf1"
     misc_feature    4973..4975
                     /ApEinfo_revcolor="#f58a5e"
                     /ApEinfo_fwdcolor="#f58a5e"
                     /label="E1006A mutation for ddCpf1"
     terminator      5873..5923
                     /ApEinfo_fwdcolor="#9d1b1c"
                     /ApEinfo_revcolor="#9d1b1c"
                     /ApEinfo_graphicformat="arrow_data {{0 1 2 0 0 -1} {} 0}
                     width 5 offset 0"
                     /label="L3S1P13 terminator"
     terminator      complement(5931..5975)
                     /ApEinfo_fwdcolor="#9d1b1c"
                     /ApEinfo_revcolor="#9d1b1c"
                     /ApEinfo_graphicformat="arrow_data {{0 1 2 0 0 -1} {} 0}
                     width 5 offset 0"
                     /label="ECK120010850"
     motif           5984..6050
                     /created_by="hln"
                     /Transferred_From="TG1_attP "
                     /Transferred_Similarity="100.00%"
                     /label="TG1_attP"
     terminator      6057..6115
                     /ApEinfo_fwdcolor="#9d1b1c"
                     /ApEinfo_revcolor="#9d1b1c"
                     /ApEinfo_graphicformat="arrow_data {{0 1 2 0 0 -1} {} 0}
                     width 5 offset 0"
                     /label="ECK120033736"
     misc_recomb     6116..6160
                     /ApEinfo_fwdcolor="#ff8275"
                     /ApEinfo_revcolor="#ff8275"
                     /ApEinfo_graphicformat="arrow_data {{0 1 2 0 0 -1} {} 0}
                     width 5 offset 0"
                     /label="phiC31 attB-GT"
ORIGIN      
        1 gcagaaacgt cctagaagat gccaggagga tacttagcag agagacaata aggccggagc
       61 gaagccgttt ttccataggc tccgcccccc tgacgaacat cacgaaatct gacgctcaaa
      121 tcagtggtgg cgaaacccga caggactata aagataccag gcgtttcccc ctgatggctc
      181 cctcttgcgc tctcctgttc ccgtcctgcg gcgtccgtgt tgtggtggag gctttaccca
      241 aatcaccacg tcccgttccg tgtagacagt tcgctccaag ctgggctgtg tgcaagaacc
      301 ccccgttcag cccgactgct gcgccttatc cggtaactat catcttgagt ccaacccgga
      361 aagacacgac aaaacgccac tggcagcagc cattggtaac tgagaattag tggatttaga
      421 tatcgagagt cttgaagtgg tggcctaaca gaggctacac tgaaaggaca gtatttggta
      481 tctgcgctcc actaaagcca gttaccaggt taagcagttc cccaactgac ttaaccttcg
      541 atcaaaccgc ctccccaggc ggttttttcg tttacagagc aggagattac gacgatcgta
      601 aaaggatctc aagaagatcc tttacggatt cccgacacca tcacgggaga ccagaaacaa
      661 aaaaaggccg cgttagcggc cttcaataat tggacctggc tcctaactga tttttaaggc
      721 gactgatgag tcgccttttt tttgtctaag aattcttagg tggcggtact tgggtcgata
      781 tcaaagtgca tcacttcttc ccgtatgccc aactttgtat agagagccac tgcgggatcg
      841 tcaccgtaat ctgcttgcac gtagatcaca taagcaccaa gcgcgttggc ctcatgcttg
      901 aggagattga tgagcgcggt ggcaatgccc tgcctccggt gctcgccgga gactgcgaga
      961 tcatagatat agatctcact acgcggctgc tcaaacctgg gcagaacgta agccgcgaga
     1021 gcgccaacaa ccgcttcttg gtcgaaggca gcaagcgcga tgaatgtctt actacggagc
     1081 aagttcccga ggtaatcgga gtccggctga tgttgggagt aggtggctac gtctccgaac
     1141 tcacgaccga aaagatcaag agcagcccgc atggatttga cttggtcagg gccgagccta
     1201 catgtgcgaa tgatgcccat acttgagcca cctaactttg ttttagggcg actgccctgc
     1261 tgcgtaacat cgttgctgct gcgtaacatc gttgctgctc cataacatca aacatcgacc
     1321 cacggcgtaa cgcgcttgct gcttggatgc ccgaggcata gactgtacaa aaaaacagtc
     1381 ataacaagcc atgaaaaccg ccactgcgcc gttaccaccg ctgcgttcgg tcaaggttct
     1441 ggaccagttg cgtgagcgca tacgctactt gcattacagt ttacgaaccg aacaggctta
     1501 tgtcaactgg gttcgtgcct tcatccgttt ccacggtgtg cgtccatggg caaatattat
     1561 acgcaaggcg acaaggtgct gatgccgcta tgatatctcc tgtgtgagct cacaattcca
     1621 cacaacatac gagccggaag cataaagtgt aaagtcgacg tgccccaact ggggtaacct
     1681 gtgagttctc tcagttgggg gtatcgatag tcaaaagcct ccggtcggag gcttttgact
     1741 agcacctcgg taccaaattc cagaaaagag gcctcccgaa aggggggcct tttttcgttt
     1801 tggtccggat ccgatatcat ccaagtctat ggaggtcagg tatgattact attgacaatt
     1861 aatcatcggc tcgtataatg tgatcagacc tggaattgtg agcggataac aattgtacta
     1921 gagtcacacg acttaatttc aaaayadgga gcctbaaatg tccatctacc aagagtttgt
     1981 gaataaatac tccctgtcca agaccctccg ttttgagctg atcccccaag gcaagaccct
     2041 cgaaaacatc aaggcacgcg gcctcatcct ggatgacgaa aagcgcgcta aggattacaa
     2101 gaaggcaaag cagatcatcg acaagtacca ccagttcttc atcgaagaga tcctgtcctc
     2161 cgtgtgcatc tccgaggacc tgctccagaa ctactccgat gtctacttca agctcaagaa
     2221 gtccgatgac gataacctgc agaaggactt caagtccgct aaggatacca tcaagaagca
     2281 gatctccgaa tacatcaagg attccgagaa gttcaagaac ctcttcaacc agaacctgat
     2341 cgacgcaaag aagggccagg aatccgatct catcctgtgg ctcaagcagt ccaaggataa
     2401 cggcatcgag ctcttcaagg ccaactccga catcaccgac atcgatgaag ctctggagat
     2461 catcaagtcc ttcaagggct ggaccaccta cttcaagggc ttccacgaaa accgcaagaa
     2521 cgtgtactcc tccaacgata tcccaacctc tatcatctac cgcatcgtcg acgataacct
     2581 gccaaagttc ctcgaaaaca aggcaaagta cgagtccctg aaggataagg ccccagaagc
     2641 tatcaactac gagcagatca agaaggacct ggccgaagag ctcaccttcg acatcgatta
     2701 caagacctct gaagtgaacc agcgcgtctt ctccctcgat gaagtgttcg agatcgccaa
     2761 cttcaacaac tacctgaacc agtccggcat caccaagttc aacaccatca tcggcggcaa
     2821 gttcgtcaac ggcgaaaaca ccaagcgcaa gggcatcaac gagtacatca acctctactc
     2881 ccagcagatc aacgataaga ccctgaagaa gtacaagatg tccgtgctct tcaagcagat
     2941 cctgtccgac accgaatcca agtccttcgt catcgacaag ctggaggacg attccgatgt
     3001 ggtcaccacc atgcagtcct tctacgaaca gatcgcagcc ttcaagaccg tggaagagaa
     3061 gtccatcaag gagaccctct ccctgctctt cgacgatctg aaggctcaga agctggatct
     3121 ctccaagatc tacttcaaga acgacaagtc cctgaccgat ctctcccagc aggtcttcga
     3181 cgattactcc gtgatcggca ccgcagtcct ggaatacatc acccagcaga tcgccccaaa
     3241 gaacctcgat aacccatcca agaaggaaca ggagctgatc gccaagaaga ccgaaaaggc
     3301 taagtacctg tccctcgaga ccatcaagct ggctctcgaa gagttcaaca agcaccgcga
     3361 catcgataag cagtgccgct tcgaagagat cctcgcaaac ttcgctgcaa tcccaatgat
     3421 cttcgacgaa atcgcacaga acaaggataa cctggcccag atctccatca agtaccagaa
     3481 ccagggcaag aaggatctgc tccaggcctc cgctgaggac gatgtgaagg caatcaagga
     3541 cctgctcgat cagaccaaca acctgctcca caagctgaag atcttccaca tctcccagtc
     3601 cgaagacaag gccaacatcc tcgacaagga tgagcacttc tacctggtgt tcgaagagtg
     3661 ctacttcgaa ctcgctaaca tcgtcccact gtacaacaag atccgcaact acatcaccca
     3721 gaagccatac tccgatgaaa agttcaagct caacttcgag aactccaccc tggcaaacgg
     3781 ctgggacaag aacaaggaac cagataacac cgccatcctc ttcatcaagg acgataagta
     3841 ctacctgggc gtgatgaaca agaagaacaa caagatcttc gacgataagg ccatcaagga
     3901 aaacaagggc gagggctaca agaagatcgt gtacaagctg ctcccaggcg ctaacaagat
     3961 gctcccaaag gtcttcttct ccgcaaagtc catcaagttc tacaacccat ccgaagatat
     4021 cctgcgcatc cgcaaccact ccacccacac caagaacggc tccccacaga agggctacga
     4081 aaagttcgag ttcaacatcg aagactgccg caagttcatc gatttctaca agcagtccat
     4141 ctccaagcac ccagagtgga aggacttcgg cttccgcttc tccgataccc agcgctacaa
     4201 ctccatcgat gaattctacc gcgaagtgga gaaccagggc tacaagctga ccttcgaaaa
     4261 catctccgag tcctacatcg attccgtggt caaccagggc aagctgtacc tcttccagat
     4321 ctacaacaag gacttctccg cttactccaa gggccgccca aacctgcaca ccctctactg
     4381 gaaggcactc ttcgacgaac gcaacctgca ggatgtggtc tacaagctca acggcgaagc
     4441 agagctgttc taccgcaagc agtccatccc aaagaagatc acccacccag ccaaggaagc
     4501 aatcgccaac aagaacaagg ataacccaaa gaaggaatcc gtgttcgagt acgacctgat
     4561 caaggataag cgcttcaccg aggacaagtt cttcttccac tgcccaatca ccatcaactt
     4621 caagtcctcc ggcgccaaca agttcaacga tgaaatcaac ctgctcctga aggagaaggc
     4681 taacgacgtg cacatcctgt ccatcgatcg cggcgaacgc cacctcgcct actacaccct
     4741 ggtcgacggc aagggcaaca tcatcaagca ggacaccttc aacatcatcg gcaacgatcg
     4801 catgaagacc aactaccacg acaagctggc cgctatcgag aaggaccgcg attccgctcg
     4861 caaggattgg aagaagatca acaacatcaa ggaaatgaag gaaggctacc tctcccaggt
     4921 ggtccacgaa atcgctaagc tggtgatcga gtacaacgca atcgtggtct tcgctgacct
     4981 gaacttcggc ttcaagcgcg gccgcttcaa ggtggagaag caggtctacc agaagctgga
     5041 aaagatgctc atcgagaagc tgaactacct cgtgttcaag gacaacgaat tcgataagac
     5101 cggcggcgtc ctccgtgcat accagctgac cgccccattc gagaccttca agaagatggg
     5161 caagcagacc ggcatcatct actacgtgcc agctggcttc acctctaaga tctgcccagt
     5221 gaccggcttc gtcaaccagc tctacccaaa gtacgaatcc gtctccaagt cccaggagtt
     5281 cttctccaag ttcgacaaga tctgctacaa cctggataag ggctacttcg aattctcctt
     5341 cgactacaag aacttcggcg ataaggcagc caagggcaag tggaccatcg catccttcgg
     5401 ctcccgcctc atcaacttcc gcaactccga caagaaccac aactgggata cccgcgaagt
     5461 gtacccaacc aaggaactgg agaagctcct gaaggattac tccatcgaat acggccacgg
     5521 cgagtgcatc aaggctgcaa tctgcggcga atccgacaag aagttcttcg caaagctgac
     5581 ctctgtgctc aacaccatcc tgcagatgcg caactccaag accggcaccg agctggatta
     5641 cctcatctcc ccagtggccg acgtcaacgg caacttcttc gattcccgcc aggctccaaa
     5701 gaacatgcca caggacgctg atgcaaacgg cgcctaccac atcggtctga agggtctcat
     5761 gctcctgggt cgcatcaaga acaaccagga aggcaagaag ctgaatctcg tcattaagaa
     5821 cgaagaatac tttgaatttg tccagaaccg caataactaa tctagactcg aggacgaaca
     5881 ataaggcctc cctaacgggg ggcctttttt attgataaca aaaatccaca aggaaaaatt
     5941 aaaggggaga taaaatcccc cctttttggt taactgcggc cgctcaaccc cgttccagcc
     6001 caacagtgtt agtctttgct cttacccagt tgggcgggat agcctgcccg gctagcaacg
     6061 catgagaaag cccccggaag atcaccttcc gggggctttt ttattgcgca agctttgcgg
     6121 gtgccagggc gtgcccgtgg gctccccggg cgcgtactcc gcatgc
//
