# Supplementary material for: Reinforced CRISPR interference enables reliable multiplex gene repression in phylogenetically distant bacteria
Source: bioRxiv preprint, doi:10.1101/2025.04.14.648646, version 1 (2025-04-15)
Supplement: Supplementary File P1 [file 648646_file11.zip › pJE1781.gb]

LOCUS       pJE1781                 6166 bp    DNA     circular UNA 13-APR-2025
DEFINITION  Concatenation of 3 sequences.
ACCESSION   urn.local...kc-gdqp47z
VERSION     urn.local...kc-gdqp47z
KEYWORDS    .
SOURCE      
  ORGANISM  .
FEATURES             Location/Qualifiers
     rep_origin      5..640
                     /vntifkey=33
                     /ApEinfo_fwdcolor="#999999"
                     /ApEinfo_revcolor="#999999"
                     /ApEinfo_graphicformat="arrow_data {{0 1 2 0 0 -1} {} 0}
                     width 5 offset 0"
                     /label="ColA\ori"
     terminator      complement(645..693)
                     /ApEinfo_fwdcolor="#9d1b1c"
                     /ApEinfo_revcolor="#9d1b1c"
                     /ApEinfo_graphicformat="arrow_data {{0 1 2 0 0 -1} {} 0}
                     width 5 offset 0"
                     /label="L3S3P22 terminator"
     terminator      706..747
                     /ApEinfo_fwdcolor="#9d1b1c"
                     /ApEinfo_revcolor="#9d1b1c"
                     /ApEinfo_graphicformat="arrow_data {{0 1 2 0 0 -1} {} 0}
                     width 5 offset 0"
                     /label="ECK120035133"
     CDS             complement(756..1289)
                     /function="resistance to gentamicin"
                     /codon_start=1
                     /transl_table=11
                     /product="gentamicin-3-acetyltransferase"
                     /protein_id="AAB06696.1"
                     /db_xref="GI:833828"
                     /translation="MLRSSNDVTQQGSRPKTKLGGSSMGIIRTCRLGPDQVKSMRAAL
                     DLFGREFGDVATYSQHQPDSDYLGNLLRSKTFIALAAFDQEAVVGALAAYVLPRFEQP
                     RSEIYIYDLAVSGEHRRQGIATALINLLKHEANALGAYVIYVQADYGDDPAVALYTKL
                     GIREEVMHFDIDPSTAT"
                     /ApEinfo_fwdcolor="#7093ff"
                     /ApEinfo_revcolor="#7093ff"
                     /ApEinfo_graphicformat="arrow_data {{0 1 2 0 0 -1} {} 0}
                     width 5 offset 0"
                     /label="gentamicin-3-acetyltransferase"
     source          complement(756..1589)
                     /organism="Cloning vector pBBR1MCS-5"
                     /mol_type="genomic DNA"
                     /db_xref="taxon:51200"
                     /lab_host="Bordetella bronchiseptica"
                     /ApEinfo_fwdcolor="pink"
                     /ApEinfo_revcolor="pink"
                     /ApEinfo_graphicformat="arrow_data {{0 1 2 0 0 -1} {} 0}
                     width 5 offset 0"
                     /label="source:Cloning vector pBBR1MCS-5"
     promoter        complement(1621..1653)
                     /ApEinfo_fwdcolor="#346ee0"
                     /ApEinfo_revcolor="#1d43bd"
                     /ApEinfo_graphicformat="arrow_data {{0 1 2 0 0 -1} {} 0}
                     width 5 offset 0"
                     /label="Plac"
     promoter        complement(1624..1653)
                     /locus_tag="/product="" /label=lac_promoter
                     Promoter|promoter /ApEinfo_fwdcolor=""#346ee0"
                     /ApEinfo_revcolor="#1d43bd"
                     /ApEinfo_graphicformat="arrow_data {{0 1 2 0 0 -1} {} 0}
                     width 5 offset 0"
                     /Transferred_From="p_4740_BL3int_attB,
                     p_4740_BxB1int_attB, p_4740_R4int_attB,
                     p_4740_SPBeta_int_attB, p_4740_TG1int_attB,
                     p_4740_TP901int_attB, p_4740_phi370int_attB,
                     p_4740_phiA118int_attB, p_4740_phiBTint_attB,
                     p_4740_phiFC1int_attB, p_4740_phiK38int_attB,
                     p_4740_phiMR11in_attB, p_4740_phiRv1int_attB"
                     /Transferred_Similarity="100.00%"
                     /label="promoter"
     misc_recomb     1660..1701
                     /ApEinfo_fwdcolor="#ff8275"
                     /ApEinfo_revcolor="#ff8275"
                     /ApEinfo_graphicformat="arrow_data {{0 1 2 0 0 -1} {} 0}
                     width 5 offset 0"
                     /label="phiC31 attP-GT"
     protein_bind    1703..1708
                     /ApEinfo_fwdcolor="#ffc526"
                     /ApEinfo_revcolor="#ffc526"
                     /ApEinfo_graphicformat="arrow_data {{0 1 2 0 0 -1} {} 0}
                     width 5 offset 0"
                     /label="ClaI"
     regulatory      1709..1740
                     /regulatory_class="terminator"
                     /note="TonB terminator"
                     /ApEinfo_fwdcolor="#ff4649"
                     /ApEinfo_revcolor="#ff4649"
                     /ApEinfo_graphicformat="arrow_data {{0 1 2 0 0 -1} {} 0}
                     width 5 offset 0"
                     /label="TonB terminator"
     terminator      1746..1806
                     /locus_tag="/product="" /label=L3S2P21
                     /ApEinfo_fwdcolor=""#9d1b1c"
                     /ApEinfo_revcolor="#9d1b1c"
                     /ApEinfo_graphicformat="arrow_data {{0 1 2 0 0 -1} {} 0}
                     width 5 offset 0"
                     /modified_by="elmo110"
                     /label="L3S2P21"
     promoter        1827..1914
                     /created_by="elmo110"
                     /modified_by="elmo110"
                     /label="JE111111"
     -35             1852..1857
                     /created_by="elmo110"
                     /label="-35"
     -10             1874..1879
                     /created_by="elmo110"
                     /label="-10"
     RBS             1916..1957
                     /created_by="elmo110"
                     /label="TIR 22347"
     gene            1958..5860
                     /ApEinfo_revcolor="#75c6a9"
                     /ApEinfo_fwdcolor="#75c6a9"
                     /modified_by="elmo110"
                     /label="Fn_dCas12a"
     misc_feature    4934..4936
                     /ApEinfo_revcolor="#b4abac"
                     /ApEinfo_fwdcolor="#b4abac"
                     /label="E993A mutation for ddCpf1"
     misc_feature    4973..4975
                     /ApEinfo_revcolor="#f58a5e"
                     /ApEinfo_fwdcolor="#f58a5e"
                     /label="E1006A mutation for ddCpf1"
     terminator      5873..5923
                     /ApEinfo_fwdcolor="#9d1b1c"
                     /ApEinfo_revcolor="#9d1b1c"
                     /ApEinfo_graphicformat="arrow_data {{0 1 2 0 0 -1} {} 0}
                     width 5 offset 0"
                     /label="L3S1P13 terminator"
     terminator      complement(5931..5975)
                     /ApEinfo_fwdcolor="#9d1b1c"
                     /ApEinfo_revcolor="#9d1b1c"
                     /ApEinfo_graphicformat="arrow_data {{0 1 2 0 0 -1} {} 0}
                     width 5 offset 0"
                     /label="ECK120010850"
     motif           5984..6050
                     /created_by="hln"
                     /Transferred_From="TG1_attP "
                     /Transferred_Similarity="100.00%"
                     /label="TG1_attP"
     terminator      6057..6115
                     /ApEinfo_fwdcolor="#9d1b1c"
                     /ApEinfo_revcolor="#9d1b1c"
                     /ApEinfo_graphicformat="arrow_data {{0 1 2 0 0 -1} {} 0}
                     width 5 offset 0"
                     /label="ECK120033736"
     misc_recomb     6116..6160
                     /ApEinfo_fwdcolor="#ff8275"
                     /ApEinfo_revcolor="#ff8275"
                     /ApEinfo_graphicformat="arrow_data {{0 1 2 0 0 -1} {} 0}
                     width 5 offset 0"
                     /label="phiC31 attB-GT"
ORIGIN      
        1 gcagaaacgt cctagaagat gccaggagga tacttagcag agagacaata aggccggagc
       61 gaagccgttt ttccataggc tccgcccccc tgacgaacat cacgaaatct gacgctcaaa
      121 tcagtggtgg cgaaacccga caggactata aagataccag gcgtttcccc ctgatggctc
      181 cctcttgcgc tctcctgttc ccgtcctgcg gcgtccgtgt tgtggtggag gctttaccca
      241 aatcaccacg tcccgttccg tgtagacagt tcgctccaag ctgggctgtg tgcaagaacc
      301 ccccgttcag cccgactgct gcgccttatc cggtaactat catcttgagt ccaacccgga
      361 aagacacgac aaaacgccac tggcagcagc cattggtaac tgagaattag tggatttaga
      421 tatcgagagt cttgaagtgg tggcctaaca gaggctacac tgaaaggaca gtatttggta
      481 tctgcgctcc actaaagcca gttaccaggt taagcagttc cccaactgac ttaaccttcg
      541 atcaaaccgc ctccccaggc ggttttttcg tttacagagc aggagattac gacgatcgta
      601 aaaggatctc aagaagatcc tttacggatt cccgacacca tcacgggaga ccagaaacaa
      661 aaaaaggccg cgttagcggc cttcaataat tggacctggc tcctaactga tttttaaggc
      721 gactgatgag tcgccttttt tttgtctaag aattcttagg tggcggtact tgggtcgata
      781 tcaaagtgca tcacttcttc ccgtatgccc aactttgtat agagagccac tgcgggatcg
      841 tcaccgtaat ctgcttgcac gtagatcaca taagcaccaa gcgcgttggc ctcatgcttg
      901 aggagattga tgagcgcggt ggcaatgccc tgcctccggt gctcgccgga gactgcgaga
      961 tcatagatat agatctcact acgcggctgc tcaaacctgg gcagaacgta agccgcgaga
     1021 gcgccaacaa ccgcttcttg gtcgaaggca gcaagcgcga tgaatgtctt actacggagc
     1081 aagttcccga ggtaatcgga gtccggctga tgttgggagt aggtggctac gtctccgaac
     1141 tcacgaccga aaagatcaag agcagcccgc atggatttga cttggtcagg gccgagccta
     1201 catgtgcgaa tgatgcccat acttgagcca cctaactttg ttttagggcg actgccctgc
     1261 tgcgtaacat cgttgctgct gcgtaacatc gttgctgctc cataacatca aacatcgacc
     1321 cacggcgtaa cgcgcttgct gcttggatgc ccgaggcata gactgtacaa aaaaacagtc
     1381 ataacaagcc atgaaaaccg ccactgcgcc gttaccaccg ctgcgttcgg tcaaggttct
     1441 ggaccagttg cgtgagcgca tacgctactt gcattacagt ttacgaaccg aacaggctta
     1501 tgtcaactgg gttcgtgcct tcatccgttt ccacggtgtg cgtccatggg caaatattat
     1561 acgcaaggcg acaaggtgct gatgccgcta tgatatctcc tgtgtgagct cacaattcca
     1621 cacaacatac gagccggaag cataaagtgt aaagtcgacg tgccccaact ggggtaacct
     1681 gtgagttctc tcagttgggg gtatcgatag tcaaaagcct ccggtcggag gcttttgact
     1741 agcacctcgg taccaaattc cagaaaagag gcctcccgaa aggggggcct tttttcgttt
     1801 tggtccggat ccgatatcat ccaagtctat ggaggtcagg tatgattact attgacaatt
     1861 aatcatcggc tcgtataatg tgatcagacc tggaattgtg agcggataac aattgtacta
     1921 gagtcacacg acttaatttc aaaayadgga gcctbaaatg tccatctacc aagagtttgt
     1981 gaataaatac tccctgtcca agaccctccg ttttgagctg atcccccaag gcaagaccct
     2041 cgaaaacatc aaggcacgcg gcctcatcct ggatgacgaa aagcgcgcta aggattacaa
     2101 gaaggcaaag cagatcatcg acaagtacca ccagttcttc atcgaagaga tcctgtcctc
     2161 cgtgtgcatc tccgaggacc tgctccagaa ctactccgat gtctacttca agctcaagaa
     2221 gtccgatgac gataacctgc agaaggactt caagtccgct aaggatacca tcaagaagca
     2281 gatctccgaa tacatcaagg attccgagaa gttcaagaac ctcttcaacc agaacctgat
     2341 cgacgcaaag aagggccagg aatccgatct catcctgtgg ctcaagcagt ccaaggataa
     2401 cggcatcgag ctcttcaagg ccaactccga catcaccgac atcgatgaag ctctggagat
     2461 catcaagtcc ttcaagggct ggaccaccta cttcaagggc ttccacgaaa accgcaagaa
     2521 cgtgtactcc tccaacgata tcccaacctc tatcatctac cgcatcgtcg acgataacct
     2581 gccaaagttc ctcgaaaaca aggcaaagta cgagtccctg aaggataagg ccccagaagc
     2641 tatcaactac gagcagatca agaaggacct ggccgaagag ctcaccttcg acatcgatta
     2701 caagacctct gaagtgaacc agcgcgtctt ctccctcgat gaagtgttcg agatcgccaa
     2761 cttcaacaac tacctgaacc agtccggcat caccaagttc aacaccatca tcggcggcaa
     2821 gttcgtcaac ggcgaaaaca ccaagcgcaa gggcatcaac gagtacatca acctctactc
     2881 ccagcagatc aacgataaga ccctgaagaa gtacaagatg tccgtgctct tcaagcagat
     2941 cctgtccgac accgaatcca agtccttcgt catcgacaag ctggaggacg attccgatgt
     3001 ggtcaccacc atgcagtcct tctacgaaca gatcgcagcc ttcaagaccg tggaagagaa
     3061 gtccatcaag gagaccctct ccctgctctt cgacgatctg aaggctcaga agctggatct
     3121 ctccaagatc tacttcaaga acgacaagtc cctgaccgat ctctcccagc aggtcttcga
     3181 cgattactcc gtgatcggca ccgcagtcct ggaatacatc acccagcaga tcgccccaaa
     3241 gaacctcgat aacccatcca agaaggaaca ggagctgatc gccaagaaga ccgaaaaggc
     3301 taagtacctg tccctcgaga ccatcaagct ggctctcgaa gagttcaaca agcaccgcga
     3361 catcgataag cagtgccgct tcgaagagat cctcgcaaac ttcgctgcaa tcccaatgat
     3421 cttcgacgaa atcgcacaga acaaggataa cctggcccag atctccatca agtaccagaa
     3481 ccagggcaag aaggatctgc tccaggcctc cgctgaggac gatgtgaagg caatcaagga
     3541 cctgctcgat cagaccaaca acctgctcca caagctgaag atcttccaca tctcccagtc
     3601 cgaagacaag gccaacatcc tcgacaagga tgagcacttc tacctggtgt tcgaagagtg
     3661 ctacttcgaa ctcgctaaca tcgtcccact gtacaacaag atccgcaact acatcaccca
     3721 gaagccatac tccgatgaaa agttcaagct caacttcgag aactccaccc tggcaaacgg
     3781 ctgggacaag aacaaggaac cagataacac cgccatcctc ttcatcaagg acgataagta
     3841 ctacctgggc gtgatgaaca agaagaacaa caagatcttc gacgataagg ccatcaagga
     3901 aaacaagggc gagggctaca agaagatcgt gtacaagctg ctcccaggcg ctaacaagat
     3961 gctcccaaag gtcttcttct ccgcaaagtc catcaagttc tacaacccat ccgaagatat
     4021 cctgcgcatc cgcaaccact ccacccacac caagaacggc tccccacaga agggctacga
     4081 aaagttcgag ttcaacatcg aagactgccg caagttcatc gatttctaca agcagtccat
     4141 ctccaagcac ccagagtgga aggacttcgg cttccgcttc tccgataccc agcgctacaa
     4201 ctccatcgat gaattctacc gcgaagtgga gaaccagggc tacaagctga ccttcgaaaa
     4261 catctccgag tcctacatcg attccgtggt caaccagggc aagctgtacc tcttccagat
     4321 ctacaacaag gacttctccg cttactccaa gggccgccca aacctgcaca ccctctactg
     4381 gaaggcactc ttcgacgaac gcaacctgca ggatgtggtc tacaagctca acggcgaagc
     4441 agagctgttc taccgcaagc agtccatccc aaagaagatc acccacccag ccaaggaagc
     4501 aatcgccaac aagaacaagg ataacccaaa gaaggaatcc gtgttcgagt acgacctgat
     4561 caaggataag cgcttcaccg aggacaagtt cttcttccac tgcccaatca ccatcaactt
     4621 caagtcctcc ggcgccaaca agttcaacga tgaaatcaac ctgctcctga aggagaaggc
     4681 taacgacgtg cacatcctgt ccatcgatcg cggcgaacgc cacctcgcct actacaccct
     4741 ggtcgacggc aagggcaaca tcatcaagca ggacaccttc aacatcatcg gcaacgatcg
     4801 catgaagacc aactaccacg acaagctggc cgctatcgag aaggaccgcg attccgctcg
     4861 caaggattgg aagaagatca acaacatcaa ggaaatgaag gaaggctacc tctcccaggt
     4921 ggtccacgaa atcgctaagc tggtgatcga gtacaacgca atcgtggtct tcgctgacct
     4981 gaacttcggc ttcaagcgcg gccgcttcaa ggtggagaag caggtctacc agaagctgga
     5041 aaagatgctc atcgagaagc tgaactacct cgtgttcaag gacaacgaat tcgataagac
     5101 cggcggcgtc ctccgtgcat accagctgac cgccccattc gagaccttca agaagatggg
     5161 caagcagacc ggcatcatct actacgtgcc agctggcttc acctctaaga tctgcccagt
     5221 gaccggcttc gtcaaccagc tctacccaaa gtacgaatcc gtctccaagt cccaggagtt
     5281 cttctccaag ttcgacaaga tctgctacaa cctggataag ggctacttcg aattctcctt
     5341 cgactacaag aacttcggcg ataaggcagc caagggcaag tggaccatcg catccttcgg
     5401 ctcccgcctc atcaacttcc gcaactccga caagaaccac aactgggata cccgcgaagt
     5461 gtacccaacc aaggaactgg agaagctcct gaaggattac tccatcgaat acggccacgg
     5521 cgagtgcatc aaggctgcaa tctgcggcga atccgacaag aagttcttcg caaagctgac
     5581 ctctgtgctc aacaccatcc tgcagatgcg caactccaag accggcaccg agctggatta
     5641 cctcatctcc ccagtggccg acgtcaacgg caacttcttc gattcccgcc aggctccaaa
     5701 gaacatgcca caggacgctg atgcaaacgg cgcctaccac atcggtctga agggtctcat
     5761 gctcctgggt cgcatcaaga acaaccagga aggcaagaag ctgaatctcg tcattaagaa
     5821 cgaagaatac tttgaatttg tccagaaccg caataactaa tctagactcg aggacgaaca
     5881 ataaggcctc cctaacgggg ggcctttttt attgataaca aaaatccaca aggaaaaatt
     5941 aaaggggaga taaaatcccc cctttttggt taactgcggc cgctcaaccc cgttccagcc
     6001 caacagtgtt agtctttgct cttacccagt tgggcgggat agcctgcccg gctagcaacg
     6061 catgagaaag cccccggaag atcaccttcc gggggctttt ttattgcgca agctttgcgg
     6121 gtgccagggc gtgcccgtgg gctccccggg cgcgtactcc gcatgc
//
