# Supplementary material for: Reinforced CRISPR interference enables reliable multiplex gene repression in phylogenetically distant bacteria
Source: bioRxiv preprint, doi:10.1101/2025.04.14.648646, version 1 (2025-04-15)
Supplement: Supplementary File P1 [file 648646_file11.zip › pJE1780.gb]

LOCUS       pJE1780                 6166 bp    DNA     circular UNA 13-APR-2025
DEFINITION  Concatenation of 3 sequences.
ACCESSION   urn.local...kb-gdqp47z
VERSION     urn.local...kb-gdqp47z
KEYWORDS    .
SOURCE      
  ORGANISM  .
FEATURES             Location/Qualifiers
     rep_origin      5..640
                     /vntifkey=33
                     /ApEinfo_fwdcolor="#999999"
                     /ApEinfo_revcolor="#999999"
                     /ApEinfo_graphicformat="arrow_data {{0 1 2 0 0 -1} {} 0}
                     width 5 offset 0"
                     /label="ColA\ori"
     terminator      complement(645..693)
                     /ApEinfo_fwdcolor="#9d1b1c"
                     /ApEinfo_revcolor="#9d1b1c"
                     /ApEinfo_graphicformat="arrow_data {{0 1 2 0 0 -1} {} 0}
                     width 5 offset 0"
                     /label="L3S3P22 terminator"
     terminator      706..747
                     /ApEinfo_fwdcolor="#9d1b1c"
                     /ApEinfo_revcolor="#9d1b1c"
                     /ApEinfo_graphicformat="arrow_data {{0 1 2 0 0 -1} {} 0}
                     width 5 offset 0"
                     /label="ECK120035133"
     CDS             complement(756..1289)
                     /function="resistance to gentamicin"
                     /codon_start=1
                     /transl_table=11
                     /product="gentamicin-3-acetyltransferase"
                     /protein_id="AAB06696.1"
                     /db_xref="GI:833828"
                     /translation="MLRSSNDVTQQGSRPKTKLGGSSMGIIRTCRLGPDQVKSMRAAL
                     DLFGREFGDVATYSQHQPDSDYLGNLLRSKTFIALAAFDQEAVVGALAAYVLPRFEQP
                     RSEIYIYDLAVSGEHRRQGIATALINLLKHEANALGAYVIYVQADYGDDPAVALYTKL
                     GIREEVMHFDIDPSTAT"
                     /ApEinfo_fwdcolor="#7093ff"
                     /ApEinfo_revcolor="#7093ff"
                     /ApEinfo_graphicformat="arrow_data {{0 1 2 0 0 -1} {} 0}
                     width 5 offset 0"
                     /label="gentamicin-3-acetyltransferase"
     source          complement(756..1589)
                     /organism="Cloning vector pBBR1MCS-5"
                     /mol_type="genomic DNA"
                     /db_xref="taxon:51200"
                     /lab_host="Bordetella bronchiseptica"
                     /ApEinfo_fwdcolor="pink"
                     /ApEinfo_revcolor="pink"
                     /ApEinfo_graphicformat="arrow_data {{0 1 2 0 0 -1} {} 0}
                     width 5 offset 0"
                     /label="source:Cloning vector pBBR1MCS-5"
     promoter        complement(1621..1653)
                     /ApEinfo_fwdcolor="#346ee0"
                     /ApEinfo_revcolor="#1d43bd"
                     /ApEinfo_graphicformat="arrow_data {{0 1 2 0 0 -1} {} 0}
                     width 5 offset 0"
                     /label="Plac"
     promoter        complement(1624..1653)
                     /locus_tag="/product="" /label=lac_promoter
                     Promoter|promoter /ApEinfo_fwdcolor=""#346ee0"
                     /ApEinfo_revcolor="#1d43bd"
                     /ApEinfo_graphicformat="arrow_data {{0 1 2 0 0 -1} {} 0}
                     width 5 offset 0"
                     /Transferred_From="p_4740_BL3int_attB,
                     p_4740_BxB1int_attB, p_4740_R4int_attB,
                     p_4740_SPBeta_int_attB, p_4740_TG1int_attB,
                     p_4740_TP901int_attB, p_4740_phi370int_attB,
                     p_4740_phiA118int_attB, p_4740_phiBTint_attB,
                     p_4740_phiFC1int_attB, p_4740_phiK38int_attB,
                     p_4740_phiMR11in_attB, p_4740_phiRv1int_attB"
                     /Transferred_Similarity="100.00%"
                     /label="promoter"
     misc_recomb     1660..1701
                     /ApEinfo_fwdcolor="#ff8275"
                     /ApEinfo_revcolor="#ff8275"
                     /ApEinfo_graphicformat="arrow_data {{0 1 2 0 0 -1} {} 0}
                     width 5 offset 0"
                     /label="phiC31 attP-GT"
     protein_bind    1703..1708
                     /ApEinfo_fwdcolor="#ffc526"
                     /ApEinfo_revcolor="#ffc526"
                     /ApEinfo_graphicformat="arrow_data {{0 1 2 0 0 -1} {} 0}
                     width 5 offset 0"
                     /label="ClaI"
     regulatory      1709..1740
                     /regulatory_class="terminator"
                     /note="TonB terminator"
                     /ApEinfo_fwdcolor="#ff4649"
                     /ApEinfo_revcolor="#ff4649"
                     /ApEinfo_graphicformat="arrow_data {{0 1 2 0 0 -1} {} 0}
                     width 5 offset 0"
                     /label="TonB terminator"
     terminator      1746..1806
                     /locus_tag="/product="" /label=L3S2P21
                     /ApEinfo_fwdcolor=""#9d1b1c"
                     /ApEinfo_revcolor="#9d1b1c"
                     /ApEinfo_graphicformat="arrow_data {{0 1 2 0 0 -1} {} 0}
                     width 5 offset 0"
                     /modified_by="elmo110"
                     /label="L3S2P21"
     promoter        1827..1914
                     /created_by="elmo110"
                     /modified_by="elmo110"
                     /label="JE111111"
     -35             1852..1857
                     /created_by="elmo110"
                     /label="-35"
     -10             1874..1879
                     /created_by="elmo110"
                     /label="-10"
     RBS             1916..1957
                     /created_by="elmo110"
                     /modified_by="elmo110"
                     /label="TIR 4018"
     gene            1958..5860
                     /ApEinfo_revcolor="#75c6a9"
                     /ApEinfo_fwdcolor="#75c6a9"
                     /modified_by="elmo110"
                     /label="Fn_dCas12a"
     misc_feature    4934..4936
                     /ApEinfo_revcolor="#b4abac"
                     /ApEinfo_fwdcolor="#b4abac"
                     /label="E993A mutation for ddCpf1"
     misc_feature    4973..4975
                     /ApEinfo_revcolor="#f58a5e"
                     /ApEinfo_fwdcolor="#f58a5e"
                     /label="E1006A mutation for ddCpf1"
     terminator      5873..5923
                     /ApEinfo_fwdcolor="#9d1b1c"
                     /ApEinfo_revcolor="#9d1b1c"
                     /ApEinfo_graphicformat="arrow_data {{0 1 2 0 0 -1} {} 0}
                     width 5 offset 0"
                     /label="L3S1P13 terminator"
     terminator      complement(5931..5975)
                     /ApEinfo_fwdcolor="#9d1b1c"
                     /ApEinfo_revcolor="#9d1b1c"
                     /ApEinfo_graphicformat="arrow_data {{0 1 2 0 0 -1} {} 0}
                     width 5 offset 0"
                     /label="ECK120010850"
     motif           5984..6050
                     /created_by="hln"
                     /Transferred_From="TG1_attP "
                     /Transferred_Similarity="100.00%"
                     /label="TG1_attP"
     terminator      6057..6115
                     /ApEinfo_fwdcolor="#9d1b1c"
                     /ApEinfo_revcolor="#9d1b1c"
                     /ApEinfo_graphicformat="arrow_data {{0 1 2 0 0 -1} {} 0}
                     width 5 offset 0"
                     /label="ECK120033736"
     misc_recomb     6116..6160
                     /ApEinfo_fwdcolor="#ff8275"
                     /ApEinfo_revcolor="#ff8275"
                     /ApEinfo_graphicformat="arrow_data {{0 1 2 0 0 -1} {} 0}
                     width 5 offset 0"
                     /label="phiC31 attB-GT"
ORIGIN      
        1 gcagaaacgt cctagaagat gccaggagga tacttagcag agagacaata aggccggagc
       61 gaagccgttt ttccataggc tccgcccccc tgacgaacat cacgaaatct gacgctcaaa
      121 tcagtggtgg cgaaacccga caggactata aagataccag gcgtttcccc ctgatggctc
      181 cctcttgcgc tctcctgttc ccgtcctgcg gcgtccgtgt tgtggtggag gctttaccca
      241 aatcaccacg tcccgttccg tgtagacagt tcgctccaag ctgggctgtg tgcaagaacc
      301 ccccgttcag cccgactgct gcgccttatc cggtaactat catcttgagt ccaacccgga
      361 aagacacgac aaaacgccac tggcagcagc cattggtaac tgagaattag tggatttaga
      421 tatcgagagt cttgaagtgg tggcctaaca gaggctacac tgaaaggaca gtatttggta
      481 tctgcgctcc actaaagcca gttaccaggt taagcagttc cccaactgac ttaaccttcg
      541 atcaaaccgc ctccccaggc ggttttttcg tttacagagc aggagattac gacgatcgta
      601 aaaggatctc aagaagatcc tttacggatt cccgacacca tcacgggaga ccagaaacaa
      661 aaaaaggccg cgttagcggc cttcaataat tggacctggc tcctaactga tttttaaggc
      721 gactgatgag tcgccttttt tttgtctaag aattcttagg tggcggtact tgggtcgata
      781 tcaaagtgca tcacttcttc ccgtatgccc aactttgtat agagagccac tgcgggatcg
      841 tcaccgtaat ctgcttgcac gtagatcaca taagcaccaa gcgcgttggc ctcatgcttg
      901 aggagattga tgagcgcggt ggcaatgccc tgcctccggt gctcgccgga gactgcgaga
      961 tcatagatat agatctcact acgcggctgc tcaaacctgg gcagaacgta agccgcgaga
     1021 gcgccaacaa ccgcttcttg gtcgaaggca gcaagcgcga tgaatgtctt actacggagc
     1081 aagttcccga ggtaatcgga gtccggctga tgttgggagt aggtggctac gtctccgaac
     1141 tcacgaccga aaagatcaag agcagcccgc atggatttga cttggtcagg gccgagccta
     1201 catgtgcgaa tgatgcccat acttgagcca cctaactttg ttttagggcg actgccctgc
     1261 tgcgtaacat cgttgctgct gcgtaacatc gttgctgctc cataacatca aacatcgacc
     1321 cacggcgtaa cgcgcttgct gcttggatgc ccgaggcata gactgtacaa aaaaacagtc
     1381 ataacaagcc atgaaaaccg ccactgcgcc gttaccaccg ctgcgttcgg tcaaggttct
     1441 ggaccagttg cgtgagcgca tacgctactt gcattacagt ttacgaaccg aacaggctta
     1501 tgtcaactgg gttcgtgcct tcatccgttt ccacggtgtg cgtccatggg caaatattat
     1561 acgcaaggcg acaaggtgct gatgccgcta tgatatctcc tgtgtgagct cacaattcca
     1621 cacaacatac gagccggaag cataaagtgt aaagtcgacg tgccccaact ggggtaacct
     1681 gtgagttctc tcagttgggg gtatcgatag tcaaaagcct ccggtcggag gcttttgact
     1741 agcacctcgg taccaaattc cagaaaagag gcctcccgaa aggggggcct tttttcgttt
     1801 tggtccggat ccgatatcat ccaagtctat ggaggtcagg tatgattact attgacaatt
     1861 aatcatcggc tcgtataatg tgatcagacc tggaattgtg agcggataac aattgtacta
     1921 gagtcacacg acttaatttc aaaacaggga gcctcaaatg tccatctacc aagagtttgt
     1981 gaataaatac tccctgtcca agaccctccg ttttgagctg atcccccaag gcaagaccct
     2041 cgaaaacatc aaggcacgcg gcctcatcct ggatgacgaa aagcgcgcta aggattacaa
     2101 gaaggcaaag cagatcatcg acaagtacca ccagttcttc atcgaagaga tcctgtcctc
     2161 cgtgtgcatc tccgaggacc tgctccagaa ctactccgat gtctacttca agctcaagaa
     2221 gtccgatgac gataacctgc agaaggactt caagtccgct aaggatacca tcaagaagca
     2281 gatctccgaa tacatcaagg attccgagaa gttcaagaac ctcttcaacc agaacctgat
     2341 cgacgcaaag aagggccagg aatccgatct catcctgtgg ctcaagcagt ccaaggataa
     2401 cggcatcgag ctcttcaagg ccaactccga catcaccgac atcgatgaag ctctggagat
     2461 catcaagtcc ttcaagggct ggaccaccta cttcaagggc ttccacgaaa accgcaagaa
     2521 cgtgtactcc tccaacgata tcccaacctc tatcatctac cgcatcgtcg acgataacct
     2581 gccaaagttc ctcgaaaaca aggcaaagta cgagtccctg aaggataagg ccccagaagc
     2641 tatcaactac gagcagatca agaaggacct ggccgaagag ctcaccttcg acatcgatta
     2701 caagacctct gaagtgaacc agcgcgtctt ctccctcgat gaagtgttcg agatcgccaa
     2761 cttcaacaac tacctgaacc agtccggcat caccaagttc aacaccatca tcggcggcaa
     2821 gttcgtcaac ggcgaaaaca ccaagcgcaa gggcatcaac gagtacatca acctctactc
     2881 ccagcagatc aacgataaga ccctgaagaa gtacaagatg tccgtgctct tcaagcagat
     2941 cctgtccgac accgaatcca agtccttcgt catcgacaag ctggaggacg attccgatgt
     3001 ggtcaccacc atgcagtcct tctacgaaca gatcgcagcc ttcaagaccg tggaagagaa
     3061 gtccatcaag gagaccctct ccctgctctt cgacgatctg aaggctcaga agctggatct
     3121 ctccaagatc tacttcaaga acgacaagtc cctgaccgat ctctcccagc aggtcttcga
     3181 cgattactcc gtgatcggca ccgcagtcct ggaatacatc acccagcaga tcgccccaaa
     3241 gaacctcgat aacccatcca agaaggaaca ggagctgatc gccaagaaga ccgaaaaggc
     3301 taagtacctg tccctcgaga ccatcaagct ggctctcgaa gagttcaaca agcaccgcga
     3361 catcgataag cagtgccgct tcgaagagat cctcgcaaac ttcgctgcaa tcccaatgat
     3421 cttcgacgaa atcgcacaga acaaggataa cctggcccag atctccatca agtaccagaa
     3481 ccagggcaag aaggatctgc tccaggcctc cgctgaggac gatgtgaagg caatcaagga
     3541 cctgctcgat cagaccaaca acctgctcca caagctgaag atcttccaca tctcccagtc
     3601 cgaagacaag gccaacatcc tcgacaagga tgagcacttc tacctggtgt tcgaagagtg
     3661 ctacttcgaa ctcgctaaca tcgtcccact gtacaacaag atccgcaact acatcaccca
     3721 gaagccatac tccgatgaaa agttcaagct caacttcgag aactccaccc tggcaaacgg
     3781 ctgggacaag aacaaggaac cagataacac cgccatcctc ttcatcaagg acgataagta
     3841 ctacctgggc gtgatgaaca agaagaacaa caagatcttc gacgataagg ccatcaagga
     3901 aaacaagggc gagggctaca agaagatcgt gtacaagctg ctcccaggcg ctaacaagat
     3961 gctcccaaag gtcttcttct ccgcaaagtc catcaagttc tacaacccat ccgaagatat
     4021 cctgcgcatc cgcaaccact ccacccacac caagaacggc tccccacaga agggctacga
     4081 aaagttcgag ttcaacatcg aagactgccg caagttcatc gatttctaca agcagtccat
     4141 ctccaagcac ccagagtgga aggacttcgg cttccgcttc tccgataccc agcgctacaa
     4201 ctccatcgat gaattctacc gcgaagtgga gaaccagggc tacaagctga ccttcgaaaa
     4261 catctccgag tcctacatcg attccgtggt caaccagggc aagctgtacc tcttccagat
     4321 ctacaacaag gacttctccg cttactccaa gggccgccca aacctgcaca ccctctactg
     4381 gaaggcactc ttcgacgaac gcaacctgca ggatgtggtc tacaagctca acggcgaagc
     4441 agagctgttc taccgcaagc agtccatccc aaagaagatc acccacccag ccaaggaagc
     4501 aatcgccaac aagaacaagg ataacccaaa gaaggaatcc gtgttcgagt acgacctgat
     4561 caaggataag cgcttcaccg aggacaagtt cttcttccac tgcccaatca ccatcaactt
     4621 caagtcctcc ggcgccaaca agttcaacga tgaaatcaac ctgctcctga aggagaaggc
     4681 taacgacgtg cacatcctgt ccatcgatcg cggcgaacgc cacctcgcct actacaccct
     4741 ggtcgacggc aagggcaaca tcatcaagca ggacaccttc aacatcatcg gcaacgatcg
     4801 catgaagacc aactaccacg acaagctggc cgctatcgag aaggaccgcg attccgctcg
     4861 caaggattgg aagaagatca acaacatcaa ggaaatgaag gaaggctacc tctcccaggt
     4921 ggtccacgaa atcgctaagc tggtgatcga gtacaacgca atcgtggtct tcgctgacct
     4981 gaacttcggc ttcaagcgcg gccgcttcaa ggtggagaag caggtctacc agaagctgga
     5041 aaagatgctc atcgagaagc tgaactacct cgtgttcaag gacaacgaat tcgataagac
     5101 cggcggcgtc ctccgtgcat accagctgac cgccccattc gagaccttca agaagatggg
     5161 caagcagacc ggcatcatct actacgtgcc agctggcttc acctctaaga tctgcccagt
     5221 gaccggcttc gtcaaccagc tctacccaaa gtacgaatcc gtctccaagt cccaggagtt
     5281 cttctccaag ttcgacaaga tctgctacaa cctggataag ggctacttcg aattctcctt
     5341 cgactacaag aacttcggcg ataaggcagc caagggcaag tggaccatcg catccttcgg
     5401 ctcccgcctc atcaacttcc gcaactccga caagaaccac aactgggata cccgcgaagt
     5461 gtacccaacc aaggaactgg agaagctcct gaaggattac tccatcgaat acggccacgg
     5521 cgagtgcatc aaggctgcaa tctgcggcga atccgacaag aagttcttcg caaagctgac
     5581 ctctgtgctc aacaccatcc tgcagatgcg caactccaag accggcaccg agctggatta
     5641 cctcatctcc ccagtggccg acgtcaacgg caacttcttc gattcccgcc aggctccaaa
     5701 gaacatgcca caggacgctg atgcaaacgg cgcctaccac atcggtctga agggtctcat
     5761 gctcctgggt cgcatcaaga acaaccagga aggcaagaag ctgaatctcg tcattaagaa
     5821 cgaagaatac tttgaatttg tccagaaccg caataactaa tctagactcg aggacgaaca
     5881 ataaggcctc cctaacgggg ggcctttttt attgataaca aaaatccaca aggaaaaatt
     5941 aaaggggaga taaaatcccc cctttttggt taactgcggc cgctcaaccc cgttccagcc
     6001 caacagtgtt agtctttgct cttacccagt tgggcgggat agcctgcccg gctagcaacg
     6061 catgagaaag cccccggaag atcaccttcc gggggctttt ttattgcgca agctttgcgg
     6121 gtgccagggc gtgcccgtgg gctccccggg cgcgtactcc gcatgc
//
