# Supplementary material for: Reinforced CRISPR interference enables reliable multiplex gene repression in phylogenetically distant bacteria
Source: bioRxiv preprint, doi:10.1101/2025.04.14.648646, version 1 (2025-04-15)
Supplement: Supplementary File P1 [file 648646_file11.zip › pJE1779.gb]

LOCUS       pJE1779                 6166 bp    DNA     circular UNA 13-APR-2025
DEFINITION  Concatenation of 3 sequences.
ACCESSION   urn.local...ka-gdqp47y
VERSION     urn.local...ka-gdqp47y
KEYWORDS    .
SOURCE      
  ORGANISM  .
FEATURES             Location/Qualifiers
     rep_origin      5..640
                     /vntifkey=33
                     /ApEinfo_fwdcolor="#999999"
                     /ApEinfo_revcolor="#999999"
                     /ApEinfo_graphicformat="arrow_data {{0 1 2 0 0 -1} {} 0}
                     width 5 offset 0"
                     /label="ColA\ori"
     terminator      complement(645..693)
                     /ApEinfo_fwdcolor="#9d1b1c"
                     /ApEinfo_revcolor="#9d1b1c"
                     /ApEinfo_graphicformat="arrow_data {{0 1 2 0 0 -1} {} 0}
                     width 5 offset 0"
                     /label="L3S3P22 terminator"
     terminator      706..747
                     /ApEinfo_fwdcolor="#9d1b1c"
                     /ApEinfo_revcolor="#9d1b1c"
                     /ApEinfo_graphicformat="arrow_data {{0 1 2 0 0 -1} {} 0}
                     width 5 offset 0"
                     /label="ECK120035133"
     CDS             complement(756..1289)
                     /function="resistance to gentamicin"
                     /codon_start=1
                     /transl_table=11
                     /product="gentamicin-3-acetyltransferase"
                     /protein_id="AAB06696.1"
                     /db_xref="GI:833828"
                     /translation="MLRSSNDVTQQGSRPKTKLGGSSMGIIRTCRLGPDQVKSMRAAL
                     DLFGREFGDVATYSQHQPDSDYLGNLLRSKTFIALAAFDQEAVVGALAAYVLPRFEQP
                     RSEIYIYDLAVSGEHRRQGIATALINLLKHEANALGAYVIYVQADYGDDPAVALYTKL
                     GIREEVMHFDIDPSTAT"
                     /ApEinfo_fwdcolor="#7093ff"
                     /ApEinfo_revcolor="#7093ff"
                     /ApEinfo_graphicformat="arrow_data {{0 1 2 0 0 -1} {} 0}
                     width 5 offset 0"
                     /label="gentamicin-3-acetyltransferase"
     source          complement(756..1589)
                     /organism="Cloning vector pBBR1MCS-5"
                     /mol_type="genomic DNA"
                     /db_xref="taxon:51200"
                     /lab_host="Bordetella bronchiseptica"
                     /ApEinfo_fwdcolor="pink"
                     /ApEinfo_revcolor="pink"
                     /ApEinfo_graphicformat="arrow_data {{0 1 2 0 0 -1} {} 0}
                     width 5 offset 0"
                     /label="source:Cloning vector pBBR1MCS-5"
     promoter        complement(1621..1653)
                     /ApEinfo_fwdcolor="#346ee0"
                     /ApEinfo_revcolor="#1d43bd"
                     /ApEinfo_graphicformat="arrow_data {{0 1 2 0 0 -1} {} 0}
                     width 5 offset 0"
                     /label="Plac"
     promoter        complement(1624..1653)
                     /locus_tag="/product="" /label=lac_promoter
                     Promoter|promoter /ApEinfo_fwdcolor=""#346ee0"
                     /ApEinfo_revcolor="#1d43bd"
                     /ApEinfo_graphicformat="arrow_data {{0 1 2 0 0 -1} {} 0}
                     width 5 offset 0"
                     /Transferred_From="p_4740_BL3int_attB,
                     p_4740_BxB1int_attB, p_4740_R4int_attB,
                     p_4740_SPBeta_int_attB, p_4740_TG1int_attB,
                     p_4740_TP901int_attB, p_4740_phi370int_attB,
                     p_4740_phiA118int_attB, p_4740_phiBTint_attB,
                     p_4740_phiFC1int_attB, p_4740_phiK38int_attB,
                     p_4740_phiMR11in_attB, p_4740_phiRv1int_attB"
                     /Transferred_Similarity="100.00%"
                     /label="promoter"
     misc_recomb     1660..1701
                     /ApEinfo_fwdcolor="#ff8275"
                     /ApEinfo_revcolor="#ff8275"
                     /ApEinfo_graphicformat="arrow_data {{0 1 2 0 0 -1} {} 0}
                     width 5 offset 0"
                     /label="phiC31 attP-GT"
     protein_bind    1703..1708
                     /ApEinfo_fwdcolor="#ffc526"
                     /ApEinfo_revcolor="#ffc526"
                     /ApEinfo_graphicformat="arrow_data {{0 1 2 0 0 -1} {} 0}
                     width 5 offset 0"
                     /label="ClaI"
     regulatory      1709..1740
                     /regulatory_class="terminator"
                     /note="TonB terminator"
                     /ApEinfo_fwdcolor="#ff4649"
                     /ApEinfo_revcolor="#ff4649"
                     /ApEinfo_graphicformat="arrow_data {{0 1 2 0 0 -1} {} 0}
                     width 5 offset 0"
                     /label="TonB terminator"
     terminator      1746..1806
                     /locus_tag="/product="" /label=L3S2P21
                     /ApEinfo_fwdcolor=""#9d1b1c"
                     /ApEinfo_revcolor="#9d1b1c"
                     /ApEinfo_graphicformat="arrow_data {{0 1 2 0 0 -1} {} 0}
                     width 5 offset 0"
                     /modified_by="elmo110"
                     /label="L3S2P21"
     promoter        1827..1914
                     /created_by="elmo110"
                     /modified_by="elmo110"
                     /label="JE111111"
     -35             1852..1857
                     /created_by="elmo110"
                     /label="-35"
     -10             1874..1879
                     /created_by="elmo110"
                     /label="-10"
     RBS             1916..1957
                     /created_by="elmo110"
                     /label="TIR 19392"
     gene            1958..5860
                     /ApEinfo_revcolor="#75c6a9"
                     /ApEinfo_fwdcolor="#75c6a9"
                     /modified_by="elmo110"
                     /label="Fn_dCas12a"
     misc_feature    4934..4936
                     /ApEinfo_revcolor="#b4abac"
                     /ApEinfo_fwdcolor="#b4abac"
                     /label="E993A mutation for ddCpf1"
     misc_feature    4973..4975
                     /ApEinfo_revcolor="#f58a5e"
                     /ApEinfo_fwdcolor="#f58a5e"
                     /label="E1006A mutation for ddCpf1"
     terminator      5873..5923
                     /ApEinfo_fwdcolor="#9d1b1c"
                     /ApEinfo_revcolor="#9d1b1c"
                     /ApEinfo_graphicformat="arrow_data {{0 1 2 0 0 -1} {} 0}
                     width 5 offset 0"
                     /label="L3S1P13 terminator"
     terminator      complement(5931..5975)
                     /ApEinfo_fwdcolor="#9d1b1c"
                     /ApEinfo_revcolor="#9d1b1c"
                     /ApEinfo_graphicformat="arrow_data {{0 1 2 0 0 -1} {} 0}
                     width 5 offset 0"
                     /label="ECK120010850"
     motif           5984..6050
                     /created_by="hln"
                     /Transferred_From="TG1_attP "
                     /Transferred_Similarity="100.00%"
                     /label="TG1_attP"
     terminator      6057..6115
                     /ApEinfo_fwdcolor="#9d1b1c"
                     /ApEinfo_revcolor="#9d1b1c"
                     /ApEinfo_graphicformat="arrow_data {{0 1 2 0 0 -1} {} 0}
                     width 5 offset 0"
                     /label="ECK120033736"
     misc_recomb     6116..6160
                     /ApEinfo_fwdcolor="#ff8275"
                     /ApEinfo_revcolor="#ff8275"
                     /ApEinfo_graphicformat="arrow_data {{0 1 2 0 0 -1} {} 0}
                     width 5 offset 0"
                     /label="phiC31 attB-GT"
ORIGIN      
        1 gcagaaacgt cctagaagat gccaggagga tacttagcag agagacaata aggccggagc
       61 gaagccgttt ttccataggc tccgcccccc tgacgaacat cacgaaatct gacgctcaaa
      121 tcagtggtgg cgaaacccga caggactata aagataccag gcgtttcccc ctgatggctc
      181 cctcttgcgc tctcctgttc ccgtcctgcg gcgtccgtgt tgtggtggag gctttaccca
      241 aatcaccacg tcccgttccg tgtagacagt tcgctccaag ctgggctgtg tgcaagaacc
      301 ccccgttcag cccgactgct gcgccttatc cggtaactat catcttgagt ccaacccgga
      361 aagacacgac aaaacgccac tggcagcagc cattggtaac tgagaattag tggatttaga
      421 tatcgagagt cttgaagtgg tggcctaaca gaggctacac tgaaaggaca gtatttggta
      481 tctgcgctcc actaaagcca gttaccaggt taagcagttc cccaactgac ttaaccttcg
      541 atcaaaccgc ctccccaggc ggttttttcg tttacagagc aggagattac gacgatcgta
      601 aaaggatctc aagaagatcc tttacggatt cccgacacca tcacgggaga ccagaaacaa
      661 aaaaaggccg cgttagcggc cttcaataat tggacctggc tcctaactga tttttaaggc
      721 gactgatgag tcgccttttt tttgtctaag aattcttagg tggcggtact tgggtcgata
      781 tcaaagtgca tcacttcttc ccgtatgccc aactttgtat agagagccac tgcgggatcg
      841 tcaccgtaat ctgcttgcac gtagatcaca taagcaccaa gcgcgttggc ctcatgcttg
      901 aggagattga tgagcgcggt ggcaatgccc tgcctccggt gctcgccgga gactgcgaga
      961 tcatagatat agatctcact acgcggctgc tcaaacctgg gcagaacgta agccgcgaga
     1021 gcgccaacaa ccgcttcttg gtcgaaggca gcaagcgcga tgaatgtctt actacggagc
     1081 aagttcccga ggtaatcgga gtccggctga tgttgggagt aggtggctac gtctccgaac
     1141 tcacgaccga aaagatcaag agcagcccgc atggatttga cttggtcagg gccgagccta
     1201 catgtgcgaa tgatgcccat acttgagcca cctaactttg ttttagggcg actgccctgc
     1261 tgcgtaacat cgttgctgct gcgtaacatc gttgctgctc cataacatca aacatcgacc
     1321 cacggcgtaa cgcgcttgct gcttggatgc ccgaggcata gactgtacaa aaaaacagtc
     1381 ataacaagcc atgaaaaccg ccactgcgcc gttaccaccg ctgcgttcgg tcaaggttct
     1441 ggaccagttg cgtgagcgca tacgctactt gcattacagt ttacgaaccg aacaggctta
     1501 tgtcaactgg gttcgtgcct tcatccgttt ccacggtgtg cgtccatggg caaatattat
     1561 acgcaaggcg acaaggtgct gatgccgcta tgatatctcc tgtgtgagct cacaattcca
     1621 cacaacatac gagccggaag cataaagtgt aaagtcgacg tgccccaact ggggtaacct
     1681 gtgagttctc tcagttgggg gtatcgatag tcaaaagcct ccggtcggag gcttttgact
     1741 agcacctcgg taccaaattc cagaaaagag gcctcccgaa aggggggcct tttttcgttt
     1801 tggtccggat ccgatatcat ccaagtctat ggaggtcagg tatgattact attgacaatt
     1861 aatcatcggc tcgtataatg tgatcagacc tggaattgtg agcggataac aattgtacta
     1921 gagtcacacg acttaatttc aaaacaggga gcctgaaatg tccatctacc aagagtttgt
     1981 gaataaatac tccctgtcca agaccctccg ttttgagctg atcccccaag gcaagaccct
     2041 cgaaaacatc aaggcacgcg gcctcatcct ggatgacgaa aagcgcgcta aggattacaa
     2101 gaaggcaaag cagatcatcg acaagtacca ccagttcttc atcgaagaga tcctgtcctc
     2161 cgtgtgcatc tccgaggacc tgctccagaa ctactccgat gtctacttca agctcaagaa
     2221 gtccgatgac gataacctgc agaaggactt caagtccgct aaggatacca tcaagaagca
     2281 gatctccgaa tacatcaagg attccgagaa gttcaagaac ctcttcaacc agaacctgat
     2341 cgacgcaaag aagggccagg aatccgatct catcctgtgg ctcaagcagt ccaaggataa
     2401 cggcatcgag ctcttcaagg ccaactccga catcaccgac atcgatgaag ctctggagat
     2461 catcaagtcc ttcaagggct ggaccaccta cttcaagggc ttccacgaaa accgcaagaa
     2521 cgtgtactcc tccaacgata tcccaacctc tatcatctac cgcatcgtcg acgataacct
     2581 gccaaagttc ctcgaaaaca aggcaaagta cgagtccctg aaggataagg ccccagaagc
     2641 tatcaactac gagcagatca agaaggacct ggccgaagag ctcaccttcg acatcgatta
     2701 caagacctct gaagtgaacc agcgcgtctt ctccctcgat gaagtgttcg agatcgccaa
     2761 cttcaacaac tacctgaacc agtccggcat caccaagttc aacaccatca tcggcggcaa
     2821 gttcgtcaac ggcgaaaaca ccaagcgcaa gggcatcaac gagtacatca acctctactc
     2881 ccagcagatc aacgataaga ccctgaagaa gtacaagatg tccgtgctct tcaagcagat
     2941 cctgtccgac accgaatcca agtccttcgt catcgacaag ctggaggacg attccgatgt
     3001 ggtcaccacc atgcagtcct tctacgaaca gatcgcagcc ttcaagaccg tggaagagaa
     3061 gtccatcaag gagaccctct ccctgctctt cgacgatctg aaggctcaga agctggatct
     3121 ctccaagatc tacttcaaga acgacaagtc cctgaccgat ctctcccagc aggtcttcga
     3181 cgattactcc gtgatcggca ccgcagtcct ggaatacatc acccagcaga tcgccccaaa
     3241 gaacctcgat aacccatcca agaaggaaca ggagctgatc gccaagaaga ccgaaaaggc
     3301 taagtacctg tccctcgaga ccatcaagct ggctctcgaa gagttcaaca agcaccgcga
     3361 catcgataag cagtgccgct tcgaagagat cctcgcaaac ttcgctgcaa tcccaatgat
     3421 cttcgacgaa atcgcacaga acaaggataa cctggcccag atctccatca agtaccagaa
     3481 ccagggcaag aaggatctgc tccaggcctc cgctgaggac gatgtgaagg caatcaagga
     3541 cctgctcgat cagaccaaca acctgctcca caagctgaag atcttccaca tctcccagtc
     3601 cgaagacaag gccaacatcc tcgacaagga tgagcacttc tacctggtgt tcgaagagtg
     3661 ctacttcgaa ctcgctaaca tcgtcccact gtacaacaag atccgcaact acatcaccca
     3721 gaagccatac tccgatgaaa agttcaagct caacttcgag aactccaccc tggcaaacgg
     3781 ctgggacaag aacaaggaac cagataacac cgccatcctc ttcatcaagg acgataagta
     3841 ctacctgggc gtgatgaaca agaagaacaa caagatcttc gacgataagg ccatcaagga
     3901 aaacaagggc gagggctaca agaagatcgt gtacaagctg ctcccaggcg ctaacaagat
     3961 gctcccaaag gtcttcttct ccgcaaagtc catcaagttc tacaacccat ccgaagatat
     4021 cctgcgcatc cgcaaccact ccacccacac caagaacggc tccccacaga agggctacga
     4081 aaagttcgag ttcaacatcg aagactgccg caagttcatc gatttctaca agcagtccat
     4141 ctccaagcac ccagagtgga aggacttcgg cttccgcttc tccgataccc agcgctacaa
     4201 ctccatcgat gaattctacc gcgaagtgga gaaccagggc tacaagctga ccttcgaaaa
     4261 catctccgag tcctacatcg attccgtggt caaccagggc aagctgtacc tcttccagat
     4321 ctacaacaag gacttctccg cttactccaa gggccgccca aacctgcaca ccctctactg
     4381 gaaggcactc ttcgacgaac gcaacctgca ggatgtggtc tacaagctca acggcgaagc
     4441 agagctgttc taccgcaagc agtccatccc aaagaagatc acccacccag ccaaggaagc
     4501 aatcgccaac aagaacaagg ataacccaaa gaaggaatcc gtgttcgagt acgacctgat
     4561 caaggataag cgcttcaccg aggacaagtt cttcttccac tgcccaatca ccatcaactt
     4621 caagtcctcc ggcgccaaca agttcaacga tgaaatcaac ctgctcctga aggagaaggc
     4681 taacgacgtg cacatcctgt ccatcgatcg cggcgaacgc cacctcgcct actacaccct
     4741 ggtcgacggc aagggcaaca tcatcaagca ggacaccttc aacatcatcg gcaacgatcg
     4801 catgaagacc aactaccacg acaagctggc cgctatcgag aaggaccgcg attccgctcg
     4861 caaggattgg aagaagatca acaacatcaa ggaaatgaag gaaggctacc tctcccaggt
     4921 ggtccacgaa atcgctaagc tggtgatcga gtacaacgca atcgtggtct tcgctgacct
     4981 gaacttcggc ttcaagcgcg gccgcttcaa ggtggagaag caggtctacc agaagctgga
     5041 aaagatgctc atcgagaagc tgaactacct cgtgttcaag gacaacgaat tcgataagac
     5101 cggcggcgtc ctccgtgcat accagctgac cgccccattc gagaccttca agaagatggg
     5161 caagcagacc ggcatcatct actacgtgcc agctggcttc acctctaaga tctgcccagt
     5221 gaccggcttc gtcaaccagc tctacccaaa gtacgaatcc gtctccaagt cccaggagtt
     5281 cttctccaag ttcgacaaga tctgctacaa cctggataag ggctacttcg aattctcctt
     5341 cgactacaag aacttcggcg ataaggcagc caagggcaag tggaccatcg catccttcgg
     5401 ctcccgcctc atcaacttcc gcaactccga caagaaccac aactgggata cccgcgaagt
     5461 gtacccaacc aaggaactgg agaagctcct gaaggattac tccatcgaat acggccacgg
     5521 cgagtgcatc aaggctgcaa tctgcggcga atccgacaag aagttcttcg caaagctgac
     5581 ctctgtgctc aacaccatcc tgcagatgcg caactccaag accggcaccg agctggatta
     5641 cctcatctcc ccagtggccg acgtcaacgg caacttcttc gattcccgcc aggctccaaa
     5701 gaacatgcca caggacgctg atgcaaacgg cgcctaccac atcggtctga agggtctcat
     5761 gctcctgggt cgcatcaaga acaaccagga aggcaagaag ctgaatctcg tcattaagaa
     5821 cgaagaatac tttgaatttg tccagaaccg caataactaa tctagactcg aggacgaaca
     5881 ataaggcctc cctaacgggg ggcctttttt attgataaca aaaatccaca aggaaaaatt
     5941 aaaggggaga taaaatcccc cctttttggt taactgcggc cgctcaaccc cgttccagcc
     6001 caacagtgtt agtctttgct cttacccagt tgggcgggat agcctgcccg gctagcaacg
     6061 catgagaaag cccccggaag atcaccttcc gggggctttt ttattgcgca agctttgcgg
     6121 gtgccagggc gtgcccgtgg gctccccggg cgcgtactcc gcatgc
//
