# Supplementary material for: Reinforced CRISPR interference enables reliable multiplex gene repression in phylogenetically distant bacteria
Source: bioRxiv preprint, doi:10.1101/2025.04.14.648646, version 1 (2025-04-15)
Supplement: Supplementary File P1 [file 648646_file11.zip › pJE1778.gb]

LOCUS       pJE1778                 6166 bp    DNA     circular UNA 13-APR-2025
DEFINITION  Concatenation of 3 sequences.
ACCESSION   urn.local...k9-gdqp47y
VERSION     urn.local...k9-gdqp47y
KEYWORDS    .
SOURCE      
  ORGANISM  .
FEATURES             Location/Qualifiers
     rep_origin      5..640
                     /vntifkey=33
                     /ApEinfo_fwdcolor="#999999"
                     /ApEinfo_revcolor="#999999"
                     /ApEinfo_graphicformat="arrow_data {{0 1 2 0 0 -1} {} 0}
                     width 5 offset 0"
                     /label="ColA\ori"
     terminator      complement(645..693)
                     /ApEinfo_fwdcolor="#9d1b1c"
                     /ApEinfo_revcolor="#9d1b1c"
                     /ApEinfo_graphicformat="arrow_data {{0 1 2 0 0 -1} {} 0}
                     width 5 offset 0"
                     /label="L3S3P22 terminator"
     terminator      706..747
                     /ApEinfo_fwdcolor="#9d1b1c"
                     /ApEinfo_revcolor="#9d1b1c"
                     /ApEinfo_graphicformat="arrow_data {{0 1 2 0 0 -1} {} 0}
                     width 5 offset 0"
                     /label="ECK120035133"
     CDS             complement(756..1289)
                     /function="resistance to gentamicin"
                     /codon_start=1
                     /transl_table=11
                     /product="gentamicin-3-acetyltransferase"
                     /protein_id="AAB06696.1"
                     /db_xref="GI:833828"
                     /translation="MLRSSNDVTQQGSRPKTKLGGSSMGIIRTCRLGPDQVKSMRAAL
                     DLFGREFGDVATYSQHQPDSDYLGNLLRSKTFIALAAFDQEAVVGALAAYVLPRFEQP
                     RSEIYIYDLAVSGEHRRQGIATALINLLKHEANALGAYVIYVQADYGDDPAVALYTKL
                     GIREEVMHFDIDPSTAT"
                     /ApEinfo_fwdcolor="#7093ff"
                     /ApEinfo_revcolor="#7093ff"
                     /ApEinfo_graphicformat="arrow_data {{0 1 2 0 0 -1} {} 0}
                     width 5 offset 0"
                     /label="gentamicin-3-acetyltransferase"
     source          complement(756..1589)
                     /organism="Cloning vector pBBR1MCS-5"
                     /mol_type="genomic DNA"
                     /db_xref="taxon:51200"
                     /lab_host="Bordetella bronchiseptica"
                     /ApEinfo_fwdcolor="pink"
                     /ApEinfo_revcolor="pink"
                     /ApEinfo_graphicformat="arrow_data {{0 1 2 0 0 -1} {} 0}
                     width 5 offset 0"
                     /label="source:Cloning vector pBBR1MCS-5"
     promoter        complement(1621..1653)
                     /ApEinfo_fwdcolor="#346ee0"
                     /ApEinfo_revcolor="#1d43bd"
                     /ApEinfo_graphicformat="arrow_data {{0 1 2 0 0 -1} {} 0}
                     width 5 offset 0"
                     /label="Plac"
     promoter        complement(1624..1653)
                     /locus_tag="/product="" /label=lac_promoter
                     Promoter|promoter /ApEinfo_fwdcolor=""#346ee0"
                     /ApEinfo_revcolor="#1d43bd"
                     /ApEinfo_graphicformat="arrow_data {{0 1 2 0 0 -1} {} 0}
                     width 5 offset 0"
                     /Transferred_From="p_4740_BL3int_attB,
                     p_4740_BxB1int_attB, p_4740_R4int_attB,
                     p_4740_SPBeta_int_attB, p_4740_TG1int_attB,
                     p_4740_TP901int_attB, p_4740_phi370int_attB,
                     p_4740_phiA118int_attB, p_4740_phiBTint_attB,
                     p_4740_phiFC1int_attB, p_4740_phiK38int_attB,
                     p_4740_phiMR11in_attB, p_4740_phiRv1int_attB"
                     /Transferred_Similarity="100.00%"
                     /label="promoter"
     misc_recomb     1660..1701
                     /ApEinfo_fwdcolor="#ff8275"
                     /ApEinfo_revcolor="#ff8275"
                     /ApEinfo_graphicformat="arrow_data {{0 1 2 0 0 -1} {} 0}
                     width 5 offset 0"
                     /label="phiC31 attP-GT"
     protein_bind    1703..1708
                     /ApEinfo_fwdcolor="#ffc526"
                     /ApEinfo_revcolor="#ffc526"
                     /ApEinfo_graphicformat="arrow_data {{0 1 2 0 0 -1} {} 0}
                     width 5 offset 0"
                     /label="ClaI"
     regulatory      1709..1740
                     /regulatory_class="terminator"
                     /note="TonB terminator"
                     /ApEinfo_fwdcolor="#ff4649"
                     /ApEinfo_revcolor="#ff4649"
                     /ApEinfo_graphicformat="arrow_data {{0 1 2 0 0 -1} {} 0}
                     width 5 offset 0"
                     /label="TonB terminator"
     terminator      1746..1806
                     /locus_tag="/product="" /label=L3S2P21
                     /ApEinfo_fwdcolor=""#9d1b1c"
                     /ApEinfo_revcolor="#9d1b1c"
                     /ApEinfo_graphicformat="arrow_data {{0 1 2 0 0 -1} {} 0}
                     width 5 offset 0"
                     /modified_by="elmo110"
                     /label="L3S2P21"
     promoter        1827..1914
                     /created_by="elmo110"
                     /modified_by="elmo110"
                     /label="JE111111"
     -35             1852..1857
                     /created_by="elmo110"
                     /label="-35"
     -10             1874..1879
                     /created_by="elmo110"
                     /label="-10"
     RBS             1916..1957
                     /created_by="elmo110"
                     /label="TIR 33658"
     gene            1958..5860
                     /ApEinfo_revcolor="#75c6a9"
                     /ApEinfo_fwdcolor="#75c6a9"
                     /modified_by="elmo110"
                     /label="Fn_dCas12a"
     misc_feature    4934..4936
                     /ApEinfo_revcolor="#b4abac"
                     /ApEinfo_fwdcolor="#b4abac"
                     /label="E993A mutation for ddCpf1"
     misc_feature    4973..4975
                     /ApEinfo_revcolor="#f58a5e"
                     /ApEinfo_fwdcolor="#f58a5e"
                     /label="E1006A mutation for ddCpf1"
     terminator      complement(5873..5923)
                     /ApEinfo_fwdcolor="#9d1b1c"
                     /ApEinfo_revcolor="#9d1b1c"
                     /ApEinfo_graphicformat="arrow_data {{0 1 2 0 0 -1} {} 0}
                     width 5 offset 0"
                     /label="L3S1P13 Terminator"
     terminator      5873..5923
                     /ApEinfo_fwdcolor="#9d1b1c"
                     /ApEinfo_revcolor="#9d1b1c"
                     /ApEinfo_graphicformat="arrow_data {{0 1 2 0 0 -1} {} 0}
                     width 5 offset 0"
                     /label="L3S1P13 terminator"
     terminator      complement(5931..5975)
                     /ApEinfo_fwdcolor="#9d1b1c"
                     /ApEinfo_revcolor="#9d1b1c"
                     /ApEinfo_graphicformat="arrow_data {{0 1 2 0 0 -1} {} 0}
                     width 5 offset 0"
                     /label="ECK120010850"
     motif           5984..6050
                     /created_by="hln"
                     /Transferred_From="TG1_attP "
                     /Transferred_Similarity="100.00%"
                     /label="TG1_attP"
     terminator      6057..6115
                     /ApEinfo_fwdcolor="#9d1b1c"
                     /ApEinfo_revcolor="#9d1b1c"
                     /ApEinfo_graphicformat="arrow_data {{0 1 2 0 0 -1} {} 0}
                     width 5 offset 0"
                     /label="ECK120033736"
     misc_recomb     6116..6160
                     /ApEinfo_fwdcolor="#ff8275"
                     /ApEinfo_revcolor="#ff8275"
                     /ApEinfo_graphicformat="arrow_data {{0 1 2 0 0 -1} {} 0}
                     width 5 offset 0"
                     /label="phiC31 attB-GT"
ORIGIN      
        1 gcagaaacgt cctagaagat gccaggagga tacttagcag agagacaata aggccggagc
       61 gaagccgttt ttccataggc tccgcccccc tgacgaacat cacgaaatct gacgctcaaa
      121 tcagtggtgg cgaaacccga caggactata aagataccag gcgtttcccc ctgatggctc
      181 cctcttgcgc tctcctgttc ccgtcctgcg gcgtccgtgt tgtggtggag gctttaccca
      241 aatcaccacg tcccgttccg tgtagacagt tcgctccaag ctgggctgtg tgcaagaacc
      301 ccccgttcag cccgactgct gcgccttatc cggtaactat catcttgagt ccaacccgga
      361 aagacacgac aaaacgccac tggcagcagc cattggtaac tgagaattag tggatttaga
      421 tatcgagagt cttgaagtgg tggcctaaca gaggctacac tgaaaggaca gtatttggta
      481 tctgcgctcc actaaagcca gttaccaggt taagcagttc cccaactgac ttaaccttcg
      541 atcaaaccgc ctccccaggc ggttttttcg tttacagagc aggagattac gacgatcgta
      601 aaaggatctc aagaagatcc tttacggatt cccgacacca tcacgggaga ccagaaacaa
      661 aaaaaggccg cgttagcggc cttcaataat tggacctggc tcctaactga tttttaaggc
      721 gactgatgag tcgccttttt tttgtctaag aattcttagg tggcggtact tgggtcgata
      781 tcaaagtgca tcacttcttc ccgtatgccc aactttgtat agagagccac tgcgggatcg
      841 tcaccgtaat ctgcttgcac gtagatcaca taagcaccaa gcgcgttggc ctcatgcttg
      901 aggagattga tgagcgcggt ggcaatgccc tgcctccggt gctcgccgga gactgcgaga
      961 tcatagatat agatctcact acgcggctgc tcaaacctgg gcagaacgta agccgcgaga
     1021 gcgccaacaa ccgcttcttg gtcgaaggca gcaagcgcga tgaatgtctt actacggagc
     1081 aagttcccga ggtaatcgga gtccggctga tgttgggagt aggtggctac gtctccgaac
     1141 tcacgaccga aaagatcaag agcagcccgc atggatttga cttggtcagg gccgagccta
     1201 catgtgcgaa tgatgcccat acttgagcca cctaactttg ttttagggcg actgccctgc
     1261 tgcgtaacat cgttgctgct gcgtaacatc gttgctgctc cataacatca aacatcgacc
     1321 cacggcgtaa cgcgcttgct gcttggatgc ccgaggcata gactgtacaa aaaaacagtc
     1381 ataacaagcc atgaaaaccg ccactgcgcc gttaccaccg ctgcgttcgg tcaaggttct
     1441 ggaccagttg cgtgagcgca tacgctactt gcattacagt ttacgaaccg aacaggctta
     1501 tgtcaactgg gttcgtgcct tcatccgttt ccacggtgtg cgtccatggg caaatattat
     1561 acgcaaggcg acaaggtgct gatgccgcta tgatatctcc tgtgtgagct cacaattcca
     1621 cacaacatac gagccggaag cataaagtgt aaagtcgacg tgccccaact ggggtaacct
     1681 gtgagttctc tcagttgggg gtatcgatag tcaaaagcct ccggtcggag gcttttgact
     1741 agcacctcgg taccaaattc cagaaaagag gcctcccgaa aggggggcct tttttcgttt
     1801 tggtccggat ccgatatcat ccaagtctat ggaggtcagg tatgattact attgacaatt
     1861 aatcatcggc tcgtataatg tgatcagacc tggaattgtg agcggataac aattgtacta
     1921 gagtcacacg acttaatttc aaaataggga gccttaaatg tccatctacc aagagtttgt
     1981 gaataaatac tccctgtcca agaccctccg ttttgagctg atcccccaag gcaagaccct
     2041 cgaaaacatc aaggcacgcg gcctcatcct ggatgacgaa aagcgcgcta aggattacaa
     2101 gaaggcaaag cagatcatcg acaagtacca ccagttcttc atcgaagaga tcctgtcctc
     2161 cgtgtgcatc tccgaggacc tgctccagaa ctactccgat gtctacttca agctcaagaa
     2221 gtccgatgac gataacctgc agaaggactt caagtccgct aaggatacca tcaagaagca
     2281 gatctccgaa tacatcaagg attccgagaa gttcaagaac ctcttcaacc agaacctgat
     2341 cgacgcaaag aagggccagg aatccgatct catcctgtgg ctcaagcagt ccaaggataa
     2401 cggcatcgag ctcttcaagg ccaactccga catcaccgac atcgatgaag ctctggagat
     2461 catcaagtcc ttcaagggct ggaccaccta cttcaagggc ttccacgaaa accgcaagaa
     2521 cgtgtactcc tccaacgata tcccaacctc tatcatctac cgcatcgtcg acgataacct
     2581 gccaaagttc ctcgaaaaca aggcaaagta cgagtccctg aaggataagg ccccagaagc
     2641 tatcaactac gagcagatca agaaggacct ggccgaagag ctcaccttcg acatcgatta
     2701 caagacctct gaagtgaacc agcgcgtctt ctccctcgat gaagtgttcg agatcgccaa
     2761 cttcaacaac tacctgaacc agtccggcat caccaagttc aacaccatca tcggcggcaa
     2821 gttcgtcaac ggcgaaaaca ccaagcgcaa gggcatcaac gagtacatca acctctactc
     2881 ccagcagatc aacgataaga ccctgaagaa gtacaagatg tccgtgctct tcaagcagat
     2941 cctgtccgac accgaatcca agtccttcgt catcgacaag ctggaggacg attccgatgt
     3001 ggtcaccacc atgcagtcct tctacgaaca gatcgcagcc ttcaagaccg tggaagagaa
     3061 gtccatcaag gagaccctct ccctgctctt cgacgatctg aaggctcaga agctggatct
     3121 ctccaagatc tacttcaaga acgacaagtc cctgaccgat ctctcccagc aggtcttcga
     3181 cgattactcc gtgatcggca ccgcagtcct ggaatacatc acccagcaga tcgccccaaa
     3241 gaacctcgat aacccatcca agaaggaaca ggagctgatc gccaagaaga ccgaaaaggc
     3301 taagtacctg tccctcgaga ccatcaagct ggctctcgaa gagttcaaca agcaccgcga
     3361 catcgataag cagtgccgct tcgaagagat cctcgcaaac ttcgctgcaa tcccaatgat
     3421 cttcgacgaa atcgcacaga acaaggataa cctggcccag atctccatca agtaccagaa
     3481 ccagggcaag aaggatctgc tccaggcctc cgctgaggac gatgtgaagg caatcaagga
     3541 cctgctcgat cagaccaaca acctgctcca caagctgaag atcttccaca tctcccagtc
     3601 cgaagacaag gccaacatcc tcgacaagga tgagcacttc tacctggtgt tcgaagagtg
     3661 ctacttcgaa ctcgctaaca tcgtcccact gtacaacaag atccgcaact acatcaccca
     3721 gaagccatac tccgatgaaa agttcaagct caacttcgag aactccaccc tggcaaacgg
     3781 ctgggacaag aacaaggaac cagataacac cgccatcctc ttcatcaagg acgataagta
     3841 ctacctgggc gtgatgaaca agaagaacaa caagatcttc gacgataagg ccatcaagga
     3901 aaacaagggc gagggctaca agaagatcgt gtacaagctg ctcccaggcg ctaacaagat
     3961 gctcccaaag gtcttcttct ccgcaaagtc catcaagttc tacaacccat ccgaagatat
     4021 cctgcgcatc cgcaaccact ccacccacac caagaacggc tccccacaga agggctacga
     4081 aaagttcgag ttcaacatcg aagactgccg caagttcatc gatttctaca agcagtccat
     4141 ctccaagcac ccagagtgga aggacttcgg cttccgcttc tccgataccc agcgctacaa
     4201 ctccatcgat gaattctacc gcgaagtgga gaaccagggc tacaagctga ccttcgaaaa
     4261 catctccgag tcctacatcg attccgtggt caaccagggc aagctgtacc tcttccagat
     4321 ctacaacaag gacttctccg cttactccaa gggccgccca aacctgcaca ccctctactg
     4381 gaaggcactc ttcgacgaac gcaacctgca ggatgtggtc tacaagctca acggcgaagc
     4441 agagctgttc taccgcaagc agtccatccc aaagaagatc acccacccag ccaaggaagc
     4501 aatcgccaac aagaacaagg ataacccaaa gaaggaatcc gtgttcgagt acgacctgat
     4561 caaggataag cgcttcaccg aggacaagtt cttcttccac tgcccaatca ccatcaactt
     4621 caagtcctcc ggcgccaaca agttcaacga tgaaatcaac ctgctcctga aggagaaggc
     4681 taacgacgtg cacatcctgt ccatcgatcg cggcgaacgc cacctcgcct actacaccct
     4741 ggtcgacggc aagggcaaca tcatcaagca ggacaccttc aacatcatcg gcaacgatcg
     4801 catgaagacc aactaccacg acaagctggc cgctatcgag aaggaccgcg attccgctcg
     4861 caaggattgg aagaagatca acaacatcaa ggaaatgaag gaaggctacc tctcccaggt
     4921 ggtccacgaa atcgctaagc tggtgatcga gtacaacgca atcgtggtct tcgctgacct
     4981 gaacttcggc ttcaagcgcg gccgcttcaa ggtggagaag caggtctacc agaagctgga
     5041 aaagatgctc atcgagaagc tgaactacct cgtgttcaag gacaacgaat tcgataagac
     5101 cggcggcgtc ctccgtgcat accagctgac cgccccattc gagaccttca agaagatggg
     5161 caagcagacc ggcatcatct actacgtgcc agctggcttc acctctaaga tctgcccagt
     5221 gaccggcttc gtcaaccagc tctacccaaa gtacgaatcc gtctccaagt cccaggagtt
     5281 cttctccaag ttcgacaaga tctgctacaa cctggataag ggctacttcg aattctcctt
     5341 cgactacaag aacttcggcg ataaggcagc caagggcaag tggaccatcg catccttcgg
     5401 ctcccgcctc atcaacttcc gcaactccga caagaaccac aactgggata cccgcgaagt
     5461 gtacccaacc aaggaactgg agaagctcct gaaggattac tccatcgaat acggccacgg
     5521 cgagtgcatc aaggctgcaa tctgcggcga atccgacaag aagttcttcg caaagctgac
     5581 ctctgtgctc aacaccatcc tgcagatgcg caactccaag accggcaccg agctggatta
     5641 cctcatctcc ccagtggccg acgtcaacgg caacttcttc gattcccgcc aggctccaaa
     5701 gaacatgcca caggacgctg atgcaaacgg cgcctaccac atcggtctga agggtctcat
     5761 gctcctgggt cgcatcaaga acaaccagga aggcaagaag ctgaatctcg tcattaagaa
     5821 cgaagaatac tttgaatttg tccagaaccg caataactaa tctagactcg aggacgaaca
     5881 ataaggcctc cctaacgggg ggcctttttt attgataaca aaaatccaca aggaaaaatt
     5941 aaaggggaga taaaatcccc cctttttggt taactgcggc cgctcaaccc cgttccagcc
     6001 caacagtgtt agtctttgct cttacccagt tgggcgggat agcctgcccg gctagcaacg
     6061 catgagaaag cccccggaag atcaccttcc gggggctttt ttattgcgca agctttgcgg
     6121 gtgccagggc gtgcccgtgg gctccccggg cgcgtactcc gcatgc
//
