# Supplementary material for: Reinforced CRISPR interference enables reliable multiplex gene repression in phylogenetically distant bacteria
Source: bioRxiv preprint, doi:10.1101/2025.04.14.648646, version 1 (2025-04-15)
Supplement: Supplementary File P1 [file 648646_file11.zip › pJE1774-based 6 guide array.gb]

LOCUS       pJE1774-based_6_        2999 bp ds-DNA     circular     14-APR-2025
DEFINITION  .
ACCESSION   urn.local...12z-j1recwe
KEYWORDS    .
SOURCE      .
  ORGANISM  .
COMMENT     COMMENT                                                            
            COMMENT     ApEinfo:methylated:1.
FEATURES             Location/Qualifiers
     rep_origin      35..717
                     /ApEinfo_fwdcolor="gray50"
                     /ApEinfo_revcolor="gray50"
                     /ApEinfo_graphicformat="arrow_data {{0 1 2 0 0 -1} {} 0}
                     width 5 offset 0"
                     /label="ColE1 origin"
     rep_origin      95..714
                     /locus_tag="/product="" /label=pBR322_replication_origin
                     Replication origin|rep_or igin
                     /ApEinfo_fwdcolor=""#999999"
                     /ApEinfo_revcolor="#999999"
                     /ApEinfo_graphicformat="arrow_data {{0 1 2 0 0 -1} {} 0}
                     width 5 offset 0"
     terminator      complement(906..954)
                     /ApEinfo_fwdcolor="#9d1b1c"
                     /ApEinfo_revcolor="#9d1b1c"
                     /ApEinfo_graphicformat="arrow_data {{0 1 2 0 0 -1} {} 0}
                     width 5 offset 0"
                     /label="L3S3P22 terminator"
     terminator      967..1008
                     /ApEinfo_fwdcolor="#9d1b1c"
                     /ApEinfo_revcolor="#9d1b1c"
                     /ApEinfo_graphicformat="arrow_data {{0 1 2 0 0 -1} {} 0}
                     width 5 offset 0"
                     /label="ECK120035133"
     CDS             complement(1018..1812)
                     /gene="nptII"
                     /codon_start=1
                     /transl_table=11
                     /product="neomycin phosphotransferase"
                     /protein_id="ACJ66844.1"
                     /db_xref="GI:215434895"
                     /vntifkey=4
                     /ApEinfo_fwdcolor="#66ff66"
                     /ApEinfo_revcolor="#66ff66"
                     /ApEinfo_graphicformat="arrow_data {{0 1 2 0 0 -1} {} 0}
                     width 5 offset 0"
                     /label="neomycin\phosphotransferase"
     gene            complement(1018..1812)
                     /gene="nptII"
                     /vntifkey=60
                     /ApEinfo_fwdcolor="#66ff66"
                     /ApEinfo_revcolor="#66ff66"
                     /ApEinfo_graphicformat="arrow_data {{0 1 2 0 0 -1} {} 0}
                     width 5 offset 0"
                     /label="nptII"
     -10_signal      complement(1977..1985)
                     /ApEinfo_fwdcolor="#07e500"
                     /ApEinfo_revcolor="#07e500"
                     /ApEinfo_graphicformat="arrow_data {{0 1 2 0 0 -1} {} 0}
                     width 5 offset 0"
                     /label="-10 KanR (BPROM_pred)"
     -35_signal      complement(2003..2008)
                     /ApEinfo_fwdcolor="#07e500"
                     /ApEinfo_revcolor="#07e500"
                     /ApEinfo_graphicformat="arrow_data {{0 1 2 0 0 -1} {} 0}
                     width 5 offset 0"
                     /label="-35 KanR (BPROM_pred)"
     misc_recomb     2084..2125
                     /ApEinfo_fwdcolor="#ff8275"
                     /ApEinfo_revcolor="#ff8275"
                     /ApEinfo_graphicformat="arrow_data {{0 1 2 0 0 -1} {} 0}
                     width 5 offset 0"
                     /label="phiC31 attP"
     protein_bind    2126..2131
                     /ApEinfo_fwdcolor="#ffc526"
                     /ApEinfo_revcolor="#ffc526"
                     /ApEinfo_graphicformat="arrow_data {{0 1 2 0 0 -1} {} 0}
                     width 5 offset 0"
                     /label="ClaI"
     regulatory      2132..2163
                     /regulatory_class="terminator"
                     /note="TonB terminator"
                     /ApEinfo_fwdcolor="#ff4649"
                     /ApEinfo_revcolor="#ff4649"
                     /ApEinfo_graphicformat="arrow_data {{0 1 2 0 0 -1} {} 0}
                     width 5 offset 0"
                     /label="TonB terminator"
     terminator      2169..2229
                     /locus_tag="/product="" /label=L3S2P21
                     /ApEinfo_fwdcolor=""#9d1b1c"
                     /ApEinfo_revcolor="#9d1b1c"
                     /ApEinfo_graphicformat="arrow_data {{0 1 2 0 0 -1} {} 0}
                     width 5 offset 0"
     promoter        2236..2345
                     /created_by="elmo110"
                     /label="tac promoter (pJE1096)"
     repeat_region   2346..2364
                     /created_by="elmo110"
                     /label="CRISPR repeat (Fn Cpf1)"
     guide_sequence  2365..2387
                     /created_by="elmo110"
                     /modified_by="elmo110"
                     /label="Guide / Spacer 1"
     repeat_region   2388..2406
                     /created_by="elmo110"
                     /label="CRISPR repeat (Fn Cpf1)"
     guide_sequence  2407..2429
                     /created_by="elmo110"
                     /modified_by="elmo110"
                     /label="Guide / Spacer 2"
     repeat_region   2430..2448
                     /created_by="elmo110"
                     /label="CRISPR repeat (Fn Cpf1)"
     guide_sequence  2449..2471
                     /created_by="elmo110"
                     /modified_by="elmo110"
                     /label="Guide / Spacer 3"
     repeat_region   2472..2490
                     /created_by="elmo110"
                     /label="CRISPR repeat (Fn Cpf1)"
     guide_sequence  2491..2513
                     /created_by="elmo110"
                     /modified_by="elmo110"
                     /label="Guide / Spacer 4"
     repeat_region   2514..2532
                     /created_by="elmo110"
                     /label="CRISPR repeat (Fn Cpf1)"
     guide_sequence  2533..2555
                     /created_by="elmo110"
                     /modified_by="elmo110"
                     /label="Guide / Spacer 5"
     repeat_region   2556..2574
                     /created_by="elmo110"
                     /label="CRISPR repeat (Fn Cpf1)"
     guide_sequence  2575..2597
                     /created_by="elmo110"
                     /modified_by="elmo110"
                     /label="Guide / Spacer 6"
     repeat_region   2598..2616
                     /created_by="elmo110"
                     /label="CRISPR repeat (Fn Cpf1)"
     terminator      2727..2777
                     /ApEinfo_fwdcolor="#9d1b1c"
                     /ApEinfo_revcolor="#9d1b1c"
                     /ApEinfo_graphicformat="arrow_data {{0 1 2 0 0 -1} {} 0}
                     width 5 offset 0"
                     /label="L3S1P13 terminator"
     terminator      complement(2785..2829)
                     /ApEinfo_fwdcolor="#9d1b1c"
                     /ApEinfo_revcolor="#9d1b1c"
                     /ApEinfo_graphicformat="arrow_data {{0 1 2 0 0 -1} {} 0}
                     width 5 offset 0"
                     /label="ECK120010850"
     misc_recomb     2838..2895
                     /locus_tag="/product="" /label=BxB1 attP|misc_recomb
                     /ApEinfo_fwdcolor=""#06ff00"
                     /ApEinfo_revcolor="#06ff00"
                     /ApEinfo_graphicformat="arrow_data {{0 1 2 0 0 -1} {} 0}
                     width 5 offset 0"
     terminator      2902..2954
                     /ApEinfo_fwdcolor="#9d1b1c"
                     /ApEinfo_revcolor="#9d1b1c"
                     /ApEinfo_graphicformat="arrow_data {{0 1 2 0 0 -1} {} 0}
                     width 5 offset 0"
                     /label="ECK120033736"
     misc_recomb     2955..2999
                     /ApEinfo_fwdcolor="#ff8275"
                     /ApEinfo_revcolor="#ff8275"
                     /ApEinfo_graphicformat="arrow_data {{0 1 2 0 0 -1} {} 0}
                     width 5 offset 0"
                     /label="phiC31 attB"
ORIGIN      
        1 aaaaggatct aggtgaagat cctttttgat aatctcatga ccaaaatccc ttaacgtgag
       61 ttttcgttcc actgagcgtc agaccccgta gaaaagatca aaggatcttc ttgagatcct
      121 ttttttctgc gcgtaatctg ctgcttgcaa acaaaaaaac caccgctacc agcggtggtt
      181 tgtttgccgg atcaagagct accaactctt tttccgaagg taactggctt cagcagagcg
      241 cagataccaa atactgttct tctagtgtag ccgtagttag gccaccactt caagaactct
      301 gtagcaccgc ctacatacct cgctctgcta atcctgttac cagtggctgc tgccagtggc
      361 gataagtcgt gtcttaccgg gttggactca agacgatagt taccggataa ggcgcagcgg
      421 tcgggctgaa cggggggttc gtgcacacag cccagcttgg agcgaacgac ctacaccgaa
      481 ctgagatacc tacagcgtga gctatgagaa agcgccacgc ttcccgaagg gagaaaggcg
      541 gacaggtatc cggtaagcgg cagggtcgga acaggagagc gcacgaggga gcttccaggg
      601 ggaaacgcct ggtatcttta tagtcctgtc gggtttcgcc acctctgact tgagcgtcga
      661 tttttgtgat gctcgtcagg ggggcggagc ctatggaaaa acgccagcaa cgcggccttt
      721 ttacggttcc tggccttttg ctggcctttt gctcacatgt tctttcctgc gttatcccct
      781 gattctgtgg ataaccgtat taccgccttt gagtgagctg ataccgctcg ccgcagccga
      841 acgaccgagc gcagcgagtc agtgagcgag gaagcggaag agcgcccaat acgcaaaccg
      901 cctctgggag accagaaaca aaaaaaggcc gcgttagcgg ccttcaataa ttggacctgg
      961 ctcctaactg atttttaagg cgactgatga gtcgcctttt ttttgtctaa gaattcatca
     1021 gaagaactcg tcaagaaggc gatagaaggc gatgcgctgc gaatcgggag cggcgatacc
     1081 gtaaagcacg aggaagcggt cagcccattc gccgccaagc tcttcagcaa tatcacgggt
     1141 agccaacgct atgtcctgat agcggtccgc cacacccagc cggccacagt cgatgaatcc
     1201 agaaaagcgg ccattttcca ccatgatatt cggcaagcag gcatcgccat gggtcacgac
     1261 gagatcctcg ccgtcgggca tccgcgcctt gagcctggcg aacagttcgg ctggcgcgag
     1321 cccctgatgc tcttcgtcca gatcatcctg atcgacaaga ccggcttcca tccgagtacg
     1381 tgctcgctcg atgcgatgtt tcgcttggtg gtcgaatggg caggtagccg gatcaagcgt
     1441 atgcagccgc cgcattgcat cagccatgat ggatactttc tcggcaggag caaggtgaga
     1501 tgacaggaga tcctgccccg gcacttcgcc caatagcagc cagtcccttc ccgcttcagt
     1561 gacaacgtcg agcacagctg cgcaaggaac gcccgtcgtg gccagccacg atagccgcgc
     1621 tgcctcgtct tggagttcat tcagggcacc ggacaggtcg gtcttgacaa aaagaaccgg
     1681 gcgcccctgc gctgacagcc ggaacacggc ggcatcagag cagccgattg tctgttgtgc
     1741 ccagtcatag ccgaatagcc tctccaccca agcggccgga gaacctgcgt gcaatccatc
     1801 ttgttcaatc atgcgaaacg atcctcatcc tgtctcttga tcagatcttg atcccctgcg
     1861 ccatcagatc cttggcggca agaaagccat ccagtttact ttgcagggct tcccaacctt
     1921 accagagggc gccccagctg gcaattccgg ttcgcttgct gtccataaaa ccgcccagtc
     1981 tagctatcgc catgtaagcc cactgcaagc tacctgcttt ctctttgcgc ttgcgttttc
     2041 ccttgtccag atagcccagt agctgacatt catccgggac gtcgtgcccc aactggggta
     2101 acctttgagt tctctcagtt gggggatcga tagtcaaaag cctccggtcg gaggcttttg
     2161 actagcacct cggtaccaaa ttccagaaaa gaggcctccc gaaagggggg ccttttttcg
     2221 ttttggtccg gatccctatg gaggtcaggt atgattacta ttgacaatta atcatcggct
     2281 cgtataatgt gatggaattg tgagcggata acaattctta agattaactc acacaggaga
     2341 tatcaaattt ctactgttgt agatnnnnnn nnnnnnnnnn nnnnnnnaat ttctactgtt
     2401 gtagatnnnn nnnnnnnnnn nnnnnnnnna atttctactg ttgtagatnn nnnnnnnnnn
     2461 nnnnnnnnnn naatttctac tgttgtagat nnnnnnnnnn nnnnnnnnnn nnnaatttct
     2521 actgttgtag atnnnnnnnn nnnnnnnnnn nnnnnaattt ctactgttgt agatnnnnnn
     2581 nnnnnnnnnn nnnnnnnaat ttctactgtt gtagatccgc ttatccgtcc gaggggagag
     2641 tgtgcgatcc tccgttaaga tattcttacg tatgacgtag ctatgtattt tgcagaggta
     2701 gcgaacgcgt tgaacactat ctcgaggacg aacaataagg cctccctaac ggggggcctt
     2761 ttttattgat aacaaaaatc cacaaggaaa aattaaaggg gagataaaat cccccctttt
     2821 tggttaactg cggccgcgtc gtggtttgtc tggtcaacca ccgcggtctc agtggtgtac
     2881 ggtacaaacc ccgacgctag caacgcatga gaaagccccc ggaagatcac cttccggggg
     2941 cttttttatt gcgctgcggg tgccagggcg tgcccttggg ctccccgggc gcgtactcc
//
