# Supplementary material for: Reinforced CRISPR interference enables reliable multiplex gene repression in phylogenetically distant bacteria
Source: bioRxiv preprint, doi:10.1101/2025.04.14.648646, version 1 (2025-04-15)
Supplement: Supplementary File P1 [file 648646_file11.zip › pJE1774-based 5 guide array.gb]

LOCUS       pJE1774-based_5_        2957 bp ds-DNA     circular     14-APR-2025
DEFINITION  .
ACCESSION   urn.local...12u-j1re8x1
KEYWORDS    .
SOURCE      .
  ORGANISM  .
COMMENT     COMMENT                                                            
            COMMENT     ApEinfo:methylated:1.
FEATURES             Location/Qualifiers
     rep_origin      35..717
                     /ApEinfo_fwdcolor="gray50"
                     /ApEinfo_revcolor="gray50"
                     /ApEinfo_graphicformat="arrow_data {{0 1 2 0 0 -1} {} 0}
                     width 5 offset 0"
                     /label="ColE1 origin"
     rep_origin      95..714
                     /locus_tag="/product="" /label=pBR322_replication_origin
                     Replication origin|rep_or igin
                     /ApEinfo_fwdcolor=""#999999"
                     /ApEinfo_revcolor="#999999"
                     /ApEinfo_graphicformat="arrow_data {{0 1 2 0 0 -1} {} 0}
                     width 5 offset 0"
     terminator      complement(906..954)
                     /ApEinfo_fwdcolor="#9d1b1c"
                     /ApEinfo_revcolor="#9d1b1c"
                     /ApEinfo_graphicformat="arrow_data {{0 1 2 0 0 -1} {} 0}
                     width 5 offset 0"
                     /label="L3S3P22 terminator"
     terminator      967..1008
                     /ApEinfo_fwdcolor="#9d1b1c"
                     /ApEinfo_revcolor="#9d1b1c"
                     /ApEinfo_graphicformat="arrow_data {{0 1 2 0 0 -1} {} 0}
                     width 5 offset 0"
                     /label="ECK120035133"
     CDS             complement(1018..1812)
                     /gene="nptII"
                     /codon_start=1
                     /transl_table=11
                     /product="neomycin phosphotransferase"
                     /protein_id="ACJ66844.1"
                     /db_xref="GI:215434895"
                     /vntifkey=4
                     /ApEinfo_fwdcolor="#66ff66"
                     /ApEinfo_revcolor="#66ff66"
                     /ApEinfo_graphicformat="arrow_data {{0 1 2 0 0 -1} {} 0}
                     width 5 offset 0"
                     /label="neomycin\phosphotransferase"
     gene            complement(1018..1812)
                     /gene="nptII"
                     /vntifkey=60
                     /ApEinfo_fwdcolor="#66ff66"
                     /ApEinfo_revcolor="#66ff66"
                     /ApEinfo_graphicformat="arrow_data {{0 1 2 0 0 -1} {} 0}
                     width 5 offset 0"
                     /label="nptII"
     -10_signal      complement(1977..1985)
                     /ApEinfo_fwdcolor="#07e500"
                     /ApEinfo_revcolor="#07e500"
                     /ApEinfo_graphicformat="arrow_data {{0 1 2 0 0 -1} {} 0}
                     width 5 offset 0"
                     /label="-10 KanR (BPROM_pred)"
     -35_signal      complement(2003..2008)
                     /ApEinfo_fwdcolor="#07e500"
                     /ApEinfo_revcolor="#07e500"
                     /ApEinfo_graphicformat="arrow_data {{0 1 2 0 0 -1} {} 0}
                     width 5 offset 0"
                     /label="-35 KanR (BPROM_pred)"
     misc_recomb     2084..2125
                     /ApEinfo_fwdcolor="#ff8275"
                     /ApEinfo_revcolor="#ff8275"
                     /ApEinfo_graphicformat="arrow_data {{0 1 2 0 0 -1} {} 0}
                     width 5 offset 0"
                     /label="phiC31 attP"
     protein_bind    2126..2131
                     /ApEinfo_fwdcolor="#ffc526"
                     /ApEinfo_revcolor="#ffc526"
                     /ApEinfo_graphicformat="arrow_data {{0 1 2 0 0 -1} {} 0}
                     width 5 offset 0"
                     /label="ClaI"
     regulatory      2132..2163
                     /regulatory_class="terminator"
                     /note="TonB terminator"
                     /ApEinfo_fwdcolor="#ff4649"
                     /ApEinfo_revcolor="#ff4649"
                     /ApEinfo_graphicformat="arrow_data {{0 1 2 0 0 -1} {} 0}
                     width 5 offset 0"
                     /label="TonB terminator"
     terminator      2169..2229
                     /locus_tag="/product="" /label=L3S2P21
                     /ApEinfo_fwdcolor=""#9d1b1c"
                     /ApEinfo_revcolor="#9d1b1c"
                     /ApEinfo_graphicformat="arrow_data {{0 1 2 0 0 -1} {} 0}
                     width 5 offset 0"
     promoter        2236..2345
                     /created_by="elmo110"
                     /label="tac promoter (pJE1096)"
     repeat_region   2346..2364
                     /created_by="elmo110"
                     /label="CRISPR repeat (Fn Cpf1)"
     guide_sequence  2365..2387
                     /created_by="elmo110"
                     /modified_by="elmo110"
                     /label="Guide / Spacer 1"
     repeat_region   2388..2406
                     /created_by="elmo110"
                     /label="CRISPR repeat (Fn Cpf1)"
     guide_sequence  2407..2429
                     /created_by="elmo110"
                     /modified_by="elmo110"
                     /label="Guide / Spacer 2"
     repeat_region   2430..2448
                     /created_by="elmo110"
                     /label="CRISPR repeat (Fn Cpf1)"
     guide_sequence  2449..2471
                     /created_by="elmo110"
                     /modified_by="elmo110"
                     /label="Guide / Spacer 3"
     repeat_region   2472..2490
                     /created_by="elmo110"
                     /label="CRISPR repeat (Fn Cpf1)"
     guide_sequence  2491..2513
                     /created_by="elmo110"
                     /modified_by="elmo110"
                     /label="Guide / Spacer 4"
     repeat_region   2514..2532
                     /created_by="elmo110"
                     /label="CRISPR repeat (Fn Cpf1)"
     guide_sequence  2533..2555
                     /created_by="elmo110"
                     /modified_by="elmo110"
                     /label="Guide / Spacer 5"
     repeat_region   2556..2574
                     /created_by="elmo110"
                     /label="CRISPR repeat (Fn Cpf1)"
     terminator      2685..2735
                     /ApEinfo_fwdcolor="#9d1b1c"
                     /ApEinfo_revcolor="#9d1b1c"
                     /ApEinfo_graphicformat="arrow_data {{0 1 2 0 0 -1} {} 0}
                     width 5 offset 0"
                     /label="L3S1P13 terminator"
     terminator      complement(2743..2787)
                     /ApEinfo_fwdcolor="#9d1b1c"
                     /ApEinfo_revcolor="#9d1b1c"
                     /ApEinfo_graphicformat="arrow_data {{0 1 2 0 0 -1} {} 0}
                     width 5 offset 0"
                     /label="ECK120010850"
     misc_recomb     2796..2853
                     /locus_tag="/product="" /label=BxB1 attP|misc_recomb
                     /ApEinfo_fwdcolor=""#06ff00"
                     /ApEinfo_revcolor="#06ff00"
                     /ApEinfo_graphicformat="arrow_data {{0 1 2 0 0 -1} {} 0}
                     width 5 offset 0"
     terminator      2860..2912
                     /ApEinfo_fwdcolor="#9d1b1c"
                     /ApEinfo_revcolor="#9d1b1c"
                     /ApEinfo_graphicformat="arrow_data {{0 1 2 0 0 -1} {} 0}
                     width 5 offset 0"
                     /label="ECK120033736"
     misc_recomb     2913..2957
                     /ApEinfo_fwdcolor="#ff8275"
                     /ApEinfo_revcolor="#ff8275"
                     /ApEinfo_graphicformat="arrow_data {{0 1 2 0 0 -1} {} 0}
                     width 5 offset 0"
                     /label="phiC31 attB"
ORIGIN      
        1 aaaaggatct aggtgaagat cctttttgat aatctcatga ccaaaatccc ttaacgtgag
       61 ttttcgttcc actgagcgtc agaccccgta gaaaagatca aaggatcttc ttgagatcct
      121 ttttttctgc gcgtaatctg ctgcttgcaa acaaaaaaac caccgctacc agcggtggtt
      181 tgtttgccgg atcaagagct accaactctt tttccgaagg taactggctt cagcagagcg
      241 cagataccaa atactgttct tctagtgtag ccgtagttag gccaccactt caagaactct
      301 gtagcaccgc ctacatacct cgctctgcta atcctgttac cagtggctgc tgccagtggc
      361 gataagtcgt gtcttaccgg gttggactca agacgatagt taccggataa ggcgcagcgg
      421 tcgggctgaa cggggggttc gtgcacacag cccagcttgg agcgaacgac ctacaccgaa
      481 ctgagatacc tacagcgtga gctatgagaa agcgccacgc ttcccgaagg gagaaaggcg
      541 gacaggtatc cggtaagcgg cagggtcgga acaggagagc gcacgaggga gcttccaggg
      601 ggaaacgcct ggtatcttta tagtcctgtc gggtttcgcc acctctgact tgagcgtcga
      661 tttttgtgat gctcgtcagg ggggcggagc ctatggaaaa acgccagcaa cgcggccttt
      721 ttacggttcc tggccttttg ctggcctttt gctcacatgt tctttcctgc gttatcccct
      781 gattctgtgg ataaccgtat taccgccttt gagtgagctg ataccgctcg ccgcagccga
      841 acgaccgagc gcagcgagtc agtgagcgag gaagcggaag agcgcccaat acgcaaaccg
      901 cctctgggag accagaaaca aaaaaaggcc gcgttagcgg ccttcaataa ttggacctgg
      961 ctcctaactg atttttaagg cgactgatga gtcgcctttt ttttgtctaa gaattcatca
     1021 gaagaactcg tcaagaaggc gatagaaggc gatgcgctgc gaatcgggag cggcgatacc
     1081 gtaaagcacg aggaagcggt cagcccattc gccgccaagc tcttcagcaa tatcacgggt
     1141 agccaacgct atgtcctgat agcggtccgc cacacccagc cggccacagt cgatgaatcc
     1201 agaaaagcgg ccattttcca ccatgatatt cggcaagcag gcatcgccat gggtcacgac
     1261 gagatcctcg ccgtcgggca tccgcgcctt gagcctggcg aacagttcgg ctggcgcgag
     1321 cccctgatgc tcttcgtcca gatcatcctg atcgacaaga ccggcttcca tccgagtacg
     1381 tgctcgctcg atgcgatgtt tcgcttggtg gtcgaatggg caggtagccg gatcaagcgt
     1441 atgcagccgc cgcattgcat cagccatgat ggatactttc tcggcaggag caaggtgaga
     1501 tgacaggaga tcctgccccg gcacttcgcc caatagcagc cagtcccttc ccgcttcagt
     1561 gacaacgtcg agcacagctg cgcaaggaac gcccgtcgtg gccagccacg atagccgcgc
     1621 tgcctcgtct tggagttcat tcagggcacc ggacaggtcg gtcttgacaa aaagaaccgg
     1681 gcgcccctgc gctgacagcc ggaacacggc ggcatcagag cagccgattg tctgttgtgc
     1741 ccagtcatag ccgaatagcc tctccaccca agcggccgga gaacctgcgt gcaatccatc
     1801 ttgttcaatc atgcgaaacg atcctcatcc tgtctcttga tcagatcttg atcccctgcg
     1861 ccatcagatc cttggcggca agaaagccat ccagtttact ttgcagggct tcccaacctt
     1921 accagagggc gccccagctg gcaattccgg ttcgcttgct gtccataaaa ccgcccagtc
     1981 tagctatcgc catgtaagcc cactgcaagc tacctgcttt ctctttgcgc ttgcgttttc
     2041 ccttgtccag atagcccagt agctgacatt catccgggac gtcgtgcccc aactggggta
     2101 acctttgagt tctctcagtt gggggatcga tagtcaaaag cctccggtcg gaggcttttg
     2161 actagcacct cggtaccaaa ttccagaaaa gaggcctccc gaaagggggg ccttttttcg
     2221 ttttggtccg gatccctatg gaggtcaggt atgattacta ttgacaatta atcatcggct
     2281 cgtataatgt gatggaattg tgagcggata acaattctta agattaactc acacaggaga
     2341 tatcaaattt ctactgttgt agatnnnnnn nnnnnnnnnn nnnnnnnaat ttctactgtt
     2401 gtagatnnnn nnnnnnnnnn nnnnnnnnna atttctactg ttgtagatnn nnnnnnnnnn
     2461 nnnnnnnnnn naatttctac tgttgtagat nnnnnnnnnn nnnnnnnnnn nnnaatttct
     2521 actgttgtag atnnnnnnnn nnnnnnnnnn nnnnnaattt ctactgttgt agatccgctt
     2581 atccgtccga ggggagagtg tgcgatcctc cgttaagata ttcttacgta tgacgtagct
     2641 atgtattttg cagaggtagc gaacgcgttg aacactatct cgaggacgaa caataaggcc
     2701 tccctaacgg ggggcctttt ttattgataa caaaaatcca caaggaaaaa ttaaagggga
     2761 gataaaatcc cccctttttg gttaactgcg gccgcgtcgt ggtttgtctg gtcaaccacc
     2821 gcggtctcag tggtgtacgg tacaaacccc gacgctagca acgcatgaga aagcccccgg
     2881 aagatcacct tccgggggct tttttattgc gctgcgggtg ccagggcgtg cccttgggct
     2941 ccccgggcgc gtactcc
//
