# Supplementary material for: Reinforced CRISPR interference enables reliable multiplex gene repression in phylogenetically distant bacteria
Source: bioRxiv preprint, doi:10.1101/2025.04.14.648646, version 1 (2025-04-15)
Supplement: Supplementary File P1 [file 648646_file11.zip › pJE1774-based 4 guide array.gb]

LOCUS       pJE1774-based_4_        2915 bp ds-DNA     circular     14-APR-2025
DEFINITION  .
ACCESSION   urn.local...12s-j1re8vo
KEYWORDS    .
SOURCE      .
  ORGANISM  .
COMMENT     COMMENT                                                            
            COMMENT     ApEinfo:methylated:1.
FEATURES             Location/Qualifiers
     rep_origin      35..717
                     /ApEinfo_fwdcolor="gray50"
                     /ApEinfo_revcolor="gray50"
                     /ApEinfo_graphicformat="arrow_data {{0 1 2 0 0 -1} {} 0}
                     width 5 offset 0"
                     /label="ColE1 origin"
     rep_origin      95..714
                     /locus_tag="/product="" /label=pBR322_replication_origin
                     Replication origin|rep_or igin
                     /ApEinfo_fwdcolor=""#999999"
                     /ApEinfo_revcolor="#999999"
                     /ApEinfo_graphicformat="arrow_data {{0 1 2 0 0 -1} {} 0}
                     width 5 offset 0"
     terminator      complement(906..954)
                     /ApEinfo_fwdcolor="#9d1b1c"
                     /ApEinfo_revcolor="#9d1b1c"
                     /ApEinfo_graphicformat="arrow_data {{0 1 2 0 0 -1} {} 0}
                     width 5 offset 0"
                     /label="L3S3P22 terminator"
     terminator      967..1008
                     /ApEinfo_fwdcolor="#9d1b1c"
                     /ApEinfo_revcolor="#9d1b1c"
                     /ApEinfo_graphicformat="arrow_data {{0 1 2 0 0 -1} {} 0}
                     width 5 offset 0"
                     /label="ECK120035133"
     CDS             complement(1018..1812)
                     /gene="nptII"
                     /codon_start=1
                     /transl_table=11
                     /product="neomycin phosphotransferase"
                     /protein_id="ACJ66844.1"
                     /db_xref="GI:215434895"
                     /vntifkey=4
                     /ApEinfo_fwdcolor="#66ff66"
                     /ApEinfo_revcolor="#66ff66"
                     /ApEinfo_graphicformat="arrow_data {{0 1 2 0 0 -1} {} 0}
                     width 5 offset 0"
                     /label="neomycin\phosphotransferase"
     gene            complement(1018..1812)
                     /gene="nptII"
                     /vntifkey=60
                     /ApEinfo_fwdcolor="#66ff66"
                     /ApEinfo_revcolor="#66ff66"
                     /ApEinfo_graphicformat="arrow_data {{0 1 2 0 0 -1} {} 0}
                     width 5 offset 0"
                     /label="nptII"
     -10_signal      complement(1977..1985)
                     /ApEinfo_fwdcolor="#07e500"
                     /ApEinfo_revcolor="#07e500"
                     /ApEinfo_graphicformat="arrow_data {{0 1 2 0 0 -1} {} 0}
                     width 5 offset 0"
                     /label="-10 KanR (BPROM_pred)"
     -35_signal      complement(2003..2008)
                     /ApEinfo_fwdcolor="#07e500"
                     /ApEinfo_revcolor="#07e500"
                     /ApEinfo_graphicformat="arrow_data {{0 1 2 0 0 -1} {} 0}
                     width 5 offset 0"
                     /label="-35 KanR (BPROM_pred)"
     misc_recomb     2084..2125
                     /ApEinfo_fwdcolor="#ff8275"
                     /ApEinfo_revcolor="#ff8275"
                     /ApEinfo_graphicformat="arrow_data {{0 1 2 0 0 -1} {} 0}
                     width 5 offset 0"
                     /label="phiC31 attP"
     protein_bind    2126..2131
                     /ApEinfo_fwdcolor="#ffc526"
                     /ApEinfo_revcolor="#ffc526"
                     /ApEinfo_graphicformat="arrow_data {{0 1 2 0 0 -1} {} 0}
                     width 5 offset 0"
                     /label="ClaI"
     regulatory      2132..2163
                     /regulatory_class="terminator"
                     /note="TonB terminator"
                     /ApEinfo_fwdcolor="#ff4649"
                     /ApEinfo_revcolor="#ff4649"
                     /ApEinfo_graphicformat="arrow_data {{0 1 2 0 0 -1} {} 0}
                     width 5 offset 0"
                     /label="TonB terminator"
     terminator      2169..2229
                     /locus_tag="/product="" /label=L3S2P21
                     /ApEinfo_fwdcolor=""#9d1b1c"
                     /ApEinfo_revcolor="#9d1b1c"
                     /ApEinfo_graphicformat="arrow_data {{0 1 2 0 0 -1} {} 0}
                     width 5 offset 0"
     promoter        2236..2345
                     /created_by="elmo110"
                     /label="tac promoter (pJE1096)"
     repeat_region   2346..2364
                     /created_by="elmo110"
                     /label="CRISPR repeat (Fn Cpf1)"
     guide_sequence  2365..2387
                     /created_by="elmo110"
                     /modified_by="elmo110"
                     /label="Guide / Spacer 1"
     repeat_region   2388..2406
                     /created_by="elmo110"
                     /label="CRISPR repeat (Fn Cpf1)"
     guide_sequence  2407..2429
                     /created_by="elmo110"
                     /modified_by="elmo110"
                     /label="Guide / Spacer 2"
     repeat_region   2430..2448
                     /created_by="elmo110"
                     /label="CRISPR repeat (Fn Cpf1)"
     guide_sequence  2449..2471
                     /created_by="elmo110"
                     /modified_by="elmo110"
                     /label="Guide / Spacer 3"
     repeat_region   2472..2490
                     /created_by="elmo110"
                     /label="CRISPR repeat (Fn Cpf1)"
     guide_sequence  2491..2513
                     /created_by="elmo110"
                     /modified_by="elmo110"
                     /label="Guide / Spacer 4"
     repeat_region   2514..2532
                     /created_by="elmo110"
                     /label="CRISPR repeat (Fn Cpf1)"
     terminator      2643..2693
                     /ApEinfo_fwdcolor="#9d1b1c"
                     /ApEinfo_revcolor="#9d1b1c"
                     /ApEinfo_graphicformat="arrow_data {{0 1 2 0 0 -1} {} 0}
                     width 5 offset 0"
                     /label="L3S1P13 terminator"
     terminator      complement(2701..2745)
                     /ApEinfo_fwdcolor="#9d1b1c"
                     /ApEinfo_revcolor="#9d1b1c"
                     /ApEinfo_graphicformat="arrow_data {{0 1 2 0 0 -1} {} 0}
                     width 5 offset 0"
                     /label="ECK120010850"
     misc_recomb     2754..2811
                     /locus_tag="/product="" /label=BxB1 attP|misc_recomb
                     /ApEinfo_fwdcolor=""#06ff00"
                     /ApEinfo_revcolor="#06ff00"
                     /ApEinfo_graphicformat="arrow_data {{0 1 2 0 0 -1} {} 0}
                     width 5 offset 0"
     terminator      2818..2870
                     /ApEinfo_fwdcolor="#9d1b1c"
                     /ApEinfo_revcolor="#9d1b1c"
                     /ApEinfo_graphicformat="arrow_data {{0 1 2 0 0 -1} {} 0}
                     width 5 offset 0"
                     /label="ECK120033736"
     misc_recomb     2871..2915
                     /ApEinfo_fwdcolor="#ff8275"
                     /ApEinfo_revcolor="#ff8275"
                     /ApEinfo_graphicformat="arrow_data {{0 1 2 0 0 -1} {} 0}
                     width 5 offset 0"
                     /label="phiC31 attB"
ORIGIN      
        1 aaaaggatct aggtgaagat cctttttgat aatctcatga ccaaaatccc ttaacgtgag
       61 ttttcgttcc actgagcgtc agaccccgta gaaaagatca aaggatcttc ttgagatcct
      121 ttttttctgc gcgtaatctg ctgcttgcaa acaaaaaaac caccgctacc agcggtggtt
      181 tgtttgccgg atcaagagct accaactctt tttccgaagg taactggctt cagcagagcg
      241 cagataccaa atactgttct tctagtgtag ccgtagttag gccaccactt caagaactct
      301 gtagcaccgc ctacatacct cgctctgcta atcctgttac cagtggctgc tgccagtggc
      361 gataagtcgt gtcttaccgg gttggactca agacgatagt taccggataa ggcgcagcgg
      421 tcgggctgaa cggggggttc gtgcacacag cccagcttgg agcgaacgac ctacaccgaa
      481 ctgagatacc tacagcgtga gctatgagaa agcgccacgc ttcccgaagg gagaaaggcg
      541 gacaggtatc cggtaagcgg cagggtcgga acaggagagc gcacgaggga gcttccaggg
      601 ggaaacgcct ggtatcttta tagtcctgtc gggtttcgcc acctctgact tgagcgtcga
      661 tttttgtgat gctcgtcagg ggggcggagc ctatggaaaa acgccagcaa cgcggccttt
      721 ttacggttcc tggccttttg ctggcctttt gctcacatgt tctttcctgc gttatcccct
      781 gattctgtgg ataaccgtat taccgccttt gagtgagctg ataccgctcg ccgcagccga
      841 acgaccgagc gcagcgagtc agtgagcgag gaagcggaag agcgcccaat acgcaaaccg
      901 cctctgggag accagaaaca aaaaaaggcc gcgttagcgg ccttcaataa ttggacctgg
      961 ctcctaactg atttttaagg cgactgatga gtcgcctttt ttttgtctaa gaattcatca
     1021 gaagaactcg tcaagaaggc gatagaaggc gatgcgctgc gaatcgggag cggcgatacc
     1081 gtaaagcacg aggaagcggt cagcccattc gccgccaagc tcttcagcaa tatcacgggt
     1141 agccaacgct atgtcctgat agcggtccgc cacacccagc cggccacagt cgatgaatcc
     1201 agaaaagcgg ccattttcca ccatgatatt cggcaagcag gcatcgccat gggtcacgac
     1261 gagatcctcg ccgtcgggca tccgcgcctt gagcctggcg aacagttcgg ctggcgcgag
     1321 cccctgatgc tcttcgtcca gatcatcctg atcgacaaga ccggcttcca tccgagtacg
     1381 tgctcgctcg atgcgatgtt tcgcttggtg gtcgaatggg caggtagccg gatcaagcgt
     1441 atgcagccgc cgcattgcat cagccatgat ggatactttc tcggcaggag caaggtgaga
     1501 tgacaggaga tcctgccccg gcacttcgcc caatagcagc cagtcccttc ccgcttcagt
     1561 gacaacgtcg agcacagctg cgcaaggaac gcccgtcgtg gccagccacg atagccgcgc
     1621 tgcctcgtct tggagttcat tcagggcacc ggacaggtcg gtcttgacaa aaagaaccgg
     1681 gcgcccctgc gctgacagcc ggaacacggc ggcatcagag cagccgattg tctgttgtgc
     1741 ccagtcatag ccgaatagcc tctccaccca agcggccgga gaacctgcgt gcaatccatc
     1801 ttgttcaatc atgcgaaacg atcctcatcc tgtctcttga tcagatcttg atcccctgcg
     1861 ccatcagatc cttggcggca agaaagccat ccagtttact ttgcagggct tcccaacctt
     1921 accagagggc gccccagctg gcaattccgg ttcgcttgct gtccataaaa ccgcccagtc
     1981 tagctatcgc catgtaagcc cactgcaagc tacctgcttt ctctttgcgc ttgcgttttc
     2041 ccttgtccag atagcccagt agctgacatt catccgggac gtcgtgcccc aactggggta
     2101 acctttgagt tctctcagtt gggggatcga tagtcaaaag cctccggtcg gaggcttttg
     2161 actagcacct cggtaccaaa ttccagaaaa gaggcctccc gaaagggggg ccttttttcg
     2221 ttttggtccg gatccctatg gaggtcaggt atgattacta ttgacaatta atcatcggct
     2281 cgtataatgt gatggaattg tgagcggata acaattctta agattaactc acacaggaga
     2341 tatcaaattt ctactgttgt agatnnnnnn nnnnnnnnnn nnnnnnnaat ttctactgtt
     2401 gtagatnnnn nnnnnnnnnn nnnnnnnnna atttctactg ttgtagatnn nnnnnnnnnn
     2461 nnnnnnnnnn naatttctac tgttgtagat nnnnnnnnnn nnnnnnnnnn nnnaatttct
     2521 actgttgtag atccgcttat ccgtccgagg ggagagtgtg cgatcctccg ttaagatatt
     2581 cttacgtatg acgtagctat gtattttgca gaggtagcga acgcgttgaa cactatctcg
     2641 aggacgaaca ataaggcctc cctaacgggg ggcctttttt attgataaca aaaatccaca
     2701 aggaaaaatt aaaggggaga taaaatcccc cctttttggt taactgcggc cgcgtcgtgg
     2761 tttgtctggt caaccaccgc ggtctcagtg gtgtacggta caaaccccga cgctagcaac
     2821 gcatgagaaa gcccccggaa gatcaccttc cgggggcttt tttattgcgc tgcgggtgcc
     2881 agggcgtgcc cttgggctcc ccgggcgcgt actcc
//
