# Supplementary material for: Reinforced CRISPR interference enables reliable multiplex gene repression in phylogenetically distant bacteria
Source: bioRxiv preprint, doi:10.1101/2025.04.14.648646, version 1 (2025-04-15)
Supplement: Supplementary File P1 [file 648646_file11.zip › pJE1774-based 3 guide array.gb]

LOCUS       pJE1774-based_3_        2873 bp ds-DNA     circular     14-APR-2025
DEFINITION  .
ACCESSION   urn.local...12q-j1re8u1
KEYWORDS    .
SOURCE      .
  ORGANISM  .
COMMENT     COMMENT                                                            
            COMMENT     ApEinfo:methylated:1.
FEATURES             Location/Qualifiers
     rep_origin      35..717
                     /ApEinfo_fwdcolor="gray50"
                     /ApEinfo_revcolor="gray50"
                     /ApEinfo_graphicformat="arrow_data {{0 1 2 0 0 -1} {} 0}
                     width 5 offset 0"
                     /label="ColE1 origin"
     rep_origin      95..714
                     /locus_tag="/product="" /label=pBR322_replication_origin
                     Replication origin|rep_or igin
                     /ApEinfo_fwdcolor=""#999999"
                     /ApEinfo_revcolor="#999999"
                     /ApEinfo_graphicformat="arrow_data {{0 1 2 0 0 -1} {} 0}
                     width 5 offset 0"
     terminator      complement(906..954)
                     /ApEinfo_fwdcolor="#9d1b1c"
                     /ApEinfo_revcolor="#9d1b1c"
                     /ApEinfo_graphicformat="arrow_data {{0 1 2 0 0 -1} {} 0}
                     width 5 offset 0"
                     /label="L3S3P22 terminator"
     terminator      967..1008
                     /ApEinfo_fwdcolor="#9d1b1c"
                     /ApEinfo_revcolor="#9d1b1c"
                     /ApEinfo_graphicformat="arrow_data {{0 1 2 0 0 -1} {} 0}
                     width 5 offset 0"
                     /label="ECK120035133"
     CDS             complement(1018..1812)
                     /gene="nptII"
                     /codon_start=1
                     /transl_table=11
                     /product="neomycin phosphotransferase"
                     /protein_id="ACJ66844.1"
                     /db_xref="GI:215434895"
                     /vntifkey=4
                     /ApEinfo_fwdcolor="#66ff66"
                     /ApEinfo_revcolor="#66ff66"
                     /ApEinfo_graphicformat="arrow_data {{0 1 2 0 0 -1} {} 0}
                     width 5 offset 0"
                     /label="neomycin\phosphotransferase"
     gene            complement(1018..1812)
                     /gene="nptII"
                     /vntifkey=60
                     /ApEinfo_fwdcolor="#66ff66"
                     /ApEinfo_revcolor="#66ff66"
                     /ApEinfo_graphicformat="arrow_data {{0 1 2 0 0 -1} {} 0}
                     width 5 offset 0"
                     /label="nptII"
     -10_signal      complement(1977..1985)
                     /ApEinfo_fwdcolor="#07e500"
                     /ApEinfo_revcolor="#07e500"
                     /ApEinfo_graphicformat="arrow_data {{0 1 2 0 0 -1} {} 0}
                     width 5 offset 0"
                     /label="-10 KanR (BPROM_pred)"
     -35_signal      complement(2003..2008)
                     /ApEinfo_fwdcolor="#07e500"
                     /ApEinfo_revcolor="#07e500"
                     /ApEinfo_graphicformat="arrow_data {{0 1 2 0 0 -1} {} 0}
                     width 5 offset 0"
                     /label="-35 KanR (BPROM_pred)"
     misc_recomb     2084..2125
                     /ApEinfo_fwdcolor="#ff8275"
                     /ApEinfo_revcolor="#ff8275"
                     /ApEinfo_graphicformat="arrow_data {{0 1 2 0 0 -1} {} 0}
                     width 5 offset 0"
                     /label="phiC31 attP"
     protein_bind    2126..2131
                     /ApEinfo_fwdcolor="#ffc526"
                     /ApEinfo_revcolor="#ffc526"
                     /ApEinfo_graphicformat="arrow_data {{0 1 2 0 0 -1} {} 0}
                     width 5 offset 0"
                     /label="ClaI"
     regulatory      2132..2163
                     /regulatory_class="terminator"
                     /note="TonB terminator"
                     /ApEinfo_fwdcolor="#ff4649"
                     /ApEinfo_revcolor="#ff4649"
                     /ApEinfo_graphicformat="arrow_data {{0 1 2 0 0 -1} {} 0}
                     width 5 offset 0"
                     /label="TonB terminator"
     terminator      2169..2229
                     /locus_tag="/product="" /label=L3S2P21
                     /ApEinfo_fwdcolor=""#9d1b1c"
                     /ApEinfo_revcolor="#9d1b1c"
                     /ApEinfo_graphicformat="arrow_data {{0 1 2 0 0 -1} {} 0}
                     width 5 offset 0"
     promoter        2236..2345
                     /created_by="elmo110"
                     /label="tac promoter (pJE1096)"
     repeat_region   2346..2364
                     /created_by="elmo110"
                     /label="CRISPR repeat (Fn Cpf1)"
     guide_sequence  2365..2387
                     /created_by="elmo110"
                     /modified_by="elmo110"
                     /label="Guide / Spacer 1"
     repeat_region   2388..2406
                     /created_by="elmo110"
                     /label="CRISPR repeat (Fn Cpf1)"
     guide_sequence  2407..2429
                     /created_by="elmo110"
                     /modified_by="elmo110"
                     /label="Guide / Spacer 2"
     repeat_region   2430..2448
                     /created_by="elmo110"
                     /label="CRISPR repeat (Fn Cpf1)"
     guide_sequence  2449..2471
                     /created_by="elmo110"
                     /modified_by="elmo110"
                     /label="Guide / Spacer 3"
     repeat_region   2472..2490
                     /created_by="elmo110"
                     /label="CRISPR repeat (Fn Cpf1)"
     terminator      2601..2651
                     /ApEinfo_fwdcolor="#9d1b1c"
                     /ApEinfo_revcolor="#9d1b1c"
                     /ApEinfo_graphicformat="arrow_data {{0 1 2 0 0 -1} {} 0}
                     width 5 offset 0"
                     /label="L3S1P13 terminator"
     terminator      complement(2659..2703)
                     /ApEinfo_fwdcolor="#9d1b1c"
                     /ApEinfo_revcolor="#9d1b1c"
                     /ApEinfo_graphicformat="arrow_data {{0 1 2 0 0 -1} {} 0}
                     width 5 offset 0"
                     /label="ECK120010850"
     misc_recomb     2712..2769
                     /locus_tag="/product="" /label=BxB1 attP|misc_recomb
                     /ApEinfo_fwdcolor=""#06ff00"
                     /ApEinfo_revcolor="#06ff00"
                     /ApEinfo_graphicformat="arrow_data {{0 1 2 0 0 -1} {} 0}
                     width 5 offset 0"
     terminator      2776..2828
                     /ApEinfo_fwdcolor="#9d1b1c"
                     /ApEinfo_revcolor="#9d1b1c"
                     /ApEinfo_graphicformat="arrow_data {{0 1 2 0 0 -1} {} 0}
                     width 5 offset 0"
                     /label="ECK120033736"
     misc_recomb     2829..2873
                     /ApEinfo_fwdcolor="#ff8275"
                     /ApEinfo_revcolor="#ff8275"
                     /ApEinfo_graphicformat="arrow_data {{0 1 2 0 0 -1} {} 0}
                     width 5 offset 0"
                     /label="phiC31 attB"
ORIGIN      
        1 aaaaggatct aggtgaagat cctttttgat aatctcatga ccaaaatccc ttaacgtgag
       61 ttttcgttcc actgagcgtc agaccccgta gaaaagatca aaggatcttc ttgagatcct
      121 ttttttctgc gcgtaatctg ctgcttgcaa acaaaaaaac caccgctacc agcggtggtt
      181 tgtttgccgg atcaagagct accaactctt tttccgaagg taactggctt cagcagagcg
      241 cagataccaa atactgttct tctagtgtag ccgtagttag gccaccactt caagaactct
      301 gtagcaccgc ctacatacct cgctctgcta atcctgttac cagtggctgc tgccagtggc
      361 gataagtcgt gtcttaccgg gttggactca agacgatagt taccggataa ggcgcagcgg
      421 tcgggctgaa cggggggttc gtgcacacag cccagcttgg agcgaacgac ctacaccgaa
      481 ctgagatacc tacagcgtga gctatgagaa agcgccacgc ttcccgaagg gagaaaggcg
      541 gacaggtatc cggtaagcgg cagggtcgga acaggagagc gcacgaggga gcttccaggg
      601 ggaaacgcct ggtatcttta tagtcctgtc gggtttcgcc acctctgact tgagcgtcga
      661 tttttgtgat gctcgtcagg ggggcggagc ctatggaaaa acgccagcaa cgcggccttt
      721 ttacggttcc tggccttttg ctggcctttt gctcacatgt tctttcctgc gttatcccct
      781 gattctgtgg ataaccgtat taccgccttt gagtgagctg ataccgctcg ccgcagccga
      841 acgaccgagc gcagcgagtc agtgagcgag gaagcggaag agcgcccaat acgcaaaccg
      901 cctctgggag accagaaaca aaaaaaggcc gcgttagcgg ccttcaataa ttggacctgg
      961 ctcctaactg atttttaagg cgactgatga gtcgcctttt ttttgtctaa gaattcatca
     1021 gaagaactcg tcaagaaggc gatagaaggc gatgcgctgc gaatcgggag cggcgatacc
     1081 gtaaagcacg aggaagcggt cagcccattc gccgccaagc tcttcagcaa tatcacgggt
     1141 agccaacgct atgtcctgat agcggtccgc cacacccagc cggccacagt cgatgaatcc
     1201 agaaaagcgg ccattttcca ccatgatatt cggcaagcag gcatcgccat gggtcacgac
     1261 gagatcctcg ccgtcgggca tccgcgcctt gagcctggcg aacagttcgg ctggcgcgag
     1321 cccctgatgc tcttcgtcca gatcatcctg atcgacaaga ccggcttcca tccgagtacg
     1381 tgctcgctcg atgcgatgtt tcgcttggtg gtcgaatggg caggtagccg gatcaagcgt
     1441 atgcagccgc cgcattgcat cagccatgat ggatactttc tcggcaggag caaggtgaga
     1501 tgacaggaga tcctgccccg gcacttcgcc caatagcagc cagtcccttc ccgcttcagt
     1561 gacaacgtcg agcacagctg cgcaaggaac gcccgtcgtg gccagccacg atagccgcgc
     1621 tgcctcgtct tggagttcat tcagggcacc ggacaggtcg gtcttgacaa aaagaaccgg
     1681 gcgcccctgc gctgacagcc ggaacacggc ggcatcagag cagccgattg tctgttgtgc
     1741 ccagtcatag ccgaatagcc tctccaccca agcggccgga gaacctgcgt gcaatccatc
     1801 ttgttcaatc atgcgaaacg atcctcatcc tgtctcttga tcagatcttg atcccctgcg
     1861 ccatcagatc cttggcggca agaaagccat ccagtttact ttgcagggct tcccaacctt
     1921 accagagggc gccccagctg gcaattccgg ttcgcttgct gtccataaaa ccgcccagtc
     1981 tagctatcgc catgtaagcc cactgcaagc tacctgcttt ctctttgcgc ttgcgttttc
     2041 ccttgtccag atagcccagt agctgacatt catccgggac gtcgtgcccc aactggggta
     2101 acctttgagt tctctcagtt gggggatcga tagtcaaaag cctccggtcg gaggcttttg
     2161 actagcacct cggtaccaaa ttccagaaaa gaggcctccc gaaagggggg ccttttttcg
     2221 ttttggtccg gatccctatg gaggtcaggt atgattacta ttgacaatta atcatcggct
     2281 cgtataatgt gatggaattg tgagcggata acaattctta agattaactc acacaggaga
     2341 tatcaaattt ctactgttgt agatnnnnnn nnnnnnnnnn nnnnnnnaat ttctactgtt
     2401 gtagatnnnn nnnnnnnnnn nnnnnnnnna atttctactg ttgtagatnn nnnnnnnnnn
     2461 nnnnnnnnnn naatttctac tgttgtagat ccgcttatcc gtccgagggg agagtgtgcg
     2521 atcctccgtt aagatattct tacgtatgac gtagctatgt attttgcaga ggtagcgaac
     2581 gcgttgaaca ctatctcgag gacgaacaat aaggcctccc taacgggggg ccttttttat
     2641 tgataacaaa aatccacaag gaaaaattaa aggggagata aaatcccccc tttttggtta
     2701 actgcggccg cgtcgtggtt tgtctggtca accaccgcgg tctcagtggt gtacggtaca
     2761 aaccccgacg ctagcaacgc atgagaaagc ccccggaaga tcaccttccg ggggcttttt
     2821 tattgcgctg cgggtgccag ggcgtgccct tgggctcccc gggcgcgtac tcc
//
