# Supplementary material for: Reinforced CRISPR interference enables reliable multiplex gene repression in phylogenetically distant bacteria
Source: bioRxiv preprint, doi:10.1101/2025.04.14.648646, version 1 (2025-04-15)
Supplement: Supplementary File P1 [file 648646_file11.zip › pJE1774-based 2 guide array.gb]

LOCUS       pJE1774-based_2_        2831 bp ds-DNA     circular     14-APR-2025
DEFINITION  .
ACCESSION   urn.local...12l-j1re8mk
KEYWORDS    .
SOURCE      .
  ORGANISM  .
COMMENT     COMMENT                                                            
            COMMENT     ApEinfo:methylated:1.
FEATURES             Location/Qualifiers
     rep_origin      35..717
                     /ApEinfo_fwdcolor="gray50"
                     /ApEinfo_revcolor="gray50"
                     /ApEinfo_graphicformat="arrow_data {{0 1 2 0 0 -1} {} 0}
                     width 5 offset 0"
                     /label="ColE1 origin"
     rep_origin      95..714
                     /locus_tag="/product="" /label=pBR322_replication_origin
                     Replication origin|rep_or igin
                     /ApEinfo_fwdcolor=""#999999"
                     /ApEinfo_revcolor="#999999"
                     /ApEinfo_graphicformat="arrow_data {{0 1 2 0 0 -1} {} 0}
                     width 5 offset 0"
     terminator      complement(906..954)
                     /ApEinfo_fwdcolor="#9d1b1c"
                     /ApEinfo_revcolor="#9d1b1c"
                     /ApEinfo_graphicformat="arrow_data {{0 1 2 0 0 -1} {} 0}
                     width 5 offset 0"
                     /label="L3S3P22 terminator"
     terminator      967..1008
                     /ApEinfo_fwdcolor="#9d1b1c"
                     /ApEinfo_revcolor="#9d1b1c"
                     /ApEinfo_graphicformat="arrow_data {{0 1 2 0 0 -1} {} 0}
                     width 5 offset 0"
                     /label="ECK120035133"
     CDS             complement(1018..1812)
                     /gene="nptII"
                     /codon_start=1
                     /transl_table=11
                     /product="neomycin phosphotransferase"
                     /protein_id="ACJ66844.1"
                     /db_xref="GI:215434895"
                     /vntifkey=4
                     /ApEinfo_fwdcolor="#66ff66"
                     /ApEinfo_revcolor="#66ff66"
                     /ApEinfo_graphicformat="arrow_data {{0 1 2 0 0 -1} {} 0}
                     width 5 offset 0"
                     /label="neomycin\phosphotransferase"
     gene            complement(1018..1812)
                     /gene="nptII"
                     /vntifkey=60
                     /ApEinfo_fwdcolor="#66ff66"
                     /ApEinfo_revcolor="#66ff66"
                     /ApEinfo_graphicformat="arrow_data {{0 1 2 0 0 -1} {} 0}
                     width 5 offset 0"
                     /label="nptII"
     -10_signal      complement(1977..1985)
                     /ApEinfo_fwdcolor="#07e500"
                     /ApEinfo_revcolor="#07e500"
                     /ApEinfo_graphicformat="arrow_data {{0 1 2 0 0 -1} {} 0}
                     width 5 offset 0"
                     /label="-10 KanR (BPROM_pred)"
     -35_signal      complement(2003..2008)
                     /ApEinfo_fwdcolor="#07e500"
                     /ApEinfo_revcolor="#07e500"
                     /ApEinfo_graphicformat="arrow_data {{0 1 2 0 0 -1} {} 0}
                     width 5 offset 0"
                     /label="-35 KanR (BPROM_pred)"
     misc_recomb     2084..2125
                     /ApEinfo_fwdcolor="#ff8275"
                     /ApEinfo_revcolor="#ff8275"
                     /ApEinfo_graphicformat="arrow_data {{0 1 2 0 0 -1} {} 0}
                     width 5 offset 0"
                     /label="phiC31 attP"
     protein_bind    2126..2131
                     /ApEinfo_fwdcolor="#ffc526"
                     /ApEinfo_revcolor="#ffc526"
                     /ApEinfo_graphicformat="arrow_data {{0 1 2 0 0 -1} {} 0}
                     width 5 offset 0"
                     /label="ClaI"
     regulatory      2132..2163
                     /regulatory_class="terminator"
                     /note="TonB terminator"
                     /ApEinfo_fwdcolor="#ff4649"
                     /ApEinfo_revcolor="#ff4649"
                     /ApEinfo_graphicformat="arrow_data {{0 1 2 0 0 -1} {} 0}
                     width 5 offset 0"
                     /label="TonB terminator"
     terminator      2169..2229
                     /locus_tag="/product="" /label=L3S2P21
                     /ApEinfo_fwdcolor=""#9d1b1c"
                     /ApEinfo_revcolor="#9d1b1c"
                     /ApEinfo_graphicformat="arrow_data {{0 1 2 0 0 -1} {} 0}
                     width 5 offset 0"
     promoter        2236..2345
                     /created_by="elmo110"
                     /label="tac promoter (pJE1096)"
     repeat_region   2346..2364
                     /created_by="elmo110"
                     /label="CRISPR repeat (Fn Cpf1)"
     guide_sequence  2365..2387
                     /created_by="elmo110"
                     /modified_by="elmo110"
                     /label="Guide / Spacer 1"
     repeat_region   2388..2406
                     /created_by="elmo110"
                     /label="CRISPR repeat (Fn Cpf1)"
     guide_sequence  2407..2429
                     /created_by="elmo110"
                     /modified_by="elmo110"
                     /label="Guide / Spacer 2"
     repeat_region   2430..2448
                     /created_by="elmo110"
                     /label="CRISPR repeat (Fn Cpf1)"
     terminator      2559..2609
                     /ApEinfo_fwdcolor="#9d1b1c"
                     /ApEinfo_revcolor="#9d1b1c"
                     /ApEinfo_graphicformat="arrow_data {{0 1 2 0 0 -1} {} 0}
                     width 5 offset 0"
                     /label="L3S1P13 terminator"
     terminator      complement(2617..2661)
                     /ApEinfo_fwdcolor="#9d1b1c"
                     /ApEinfo_revcolor="#9d1b1c"
                     /ApEinfo_graphicformat="arrow_data {{0 1 2 0 0 -1} {} 0}
                     width 5 offset 0"
                     /label="ECK120010850"
     misc_recomb     2670..2727
                     /locus_tag="/product="" /label=BxB1 attP|misc_recomb
                     /ApEinfo_fwdcolor=""#06ff00"
                     /ApEinfo_revcolor="#06ff00"
                     /ApEinfo_graphicformat="arrow_data {{0 1 2 0 0 -1} {} 0}
                     width 5 offset 0"
     terminator      2734..2786
                     /ApEinfo_fwdcolor="#9d1b1c"
                     /ApEinfo_revcolor="#9d1b1c"
                     /ApEinfo_graphicformat="arrow_data {{0 1 2 0 0 -1} {} 0}
                     width 5 offset 0"
                     /label="ECK120033736"
     misc_recomb     2787..2831
                     /ApEinfo_fwdcolor="#ff8275"
                     /ApEinfo_revcolor="#ff8275"
                     /ApEinfo_graphicformat="arrow_data {{0 1 2 0 0 -1} {} 0}
                     width 5 offset 0"
                     /label="phiC31 attB"
ORIGIN      
        1 aaaaggatct aggtgaagat cctttttgat aatctcatga ccaaaatccc ttaacgtgag
       61 ttttcgttcc actgagcgtc agaccccgta gaaaagatca aaggatcttc ttgagatcct
      121 ttttttctgc gcgtaatctg ctgcttgcaa acaaaaaaac caccgctacc agcggtggtt
      181 tgtttgccgg atcaagagct accaactctt tttccgaagg taactggctt cagcagagcg
      241 cagataccaa atactgttct tctagtgtag ccgtagttag gccaccactt caagaactct
      301 gtagcaccgc ctacatacct cgctctgcta atcctgttac cagtggctgc tgccagtggc
      361 gataagtcgt gtcttaccgg gttggactca agacgatagt taccggataa ggcgcagcgg
      421 tcgggctgaa cggggggttc gtgcacacag cccagcttgg agcgaacgac ctacaccgaa
      481 ctgagatacc tacagcgtga gctatgagaa agcgccacgc ttcccgaagg gagaaaggcg
      541 gacaggtatc cggtaagcgg cagggtcgga acaggagagc gcacgaggga gcttccaggg
      601 ggaaacgcct ggtatcttta tagtcctgtc gggtttcgcc acctctgact tgagcgtcga
      661 tttttgtgat gctcgtcagg ggggcggagc ctatggaaaa acgccagcaa cgcggccttt
      721 ttacggttcc tggccttttg ctggcctttt gctcacatgt tctttcctgc gttatcccct
      781 gattctgtgg ataaccgtat taccgccttt gagtgagctg ataccgctcg ccgcagccga
      841 acgaccgagc gcagcgagtc agtgagcgag gaagcggaag agcgcccaat acgcaaaccg
      901 cctctgggag accagaaaca aaaaaaggcc gcgttagcgg ccttcaataa ttggacctgg
      961 ctcctaactg atttttaagg cgactgatga gtcgcctttt ttttgtctaa gaattcatca
     1021 gaagaactcg tcaagaaggc gatagaaggc gatgcgctgc gaatcgggag cggcgatacc
     1081 gtaaagcacg aggaagcggt cagcccattc gccgccaagc tcttcagcaa tatcacgggt
     1141 agccaacgct atgtcctgat agcggtccgc cacacccagc cggccacagt cgatgaatcc
     1201 agaaaagcgg ccattttcca ccatgatatt cggcaagcag gcatcgccat gggtcacgac
     1261 gagatcctcg ccgtcgggca tccgcgcctt gagcctggcg aacagttcgg ctggcgcgag
     1321 cccctgatgc tcttcgtcca gatcatcctg atcgacaaga ccggcttcca tccgagtacg
     1381 tgctcgctcg atgcgatgtt tcgcttggtg gtcgaatggg caggtagccg gatcaagcgt
     1441 atgcagccgc cgcattgcat cagccatgat ggatactttc tcggcaggag caaggtgaga
     1501 tgacaggaga tcctgccccg gcacttcgcc caatagcagc cagtcccttc ccgcttcagt
     1561 gacaacgtcg agcacagctg cgcaaggaac gcccgtcgtg gccagccacg atagccgcgc
     1621 tgcctcgtct tggagttcat tcagggcacc ggacaggtcg gtcttgacaa aaagaaccgg
     1681 gcgcccctgc gctgacagcc ggaacacggc ggcatcagag cagccgattg tctgttgtgc
     1741 ccagtcatag ccgaatagcc tctccaccca agcggccgga gaacctgcgt gcaatccatc
     1801 ttgttcaatc atgcgaaacg atcctcatcc tgtctcttga tcagatcttg atcccctgcg
     1861 ccatcagatc cttggcggca agaaagccat ccagtttact ttgcagggct tcccaacctt
     1921 accagagggc gccccagctg gcaattccgg ttcgcttgct gtccataaaa ccgcccagtc
     1981 tagctatcgc catgtaagcc cactgcaagc tacctgcttt ctctttgcgc ttgcgttttc
     2041 ccttgtccag atagcccagt agctgacatt catccgggac gtcgtgcccc aactggggta
     2101 acctttgagt tctctcagtt gggggatcga tagtcaaaag cctccggtcg gaggcttttg
     2161 actagcacct cggtaccaaa ttccagaaaa gaggcctccc gaaagggggg ccttttttcg
     2221 ttttggtccg gatccctatg gaggtcaggt atgattacta ttgacaatta atcatcggct
     2281 cgtataatgt gatggaattg tgagcggata acaattctta agattaactc acacaggaga
     2341 tatcaaattt ctactgttgt agatnnnnnn nnnnnnnnnn nnnnnnnaat ttctactgtt
     2401 gtagatnnnn nnnnnnnnnn nnnnnnnnna atttctactg ttgtagatcc gcttatccgt
     2461 ccgaggggag agtgtgcgat cctccgttaa gatattctta cgtatgacgt agctatgtat
     2521 tttgcagagg tagcgaacgc gttgaacact atctcgagga cgaacaataa ggcctcccta
     2581 acggggggcc ttttttattg ataacaaaaa tccacaagga aaaattaaag gggagataaa
     2641 atcccccctt tttggttaac tgcggccgcg tcgtggtttg tctggtcaac caccgcggtc
     2701 tcagtggtgt acggtacaaa ccccgacgct agcaacgcat gagaaagccc ccggaagatc
     2761 accttccggg ggctttttta ttgcgctgcg ggtgccaggg cgtgcccttg ggctccccgg
     2821 gcgcgtactc c
//
