# Supplementary material for: Reinforced CRISPR interference enables reliable multiplex gene repression in phylogenetically distant bacteria
Source: bioRxiv preprint, doi:10.1101/2025.04.14.648646, version 1 (2025-04-15)
Supplement: Supplementary File P1 [file 648646_file11.zip › pJE1774-based 1 guide array.gb]

LOCUS       pJE1774-based_1_        2789 bp ds-DNA     circular     14-APR-2025
DEFINITION  .
ACCESSION   urn.local...12g-j1re7sh
KEYWORDS    .
SOURCE      .
  ORGANISM  .
COMMENT     COMMENT                                                            
            COMMENT     ApEinfo:methylated:1.
FEATURES             Location/Qualifiers
     rep_origin      35..717
                     /ApEinfo_fwdcolor="gray50"
                     /ApEinfo_revcolor="gray50"
                     /ApEinfo_graphicformat="arrow_data {{0 1 2 0 0 -1} {} 0}
                     width 5 offset 0"
                     /label="ColE1 origin"
     rep_origin      95..714
                     /locus_tag="/product="" /label=pBR322_replication_origin
                     Replication origin|rep_or igin
                     /ApEinfo_fwdcolor=""#999999"
                     /ApEinfo_revcolor="#999999"
                     /ApEinfo_graphicformat="arrow_data {{0 1 2 0 0 -1} {} 0}
                     width 5 offset 0"
     terminator      complement(906..954)
                     /ApEinfo_fwdcolor="#9d1b1c"
                     /ApEinfo_revcolor="#9d1b1c"
                     /ApEinfo_graphicformat="arrow_data {{0 1 2 0 0 -1} {} 0}
                     width 5 offset 0"
                     /label="L3S3P22 terminator"
     terminator      967..1008
                     /ApEinfo_fwdcolor="#9d1b1c"
                     /ApEinfo_revcolor="#9d1b1c"
                     /ApEinfo_graphicformat="arrow_data {{0 1 2 0 0 -1} {} 0}
                     width 5 offset 0"
                     /label="ECK120035133"
     CDS             complement(1018..1812)
                     /gene="nptII"
                     /codon_start=1
                     /transl_table=11
                     /product="neomycin phosphotransferase"
                     /protein_id="ACJ66844.1"
                     /db_xref="GI:215434895"
                     /vntifkey=4
                     /ApEinfo_fwdcolor="#66ff66"
                     /ApEinfo_revcolor="#66ff66"
                     /ApEinfo_graphicformat="arrow_data {{0 1 2 0 0 -1} {} 0}
                     width 5 offset 0"
                     /label="neomycin\phosphotransferase"
     gene            complement(1018..1812)
                     /gene="nptII"
                     /vntifkey=60
                     /ApEinfo_fwdcolor="#66ff66"
                     /ApEinfo_revcolor="#66ff66"
                     /ApEinfo_graphicformat="arrow_data {{0 1 2 0 0 -1} {} 0}
                     width 5 offset 0"
                     /label="nptII"
     -10_signal      complement(1977..1985)
                     /ApEinfo_fwdcolor="#07e500"
                     /ApEinfo_revcolor="#07e500"
                     /ApEinfo_graphicformat="arrow_data {{0 1 2 0 0 -1} {} 0}
                     width 5 offset 0"
                     /label="-10 KanR (BPROM_pred)"
     -35_signal      complement(2003..2008)
                     /ApEinfo_fwdcolor="#07e500"
                     /ApEinfo_revcolor="#07e500"
                     /ApEinfo_graphicformat="arrow_data {{0 1 2 0 0 -1} {} 0}
                     width 5 offset 0"
                     /label="-35 KanR (BPROM_pred)"
     misc_recomb     2084..2125
                     /ApEinfo_fwdcolor="#ff8275"
                     /ApEinfo_revcolor="#ff8275"
                     /ApEinfo_graphicformat="arrow_data {{0 1 2 0 0 -1} {} 0}
                     width 5 offset 0"
                     /label="phiC31 attP"
     protein_bind    2126..2131
                     /ApEinfo_fwdcolor="#ffc526"
                     /ApEinfo_revcolor="#ffc526"
                     /ApEinfo_graphicformat="arrow_data {{0 1 2 0 0 -1} {} 0}
                     width 5 offset 0"
                     /label="ClaI"
     regulatory      2132..2163
                     /regulatory_class="terminator"
                     /note="TonB terminator"
                     /ApEinfo_fwdcolor="#ff4649"
                     /ApEinfo_revcolor="#ff4649"
                     /ApEinfo_graphicformat="arrow_data {{0 1 2 0 0 -1} {} 0}
                     width 5 offset 0"
                     /label="TonB terminator"
     terminator      2169..2229
                     /locus_tag="/product="" /label=L3S2P21
                     /ApEinfo_fwdcolor=""#9d1b1c"
                     /ApEinfo_revcolor="#9d1b1c"
                     /ApEinfo_graphicformat="arrow_data {{0 1 2 0 0 -1} {} 0}
                     width 5 offset 0"
     promoter        2236..2345
                     /created_by="elmo110"
                     /label="tac promoter (pJE1096)"
     repeat_region   2346..2364
                     /created_by="elmo110"
                     /label="CRISPR repeat (Fn Cpf1)"
     guide_sequence  2365..2387
                     /created_by="elmo110"
                     /modified_by="elmo110"
                     /label="Guide / Spacer 1"
     repeat_region   2388..2406
                     /created_by="elmo110"
                     /label="CRISPR repeat (Fn Cpf1)"
     terminator      2517..2567
                     /ApEinfo_fwdcolor="#9d1b1c"
                     /ApEinfo_revcolor="#9d1b1c"
                     /ApEinfo_graphicformat="arrow_data {{0 1 2 0 0 -1} {} 0}
                     width 5 offset 0"
                     /label="L3S1P13 terminator"
     terminator      complement(2575..2619)
                     /ApEinfo_fwdcolor="#9d1b1c"
                     /ApEinfo_revcolor="#9d1b1c"
                     /ApEinfo_graphicformat="arrow_data {{0 1 2 0 0 -1} {} 0}
                     width 5 offset 0"
                     /label="ECK120010850"
     misc_recomb     2628..2685
                     /locus_tag="/product="" /label=BxB1 attP|misc_recomb
                     /ApEinfo_fwdcolor=""#06ff00"
                     /ApEinfo_revcolor="#06ff00"
                     /ApEinfo_graphicformat="arrow_data {{0 1 2 0 0 -1} {} 0}
                     width 5 offset 0"
     terminator      2692..2744
                     /ApEinfo_fwdcolor="#9d1b1c"
                     /ApEinfo_revcolor="#9d1b1c"
                     /ApEinfo_graphicformat="arrow_data {{0 1 2 0 0 -1} {} 0}
                     width 5 offset 0"
                     /label="ECK120033736"
     misc_recomb     2745..2789
                     /ApEinfo_fwdcolor="#ff8275"
                     /ApEinfo_revcolor="#ff8275"
                     /ApEinfo_graphicformat="arrow_data {{0 1 2 0 0 -1} {} 0}
                     width 5 offset 0"
                     /label="phiC31 attB"
ORIGIN      
        1 aaaaggatct aggtgaagat cctttttgat aatctcatga ccaaaatccc ttaacgtgag
       61 ttttcgttcc actgagcgtc agaccccgta gaaaagatca aaggatcttc ttgagatcct
      121 ttttttctgc gcgtaatctg ctgcttgcaa acaaaaaaac caccgctacc agcggtggtt
      181 tgtttgccgg atcaagagct accaactctt tttccgaagg taactggctt cagcagagcg
      241 cagataccaa atactgttct tctagtgtag ccgtagttag gccaccactt caagaactct
      301 gtagcaccgc ctacatacct cgctctgcta atcctgttac cagtggctgc tgccagtggc
      361 gataagtcgt gtcttaccgg gttggactca agacgatagt taccggataa ggcgcagcgg
      421 tcgggctgaa cggggggttc gtgcacacag cccagcttgg agcgaacgac ctacaccgaa
      481 ctgagatacc tacagcgtga gctatgagaa agcgccacgc ttcccgaagg gagaaaggcg
      541 gacaggtatc cggtaagcgg cagggtcgga acaggagagc gcacgaggga gcttccaggg
      601 ggaaacgcct ggtatcttta tagtcctgtc gggtttcgcc acctctgact tgagcgtcga
      661 tttttgtgat gctcgtcagg ggggcggagc ctatggaaaa acgccagcaa cgcggccttt
      721 ttacggttcc tggccttttg ctggcctttt gctcacatgt tctttcctgc gttatcccct
      781 gattctgtgg ataaccgtat taccgccttt gagtgagctg ataccgctcg ccgcagccga
      841 acgaccgagc gcagcgagtc agtgagcgag gaagcggaag agcgcccaat acgcaaaccg
      901 cctctgggag accagaaaca aaaaaaggcc gcgttagcgg ccttcaataa ttggacctgg
      961 ctcctaactg atttttaagg cgactgatga gtcgcctttt ttttgtctaa gaattcatca
     1021 gaagaactcg tcaagaaggc gatagaaggc gatgcgctgc gaatcgggag cggcgatacc
     1081 gtaaagcacg aggaagcggt cagcccattc gccgccaagc tcttcagcaa tatcacgggt
     1141 agccaacgct atgtcctgat agcggtccgc cacacccagc cggccacagt cgatgaatcc
     1201 agaaaagcgg ccattttcca ccatgatatt cggcaagcag gcatcgccat gggtcacgac
     1261 gagatcctcg ccgtcgggca tccgcgcctt gagcctggcg aacagttcgg ctggcgcgag
     1321 cccctgatgc tcttcgtcca gatcatcctg atcgacaaga ccggcttcca tccgagtacg
     1381 tgctcgctcg atgcgatgtt tcgcttggtg gtcgaatggg caggtagccg gatcaagcgt
     1441 atgcagccgc cgcattgcat cagccatgat ggatactttc tcggcaggag caaggtgaga
     1501 tgacaggaga tcctgccccg gcacttcgcc caatagcagc cagtcccttc ccgcttcagt
     1561 gacaacgtcg agcacagctg cgcaaggaac gcccgtcgtg gccagccacg atagccgcgc
     1621 tgcctcgtct tggagttcat tcagggcacc ggacaggtcg gtcttgacaa aaagaaccgg
     1681 gcgcccctgc gctgacagcc ggaacacggc ggcatcagag cagccgattg tctgttgtgc
     1741 ccagtcatag ccgaatagcc tctccaccca agcggccgga gaacctgcgt gcaatccatc
     1801 ttgttcaatc atgcgaaacg atcctcatcc tgtctcttga tcagatcttg atcccctgcg
     1861 ccatcagatc cttggcggca agaaagccat ccagtttact ttgcagggct tcccaacctt
     1921 accagagggc gccccagctg gcaattccgg ttcgcttgct gtccataaaa ccgcccagtc
     1981 tagctatcgc catgtaagcc cactgcaagc tacctgcttt ctctttgcgc ttgcgttttc
     2041 ccttgtccag atagcccagt agctgacatt catccgggac gtcgtgcccc aactggggta
     2101 acctttgagt tctctcagtt gggggatcga tagtcaaaag cctccggtcg gaggcttttg
     2161 actagcacct cggtaccaaa ttccagaaaa gaggcctccc gaaagggggg ccttttttcg
     2221 ttttggtccg gatccctatg gaggtcaggt atgattacta ttgacaatta atcatcggct
     2281 cgtataatgt gatggaattg tgagcggata acaattctta agattaactc acacaggaga
     2341 tatcaaattt ctactgttgt agatnnnnnn nnnnnnnnnn nnnnnnnaat ttctactgtt
     2401 gtagatccgc ttatccgtcc gaggggagag tgtgcgatcc tccgttaaga tattcttacg
     2461 tatgacgtag ctatgtattt tgcagaggta gcgaacgcgt tgaacactat ctcgaggacg
     2521 aacaataagg cctccctaac ggggggcctt ttttattgat aacaaaaatc cacaaggaaa
     2581 aattaaaggg gagataaaat cccccctttt tggttaactg cggccgcgtc gtggtttgtc
     2641 tggtcaacca ccgcggtctc agtggtgtac ggtacaaacc ccgacgctag caacgcatga
     2701 gaaagccccc ggaagatcac cttccggggg cttttttatt gcgctgcggg tgccagggcg
     2761 tgcccttggg ctccccgggc gcgtactcc
//
