# Supplementary material for: Reinforced CRISPR interference enables reliable multiplex gene repression in phylogenetically distant bacteria
Source: bioRxiv preprint, doi:10.1101/2025.04.14.648646, version 1 (2025-04-15)
Supplement: Supplementary File P1 [file 648646_file11.zip › pJE1774.gb]

LOCUS       pJE1774                 2794 bp ds-DNA     circular     14-APR-2025
DEFINITION  .
ACCESSION   urn.local...2e-gd633i5
KEYWORDS    .
SOURCE      .
  ORGANISM  .
COMMENT     COMMENT                                                            
            COMMENT     ApEinfo:methylated:1.
FEATURES             Location/Qualifiers
     rep_origin      35..717
                     /ApEinfo_fwdcolor="gray50"
                     /ApEinfo_revcolor="gray50"
                     /ApEinfo_graphicformat="arrow_data {{0 1 2 0 0 -1} {} 0}
                     width 5 offset 0"
                     /label="ColE1 origin"
     rep_origin      95..714
                     /locus_tag="/product="" /label=pBR322_replication_origin
                     Replication origin|rep_or igin
                     /ApEinfo_fwdcolor=""#999999"
                     /ApEinfo_revcolor="#999999"
                     /ApEinfo_graphicformat="arrow_data {{0 1 2 0 0 -1} {} 0}
                     width 5 offset 0"
     terminator      complement(906..954)
                     /ApEinfo_fwdcolor="#9d1b1c"
                     /ApEinfo_revcolor="#9d1b1c"
                     /ApEinfo_graphicformat="arrow_data {{0 1 2 0 0 -1} {} 0}
                     width 5 offset 0"
                     /label="L3S3P22 terminator"
     terminator      967..1008
                     /ApEinfo_fwdcolor="#9d1b1c"
                     /ApEinfo_revcolor="#9d1b1c"
                     /ApEinfo_graphicformat="arrow_data {{0 1 2 0 0 -1} {} 0}
                     width 5 offset 0"
                     /label="ECK120035133"
     CDS             complement(1018..1812)
                     /gene="nptII"
                     /codon_start=1
                     /transl_table=11
                     /product="neomycin phosphotransferase"
                     /protein_id="ACJ66844.1"
                     /db_xref="GI:215434895"
                     /vntifkey=4
                     /ApEinfo_fwdcolor="#66ff66"
                     /ApEinfo_revcolor="#66ff66"
                     /ApEinfo_graphicformat="arrow_data {{0 1 2 0 0 -1} {} 0}
                     width 5 offset 0"
                     /label="neomycin\phosphotransferase"
     gene            complement(1018..1812)
                     /gene="nptII"
                     /vntifkey=60
                     /ApEinfo_fwdcolor="#66ff66"
                     /ApEinfo_revcolor="#66ff66"
                     /ApEinfo_graphicformat="arrow_data {{0 1 2 0 0 -1} {} 0}
                     width 5 offset 0"
                     /label="nptII"
     -10_signal      complement(1977..1985)
                     /ApEinfo_fwdcolor="#07e500"
                     /ApEinfo_revcolor="#07e500"
                     /ApEinfo_graphicformat="arrow_data {{0 1 2 0 0 -1} {} 0}
                     width 5 offset 0"
                     /label="-10 KanR (BPROM_pred)"
     -35_signal      complement(2003..2008)
                     /ApEinfo_fwdcolor="#07e500"
                     /ApEinfo_revcolor="#07e500"
                     /ApEinfo_graphicformat="arrow_data {{0 1 2 0 0 -1} {} 0}
                     width 5 offset 0"
                     /label="-35 KanR (BPROM_pred)"
     misc_recomb     2084..2125
                     /ApEinfo_fwdcolor="#ff8275"
                     /ApEinfo_revcolor="#ff8275"
                     /ApEinfo_graphicformat="arrow_data {{0 1 2 0 0 -1} {} 0}
                     width 5 offset 0"
                     /label="phiC31 attP"
     protein_bind    2126..2131
                     /ApEinfo_fwdcolor="#ffc526"
                     /ApEinfo_revcolor="#ffc526"
                     /ApEinfo_graphicformat="arrow_data {{0 1 2 0 0 -1} {} 0}
                     width 5 offset 0"
                     /label="ClaI"
     regulatory      2132..2163
                     /regulatory_class="terminator"
                     /note="TonB terminator"
                     /ApEinfo_fwdcolor="#ff4649"
                     /ApEinfo_revcolor="#ff4649"
                     /ApEinfo_graphicformat="arrow_data {{0 1 2 0 0 -1} {} 0}
                     width 5 offset 0"
                     /label="TonB terminator"
     terminator      2169..2229
                     /locus_tag="/product="" /label=L3S2P21
                     /ApEinfo_fwdcolor=""#9d1b1c"
                     /ApEinfo_revcolor="#9d1b1c"
                     /ApEinfo_graphicformat="arrow_data {{0 1 2 0 0 -1} {} 0}
                     width 5 offset 0"
     promoter        2236..2345
                     /created_by="elmo110"
                     /label="tac promoter (pJE1096)"
     repeat_region   2346..2364
                     /created_by="elmo110"
                     /label="CRISPR repeat (Fn Cpf1)"
     repeat_region   2393..2411
                     /created_by="elmo110"
                     /label="CRISPR repeat (Fn Cpf1)"
     terminator      2522..2572
                     /ApEinfo_fwdcolor="#9d1b1c"
                     /ApEinfo_revcolor="#9d1b1c"
                     /ApEinfo_graphicformat="arrow_data {{0 1 2 0 0 -1} {} 0}
                     width 5 offset 0"
                     /label="L3S1P13 terminator"
     terminator      complement(2580..2624)
                     /ApEinfo_fwdcolor="#9d1b1c"
                     /ApEinfo_revcolor="#9d1b1c"
                     /ApEinfo_graphicformat="arrow_data {{0 1 2 0 0 -1} {} 0}
                     width 5 offset 0"
                     /label="ECK120010850"
     misc_recomb     2633..2690
                     /locus_tag="/product="" /label=BxB1 attP|misc_recomb
                     /ApEinfo_fwdcolor=""#06ff00"
                     /ApEinfo_revcolor="#06ff00"
                     /ApEinfo_graphicformat="arrow_data {{0 1 2 0 0 -1} {} 0}
                     width 5 offset 0"
     terminator      2697..2749
                     /ApEinfo_fwdcolor="#9d1b1c"
                     /ApEinfo_revcolor="#9d1b1c"
                     /ApEinfo_graphicformat="arrow_data {{0 1 2 0 0 -1} {} 0}
                     width 5 offset 0"
                     /label="ECK120033736"
     misc_recomb     2750..2794
                     /ApEinfo_fwdcolor="#ff8275"
                     /ApEinfo_revcolor="#ff8275"
                     /ApEinfo_graphicformat="arrow_data {{0 1 2 0 0 -1} {} 0}
                     width 5 offset 0"
                     /label="phiC31 attB"
ORIGIN      
        1 aaaaggatct aggtgaagat cctttttgat aatctcatga ccaaaatccc ttaacgtgag
       61 ttttcgttcc actgagcgtc agaccccgta gaaaagatca aaggatcttc ttgagatcct
      121 ttttttctgc gcgtaatctg ctgcttgcaa acaaaaaaac caccgctacc agcggtggtt
      181 tgtttgccgg atcaagagct accaactctt tttccgaagg taactggctt cagcagagcg
      241 cagataccaa atactgttct tctagtgtag ccgtagttag gccaccactt caagaactct
      301 gtagcaccgc ctacatacct cgctctgcta atcctgttac cagtggctgc tgccagtggc
      361 gataagtcgt gtcttaccgg gttggactca agacgatagt taccggataa ggcgcagcgg
      421 tcgggctgaa cggggggttc gtgcacacag cccagcttgg agcgaacgac ctacaccgaa
      481 ctgagatacc tacagcgtga gctatgagaa agcgccacgc ttcccgaagg gagaaaggcg
      541 gacaggtatc cggtaagcgg cagggtcgga acaggagagc gcacgaggga gcttccaggg
      601 ggaaacgcct ggtatcttta tagtcctgtc gggtttcgcc acctctgact tgagcgtcga
      661 tttttgtgat gctcgtcagg ggggcggagc ctatggaaaa acgccagcaa cgcggccttt
      721 ttacggttcc tggccttttg ctggcctttt gctcacatgt tctttcctgc gttatcccct
      781 gattctgtgg ataaccgtat taccgccttt gagtgagctg ataccgctcg ccgcagccga
      841 acgaccgagc gcagcgagtc agtgagcgag gaagcggaag agcgcccaat acgcaaaccg
      901 cctctgggag accagaaaca aaaaaaggcc gcgttagcgg ccttcaataa ttggacctgg
      961 ctcctaactg atttttaagg cgactgatga gtcgcctttt ttttgtctaa gaattcatca
     1021 gaagaactcg tcaagaaggc gatagaaggc gatgcgctgc gaatcgggag cggcgatacc
     1081 gtaaagcacg aggaagcggt cagcccattc gccgccaagc tcttcagcaa tatcacgggt
     1141 agccaacgct atgtcctgat agcggtccgc cacacccagc cggccacagt cgatgaatcc
     1201 agaaaagcgg ccattttcca ccatgatatt cggcaagcag gcatcgccat gggtcacgac
     1261 gagatcctcg ccgtcgggca tccgcgcctt gagcctggcg aacagttcgg ctggcgcgag
     1321 cccctgatgc tcttcgtcca gatcatcctg atcgacaaga ccggcttcca tccgagtacg
     1381 tgctcgctcg atgcgatgtt tcgcttggtg gtcgaatggg caggtagccg gatcaagcgt
     1441 atgcagccgc cgcattgcat cagccatgat ggatactttc tcggcaggag caaggtgaga
     1501 tgacaggaga tcctgccccg gcacttcgcc caatagcagc cagtcccttc ccgcttcagt
     1561 gacaacgtcg agcacagctg cgcaaggaac gcccgtcgtg gccagccacg atagccgcgc
     1621 tgcctcgtct tggagttcat tcagggcacc ggacaggtcg gtcttgacaa aaagaaccgg
     1681 gcgcccctgc gctgacagcc ggaacacggc ggcatcagag cagccgattg tctgttgtgc
     1741 ccagtcatag ccgaatagcc tctccaccca agcggccgga gaacctgcgt gcaatccatc
     1801 ttgttcaatc atgcgaaacg atcctcatcc tgtctcttga tcagatcttg atcccctgcg
     1861 ccatcagatc cttggcggca agaaagccat ccagtttact ttgcagggct tcccaacctt
     1921 accagagggc gccccagctg gcaattccgg ttcgcttgct gtccataaaa ccgcccagtc
     1981 tagctatcgc catgtaagcc cactgcaagc tacctgcttt ctctttgcgc ttgcgttttc
     2041 ccttgtccag atagcccagt agctgacatt catccgggac gtcgtgcccc aactggggta
     2101 acctttgagt tctctcagtt gggggatcga tagtcaaaag cctccggtcg gaggcttttg
     2161 actagcacct cggtaccaaa ttccagaaaa gaggcctccc gaaagggggg ccttttttcg
     2221 ttttggtccg gatccctatg gaggtcaggt atgattacta ttgacaatta atcatcggct
     2281 cgtataatgt gatggaattg tgagcggata acaattctta agattaactc acacaggaga
     2341 tatcaaattt ctactgttgt agatcagtct tcacgaatct agacgaagac gaaatttcta
     2401 ctgttgtaga tccgcttatc cgtccgaggg gagagtgtgc gatcctccgt taagatattc
     2461 ttacgtatga cgtagctatg tattttgcag aggtagcgaa cgcgttgaac actatctcga
     2521 ggacgaacaa taaggcctcc ctaacggggg gcctttttta ttgataacaa aaatccacaa
     2581 ggaaaaatta aaggggagat aaaatccccc ctttttggtt aactgcggcc gcgtcgtggt
     2641 ttgtctggtc aaccaccgcg gtctcagtgg tgtacggtac aaaccccgac gctagcaacg
     2701 catgagaaag cccccggaag atcaccttcc gggggctttt ttattgcgct gcgggtgcca
     2761 gggcgtgccc ttgggctccc cgggcgcgta ctcc
//
