# Supplementary material for: Reinforced CRISPR interference enables reliable multiplex gene repression in phylogenetically distant bacteria
Source: bioRxiv preprint, doi:10.1101/2025.04.14.648646, version 1 (2025-04-15)
Supplement: Supplementary File P1 [file 648646_file11.zip › pJE1749-based plasmids.gb]

LOCUS       pJE1749-based_pl        2689 bp ds-DNA     circular     14-APR-2025
DEFINITION  .
ACCESSION   urn.local...11j-j1rdyq6
KEYWORDS    .
SOURCE      .
  ORGANISM  .
COMMENT     COMMENT                                                            
            COMMENT     ApEinfo:methylated:1.
FEATURES             Location/Qualifiers
     rep_origin      35..717
                     /ApEinfo_fwdcolor="gray50"
                     /ApEinfo_revcolor="gray50"
                     /ApEinfo_graphicformat="arrow_data {{0 1 2 0 0 -1} {} 0}
                     width 5 offset 0"
                     /label="ColE1 origin"
     rep_origin      95..714
                     /locus_tag="/product="" /label=pBR322_replication_origin
                     Replication origin|rep_or igin
                     /ApEinfo_fwdcolor=""#999999"
                     /ApEinfo_revcolor="#999999"
                     /ApEinfo_graphicformat="arrow_data {{0 1 2 0 0 -1} {} 0}
                     width 5 offset 0"
     terminator      complement(906..954)
                     /ApEinfo_fwdcolor="#9d1b1c"
                     /ApEinfo_revcolor="#9d1b1c"
                     /ApEinfo_graphicformat="arrow_data {{0 1 2 0 0 -1} {} 0}
                     width 5 offset 0"
                     /label="L3S3P22 terminator"
     terminator      967..1008
                     /ApEinfo_fwdcolor="#9d1b1c"
                     /ApEinfo_revcolor="#9d1b1c"
                     /ApEinfo_graphicformat="arrow_data {{0 1 2 0 0 -1} {} 0}
                     width 5 offset 0"
                     /label="ECK120035133"
     CDS             complement(1018..1812)
                     /gene="nptII"
                     /codon_start=1
                     /transl_table=11
                     /product="neomycin phosphotransferase"
                     /protein_id="ACJ66844.1"
                     /db_xref="GI:215434895"
                     /vntifkey=4
                     /ApEinfo_fwdcolor="#66ff66"
                     /ApEinfo_revcolor="#66ff66"
                     /ApEinfo_graphicformat="arrow_data {{0 1 2 0 0 -1} {} 0}
                     width 5 offset 0"
                     /label="neomycin\phosphotransferase"
     gene            complement(1018..1812)
                     /gene="nptII"
                     /vntifkey=60
                     /ApEinfo_fwdcolor="#66ff66"
                     /ApEinfo_revcolor="#66ff66"
                     /ApEinfo_graphicformat="arrow_data {{0 1 2 0 0 -1} {} 0}
                     width 5 offset 0"
                     /label="nptII"
     -10_signal      complement(1977..1985)
                     /ApEinfo_fwdcolor="#07e500"
                     /ApEinfo_revcolor="#07e500"
                     /ApEinfo_graphicformat="arrow_data {{0 1 2 0 0 -1} {} 0}
                     width 5 offset 0"
                     /label="-10 KanR (BPROM_pred)"
     -35_signal      complement(2003..2008)
                     /ApEinfo_fwdcolor="#07e500"
                     /ApEinfo_revcolor="#07e500"
                     /ApEinfo_graphicformat="arrow_data {{0 1 2 0 0 -1} {} 0}
                     width 5 offset 0"
                     /label="-35 KanR (BPROM_pred)"
     misc_recomb     2084..2125
                     /ApEinfo_fwdcolor="#ff8275"
                     /ApEinfo_revcolor="#ff8275"
                     /ApEinfo_graphicformat="arrow_data {{0 1 2 0 0 -1} {} 0}
                     width 5 offset 0"
                     /label="phiC31 attP"
     protein_bind    2126..2131
                     /ApEinfo_fwdcolor="#ffc526"
                     /ApEinfo_revcolor="#ffc526"
                     /ApEinfo_graphicformat="arrow_data {{0 1 2 0 0 -1} {} 0}
                     width 5 offset 0"
                     /label="ClaI"
     regulatory      2132..2163
                     /regulatory_class="terminator"
                     /note="TonB terminator"
                     /ApEinfo_fwdcolor="#ff4649"
                     /ApEinfo_revcolor="#ff4649"
                     /ApEinfo_graphicformat="arrow_data {{0 1 2 0 0 -1} {} 0}
                     width 5 offset 0"
                     /label="TonB terminator"
     terminator      2169..2229
                     /locus_tag="/product="" /label=L3S2P21
                     /ApEinfo_fwdcolor=""#9d1b1c"
                     /ApEinfo_revcolor="#9d1b1c"
                     /ApEinfo_graphicformat="arrow_data {{0 1 2 0 0 -1} {} 0}
                     width 5 offset 0"
     promoter        2236..2345
                     /created_by="elmo110"
                     /label="tac promoter (pJE1096)"
     repeat_region   2346..2364
                     /created_by="elmo110"
                     /label="CRISPR repeat (Fn Cpf1)"
     guide_sequence  2365..2387
                     /created_by="elmo110"
                     /modified_by="elmo110"
                     /label="Guide / Spacer 1"
     repeat_region   2388..2406
                     /created_by="elmo110"
                     /label="CRISPR repeat (Fn Cpf1)"
     terminator      2417..2467
                     /ApEinfo_fwdcolor="#9d1b1c"
                     /ApEinfo_revcolor="#9d1b1c"
                     /ApEinfo_graphicformat="arrow_data {{0 1 2 0 0 -1} {} 0}
                     width 5 offset 0"
                     /label="L3S1P13 terminator"
     terminator      complement(2475..2519)
                     /ApEinfo_fwdcolor="#9d1b1c"
                     /ApEinfo_revcolor="#9d1b1c"
                     /ApEinfo_graphicformat="arrow_data {{0 1 2 0 0 -1} {} 0}
                     width 5 offset 0"
                     /label="ECK120010850"
     misc_recomb     2528..2585
                     /locus_tag="/product="" /label=BxB1 attP|misc_recomb
                     /ApEinfo_fwdcolor=""#06ff00"
                     /ApEinfo_revcolor="#06ff00"
                     /ApEinfo_graphicformat="arrow_data {{0 1 2 0 0 -1} {} 0}
                     width 5 offset 0"
     terminator      2592..2644
                     /ApEinfo_fwdcolor="#9d1b1c"
                     /ApEinfo_revcolor="#9d1b1c"
                     /ApEinfo_graphicformat="arrow_data {{0 1 2 0 0 -1} {} 0}
                     width 5 offset 0"
                     /label="ECK120033736"
     misc_recomb     2645..2689
                     /ApEinfo_fwdcolor="#ff8275"
                     /ApEinfo_revcolor="#ff8275"
                     /ApEinfo_graphicformat="arrow_data {{0 1 2 0 0 -1} {} 0}
                     width 5 offset 0"
                     /label="phiC31 attB"
ORIGIN      
        1 aaaaggatct aggtgaagat cctttttgat aatctcatga ccaaaatccc ttaacgtgag
       61 ttttcgttcc actgagcgtc agaccccgta gaaaagatca aaggatcttc ttgagatcct
      121 ttttttctgc gcgtaatctg ctgcttgcaa acaaaaaaac caccgctacc agcggtggtt
      181 tgtttgccgg atcaagagct accaactctt tttccgaagg taactggctt cagcagagcg
      241 cagataccaa atactgttct tctagtgtag ccgtagttag gccaccactt caagaactct
      301 gtagcaccgc ctacatacct cgctctgcta atcctgttac cagtggctgc tgccagtggc
      361 gataagtcgt gtcttaccgg gttggactca agacgatagt taccggataa ggcgcagcgg
      421 tcgggctgaa cggggggttc gtgcacacag cccagcttgg agcgaacgac ctacaccgaa
      481 ctgagatacc tacagcgtga gctatgagaa agcgccacgc ttcccgaagg gagaaaggcg
      541 gacaggtatc cggtaagcgg cagggtcgga acaggagagc gcacgaggga gcttccaggg
      601 ggaaacgcct ggtatcttta tagtcctgtc gggtttcgcc acctctgact tgagcgtcga
      661 tttttgtgat gctcgtcagg ggggcggagc ctatggaaaa acgccagcaa cgcggccttt
      721 ttacggttcc tggccttttg ctggcctttt gctcacatgt tctttcctgc gttatcccct
      781 gattctgtgg ataaccgtat taccgccttt gagtgagctg ataccgctcg ccgcagccga
      841 acgaccgagc gcagcgagtc agtgagcgag gaagcggaag agcgcccaat acgcaaaccg
      901 cctctgggag accagaaaca aaaaaaggcc gcgttagcgg ccttcaataa ttggacctgg
      961 ctcctaactg atttttaagg cgactgatga gtcgcctttt ttttgtctaa gaattcatca
     1021 gaagaactcg tcaagaaggc gatagaaggc gatgcgctgc gaatcgggag cggcgatacc
     1081 gtaaagcacg aggaagcggt cagcccattc gccgccaagc tcttcagcaa tatcacgggt
     1141 agccaacgct atgtcctgat agcggtccgc cacacccagc cggccacagt cgatgaatcc
     1201 agaaaagcgg ccattttcca ccatgatatt cggcaagcag gcatcgccat gggtcacgac
     1261 gagatcctcg ccgtcgggca tccgcgcctt gagcctggcg aacagttcgg ctggcgcgag
     1321 cccctgatgc tcttcgtcca gatcatcctg atcgacaaga ccggcttcca tccgagtacg
     1381 tgctcgctcg atgcgatgtt tcgcttggtg gtcgaatggg caggtagccg gatcaagcgt
     1441 atgcagccgc cgcattgcat cagccatgat ggatactttc tcggcaggag caaggtgaga
     1501 tgacaggaga tcctgccccg gcacttcgcc caatagcagc cagtcccttc ccgcttcagt
     1561 gacaacgtcg agcacagctg cgcaaggaac gcccgtcgtg gccagccacg atagccgcgc
     1621 tgcctcgtct tggagttcat tcagggcacc ggacaggtcg gtcttgacaa aaagaaccgg
     1681 gcgcccctgc gctgacagcc ggaacacggc ggcatcagag cagccgattg tctgttgtgc
     1741 ccagtcatag ccgaatagcc tctccaccca agcggccgga gaacctgcgt gcaatccatc
     1801 ttgttcaatc atgcgaaacg atcctcatcc tgtctcttga tcagatcttg atcccctgcg
     1861 ccatcagatc cttggcggca agaaagccat ccagtttact ttgcagggct tcccaacctt
     1921 accagagggc gccccagctg gcaattccgg ttcgcttgct gtccataaaa ccgcccagtc
     1981 tagctatcgc catgtaagcc cactgcaagc tacctgcttt ctctttgcgc ttgcgttttc
     2041 ccttgtccag atagcccagt agctgacatt catccgggac gtcgtgcccc aactggggta
     2101 acctttgagt tctctcagtt gggggatcga tagtcaaaag cctccggtcg gaggcttttg
     2161 actagcacct cggtaccaaa ttccagaaaa gaggcctccc gaaagggggg ccttttttcg
     2221 ttttggtccg gatccctatg gaggtcaggt atgattacta ttgacaatta atcatcggct
     2281 cgtataatgt gatggaattg tgagcggata acaattctta agattaactc acacaggaga
     2341 tatcaaattt ctactgttgt agatnnnnnn nnnnnnnnnn nnnnnnnaat ttctactgtt
     2401 gtagatctat ctcgaggacg aacaataagg cctccctaac ggggggcctt ttttattgat
     2461 aacaaaaatc cacaaggaaa aattaaaggg gagataaaat cccccctttt tggttaactg
     2521 cggccgcgtc gtggtttgtc tggtcaacca ccgcggtctc agtggtgtac ggtacaaacc
     2581 ccgacgctag caacgcatga gaaagccccc ggaagatcac cttccggggg cttttttatt
     2641 gcgctgcggg tgccagggcg tgcccttggg ctccccgggc gcgtactcc
//
