# Supplementary material for: Reinforced CRISPR interference enables reliable multiplex gene repression in phylogenetically distant bacteria
Source: bioRxiv preprint, doi:10.1101/2025.04.14.648646, version 1 (2025-04-15)
Supplement: Supplementary File P1 [file 648646_file11.zip › pJE1749.gb]

LOCUS       pJE1749                 2694 bp ds-DNA     circular     12-JUN-2023
DEFINITION  .
ACCESSION   urn.local...20-gd6314y
KEYWORDS    .
SOURCE      .
  ORGANISM  .
COMMENT     COMMENT                                                            
            COMMENT     ApEinfo:methylated:1.
FEATURES             Location/Qualifiers
     rep_origin      35..717
                     /ApEinfo_fwdcolor="gray50"
                     /ApEinfo_revcolor="gray50"
                     /ApEinfo_graphicformat="arrow_data {{0 1 2 0 0 -1} {} 0}
                     width 5 offset 0"
                     /label="ColE1 origin"
     rep_origin      95..714
                     /locus_tag="/product="" /label=pBR322_replication_origin
                     Replication origin|rep_or igin
                     /ApEinfo_fwdcolor=""#999999"
                     /ApEinfo_revcolor="#999999"
                     /ApEinfo_graphicformat="arrow_data {{0 1 2 0 0 -1} {} 0}
                     width 5 offset 0"
     terminator      complement(906..954)
                     /ApEinfo_fwdcolor="#9d1b1c"
                     /ApEinfo_revcolor="#9d1b1c"
                     /ApEinfo_graphicformat="arrow_data {{0 1 2 0 0 -1} {} 0}
                     width 5 offset 0"
                     /label="L3S3P22 terminator"
     terminator      967..1008
                     /ApEinfo_fwdcolor="#9d1b1c"
                     /ApEinfo_revcolor="#9d1b1c"
                     /ApEinfo_graphicformat="arrow_data {{0 1 2 0 0 -1} {} 0}
                     width 5 offset 0"
                     /label="ECK120035133"
     CDS             complement(1018..1812)
                     /gene="nptII"
                     /codon_start=1
                     /transl_table=11
                     /product="neomycin phosphotransferase"
                     /protein_id="ACJ66844.1"
                     /db_xref="GI:215434895"
                     /vntifkey=4
                     /ApEinfo_fwdcolor="#66ff66"
                     /ApEinfo_revcolor="#66ff66"
                     /ApEinfo_graphicformat="arrow_data {{0 1 2 0 0 -1} {} 0}
                     width 5 offset 0"
                     /label="neomycin\phosphotransferase"
     gene            complement(1018..1812)
                     /gene="nptII"
                     /vntifkey=60
                     /ApEinfo_fwdcolor="#66ff66"
                     /ApEinfo_revcolor="#66ff66"
                     /ApEinfo_graphicformat="arrow_data {{0 1 2 0 0 -1} {} 0}
                     width 5 offset 0"
                     /label="nptII"
     -10_signal      complement(1977..1985)
                     /ApEinfo_fwdcolor="#07e500"
                     /ApEinfo_revcolor="#07e500"
                     /ApEinfo_graphicformat="arrow_data {{0 1 2 0 0 -1} {} 0}
                     width 5 offset 0"
                     /label="-10 KanR (BPROM_pred)"
     -35_signal      complement(2003..2008)
                     /ApEinfo_fwdcolor="#07e500"
                     /ApEinfo_revcolor="#07e500"
                     /ApEinfo_graphicformat="arrow_data {{0 1 2 0 0 -1} {} 0}
                     width 5 offset 0"
                     /label="-35 KanR (BPROM_pred)"
     misc_recomb     2084..2125
                     /ApEinfo_fwdcolor="#ff8275"
                     /ApEinfo_revcolor="#ff8275"
                     /ApEinfo_graphicformat="arrow_data {{0 1 2 0 0 -1} {} 0}
                     width 5 offset 0"
                     /label="phiC31 attP"
     protein_bind    2126..2131
                     /ApEinfo_fwdcolor="#ffc526"
                     /ApEinfo_revcolor="#ffc526"
                     /ApEinfo_graphicformat="arrow_data {{0 1 2 0 0 -1} {} 0}
                     width 5 offset 0"
                     /label="ClaI"
     regulatory      2132..2163
                     /regulatory_class="terminator"
                     /note="TonB terminator"
                     /ApEinfo_fwdcolor="#ff4649"
                     /ApEinfo_revcolor="#ff4649"
                     /ApEinfo_graphicformat="arrow_data {{0 1 2 0 0 -1} {} 0}
                     width 5 offset 0"
                     /label="TonB terminator"
     terminator      2169..2229
                     /locus_tag="/product="" /label=L3S2P21
                     /ApEinfo_fwdcolor=""#9d1b1c"
                     /ApEinfo_revcolor="#9d1b1c"
                     /ApEinfo_graphicformat="arrow_data {{0 1 2 0 0 -1} {} 0}
                     width 5 offset 0"
     promoter        2236..2345
                     /created_by="elmo110"
                     /label="tac promoter (pJE1096)"
     repeat_region   2346..2364
                     /created_by="elmo110"
                     /label="CRISPR repeat (Fn Cpf1)"
     repeat_region   2393..2411
                     /created_by="elmo110"
                     /label="CRISPR repeat (Fn Cpf1)"
     terminator      2422..2472
                     /ApEinfo_fwdcolor="#9d1b1c"
                     /ApEinfo_revcolor="#9d1b1c"
                     /ApEinfo_graphicformat="arrow_data {{0 1 2 0 0 -1} {} 0}
                     width 5 offset 0"
                     /label="L3S1P13 terminator"
     terminator      complement(2480..2524)
                     /ApEinfo_fwdcolor="#9d1b1c"
                     /ApEinfo_revcolor="#9d1b1c"
                     /ApEinfo_graphicformat="arrow_data {{0 1 2 0 0 -1} {} 0}
                     width 5 offset 0"
                     /label="ECK120010850"
     misc_recomb     2533..2590
                     /locus_tag="/product="" /label=BxB1 attP|misc_recomb
                     /ApEinfo_fwdcolor=""#06ff00"
                     /ApEinfo_revcolor="#06ff00"
                     /ApEinfo_graphicformat="arrow_data {{0 1 2 0 0 -1} {} 0}
                     width 5 offset 0"
     terminator      2597..2649
                     /ApEinfo_fwdcolor="#9d1b1c"
                     /ApEinfo_revcolor="#9d1b1c"
                     /ApEinfo_graphicformat="arrow_data {{0 1 2 0 0 -1} {} 0}
                     width 5 offset 0"
                     /label="ECK120033736"
     misc_recomb     2650..2694
                     /ApEinfo_fwdcolor="#ff8275"
                     /ApEinfo_revcolor="#ff8275"
                     /ApEinfo_graphicformat="arrow_data {{0 1 2 0 0 -1} {} 0}
                     width 5 offset 0"
                     /label="phiC31 attB"
ORIGIN      
        1 aaaaggatct aggtgaagat cctttttgat aatctcatga ccaaaatccc ttaacgtgag
       61 ttttcgttcc actgagcgtc agaccccgta gaaaagatca aaggatcttc ttgagatcct
      121 ttttttctgc gcgtaatctg ctgcttgcaa acaaaaaaac caccgctacc agcggtggtt
      181 tgtttgccgg atcaagagct accaactctt tttccgaagg taactggctt cagcagagcg
      241 cagataccaa atactgttct tctagtgtag ccgtagttag gccaccactt caagaactct
      301 gtagcaccgc ctacatacct cgctctgcta atcctgttac cagtggctgc tgccagtggc
      361 gataagtcgt gtcttaccgg gttggactca agacgatagt taccggataa ggcgcagcgg
      421 tcgggctgaa cggggggttc gtgcacacag cccagcttgg agcgaacgac ctacaccgaa
      481 ctgagatacc tacagcgtga gctatgagaa agcgccacgc ttcccgaagg gagaaaggcg
      541 gacaggtatc cggtaagcgg cagggtcgga acaggagagc gcacgaggga gcttccaggg
      601 ggaaacgcct ggtatcttta tagtcctgtc gggtttcgcc acctctgact tgagcgtcga
      661 tttttgtgat gctcgtcagg ggggcggagc ctatggaaaa acgccagcaa cgcggccttt
      721 ttacggttcc tggccttttg ctggcctttt gctcacatgt tctttcctgc gttatcccct
      781 gattctgtgg ataaccgtat taccgccttt gagtgagctg ataccgctcg ccgcagccga
      841 acgaccgagc gcagcgagtc agtgagcgag gaagcggaag agcgcccaat acgcaaaccg
      901 cctctgggag accagaaaca aaaaaaggcc gcgttagcgg ccttcaataa ttggacctgg
      961 ctcctaactg atttttaagg cgactgatga gtcgcctttt ttttgtctaa gaattcatca
     1021 gaagaactcg tcaagaaggc gatagaaggc gatgcgctgc gaatcgggag cggcgatacc
     1081 gtaaagcacg aggaagcggt cagcccattc gccgccaagc tcttcagcaa tatcacgggt
     1141 agccaacgct atgtcctgat agcggtccgc cacacccagc cggccacagt cgatgaatcc
     1201 agaaaagcgg ccattttcca ccatgatatt cggcaagcag gcatcgccat gggtcacgac
     1261 gagatcctcg ccgtcgggca tccgcgcctt gagcctggcg aacagttcgg ctggcgcgag
     1321 cccctgatgc tcttcgtcca gatcatcctg atcgacaaga ccggcttcca tccgagtacg
     1381 tgctcgctcg atgcgatgtt tcgcttggtg gtcgaatggg caggtagccg gatcaagcgt
     1441 atgcagccgc cgcattgcat cagccatgat ggatactttc tcggcaggag caaggtgaga
     1501 tgacaggaga tcctgccccg gcacttcgcc caatagcagc cagtcccttc ccgcttcagt
     1561 gacaacgtcg agcacagctg cgcaaggaac gcccgtcgtg gccagccacg atagccgcgc
     1621 tgcctcgtct tggagttcat tcagggcacc ggacaggtcg gtcttgacaa aaagaaccgg
     1681 gcgcccctgc gctgacagcc ggaacacggc ggcatcagag cagccgattg tctgttgtgc
     1741 ccagtcatag ccgaatagcc tctccaccca agcggccgga gaacctgcgt gcaatccatc
     1801 ttgttcaatc atgcgaaacg atcctcatcc tgtctcttga tcagatcttg atcccctgcg
     1861 ccatcagatc cttggcggca agaaagccat ccagtttact ttgcagggct tcccaacctt
     1921 accagagggc gccccagctg gcaattccgg ttcgcttgct gtccataaaa ccgcccagtc
     1981 tagctatcgc catgtaagcc cactgcaagc tacctgcttt ctctttgcgc ttgcgttttc
     2041 ccttgtccag atagcccagt agctgacatt catccgggac gtcgtgcccc aactggggta
     2101 acctttgagt tctctcagtt gggggatcga tagtcaaaag cctccggtcg gaggcttttg
     2161 actagcacct cggtaccaaa ttccagaaaa gaggcctccc gaaagggggg ccttttttcg
     2221 ttttggtccg gatccctatg gaggtcaggt atgattacta ttgacaatta atcatcggct
     2281 cgtataatgt gatggaattg tgagcggata acaattctta agattaactc acacaggaga
     2341 tatcaaattt ctactgttgt agatcagtct tcacgaatct agacgaagac gaaatttcta
     2401 ctgttgtaga tctatctcga ggacgaacaa taaggcctcc ctaacggggg gcctttttta
     2461 ttgataacaa aaatccacaa ggaaaaatta aaggggagat aaaatccccc ctttttggtt
     2521 aactgcggcc gcgtcgtggt ttgtctggtc aaccaccgcg gtctcagtgg tgtacggtac
     2581 aaaccccgac gctagcaacg catgagaaag cccccggaag atcaccttcc gggggctttt
     2641 ttattgcgct gcgggtgcca gggcgtgccc ttgggctccc cgggcgcgta ctcc
//
