# Supplementary material for: Reinforced CRISPR interference enables reliable multiplex gene repression in phylogenetically distant bacteria
Source: bioRxiv preprint, doi:10.1101/2025.04.14.648646, version 1 (2025-04-15)
Supplement: Supplementary File P1 [file 648646_file11.zip › pJE1738pool.gb]

LOCUS       pJE1738pool             6166 bp    DNA     circular UNA 14-APR-2025
DEFINITION  Concatenation of 3 sequences.
ACCESSION   urn.local...cn-gdqnxct
VERSION     urn.local...cn-gdqnxct
KEYWORDS    .
SOURCE      
  ORGANISM  .
FEATURES             Location/Qualifiers
     rep_origin      5..640
                     /vntifkey=33
                     /ApEinfo_fwdcolor="#999999"
                     /ApEinfo_revcolor="#999999"
                     /ApEinfo_graphicformat="arrow_data {{0 1 2 0 0 -1} {} 0}
                     width 5 offset 0"
                     /label="ColA\ori"
     terminator      complement(645..693)
                     /ApEinfo_fwdcolor="#9d1b1c"
                     /ApEinfo_revcolor="#9d1b1c"
                     /ApEinfo_graphicformat="arrow_data {{0 1 2 0 0 -1} {} 0}
                     width 5 offset 0"
                     /label="L3S3P22 terminator"
     terminator      706..747
                     /ApEinfo_fwdcolor="#9d1b1c"
                     /ApEinfo_revcolor="#9d1b1c"
                     /ApEinfo_graphicformat="arrow_data {{0 1 2 0 0 -1} {} 0}
                     width 5 offset 0"
                     /label="ECK120035133"
     CDS             complement(756..1289)
                     /function="resistance to gentamicin"
                     /codon_start=1
                     /transl_table=11
                     /product="gentamicin-3-acetyltransferase"
                     /protein_id="AAB06696.1"
                     /db_xref="GI:833828"
                     /translation="MLRSSNDVTQQGSRPKTKLGGSSMGIIRTCRLGPDQVKSMRAAL
                     DLFGREFGDVATYSQHQPDSDYLGNLLRSKTFIALAAFDQEAVVGALAAYVLPRFEQP
                     RSEIYIYDLAVSGEHRRQGIATALINLLKHEANALGAYVIYVQADYGDDPAVALYTKL
                     GIREEVMHFDIDPSTAT"
                     /ApEinfo_fwdcolor="#7093ff"
                     /ApEinfo_revcolor="#7093ff"
                     /ApEinfo_graphicformat="arrow_data {{0 1 2 0 0 -1} {} 0}
                     width 5 offset 0"
                     /label="gentamicin-3-acetyltransferase"
     promoter        complement(1621..1653)
                     /ApEinfo_fwdcolor="#346ee0"
                     /ApEinfo_revcolor="#1d43bd"
                     /ApEinfo_graphicformat="arrow_data {{0 1 2 0 0 -1} {} 0}
                     width 5 offset 0"
                     /label="Plac"
     promoter        complement(1624..1653)
                     /locus_tag="/product="" /label=lac_promoter
                     Promoter|promoter /ApEinfo_fwdcolor=""#346ee0"
                     /ApEinfo_revcolor="#1d43bd"
                     /ApEinfo_graphicformat="arrow_data {{0 1 2 0 0 -1} {} 0}
                     width 5 offset 0"
                     /Transferred_From="p_4740_BL3int_attB,
                     p_4740_BxB1int_attB, p_4740_R4int_attB,
                     p_4740_SPBeta_int_attB, p_4740_TG1int_attB,
                     p_4740_TP901int_attB, p_4740_phi370int_attB,
                     p_4740_phiA118int_attB, p_4740_phiBTint_attB,
                     p_4740_phiFC1int_attB, p_4740_phiK38int_attB,
                     p_4740_phiMR11in_attB, p_4740_phiRv1int_attB"
                     /Transferred_Similarity="100.00%"
                     /label="promoter"
     misc_recomb     1660..1701
                     /ApEinfo_fwdcolor="#ff8275"
                     /ApEinfo_revcolor="#ff8275"
                     /ApEinfo_graphicformat="arrow_data {{0 1 2 0 0 -1} {} 0}
                     width 5 offset 0"
                     /label="phiC31 attP-GT"
     protein_bind    1703..1708
                     /ApEinfo_fwdcolor="#ffc526"
                     /ApEinfo_revcolor="#ffc526"
                     /ApEinfo_graphicformat="arrow_data {{0 1 2 0 0 -1} {} 0}
                     width 5 offset 0"
                     /label="ClaI"
     regulatory      1709..1740
                     /regulatory_class="terminator"
                     /note="TonB terminator"
                     /ApEinfo_fwdcolor="#ff4649"
                     /ApEinfo_revcolor="#ff4649"
                     /ApEinfo_graphicformat="arrow_data {{0 1 2 0 0 -1} {} 0}
                     width 5 offset 0"
                     /label="TonB terminator"
     terminator      1746..1806
                     /locus_tag="/product="" /label=L3S2P21
                     /ApEinfo_fwdcolor=""#9d1b1c"
                     /ApEinfo_revcolor="#9d1b1c"
                     /ApEinfo_graphicformat="arrow_data {{0 1 2 0 0 -1} {} 0}
                     width 5 offset 0"
                     /modified_by="elmo110"
                     /label="L3S2P21"
     promoter        1827..1914
                     /created_by="elmo110"
                     /modified_by="elmo110"
                     /label="JE111111"
     -35             1852..1857
                     /created_by="elmo110"
                     /label="-35"
     -10             1874..1879
                     /created_by="elmo110"
                     /label="-10"
     RBS             1915..1957
                     /created_by="elmo110"
                     /label="degenerate RBS"
     gene            1958..5860
                     /ApEinfo_revcolor="#75c6a9"
                     /ApEinfo_fwdcolor="#75c6a9"
                     /modified_by="elmo110"
                     /label="Fn_dCas12a"
     misc_feature    4934..4936
                     /ApEinfo_revcolor="#b4abac"
                     /ApEinfo_fwdcolor="#b4abac"
                     /label="E993A mutation for ddCpf1"
     misc_feature    4973..4975
                     /ApEinfo_revcolor="#f58a5e"
                     /ApEinfo_fwdcolor="#f58a5e"
                     /label="E1006A mutation for ddCpf1"
     terminator      5873..5923
                     /ApEinfo_fwdcolor="#9d1b1c"
                     /ApEinfo_revcolor="#9d1b1c"
                     /ApEinfo_graphicformat="arrow_data {{0 1 2 0 0 -1} {} 0}
                     width 5 offset 0"
                     /label="L3S1P13 terminator"
     terminator      complement(5931..5975)
                     /ApEinfo_fwdcolor="#9d1b1c"
                     /ApEinfo_revcolor="#9d1b1c"
                     /ApEinfo_graphicformat="arrow_data {{0 1 2 0 0 -1} {} 0}
                     width 5 offset 0"
                     /label="ECK120010850"
     motif           5984..6050
                     /created_by="hln"
                     /Transferred_From="TG1_attP "
                     /Transferred_Similarity="100.00%"
                     /label="TG1_attP"
     terminator      6057..6115
                     /ApEinfo_fwdcolor="#9d1b1c"
                     /ApEinfo_revcolor="#9d1b1c"
                     /ApEinfo_graphicformat="arrow_data {{0 1 2 0 0 -1} {} 0}
                     width 5 offset 0"
                     /label="ECK120033736"
     misc_recomb     6116..6160
                     /ApEinfo_fwdcolor="#ff8275"
                     /ApEinfo_revcolor="#ff8275"
                     /ApEinfo_graphicformat="arrow_data {{0 1 2 0 0 -1} {} 0}
                     width 5 offset 0"
                     /label="phiC31 attB-GT"
ORIGIN      
        1 gcagaaacgt cctagaagat gccaggagga tacttagcag agagacaata aggccggagc
       61 gaagccgttt ttccataggc tccgcccccc tgacgaacat cacgaaatct gacgctcaaa
      121 tcagtggtgg cgaaacccga caggactata aagataccag gcgtttcccc ctgatggctc
      181 cctcttgcgc tctcctgttc ccgtcctgcg gcgtccgtgt tgtggtggag gctttaccca
      241 aatcaccacg tcccgttccg tgtagacagt tcgctccaag ctgggctgtg tgcaagaacc
      301 ccccgttcag cccgactgct gcgccttatc cggtaactat catcttgagt ccaacccgga
      361 aagacacgac aaaacgccac tggcagcagc cattggtaac tgagaattag tggatttaga
      421 tatcgagagt cttgaagtgg tggcctaaca gaggctacac tgaaaggaca gtatttggta
      481 tctgcgctcc actaaagcca gttaccaggt taagcagttc cccaactgac ttaaccttcg
      541 atcaaaccgc ctccccaggc ggttttttcg tttacagagc aggagattac gacgatcgta
      601 aaaggatctc aagaagatcc tttacggatt cccgacacca tcacgggaga ccagaaacaa
      661 aaaaaggccg cgttagcggc cttcaataat tggacctggc tcctaactga tttttaaggc
      721 gactgatgag tcgccttttt tttgtctaag aattcttagg tggcggtact tgggtcgata
      781 tcaaagtgca tcacttcttc ccgtatgccc aactttgtat agagagccac tgcgggatcg
      841 tcaccgtaat ctgcttgcac gtagatcaca taagcaccaa gcgcgttggc ctcatgcttg
      901 aggagattga tgagcgcggt ggcaatgccc tgcctccggt gctcgccgga gactgcgaga
      961 tcatagatat agatctcact acgcggctgc tcaaacctgg gcagaacgta agccgcgaga
     1021 gcgccaacaa ccgcttcttg gtcgaaggca gcaagcgcga tgaatgtctt actacggagc
     1081 aagttcccga ggtaatcgga gtccggctga tgttgggagt aggtggctac gtctccgaac
     1141 tcacgaccga aaagatcaag agcagcccgc atggatttga cttggtcagg gccgagccta
     1201 catgtgcgaa tgatgcccat acttgagcca cctaactttg ttttagggcg actgccctgc
     1261 tgcgtaacat cgttgctgct gcgtaacatc gttgctgctc cataacatca aacatcgacc
     1321 cacggcgtaa cgcgcttgct gcttggatgc ccgaggcata gactgtacaa aaaaacagtc
     1381 ataacaagcc atgaaaaccg ccactgcgcc gttaccaccg ctgcgttcgg tcaaggttct
     1441 ggaccagttg cgtgagcgca tacgctactt gcattacagt ttacgaaccg aacaggctta
     1501 tgtcaactgg gttcgtgcct tcatccgttt ccacggtgtg cgtccatggg caaatattat
     1561 acgcaaggcg acaaggtgct gatgccgcta tgatatctcc tgtgtgagct cacaattcca
     1621 cacaacatac gagccggaag cataaagtgt aaagtcgacg tgccccaact ggggtaacct
     1681 gtgagttctc tcagttgggg gtatcgatag tcaaaagcct ccggtcggag gcttttgact
     1741 agcacctcgg taccaaattc cagaaaagag gcctcccgaa aggggggcct tttttcgttt
     1801 tggtccggat ccgatatcat ccaagtctat ggaggtcagg tatgattact attgacaatt
     1861 aatcatcggc tcgtataatg tgatcagacc tggaattgtg agcggataac aattgtacta
     1921 gagtcacacg acttaatttc aaaayadgga gcctbaaatg tccatctacc aagagtttgt
     1981 gaataaatac tccctgtcca agaccctccg ttttgagctg atcccccaag gcaagaccct
     2041 cgaaaacatc aaggcacgcg gcctcatcct ggatgacgaa aagcgcgcta aggattacaa
     2101 gaaggcaaag cagatcatcg acaagtacca ccagttcttc atcgaagaga tcctgtcctc
     2161 cgtgtgcatc tccgaggacc tgctccagaa ctactccgat gtctacttca agctcaagaa
     2221 gtccgatgac gataacctgc agaaggactt caagtccgct aaggatacca tcaagaagca
     2281 gatctccgaa tacatcaagg attccgagaa gttcaagaac ctcttcaacc agaacctgat
     2341 cgacgcaaag aagggccagg aatccgatct catcctgtgg ctcaagcagt ccaaggataa
     2401 cggcatcgag ctcttcaagg ccaactccga catcaccgac atcgatgaag ctctggagat
     2461 catcaagtcc ttcaagggct ggaccaccta cttcaagggc ttccacgaaa accgcaagaa
     2521 cgtgtactcc tccaacgata tcccaacctc tatcatctac cgcatcgtcg acgataacct
     2581 gccaaagttc ctcgaaaaca aggcaaagta cgagtccctg aaggataagg ccccagaagc
     2641 tatcaactac gagcagatca agaaggacct ggccgaagag ctcaccttcg acatcgatta
     2701 caagacctct gaagtgaacc agcgcgtctt ctccctcgat gaagtgttcg agatcgccaa
     2761 cttcaacaac tacctgaacc agtccggcat caccaagttc aacaccatca tcggcggcaa
     2821 gttcgtcaac ggcgaaaaca ccaagcgcaa gggcatcaac gagtacatca acctctactc
     2881 ccagcagatc aacgataaga ccctgaagaa gtacaagatg tccgtgctct tcaagcagat
     2941 cctgtccgac accgaatcca agtccttcgt catcgacaag ctggaggacg attccgatgt
     3001 ggtcaccacc atgcagtcct tctacgaaca gatcgcagcc ttcaagaccg tggaagagaa
     3061 gtccatcaag gagaccctct ccctgctctt cgacgatctg aaggctcaga agctggatct
     3121 ctccaagatc tacttcaaga acgacaagtc cctgaccgat ctctcccagc aggtcttcga
     3181 cgattactcc gtgatcggca ccgcagtcct ggaatacatc acccagcaga tcgccccaaa
     3241 gaacctcgat aacccatcca agaaggaaca ggagctgatc gccaagaaga ccgaaaaggc
     3301 taagtacctg tccctcgaga ccatcaagct ggctctcgaa gagttcaaca agcaccgcga
     3361 catcgataag cagtgccgct tcgaagagat cctcgcaaac ttcgctgcaa tcccaatgat
     3421 cttcgacgaa atcgcacaga acaaggataa cctggcccag atctccatca agtaccagaa
     3481 ccagggcaag aaggatctgc tccaggcctc cgctgaggac gatgtgaagg caatcaagga
     3541 cctgctcgat cagaccaaca acctgctcca caagctgaag atcttccaca tctcccagtc
     3601 cgaagacaag gccaacatcc tcgacaagga tgagcacttc tacctggtgt tcgaagagtg
     3661 ctacttcgaa ctcgctaaca tcgtcccact gtacaacaag atccgcaact acatcaccca
     3721 gaagccatac tccgatgaaa agttcaagct caacttcgag aactccaccc tggcaaacgg
     3781 ctgggacaag aacaaggaac cagataacac cgccatcctc ttcatcaagg acgataagta
     3841 ctacctgggc gtgatgaaca agaagaacaa caagatcttc gacgataagg ccatcaagga
     3901 aaacaagggc gagggctaca agaagatcgt gtacaagctg ctcccaggcg ctaacaagat
     3961 gctcccaaag gtcttcttct ccgcaaagtc catcaagttc tacaacccat ccgaagatat
     4021 cctgcgcatc cgcaaccact ccacccacac caagaacggc tccccacaga agggctacga
     4081 aaagttcgag ttcaacatcg aagactgccg caagttcatc gatttctaca agcagtccat
     4141 ctccaagcac ccagagtgga aggacttcgg cttccgcttc tccgataccc agcgctacaa
     4201 ctccatcgat gaattctacc gcgaagtgga gaaccagggc tacaagctga ccttcgaaaa
     4261 catctccgag tcctacatcg attccgtggt caaccagggc aagctgtacc tcttccagat
     4321 ctacaacaag gacttctccg cttactccaa gggccgccca aacctgcaca ccctctactg
     4381 gaaggcactc ttcgacgaac gcaacctgca ggatgtggtc tacaagctca acggcgaagc
     4441 agagctgttc taccgcaagc agtccatccc aaagaagatc acccacccag ccaaggaagc
     4501 aatcgccaac aagaacaagg ataacccaaa gaaggaatcc gtgttcgagt acgacctgat
     4561 caaggataag cgcttcaccg aggacaagtt cttcttccac tgcccaatca ccatcaactt
     4621 caagtcctcc ggcgccaaca agttcaacga tgaaatcaac ctgctcctga aggagaaggc
     4681 taacgacgtg cacatcctgt ccatcgatcg cggcgaacgc cacctcgcct actacaccct
     4741 ggtcgacggc aagggcaaca tcatcaagca ggacaccttc aacatcatcg gcaacgatcg
     4801 catgaagacc aactaccacg acaagctggc cgctatcgag aaggaccgcg attccgctcg
     4861 caaggattgg aagaagatca acaacatcaa ggaaatgaag gaaggctacc tctcccaggt
     4921 ggtccacgaa atcgctaagc tggtgatcga gtacaacgca atcgtggtct tcgctgacct
     4981 gaacttcggc ttcaagcgcg gccgcttcaa ggtggagaag caggtctacc agaagctgga
     5041 aaagatgctc atcgagaagc tgaactacct cgtgttcaag gacaacgaat tcgataagac
     5101 cggcggcgtc ctccgtgcat accagctgac cgccccattc gagaccttca agaagatggg
     5161 caagcagacc ggcatcatct actacgtgcc agctggcttc acctctaaga tctgcccagt
     5221 gaccggcttc gtcaaccagc tctacccaaa gtacgaatcc gtctccaagt cccaggagtt
     5281 cttctccaag ttcgacaaga tctgctacaa cctggataag ggctacttcg aattctcctt
     5341 cgactacaag aacttcggcg ataaggcagc caagggcaag tggaccatcg catccttcgg
     5401 ctcccgcctc atcaacttcc gcaactccga caagaaccac aactgggata cccgcgaagt
     5461 gtacccaacc aaggaactgg agaagctcct gaaggattac tccatcgaat acggccacgg
     5521 cgagtgcatc aaggctgcaa tctgcggcga atccgacaag aagttcttcg caaagctgac
     5581 ctctgtgctc aacaccatcc tgcagatgcg caactccaag accggcaccg agctggatta
     5641 cctcatctcc ccagtggccg acgtcaacgg caacttcttc gattcccgcc aggctccaaa
     5701 gaacatgcca caggacgctg atgcaaacgg cgcctaccac atcggtctga agggtctcat
     5761 gctcctgggt cgcatcaaga acaaccagga aggcaagaag ctgaatctcg tcattaagaa
     5821 cgaagaatac tttgaatttg tccagaaccg caataactaa tctagactcg aggacgaaca
     5881 ataaggcctc cctaacgggg ggcctttttt attgataaca aaaatccaca aggaaaaatt
     5941 aaaggggaga taaaatcccc cctttttggt taactgcggc cgctcaaccc cgttccagcc
     6001 caacagtgtt agtctttgct cttacccagt tgggcgggat agcctgcccg gctagcaacg
     6061 catgagaaag cccccggaag atcaccttcc gggggctttt ttattgcgca agctttgcgg
     6121 gtgccagggc gtgcccgtgg gctccccggg cgcgtactcc gcatgc
//
