# Supplementary material for: Reinforced CRISPR interference enables reliable multiplex gene repression in phylogenetically distant bacteria
Source: bioRxiv preprint, doi:10.1101/2025.04.14.648646, version 1 (2025-04-15)
Supplement: Supplementary File P1 [file 648646_file11.zip › pJE1737pool.gb]

LOCUS       pJE1737pool             6166 bp    DNA     circular UNA 14-APR-2025
DEFINITION  Concatenation of 3 sequences.
ACCESSION   urn.local...cm-gdqnxcs
VERSION     urn.local...cm-gdqnxcs
KEYWORDS    .
SOURCE      
  ORGANISM  .
FEATURES             Location/Qualifiers
     rep_origin      5..640
                     /vntifkey=33
                     /ApEinfo_fwdcolor="#999999"
                     /ApEinfo_revcolor="#999999"
                     /ApEinfo_graphicformat="arrow_data {{0 1 2 0 0 -1} {} 0}
                     width 5 offset 0"
                     /label="ColA\ori"
     terminator      complement(645..693)
                     /ApEinfo_fwdcolor="#9d1b1c"
                     /ApEinfo_revcolor="#9d1b1c"
                     /ApEinfo_graphicformat="arrow_data {{0 1 2 0 0 -1} {} 0}
                     width 5 offset 0"
                     /label="L3S3P22 terminator"
     terminator      706..747
                     /ApEinfo_fwdcolor="#9d1b1c"
                     /ApEinfo_revcolor="#9d1b1c"
                     /ApEinfo_graphicformat="arrow_data {{0 1 2 0 0 -1} {} 0}
                     width 5 offset 0"
                     /label="ECK120035133"
     CDS             complement(756..1289)
                     /function="resistance to gentamicin"
                     /codon_start=1
                     /transl_table=11
                     /product="gentamicin-3-acetyltransferase"
                     /protein_id="AAB06696.1"
                     /db_xref="GI:833828"
                     /translation="MLRSSNDVTQQGSRPKTKLGGSSMGIIRTCRLGPDQVKSMRAAL
                     DLFGREFGDVATYSQHQPDSDYLGNLLRSKTFIALAAFDQEAVVGALAAYVLPRFEQP
                     RSEIYIYDLAVSGEHRRQGIATALINLLKHEANALGAYVIYVQADYGDDPAVALYTKL
                     GIREEVMHFDIDPSTAT"
                     /ApEinfo_fwdcolor="#7093ff"
                     /ApEinfo_revcolor="#7093ff"
                     /ApEinfo_graphicformat="arrow_data {{0 1 2 0 0 -1} {} 0}
                     width 5 offset 0"
                     /label="gentamicin-3-acetyltransferase"
     promoter        complement(1621..1653)
                     /ApEinfo_fwdcolor="#346ee0"
                     /ApEinfo_revcolor="#1d43bd"
                     /ApEinfo_graphicformat="arrow_data {{0 1 2 0 0 -1} {} 0}
                     width 5 offset 0"
                     /label="Plac"
     promoter        complement(1624..1653)
                     /locus_tag="/product="" /label=lac_promoter
                     Promoter|promoter /ApEinfo_fwdcolor=""#346ee0"
                     /ApEinfo_revcolor="#1d43bd"
                     /ApEinfo_graphicformat="arrow_data {{0 1 2 0 0 -1} {} 0}
                     width 5 offset 0"
                     /Transferred_From="p_4740_BL3int_attB,
                     p_4740_BxB1int_attB, p_4740_R4int_attB,
                     p_4740_SPBeta_int_attB, p_4740_TG1int_attB,
                     p_4740_TP901int_attB, p_4740_phi370int_attB,
                     p_4740_phiA118int_attB, p_4740_phiBTint_attB,
                     p_4740_phiFC1int_attB, p_4740_phiK38int_attB,
                     p_4740_phiMR11in_attB, p_4740_phiRv1int_attB"
                     /Transferred_Similarity="100.00%"
                     /label="promoter"
     misc_recomb     1660..1701
                     /ApEinfo_fwdcolor="#ff8275"
                     /ApEinfo_revcolor="#ff8275"
                     /ApEinfo_graphicformat="arrow_data {{0 1 2 0 0 -1} {} 0}
                     width 5 offset 0"
                     /label="phiC31 attP-GT"
     protein_bind    1703..1708
                     /ApEinfo_fwdcolor="#ffc526"
                     /ApEinfo_revcolor="#ffc526"
                     /ApEinfo_graphicformat="arrow_data {{0 1 2 0 0 -1} {} 0}
                     width 5 offset 0"
                     /label="ClaI"
     regulatory      1709..1740
                     /regulatory_class="terminator"
                     /note="TonB terminator"
                     /ApEinfo_fwdcolor="#ff4649"
                     /ApEinfo_revcolor="#ff4649"
                     /ApEinfo_graphicformat="arrow_data {{0 1 2 0 0 -1} {} 0}
                     width 5 offset 0"
                     /label="TonB terminator"
     terminator      1746..1806
                     /locus_tag="/product="" /label=L3S2P21
                     /ApEinfo_fwdcolor=""#9d1b1c"
                     /ApEinfo_revcolor="#9d1b1c"
                     /ApEinfo_graphicformat="arrow_data {{0 1 2 0 0 -1} {} 0}
                     width 5 offset 0"
                     /modified_by="elmo110"
                     /label="L3S2P21"
     promoter        1827..1914
                     /created_by="elmo110"
                     /modified_by="elmo110"
                     /label="JE111211"
     -35             1852..1857
                     /created_by="elmo110"
                     /label="-35"
     -10             1874..1879
                     /created_by="elmo110"
                     /label="-10"
     RBS             1915..1957
                     /created_by="elmo110"
                     /label="degenerate RBS"
     gene            1958..5860
                     /ApEinfo_revcolor="#75c6a9"
                     /ApEinfo_fwdcolor="#75c6a9"
                     /modified_by="elmo110"
                     /label="Fn_dCas12a"
     misc_feature    4934..4936
                     /ApEinfo_revcolor="#b4abac"
                     /ApEinfo_fwdcolor="#b4abac"
                     /label="E993A mutation for ddCpf1"
     misc_feature    4973..4975
                     /ApEinfo_revcolor="#f58a5e"
                     /ApEinfo_fwdcolor="#f58a5e"
                     /label="E1006A mutation for ddCpf1"
     terminator      5873..5923
                     /ApEinfo_fwdcolor="#9d1b1c"
                     /ApEinfo_revcolor="#9d1b1c"
                     /ApEinfo_graphicformat="arrow_data {{0 1 2 0 0 -1} {} 0}
                     width 5 offset 0"
                     /label="L3S1P13 terminator"
     terminator      complement(5931..5975)
                     /ApEinfo_fwdcolor="#9d1b1c"
                     /ApEinfo_revcolor="#9d1b1c"
                     /ApEinfo_graphicformat="arrow_data {{0 1 2 0 0 -1} {} 0}
                     width 5 offset 0"
                     /label="ECK120010850"
     motif           5984..6050
                     /created_by="hln"
                     /Transferred_From="TG1_attP "
                     /Transferred_Similarity="100.00%"
                     /label="TG1_attP"
     terminator      6057..6115
                     /ApEinfo_fwdcolor="#9d1b1c"
                     /ApEinfo_revcolor="#9d1b1c"
                     /ApEinfo_graphicformat="arrow_data {{0 1 2 0 0 -1} {} 0}
                     width 5 offset 0"
                     /label="ECK120033736"
     misc_recomb     6116..6160
                     /ApEinfo_fwdcolor="#ff8275"
                     /ApEinfo_revcolor="#ff8275"
                     /ApEinfo_graphicformat="arrow_data {{0 1 2 0 0 -1} {} 0}
                     width 5 offset 0"
                     /label="phiC31 attB-GT"
ORIGIN      
        1 gcagaaacgt cctagaagat gccaggagga tacttagcag agagacaata aggccggagc
       61 gaagccgttt ttccataggc tccgcccccc tgacgaacat cacgaaatct gacgctcaaa
      121 tcagtggtgg cgaaacccga caggactata aagataccag gcgtttcccc ctgatggctc
      181 cctcttgcgc tctcctgttc ccgtcctgcg gcgtccgtgt tgtggtggag gctttaccca
      241 aatcaccacg tcccgttccg tgtagacagt tcgctccaag ctgggctgtg tgcaagaacc
      301 ccccgttcag cccgactgct gcgccttatc cggtaactat catcttgagt ccaacccgga
      361 aagacacgac aaaacgccac tggcagcagc cattggtaac tgagaattag tggatttaga
      421 tatcgagagt cttgaagtgg tggcctaaca gaggctacac tgaaaggaca gtatttggta
      481 tctgcgctcc actaaagcca gttaccaggt taagcagttc cccaactgac ttaaccttcg
      541 atcaaaccgc ctccccaggc ggttttttcg tttacagagc aggagattac gacgatcgta
      601 aaaggatctc aagaagatcc tttacggatt cccgacacca tcacgggaga ccagaaacaa
      661 aaaaaggccg cgttagcggc cttcaataat tggacctggc tcctaactga tttttaaggc
      721 gactgatgag tcgccttttt tttgtctaag aattcttagg tggcggtact tgggtcgata
      781 tcaaagtgca tcacttcttc ccgtatgccc aactttgtat agagagccac tgcgggatcg
      841 tcaccgtaat ctgcttgcac gtagatcaca taagcaccaa gcgcgttggc ctcatgcttg
      901 aggagattga tgagcgcggt ggcaatgccc tgcctccggt gctcgccgga gactgcgaga
      961 tcatagatat agatctcact acgcggctgc tcaaacctgg gcagaacgta agccgcgaga
     1021 gcgccaacaa ccgcttcttg gtcgaaggca gcaagcgcga tgaatgtctt actacggagc
     1081 aagttcccga ggtaatcgga gtccggctga tgttgggagt aggtggctac gtctccgaac
     1141 tcacgaccga aaagatcaag agcagcccgc atggatttga cttggtcagg gccgagccta
     1201 catgtgcgaa tgatgcccat acttgagcca cctaactttg ttttagggcg actgccctgc
     1261 tgcgtaacat cgttgctgct gcgtaacatc gttgctgctc cataacatca aacatcgacc
     1321 cacggcgtaa cgcgcttgct gcttggatgc ccgaggcata gactgtacaa aaaaacagtc
     1381 ataacaagcc atgaaaaccg ccactgcgcc gttaccaccg ctgcgttcgg tcaaggttct
     1441 ggaccagttg cgtgagcgca tacgctactt gcattacagt ttacgaaccg aacaggctta
     1501 tgtcaactgg gttcgtgcct tcatccgttt ccacggtgtg cgtccatggg caaatattat
     1561 acgcaaggcg acaaggtgct gatgccgcta tgatatctcc tgtgtgagct cacaattcca
     1621 cacaacatac gagccggaag cataaagtgt aaagtcgacg tgccccaact ggggtaacct
     1681 gtgagttctc tcagttgggg gtatcgatag tcaaaagcct ccggtcggag gcttttgact
     1741 agcacctcgg taccaaattc cagaaaagag gcctcccgaa aggggggcct tttttcgttt
     1801 tggtccggat ccgatatcat ccaagtctat ggaggtcagg tatgattact attgacaatt
     1861 aatcatcggc tcgtttaatg tgatcagacc tggaattgtg agcggataac aattgtacta
     1921 gagtcacacg acttaatttc aaaayadgga gcctbaaatg tccatctacc aagagtttgt
     1981 gaataaatac tccctgtcca agaccctccg ttttgagctg atcccccaag gcaagaccct
     2041 cgaaaacatc aaggcacgcg gcctcatcct ggatgacgaa aagcgcgcta aggattacaa
     2101 gaaggcaaag cagatcatcg acaagtacca ccagttcttc atcgaagaga tcctgtcctc
     2161 cgtgtgcatc tccgaggacc tgctccagaa ctactccgat gtctacttca agctcaagaa
     2221 gtccgatgac gataacctgc agaaggactt caagtccgct aaggatacca tcaagaagca
     2281 gatctccgaa tacatcaagg attccgagaa gttcaagaac ctcttcaacc agaacctgat
     2341 cgacgcaaag aagggccagg aatccgatct catcctgtgg ctcaagcagt ccaaggataa
     2401 cggcatcgag ctcttcaagg ccaactccga catcaccgac atcgatgaag ctctggagat
     2461 catcaagtcc ttcaagggct ggaccaccta cttcaagggc ttccacgaaa accgcaagaa
     2521 cgtgtactcc tccaacgata tcccaacctc tatcatctac cgcatcgtcg acgataacct
     2581 gccaaagttc ctcgaaaaca aggcaaagta cgagtccctg aaggataagg ccccagaagc
     2641 tatcaactac gagcagatca agaaggacct ggccgaagag ctcaccttcg acatcgatta
     2701 caagacctct gaagtgaacc agcgcgtctt ctccctcgat gaagtgttcg agatcgccaa
     2761 cttcaacaac tacctgaacc agtccggcat caccaagttc aacaccatca tcggcggcaa
     2821 gttcgtcaac ggcgaaaaca ccaagcgcaa gggcatcaac gagtacatca acctctactc
     2881 ccagcagatc aacgataaga ccctgaagaa gtacaagatg tccgtgctct tcaagcagat
     2941 cctgtccgac accgaatcca agtccttcgt catcgacaag ctggaggacg attccgatgt
     3001 ggtcaccacc atgcagtcct tctacgaaca gatcgcagcc ttcaagaccg tggaagagaa
     3061 gtccatcaag gagaccctct ccctgctctt cgacgatctg aaggctcaga agctggatct
     3121 ctccaagatc tacttcaaga acgacaagtc cctgaccgat ctctcccagc aggtcttcga
     3181 cgattactcc gtgatcggca ccgcagtcct ggaatacatc acccagcaga tcgccccaaa
     3241 gaacctcgat aacccatcca agaaggaaca ggagctgatc gccaagaaga ccgaaaaggc
     3301 taagtacctg tccctcgaga ccatcaagct ggctctcgaa gagttcaaca agcaccgcga
     3361 catcgataag cagtgccgct tcgaagagat cctcgcaaac ttcgctgcaa tcccaatgat
     3421 cttcgacgaa atcgcacaga acaaggataa cctggcccag atctccatca agtaccagaa
     3481 ccagggcaag aaggatctgc tccaggcctc cgctgaggac gatgtgaagg caatcaagga
     3541 cctgctcgat cagaccaaca acctgctcca caagctgaag atcttccaca tctcccagtc
     3601 cgaagacaag gccaacatcc tcgacaagga tgagcacttc tacctggtgt tcgaagagtg
     3661 ctacttcgaa ctcgctaaca tcgtcccact gtacaacaag atccgcaact acatcaccca
     3721 gaagccatac tccgatgaaa agttcaagct caacttcgag aactccaccc tggcaaacgg
     3781 ctgggacaag aacaaggaac cagataacac cgccatcctc ttcatcaagg acgataagta
     3841 ctacctgggc gtgatgaaca agaagaacaa caagatcttc gacgataagg ccatcaagga
     3901 aaacaagggc gagggctaca agaagatcgt gtacaagctg ctcccaggcg ctaacaagat
     3961 gctcccaaag gtcttcttct ccgcaaagtc catcaagttc tacaacccat ccgaagatat
     4021 cctgcgcatc cgcaaccact ccacccacac caagaacggc tccccacaga agggctacga
     4081 aaagttcgag ttcaacatcg aagactgccg caagttcatc gatttctaca agcagtccat
     4141 ctccaagcac ccagagtgga aggacttcgg cttccgcttc tccgataccc agcgctacaa
     4201 ctccatcgat gaattctacc gcgaagtgga gaaccagggc tacaagctga ccttcgaaaa
     4261 catctccgag tcctacatcg attccgtggt caaccagggc aagctgtacc tcttccagat
     4321 ctacaacaag gacttctccg cttactccaa gggccgccca aacctgcaca ccctctactg
     4381 gaaggcactc ttcgacgaac gcaacctgca ggatgtggtc tacaagctca acggcgaagc
     4441 agagctgttc taccgcaagc agtccatccc aaagaagatc acccacccag ccaaggaagc
     4501 aatcgccaac aagaacaagg ataacccaaa gaaggaatcc gtgttcgagt acgacctgat
     4561 caaggataag cgcttcaccg aggacaagtt cttcttccac tgcccaatca ccatcaactt
     4621 caagtcctcc ggcgccaaca agttcaacga tgaaatcaac ctgctcctga aggagaaggc
     4681 taacgacgtg cacatcctgt ccatcgatcg cggcgaacgc cacctcgcct actacaccct
     4741 ggtcgacggc aagggcaaca tcatcaagca ggacaccttc aacatcatcg gcaacgatcg
     4801 catgaagacc aactaccacg acaagctggc cgctatcgag aaggaccgcg attccgctcg
     4861 caaggattgg aagaagatca acaacatcaa ggaaatgaag gaaggctacc tctcccaggt
     4921 ggtccacgaa atcgctaagc tggtgatcga gtacaacgca atcgtggtct tcgctgacct
     4981 gaacttcggc ttcaagcgcg gccgcttcaa ggtggagaag caggtctacc agaagctgga
     5041 aaagatgctc atcgagaagc tgaactacct cgtgttcaag gacaacgaat tcgataagac
     5101 cggcggcgtc ctccgtgcat accagctgac cgccccattc gagaccttca agaagatggg
     5161 caagcagacc ggcatcatct actacgtgcc agctggcttc acctctaaga tctgcccagt
     5221 gaccggcttc gtcaaccagc tctacccaaa gtacgaatcc gtctccaagt cccaggagtt
     5281 cttctccaag ttcgacaaga tctgctacaa cctggataag ggctacttcg aattctcctt
     5341 cgactacaag aacttcggcg ataaggcagc caagggcaag tggaccatcg catccttcgg
     5401 ctcccgcctc atcaacttcc gcaactccga caagaaccac aactgggata cccgcgaagt
     5461 gtacccaacc aaggaactgg agaagctcct gaaggattac tccatcgaat acggccacgg
     5521 cgagtgcatc aaggctgcaa tctgcggcga atccgacaag aagttcttcg caaagctgac
     5581 ctctgtgctc aacaccatcc tgcagatgcg caactccaag accggcaccg agctggatta
     5641 cctcatctcc ccagtggccg acgtcaacgg caacttcttc gattcccgcc aggctccaaa
     5701 gaacatgcca caggacgctg atgcaaacgg cgcctaccac atcggtctga agggtctcat
     5761 gctcctgggt cgcatcaaga acaaccagga aggcaagaag ctgaatctcg tcattaagaa
     5821 cgaagaatac tttgaatttg tccagaaccg caataactaa tctagactcg aggacgaaca
     5881 ataaggcctc cctaacgggg ggcctttttt attgataaca aaaatccaca aggaaaaatt
     5941 aaaggggaga taaaatcccc cctttttggt taactgcggc cgctcaaccc cgttccagcc
     6001 caacagtgtt agtctttgct cttacccagt tgggcgggat agcctgcccg gctagcaacg
     6061 catgagaaag cccccggaag atcaccttcc gggggctttt ttattgcgca agctttgcgg
     6121 gtgccagggc gtgcccgtgg gctccccggg cgcgtactcc gcatgc
//
