# Supplementary material for: Reinforced CRISPR interference enables reliable multiplex gene repression in phylogenetically distant bacteria
Source: bioRxiv preprint, doi:10.1101/2025.04.14.648646, version 1 (2025-04-15)
Supplement: Supplementary File P1 [file 648646_file11.zip › pJE1736pool.gb]

LOCUS       pJE1736pool             6166 bp    DNA     circular UNA 14-APR-2025
DEFINITION  Concatenation of 3 sequences.
ACCESSION   urn.local...cl-gdqnxcs
VERSION     urn.local...cl-gdqnxcs
KEYWORDS    .
SOURCE      
  ORGANISM  .
FEATURES             Location/Qualifiers
     rep_origin      5..640
                     /vntifkey=33
                     /ApEinfo_fwdcolor="#999999"
                     /ApEinfo_revcolor="#999999"
                     /ApEinfo_graphicformat="arrow_data {{0 1 2 0 0 -1} {} 0}
                     width 5 offset 0"
                     /label="ColA\ori"
     terminator      complement(645..693)
                     /ApEinfo_fwdcolor="#9d1b1c"
                     /ApEinfo_revcolor="#9d1b1c"
                     /ApEinfo_graphicformat="arrow_data {{0 1 2 0 0 -1} {} 0}
                     width 5 offset 0"
                     /label="L3S3P22 terminator"
     terminator      706..747
                     /ApEinfo_fwdcolor="#9d1b1c"
                     /ApEinfo_revcolor="#9d1b1c"
                     /ApEinfo_graphicformat="arrow_data {{0 1 2 0 0 -1} {} 0}
                     width 5 offset 0"
                     /label="ECK120035133"
     CDS             complement(756..1289)
                     /function="resistance to gentamicin"
                     /codon_start=1
                     /transl_table=11
                     /product="gentamicin-3-acetyltransferase"
                     /protein_id="AAB06696.1"
                     /db_xref="GI:833828"
                     /translation="MLRSSNDVTQQGSRPKTKLGGSSMGIIRTCRLGPDQVKSMRAAL
                     DLFGREFGDVATYSQHQPDSDYLGNLLRSKTFIALAAFDQEAVVGALAAYVLPRFEQP
                     RSEIYIYDLAVSGEHRRQGIATALINLLKHEANALGAYVIYVQADYGDDPAVALYTKL
                     GIREEVMHFDIDPSTAT"
                     /ApEinfo_fwdcolor="#7093ff"
                     /ApEinfo_revcolor="#7093ff"
                     /ApEinfo_graphicformat="arrow_data {{0 1 2 0 0 -1} {} 0}
                     width 5 offset 0"
                     /label="gentamicin-3-acetyltransferase"
     promoter        complement(1621..1653)
                     /ApEinfo_fwdcolor="#346ee0"
                     /ApEinfo_revcolor="#1d43bd"
                     /ApEinfo_graphicformat="arrow_data {{0 1 2 0 0 -1} {} 0}
                     width 5 offset 0"
                     /label="Plac"
     promoter        complement(1624..1653)
                     /locus_tag="/product="" /label=lac_promoter
                     Promoter|promoter /ApEinfo_fwdcolor=""#346ee0"
                     /ApEinfo_revcolor="#1d43bd"
                     /ApEinfo_graphicformat="arrow_data {{0 1 2 0 0 -1} {} 0}
                     width 5 offset 0"
                     /Transferred_From="p_4740_BL3int_attB,
                     p_4740_BxB1int_attB, p_4740_R4int_attB,
                     p_4740_SPBeta_int_attB, p_4740_TG1int_attB,
                     p_4740_TP901int_attB, p_4740_phi370int_attB,
                     p_4740_phiA118int_attB, p_4740_phiBTint_attB,
                     p_4740_phiFC1int_attB, p_4740_phiK38int_attB,
                     p_4740_phiMR11in_attB, p_4740_phiRv1int_attB"
                     /Transferred_Similarity="100.00%"
                     /label="promoter"
     misc_recomb     1660..1701
                     /ApEinfo_fwdcolor="#ff8275"
                     /ApEinfo_revcolor="#ff8275"
                     /ApEinfo_graphicformat="arrow_data {{0 1 2 0 0 -1} {} 0}
                     width 5 offset 0"
                     /label="phiC31 attP-GT"
     protein_bind    1703..1708
                     /ApEinfo_fwdcolor="#ffc526"
                     /ApEinfo_revcolor="#ffc526"
                     /ApEinfo_graphicformat="arrow_data {{0 1 2 0 0 -1} {} 0}
                     width 5 offset 0"
                     /label="ClaI"
     regulatory      1709..1740
                     /regulatory_class="terminator"
                     /note="TonB terminator"
                     /ApEinfo_fwdcolor="#ff4649"
                     /ApEinfo_revcolor="#ff4649"
                     /ApEinfo_graphicformat="arrow_data {{0 1 2 0 0 -1} {} 0}
                     width 5 offset 0"
                     /label="TonB terminator"
     terminator      1746..1806
                     /locus_tag="/product="" /label=L3S2P21
                     /ApEinfo_fwdcolor=""#9d1b1c"
                     /ApEinfo_revcolor="#9d1b1c"
                     /ApEinfo_graphicformat="arrow_data {{0 1 2 0 0 -1} {} 0}
                     width 5 offset 0"
                     /modified_by="elmo110"
                     /label="L3S2P21"
     promoter        1827..1914
                     /created_by="elmo110"
                     /modified_by="elmo110"
                     /label="JE121111"
     -35             1852..1857
                     /created_by="elmo110"
                     /label="-35"
     -10             1874..1879
                     /created_by="elmo110"
                     /label="-10"
     RBS             1915..1957
                     /created_by="elmo110"
                     /label="degenerate RBS"
     gene            1958..5860
                     /ApEinfo_revcolor="#75c6a9"
                     /ApEinfo_fwdcolor="#75c6a9"
                     /modified_by="elmo110"
                     /label="Fn_dCas12a"
     misc_feature    4934..4936
                     /ApEinfo_revcolor="#b4abac"
                     /ApEinfo_fwdcolor="#b4abac"
                     /label="E993A mutation for ddCpf1"
     misc_feature    4973..4975
                     /ApEinfo_revcolor="#f58a5e"
                     /ApEinfo_fwdcolor="#f58a5e"
                     /label="E1006A mutation for ddCpf1"
     terminator      5873..5923
                     /ApEinfo_fwdcolor="#9d1b1c"
                     /ApEinfo_revcolor="#9d1b1c"
                     /ApEinfo_graphicformat="arrow_data {{0 1 2 0 0 -1} {} 0}
                     width 5 offset 0"
                     /label="L3S1P13 terminator"
     terminator      complement(5931..5975)
                     /ApEinfo_fwdcolor="#9d1b1c"
                     /ApEinfo_revcolor="#9d1b1c"
                     /ApEinfo_graphicformat="arrow_data {{0 1 2 0 0 -1} {} 0}
                     width 5 offset 0"
                     /label="ECK120010850"
     motif           5984..6050
                     /created_by="hln"
                     /Transferred_From="TG1_attP "
                     /Transferred_Similarity="100.00%"
                     /label="TG1_attP"
     terminator      6057..6115
                     /ApEinfo_fwdcolor="#9d1b1c"
                     /ApEinfo_revcolor="#9d1b1c"
                     /ApEinfo_graphicformat="arrow_data {{0 1 2 0 0 -1} {} 0}
                     width 5 offset 0"
                     /label="ECK120033736"
     misc_recomb     6116..6160
                     /ApEinfo_fwdcolor="#ff8275"
                     /ApEinfo_revcolor="#ff8275"
                     /ApEinfo_graphicformat="arrow_data {{0 1 2 0 0 -1} {} 0}
                     width 5 offset 0"
                     /label="phiC31 attB-GT"
ORIGIN      
        1 gcagaaacgt cctagaagat gccaggagga tacttagcag agagacaata aggccggagc
       61 gaagccgttt ttccataggc tccgcccccc tgacgaacat cacgaaatct gacgctcaaa
      121 tcagtggtgg cgaaacccga caggactata aagataccag gcgtttcccc ctgatggctc
      181 cctcttgcgc tctcctgttc ccgtcctgcg gcgtccgtgt tgtggtggag gctttaccca
      241 aatcaccacg tcccgttccg tgtagacagt tcgctccaag ctgggctgtg tgcaagaacc
      301 ccccgttcag cccgactgct gcgccttatc cggtaactat catcttgagt ccaacccgga
      361 aagacacgac aaaacgccac tggcagcagc cattggtaac tgagaattag tggatttaga
      421 tatcgagagt cttgaagtgg tggcctaaca gaggctacac tgaaaggaca gtatttggta
      481 tctgcgctcc actaaagcca gttaccaggt taagcagttc cccaactgac ttaaccttcg
      541 atcaaaccgc ctccccaggc ggttttttcg tttacagagc aggagattac gacgatcgta
      601 aaaggatctc aagaagatcc tttacggatt cccgacacca tcacgggaga ccagaaacaa
      661 aaaaaggccg cgttagcggc cttcaataat tggacctggc tcctaactga tttttaaggc
      721 gactgatgag tcgccttttt tttgtctaag aattcttagg tggcggtact tgggtcgata
      781 tcaaagtgca tcacttcttc ccgtatgccc aactttgtat agagagccac tgcgggatcg
      841 tcaccgtaat ctgcttgcac gtagatcaca taagcaccaa gcgcgttggc ctcatgcttg
      901 aggagattga tgagcgcggt ggcaatgccc tgcctccggt gctcgccgga gactgcgaga
      961 tcatagatat agatctcact acgcggctgc tcaaacctgg gcagaacgta agccgcgaga
     1021 gcgccaacaa ccgcttcttg gtcgaaggca gcaagcgcga tgaatgtctt actacggagc
     1081 aagttcccga ggtaatcgga gtccggctga tgttgggagt aggtggctac gtctccgaac
     1141 tcacgaccga aaagatcaag agcagcccgc atggatttga cttggtcagg gccgagccta
     1201 catgtgcgaa tgatgcccat acttgagcca cctaactttg ttttagggcg actgccctgc
     1261 tgcgtaacat cgttgctgct gcgtaacatc gttgctgctc cataacatca aacatcgacc
     1321 cacggcgtaa cgcgcttgct gcttggatgc ccgaggcata gactgtacaa aaaaacagtc
     1381 ataacaagcc atgaaaaccg ccactgcgcc gttaccaccg ctgcgttcgg tcaaggttct
     1441 ggaccagttg cgtgagcgca tacgctactt gcattacagt ttacgaaccg aacaggctta
     1501 tgtcaactgg gttcgtgcct tcatccgttt ccacggtgtg cgtccatggg caaatattat
     1561 acgcaaggcg acaaggtgct gatgccgcta tgatatctcc tgtgtgagct cacaattcca
     1621 cacaacatac gagccggaag cataaagtgt aaagtcgacg tgccccaact ggggtaacct
     1681 gtgagttctc tcagttgggg gtatcgatag tcaaaagcct ccggtcggag gcttttgact
     1741 agcacctcgg taccaaattc cagaaaagag gcctcccgaa aggggggcct tttttcgttt
     1801 tggtccggat ccgatatcat ccaagtctat ggaggtcagg tatgattact atttacaatt
     1861 aatcatcggc tcgtataatg tgatcagacc tggaattgtg agcggataac aattgtacta
     1921 gagtcacacg acttaatttc aaaayadgga gcctbaaatg tccatctacc aagagtttgt
     1981 gaataaatac tccctgtcca agaccctccg ttttgagctg atcccccaag gcaagaccct
     2041 cgaaaacatc aaggcacgcg gcctcatcct ggatgacgaa aagcgcgcta aggattacaa
     2101 gaaggcaaag cagatcatcg acaagtacca ccagttcttc atcgaagaga tcctgtcctc
     2161 cgtgtgcatc tccgaggacc tgctccagaa ctactccgat gtctacttca agctcaagaa
     2221 gtccgatgac gataacctgc agaaggactt caagtccgct aaggatacca tcaagaagca
     2281 gatctccgaa tacatcaagg attccgagaa gttcaagaac ctcttcaacc agaacctgat
     2341 cgacgcaaag aagggccagg aatccgatct catcctgtgg ctcaagcagt ccaaggataa
     2401 cggcatcgag ctcttcaagg ccaactccga catcaccgac atcgatgaag ctctggagat
     2461 catcaagtcc ttcaagggct ggaccaccta cttcaagggc ttccacgaaa accgcaagaa
     2521 cgtgtactcc tccaacgata tcccaacctc tatcatctac cgcatcgtcg acgataacct
     2581 gccaaagttc ctcgaaaaca aggcaaagta cgagtccctg aaggataagg ccccagaagc
     2641 tatcaactac gagcagatca agaaggacct ggccgaagag ctcaccttcg acatcgatta
     2701 caagacctct gaagtgaacc agcgcgtctt ctccctcgat gaagtgttcg agatcgccaa
     2761 cttcaacaac tacctgaacc agtccggcat caccaagttc aacaccatca tcggcggcaa
     2821 gttcgtcaac ggcgaaaaca ccaagcgcaa gggcatcaac gagtacatca acctctactc
     2881 ccagcagatc aacgataaga ccctgaagaa gtacaagatg tccgtgctct tcaagcagat
     2941 cctgtccgac accgaatcca agtccttcgt catcgacaag ctggaggacg attccgatgt
     3001 ggtcaccacc atgcagtcct tctacgaaca gatcgcagcc ttcaagaccg tggaagagaa
     3061 gtccatcaag gagaccctct ccctgctctt cgacgatctg aaggctcaga agctggatct
     3121 ctccaagatc tacttcaaga acgacaagtc cctgaccgat ctctcccagc aggtcttcga
     3181 cgattactcc gtgatcggca ccgcagtcct ggaatacatc acccagcaga tcgccccaaa
     3241 gaacctcgat aacccatcca agaaggaaca ggagctgatc gccaagaaga ccgaaaaggc
     3301 taagtacctg tccctcgaga ccatcaagct ggctctcgaa gagttcaaca agcaccgcga
     3361 catcgataag cagtgccgct tcgaagagat cctcgcaaac ttcgctgcaa tcccaatgat
     3421 cttcgacgaa atcgcacaga acaaggataa cctggcccag atctccatca agtaccagaa
     3481 ccagggcaag aaggatctgc tccaggcctc cgctgaggac gatgtgaagg caatcaagga
     3541 cctgctcgat cagaccaaca acctgctcca caagctgaag atcttccaca tctcccagtc
     3601 cgaagacaag gccaacatcc tcgacaagga tgagcacttc tacctggtgt tcgaagagtg
     3661 ctacttcgaa ctcgctaaca tcgtcccact gtacaacaag atccgcaact acatcaccca
     3721 gaagccatac tccgatgaaa agttcaagct caacttcgag aactccaccc tggcaaacgg
     3781 ctgggacaag aacaaggaac cagataacac cgccatcctc ttcatcaagg acgataagta
     3841 ctacctgggc gtgatgaaca agaagaacaa caagatcttc gacgataagg ccatcaagga
     3901 aaacaagggc gagggctaca agaagatcgt gtacaagctg ctcccaggcg ctaacaagat
     3961 gctcccaaag gtcttcttct ccgcaaagtc catcaagttc tacaacccat ccgaagatat
     4021 cctgcgcatc cgcaaccact ccacccacac caagaacggc tccccacaga agggctacga
     4081 aaagttcgag ttcaacatcg aagactgccg caagttcatc gatttctaca agcagtccat
     4141 ctccaagcac ccagagtgga aggacttcgg cttccgcttc tccgataccc agcgctacaa
     4201 ctccatcgat gaattctacc gcgaagtgga gaaccagggc tacaagctga ccttcgaaaa
     4261 catctccgag tcctacatcg attccgtggt caaccagggc aagctgtacc tcttccagat
     4321 ctacaacaag gacttctccg cttactccaa gggccgccca aacctgcaca ccctctactg
     4381 gaaggcactc ttcgacgaac gcaacctgca ggatgtggtc tacaagctca acggcgaagc
     4441 agagctgttc taccgcaagc agtccatccc aaagaagatc acccacccag ccaaggaagc
     4501 aatcgccaac aagaacaagg ataacccaaa gaaggaatcc gtgttcgagt acgacctgat
     4561 caaggataag cgcttcaccg aggacaagtt cttcttccac tgcccaatca ccatcaactt
     4621 caagtcctcc ggcgccaaca agttcaacga tgaaatcaac ctgctcctga aggagaaggc
     4681 taacgacgtg cacatcctgt ccatcgatcg cggcgaacgc cacctcgcct actacaccct
     4741 ggtcgacggc aagggcaaca tcatcaagca ggacaccttc aacatcatcg gcaacgatcg
     4801 catgaagacc aactaccacg acaagctggc cgctatcgag aaggaccgcg attccgctcg
     4861 caaggattgg aagaagatca acaacatcaa ggaaatgaag gaaggctacc tctcccaggt
     4921 ggtccacgaa atcgctaagc tggtgatcga gtacaacgca atcgtggtct tcgctgacct
     4981 gaacttcggc ttcaagcgcg gccgcttcaa ggtggagaag caggtctacc agaagctgga
     5041 aaagatgctc atcgagaagc tgaactacct cgtgttcaag gacaacgaat tcgataagac
     5101 cggcggcgtc ctccgtgcat accagctgac cgccccattc gagaccttca agaagatggg
     5161 caagcagacc ggcatcatct actacgtgcc agctggcttc acctctaaga tctgcccagt
     5221 gaccggcttc gtcaaccagc tctacccaaa gtacgaatcc gtctccaagt cccaggagtt
     5281 cttctccaag ttcgacaaga tctgctacaa cctggataag ggctacttcg aattctcctt
     5341 cgactacaag aacttcggcg ataaggcagc caagggcaag tggaccatcg catccttcgg
     5401 ctcccgcctc atcaacttcc gcaactccga caagaaccac aactgggata cccgcgaagt
     5461 gtacccaacc aaggaactgg agaagctcct gaaggattac tccatcgaat acggccacgg
     5521 cgagtgcatc aaggctgcaa tctgcggcga atccgacaag aagttcttcg caaagctgac
     5581 ctctgtgctc aacaccatcc tgcagatgcg caactccaag accggcaccg agctggatta
     5641 cctcatctcc ccagtggccg acgtcaacgg caacttcttc gattcccgcc aggctccaaa
     5701 gaacatgcca caggacgctg atgcaaacgg cgcctaccac atcggtctga agggtctcat
     5761 gctcctgggt cgcatcaaga acaaccagga aggcaagaag ctgaatctcg tcattaagaa
     5821 cgaagaatac tttgaatttg tccagaaccg caataactaa tctagactcg aggacgaaca
     5881 ataaggcctc cctaacgggg ggcctttttt attgataaca aaaatccaca aggaaaaatt
     5941 aaaggggaga taaaatcccc cctttttggt taactgcggc cgctcaaccc cgttccagcc
     6001 caacagtgtt agtctttgct cttacccagt tgggcgggat agcctgcccg gctagcaacg
     6061 catgagaaag cccccggaag atcaccttcc gggggctttt ttattgcgca agctttgcgg
     6121 gtgccagggc gtgcccgtgg gctccccggg cgcgtactcc gcatgc
//
