# Supplementary material for: Reinforced CRISPR interference enables reliable multiplex gene repression in phylogenetically distant bacteria
Source: bioRxiv preprint, doi:10.1101/2025.04.14.648646, version 1 (2025-04-15)
Supplement: Supplementary File P1 [file 648646_file11.zip › pJE1735pool.gb]

LOCUS       pJE1735pool             6166 bp    DNA     circular UNA 14-APR-2025
DEFINITION  Concatenation of 3 sequences.
ACCESSION   urn.local...ck-gdqnxcs
VERSION     urn.local...ck-gdqnxcs
KEYWORDS    .
SOURCE      
  ORGANISM  .
FEATURES             Location/Qualifiers
     rep_origin      5..640
                     /vntifkey=33
                     /ApEinfo_fwdcolor="#999999"
                     /ApEinfo_revcolor="#999999"
                     /ApEinfo_graphicformat="arrow_data {{0 1 2 0 0 -1} {} 0}
                     width 5 offset 0"
                     /label="ColA\ori"
     terminator      complement(645..693)
                     /ApEinfo_fwdcolor="#9d1b1c"
                     /ApEinfo_revcolor="#9d1b1c"
                     /ApEinfo_graphicformat="arrow_data {{0 1 2 0 0 -1} {} 0}
                     width 5 offset 0"
                     /label="L3S3P22 terminator"
     terminator      706..747
                     /ApEinfo_fwdcolor="#9d1b1c"
                     /ApEinfo_revcolor="#9d1b1c"
                     /ApEinfo_graphicformat="arrow_data {{0 1 2 0 0 -1} {} 0}
                     width 5 offset 0"
                     /label="ECK120035133"
     CDS             complement(756..1289)
                     /function="resistance to gentamicin"
                     /codon_start=1
                     /transl_table=11
                     /product="gentamicin-3-acetyltransferase"
                     /protein_id="AAB06696.1"
                     /db_xref="GI:833828"
                     /translation="MLRSSNDVTQQGSRPKTKLGGSSMGIIRTCRLGPDQVKSMRAAL
                     DLFGREFGDVATYSQHQPDSDYLGNLLRSKTFIALAAFDQEAVVGALAAYVLPRFEQP
                     RSEIYIYDLAVSGEHRRQGIATALINLLKHEANALGAYVIYVQADYGDDPAVALYTKL
                     GIREEVMHFDIDPSTAT"
                     /ApEinfo_fwdcolor="#7093ff"
                     /ApEinfo_revcolor="#7093ff"
                     /ApEinfo_graphicformat="arrow_data {{0 1 2 0 0 -1} {} 0}
                     width 5 offset 0"
                     /label="gentamicin-3-acetyltransferase"
     promoter        complement(1621..1653)
                     /ApEinfo_fwdcolor="#346ee0"
                     /ApEinfo_revcolor="#1d43bd"
                     /ApEinfo_graphicformat="arrow_data {{0 1 2 0 0 -1} {} 0}
                     width 5 offset 0"
                     /label="Plac"
     promoter        complement(1624..1653)
                     /locus_tag="/product="" /label=lac_promoter
                     Promoter|promoter /ApEinfo_fwdcolor=""#346ee0"
                     /ApEinfo_revcolor="#1d43bd"
                     /ApEinfo_graphicformat="arrow_data {{0 1 2 0 0 -1} {} 0}
                     width 5 offset 0"
                     /Transferred_From="p_4740_BL3int_attB,
                     p_4740_BxB1int_attB, p_4740_R4int_attB,
                     p_4740_SPBeta_int_attB, p_4740_TG1int_attB,
                     p_4740_TP901int_attB, p_4740_phi370int_attB,
                     p_4740_phiA118int_attB, p_4740_phiBTint_attB,
                     p_4740_phiFC1int_attB, p_4740_phiK38int_attB,
                     p_4740_phiMR11in_attB, p_4740_phiRv1int_attB"
                     /Transferred_Similarity="100.00%"
                     /label="promoter"
     misc_recomb     1660..1701
                     /ApEinfo_fwdcolor="#ff8275"
                     /ApEinfo_revcolor="#ff8275"
                     /ApEinfo_graphicformat="arrow_data {{0 1 2 0 0 -1} {} 0}
                     width 5 offset 0"
                     /label="phiC31 attP-GT"
     protein_bind    1703..1708
                     /ApEinfo_fwdcolor="#ffc526"
                     /ApEinfo_revcolor="#ffc526"
                     /ApEinfo_graphicformat="arrow_data {{0 1 2 0 0 -1} {} 0}
                     width 5 offset 0"
                     /label="ClaI"
     regulatory      1709..1740
                     /regulatory_class="terminator"
                     /note="TonB terminator"
                     /ApEinfo_fwdcolor="#ff4649"
                     /ApEinfo_revcolor="#ff4649"
                     /ApEinfo_graphicformat="arrow_data {{0 1 2 0 0 -1} {} 0}
                     width 5 offset 0"
                     /label="TonB terminator"
     terminator      1746..1806
                     /locus_tag="/product="" /label=L3S2P21
                     /ApEinfo_fwdcolor=""#9d1b1c"
                     /ApEinfo_revcolor="#9d1b1c"
                     /ApEinfo_graphicformat="arrow_data {{0 1 2 0 0 -1} {} 0}
                     width 5 offset 0"
                     /modified_by="elmo110"
                     /label="L3S2P21"
     promoter        1827..1914
                     /created_by="elmo110"
                     /label="JE121211"
     RBS             1915..1957
                     /created_by="elmo110"
                     /label="degenerate RBS"
     gene            1958..5860
                     /ApEinfo_revcolor="#75c6a9"
                     /ApEinfo_fwdcolor="#75c6a9"
                     /modified_by="elmo110"
                     /label="Fn_dCas12a"
     misc_feature    4934..4936
                     /ApEinfo_revcolor="#b4abac"
                     /ApEinfo_fwdcolor="#b4abac"
                     /label="E993A mutation for ddCpf1"
     misc_feature    4973..4975
                     /ApEinfo_revcolor="#f58a5e"
                     /ApEinfo_fwdcolor="#f58a5e"
                     /label="E1006A mutation for ddCpf1"
     terminator      5873..5923
                     /ApEinfo_fwdcolor="#9d1b1c"
                     /ApEinfo_revcolor="#9d1b1c"
                     /ApEinfo_graphicformat="arrow_data {{0 1 2 0 0 -1} {} 0}
                     width 5 offset 0"
                     /label="L3S1P13 terminator"
     terminator      complement(5931..5975)
                     /ApEinfo_fwdcolor="#9d1b1c"
                     /ApEinfo_revcolor="#9d1b1c"
                     /ApEinfo_graphicformat="arrow_data {{0 1 2 0 0 -1} {} 0}
                     width 5 offset 0"
                     /label="ECK120010850"
     motif           5984..6050
                     /created_by="hln"
                     /Transferred_From="TG1_attP "
                     /Transferred_Similarity="100.00%"
                     /label="TG1_attP"
     terminator      6057..6115
                     /ApEinfo_fwdcolor="#9d1b1c"
                     /ApEinfo_revcolor="#9d1b1c"
                     /ApEinfo_graphicformat="arrow_data {{0 1 2 0 0 -1} {} 0}
                     width 5 offset 0"
                     /label="ECK120033736"
     misc_recomb     6116..6160
                     /ApEinfo_fwdcolor="#ff8275"
                     /ApEinfo_revcolor="#ff8275"
                     /ApEinfo_graphicformat="arrow_data {{0 1 2 0 0 -1} {} 0}
                     width 5 offset 0"
                     /label="phiC31 attB-GT"
ORIGIN      
        1 gcagaaacgt cctagaagat gccaggagga tacttagcag agagacaata aggccggagc
       61 gaagccgttt ttccataggc tccgcccccc tgacgaacat cacgaaatct gacgctcaaa
      121 tcagtggtgg cgaaacccga caggactata aagataccag gcgtttcccc ctgatggctc
      181 cctcttgcgc tctcctgttc ccgtcctgcg gcgtccgtgt tgtggtggag gctttaccca
      241 aatcaccacg tcccgttccg tgtagacagt tcgctccaag ctgggctgtg tgcaagaacc
      301 ccccgttcag cccgactgct gcgccttatc cggtaactat catcttgagt ccaacccgga
      361 aagacacgac aaaacgccac tggcagcagc cattggtaac tgagaattag tggatttaga
      421 tatcgagagt cttgaagtgg tggcctaaca gaggctacac tgaaaggaca gtatttggta
      481 tctgcgctcc actaaagcca gttaccaggt taagcagttc cccaactgac ttaaccttcg
      541 atcaaaccgc ctccccaggc ggttttttcg tttacagagc aggagattac gacgatcgta
      601 aaaggatctc aagaagatcc tttacggatt cccgacacca tcacgggaga ccagaaacaa
      661 aaaaaggccg cgttagcggc cttcaataat tggacctggc tcctaactga tttttaaggc
      721 gactgatgag tcgccttttt tttgtctaag aattcttagg tggcggtact tgggtcgata
      781 tcaaagtgca tcacttcttc ccgtatgccc aactttgtat agagagccac tgcgggatcg
      841 tcaccgtaat ctgcttgcac gtagatcaca taagcaccaa gcgcgttggc ctcatgcttg
      901 aggagattga tgagcgcggt ggcaatgccc tgcctccggt gctcgccgga gactgcgaga
      961 tcatagatat agatctcact acgcggctgc tcaaacctgg gcagaacgta agccgcgaga
     1021 gcgccaacaa ccgcttcttg gtcgaaggca gcaagcgcga tgaatgtctt actacggagc
     1081 aagttcccga ggtaatcgga gtccggctga tgttgggagt aggtggctac gtctccgaac
     1141 tcacgaccga aaagatcaag agcagcccgc atggatttga cttggtcagg gccgagccta
     1201 catgtgcgaa tgatgcccat acttgagcca cctaactttg ttttagggcg actgccctgc
     1261 tgcgtaacat cgttgctgct gcgtaacatc gttgctgctc cataacatca aacatcgacc
     1321 cacggcgtaa cgcgcttgct gcttggatgc ccgaggcata gactgtacaa aaaaacagtc
     1381 ataacaagcc atgaaaaccg ccactgcgcc gttaccaccg ctgcgttcgg tcaaggttct
     1441 ggaccagttg cgtgagcgca tacgctactt gcattacagt ttacgaaccg aacaggctta
     1501 tgtcaactgg gttcgtgcct tcatccgttt ccacggtgtg cgtccatggg caaatattat
     1561 acgcaaggcg acaaggtgct gatgccgcta tgatatctcc tgtgtgagct cacaattcca
     1621 cacaacatac gagccggaag cataaagtgt aaagtcgacg tgccccaact ggggtaacct
     1681 gtgagttctc tcagttgggg gtatcgatag tcaaaagcct ccggtcggag gcttttgact
     1741 agcacctcgg taccaaattc cagaaaagag gcctcccgaa aggggggcct tttttcgttt
     1801 tggtccggat ccgatatcat ccaagtctat ggaggtcagg tatgattact atttacaatt
     1861 aatcatcggc tcgtttaatg tgatcagacc tggaattgtg agcggataac aattgtacta
     1921 gagtcacacg acttaatttc aaaayadgga gcctbaaatg tccatctacc aagagtttgt
     1981 gaataaatac tccctgtcca agaccctccg ttttgagctg atcccccaag gcaagaccct
     2041 cgaaaacatc aaggcacgcg gcctcatcct ggatgacgaa aagcgcgcta aggattacaa
     2101 gaaggcaaag cagatcatcg acaagtacca ccagttcttc atcgaagaga tcctgtcctc
     2161 cgtgtgcatc tccgaggacc tgctccagaa ctactccgat gtctacttca agctcaagaa
     2221 gtccgatgac gataacctgc agaaggactt caagtccgct aaggatacca tcaagaagca
     2281 gatctccgaa tacatcaagg attccgagaa gttcaagaac ctcttcaacc agaacctgat
     2341 cgacgcaaag aagggccagg aatccgatct catcctgtgg ctcaagcagt ccaaggataa
     2401 cggcatcgag ctcttcaagg ccaactccga catcaccgac atcgatgaag ctctggagat
     2461 catcaagtcc ttcaagggct ggaccaccta cttcaagggc ttccacgaaa accgcaagaa
     2521 cgtgtactcc tccaacgata tcccaacctc tatcatctac cgcatcgtcg acgataacct
     2581 gccaaagttc ctcgaaaaca aggcaaagta cgagtccctg aaggataagg ccccagaagc
     2641 tatcaactac gagcagatca agaaggacct ggccgaagag ctcaccttcg acatcgatta
     2701 caagacctct gaagtgaacc agcgcgtctt ctccctcgat gaagtgttcg agatcgccaa
     2761 cttcaacaac tacctgaacc agtccggcat caccaagttc aacaccatca tcggcggcaa
     2821 gttcgtcaac ggcgaaaaca ccaagcgcaa gggcatcaac gagtacatca acctctactc
     2881 ccagcagatc aacgataaga ccctgaagaa gtacaagatg tccgtgctct tcaagcagat
     2941 cctgtccgac accgaatcca agtccttcgt catcgacaag ctggaggacg attccgatgt
     3001 ggtcaccacc atgcagtcct tctacgaaca gatcgcagcc ttcaagaccg tggaagagaa
     3061 gtccatcaag gagaccctct ccctgctctt cgacgatctg aaggctcaga agctggatct
     3121 ctccaagatc tacttcaaga acgacaagtc cctgaccgat ctctcccagc aggtcttcga
     3181 cgattactcc gtgatcggca ccgcagtcct ggaatacatc acccagcaga tcgccccaaa
     3241 gaacctcgat aacccatcca agaaggaaca ggagctgatc gccaagaaga ccgaaaaggc
     3301 taagtacctg tccctcgaga ccatcaagct ggctctcgaa gagttcaaca agcaccgcga
     3361 catcgataag cagtgccgct tcgaagagat cctcgcaaac ttcgctgcaa tcccaatgat
     3421 cttcgacgaa atcgcacaga acaaggataa cctggcccag atctccatca agtaccagaa
     3481 ccagggcaag aaggatctgc tccaggcctc cgctgaggac gatgtgaagg caatcaagga
     3541 cctgctcgat cagaccaaca acctgctcca caagctgaag atcttccaca tctcccagtc
     3601 cgaagacaag gccaacatcc tcgacaagga tgagcacttc tacctggtgt tcgaagagtg
     3661 ctacttcgaa ctcgctaaca tcgtcccact gtacaacaag atccgcaact acatcaccca
     3721 gaagccatac tccgatgaaa agttcaagct caacttcgag aactccaccc tggcaaacgg
     3781 ctgggacaag aacaaggaac cagataacac cgccatcctc ttcatcaagg acgataagta
     3841 ctacctgggc gtgatgaaca agaagaacaa caagatcttc gacgataagg ccatcaagga
     3901 aaacaagggc gagggctaca agaagatcgt gtacaagctg ctcccaggcg ctaacaagat
     3961 gctcccaaag gtcttcttct ccgcaaagtc catcaagttc tacaacccat ccgaagatat
     4021 cctgcgcatc cgcaaccact ccacccacac caagaacggc tccccacaga agggctacga
     4081 aaagttcgag ttcaacatcg aagactgccg caagttcatc gatttctaca agcagtccat
     4141 ctccaagcac ccagagtgga aggacttcgg cttccgcttc tccgataccc agcgctacaa
     4201 ctccatcgat gaattctacc gcgaagtgga gaaccagggc tacaagctga ccttcgaaaa
     4261 catctccgag tcctacatcg attccgtggt caaccagggc aagctgtacc tcttccagat
     4321 ctacaacaag gacttctccg cttactccaa gggccgccca aacctgcaca ccctctactg
     4381 gaaggcactc ttcgacgaac gcaacctgca ggatgtggtc tacaagctca acggcgaagc
     4441 agagctgttc taccgcaagc agtccatccc aaagaagatc acccacccag ccaaggaagc
     4501 aatcgccaac aagaacaagg ataacccaaa gaaggaatcc gtgttcgagt acgacctgat
     4561 caaggataag cgcttcaccg aggacaagtt cttcttccac tgcccaatca ccatcaactt
     4621 caagtcctcc ggcgccaaca agttcaacga tgaaatcaac ctgctcctga aggagaaggc
     4681 taacgacgtg cacatcctgt ccatcgatcg cggcgaacgc cacctcgcct actacaccct
     4741 ggtcgacggc aagggcaaca tcatcaagca ggacaccttc aacatcatcg gcaacgatcg
     4801 catgaagacc aactaccacg acaagctggc cgctatcgag aaggaccgcg attccgctcg
     4861 caaggattgg aagaagatca acaacatcaa ggaaatgaag gaaggctacc tctcccaggt
     4921 ggtccacgaa atcgctaagc tggtgatcga gtacaacgca atcgtggtct tcgctgacct
     4981 gaacttcggc ttcaagcgcg gccgcttcaa ggtggagaag caggtctacc agaagctgga
     5041 aaagatgctc atcgagaagc tgaactacct cgtgttcaag gacaacgaat tcgataagac
     5101 cggcggcgtc ctccgtgcat accagctgac cgccccattc gagaccttca agaagatggg
     5161 caagcagacc ggcatcatct actacgtgcc agctggcttc acctctaaga tctgcccagt
     5221 gaccggcttc gtcaaccagc tctacccaaa gtacgaatcc gtctccaagt cccaggagtt
     5281 cttctccaag ttcgacaaga tctgctacaa cctggataag ggctacttcg aattctcctt
     5341 cgactacaag aacttcggcg ataaggcagc caagggcaag tggaccatcg catccttcgg
     5401 ctcccgcctc atcaacttcc gcaactccga caagaaccac aactgggata cccgcgaagt
     5461 gtacccaacc aaggaactgg agaagctcct gaaggattac tccatcgaat acggccacgg
     5521 cgagtgcatc aaggctgcaa tctgcggcga atccgacaag aagttcttcg caaagctgac
     5581 ctctgtgctc aacaccatcc tgcagatgcg caactccaag accggcaccg agctggatta
     5641 cctcatctcc ccagtggccg acgtcaacgg caacttcttc gattcccgcc aggctccaaa
     5701 gaacatgcca caggacgctg atgcaaacgg cgcctaccac atcggtctga agggtctcat
     5761 gctcctgggt cgcatcaaga acaaccagga aggcaagaag ctgaatctcg tcattaagaa
     5821 cgaagaatac tttgaatttg tccagaaccg caataactaa tctagactcg aggacgaaca
     5881 ataaggcctc cctaacgggg ggcctttttt attgataaca aaaatccaca aggaaaaatt
     5941 aaaggggaga taaaatcccc cctttttggt taactgcggc cgctcaaccc cgttccagcc
     6001 caacagtgtt agtctttgct cttacccagt tgggcgggat agcctgcccg gctagcaacg
     6061 catgagaaag cccccggaag atcaccttcc gggggctttt ttattgcgca agctttgcgg
     6121 gtgccagggc gtgcccgtgg gctccccggg cgcgtactcc gcatgc
//
