# Supplementary material for: Reinforced CRISPR interference enables reliable multiplex gene repression in phylogenetically distant bacteria
Source: bioRxiv preprint, doi:10.1101/2025.04.14.648646, version 1 (2025-04-15)
Supplement: Supplementary File P1 [file 648646_file11.zip › pJE1734.gb]

LOCUS       pJE1734                 2263 bp    DNA     circular UNA 13-APR-2025
DEFINITION  Concatenation of 3 sequences.
ACCESSION   urn.local...cq-gdqnxcu
VERSION     urn.local...cq-gdqnxcu
KEYWORDS    .
SOURCE      
  ORGANISM  .
FEATURES             Location/Qualifiers
     rep_origin      5..640
                     /vntifkey=33
                     /ApEinfo_fwdcolor="#999999"
                     /ApEinfo_revcolor="#999999"
                     /ApEinfo_graphicformat="arrow_data {{0 1 2 0 0 -1} {} 0}
                     width 5 offset 0"
                     /label="ColA\ori"
     terminator      complement(645..693)
                     /ApEinfo_fwdcolor="#9d1b1c"
                     /ApEinfo_revcolor="#9d1b1c"
                     /ApEinfo_graphicformat="arrow_data {{0 1 2 0 0 -1} {} 0}
                     width 5 offset 0"
                     /label="L3S3P22 terminator"
     terminator      706..747
                     /ApEinfo_fwdcolor="#9d1b1c"
                     /ApEinfo_revcolor="#9d1b1c"
                     /ApEinfo_graphicformat="arrow_data {{0 1 2 0 0 -1} {} 0}
                     width 5 offset 0"
                     /label="ECK120035133"
     CDS             complement(756..1289)
                     /function="resistance to gentamicin"
                     /codon_start=1
                     /transl_table=11
                     /product="gentamicin-3-acetyltransferase"
                     /protein_id="AAB06696.1"
                     /db_xref="GI:833828"
                     /translation="MLRSSNDVTQQGSRPKTKLGGSSMGIIRTCRLGPDQVKSMRAAL
                     DLFGREFGDVATYSQHQPDSDYLGNLLRSKTFIALAAFDQEAVVGALAAYVLPRFEQP
                     RSEIYIYDLAVSGEHRRQGIATALINLLKHEANALGAYVIYVQADYGDDPAVALYTKL
                     GIREEVMHFDIDPSTAT"
                     /ApEinfo_fwdcolor="#7093ff"
                     /ApEinfo_revcolor="#7093ff"
                     /ApEinfo_graphicformat="arrow_data {{0 1 2 0 0 -1} {} 0}
                     width 5 offset 0"
                     /label="gentamicin-3-acetyltransferase"
     source          complement(756..1589)
                     /organism="Cloning vector pBBR1MCS-5"
                     /mol_type="genomic DNA"
                     /db_xref="taxon:51200"
                     /lab_host="Bordetella bronchiseptica"
                     /ApEinfo_fwdcolor="pink"
                     /ApEinfo_revcolor="pink"
                     /ApEinfo_graphicformat="arrow_data {{0 1 2 0 0 -1} {} 0}
                     width 5 offset 0"
                     /label="source:Cloning vector pBBR1MCS-5"
     promoter        complement(1621..1653)
                     /ApEinfo_fwdcolor="#346ee0"
                     /ApEinfo_revcolor="#1d43bd"
                     /ApEinfo_graphicformat="arrow_data {{0 1 2 0 0 -1} {} 0}
                     width 5 offset 0"
                     /label="Plac"
     misc_recomb     1660..1701
                     /ApEinfo_fwdcolor="#ff8275"
                     /ApEinfo_revcolor="#ff8275"
                     /ApEinfo_graphicformat="arrow_data {{0 1 2 0 0 -1} {} 0}
                     width 5 offset 0"
                     /label="phiC31 attP-GT"
     protein_bind    1703..1708
                     /ApEinfo_fwdcolor="#ffc526"
                     /ApEinfo_revcolor="#ffc526"
                     /ApEinfo_graphicformat="arrow_data {{0 1 2 0 0 -1} {} 0}
                     width 5 offset 0"
                     /label="ClaI"
     regulatory      1709..1740
                     /regulatory_class="terminator"
                     /note="TonB terminator"
                     /ApEinfo_fwdcolor="#ff4649"
                     /ApEinfo_revcolor="#ff4649"
                     /ApEinfo_graphicformat="arrow_data {{0 1 2 0 0 -1} {} 0}
                     width 5 offset 0"
                     /label="TonB terminator"
     terminator      1746..1806
                     /locus_tag="/product="" /label=L3S2P21
                     /ApEinfo_fwdcolor=""#9d1b1c"
                     /ApEinfo_revcolor="#9d1b1c"
                     /ApEinfo_graphicformat="arrow_data {{0 1 2 0 0 -1} {} 0}
                     width 5 offset 0"
                     /modified_by="elmo110"
                     /label="L3S2P21"
     promoter        1827..1914
                     /created_by="elmo110"
                     /modified_by="elmo110"
                     /label="JE111111"
     -35             1852..1857
                     /created_by="elmo110"
                     /label="-35"
     -10             1874..1879
                     /created_by="elmo110"
                     /label="-10"
     terminator      1970..2020
                     /ApEinfo_fwdcolor="#9d1b1c"
                     /ApEinfo_revcolor="#9d1b1c"
                     /ApEinfo_graphicformat="arrow_data {{0 1 2 0 0 -1} {} 0}
                     width 5 offset 0"
                     /label="L3S1P13 terminator"
     terminator      complement(2028..2072)
                     /ApEinfo_fwdcolor="#9d1b1c"
                     /ApEinfo_revcolor="#9d1b1c"
                     /ApEinfo_graphicformat="arrow_data {{0 1 2 0 0 -1} {} 0}
                     width 5 offset 0"
                     /label="ECK120010850"
     motif           2081..2147
                     /created_by="hln"
                     /Transferred_From="TG1_attP "
                     /Transferred_Similarity="100.00%"
                     /label="TG1_attP"
     terminator      2154..2212
                     /ApEinfo_fwdcolor="#9d1b1c"
                     /ApEinfo_revcolor="#9d1b1c"
                     /ApEinfo_graphicformat="arrow_data {{0 1 2 0 0 -1} {} 0}
                     width 5 offset 0"
                     /label="ECK120033736"
     misc_recomb     2213..2257
                     /ApEinfo_fwdcolor="#ff8275"
                     /ApEinfo_revcolor="#ff8275"
                     /ApEinfo_graphicformat="arrow_data {{0 1 2 0 0 -1} {} 0}
                     width 5 offset 0"
                     /label="phiC31 attB-GT"
ORIGIN      
        1 gcagaaacgt cctagaagat gccaggagga tacttagcag agagacaata aggccggagc
       61 gaagccgttt ttccataggc tccgcccccc tgacgaacat cacgaaatct gacgctcaaa
      121 tcagtggtgg cgaaacccga caggactata aagataccag gcgtttcccc ctgatggctc
      181 cctcttgcgc tctcctgttc ccgtcctgcg gcgtccgtgt tgtggtggag gctttaccca
      241 aatcaccacg tcccgttccg tgtagacagt tcgctccaag ctgggctgtg tgcaagaacc
      301 ccccgttcag cccgactgct gcgccttatc cggtaactat catcttgagt ccaacccgga
      361 aagacacgac aaaacgccac tggcagcagc cattggtaac tgagaattag tggatttaga
      421 tatcgagagt cttgaagtgg tggcctaaca gaggctacac tgaaaggaca gtatttggta
      481 tctgcgctcc actaaagcca gttaccaggt taagcagttc cccaactgac ttaaccttcg
      541 atcaaaccgc ctccccaggc ggttttttcg tttacagagc aggagattac gacgatcgta
      601 aaaggatctc aagaagatcc tttacggatt cccgacacca tcacgggaga ccagaaacaa
      661 aaaaaggccg cgttagcggc cttcaataat tggacctggc tcctaactga tttttaaggc
      721 gactgatgag tcgccttttt tttgtctaag aattcttagg tggcggtact tgggtcgata
      781 tcaaagtgca tcacttcttc ccgtatgccc aactttgtat agagagccac tgcgggatcg
      841 tcaccgtaat ctgcttgcac gtagatcaca taagcaccaa gcgcgttggc ctcatgcttg
      901 aggagattga tgagcgcggt ggcaatgccc tgcctccggt gctcgccgga gactgcgaga
      961 tcatagatat agatctcact acgcggctgc tcaaacctgg gcagaacgta agccgcgaga
     1021 gcgccaacaa ccgcttcttg gtcgaaggca gcaagcgcga tgaatgtctt actacggagc
     1081 aagttcccga ggtaatcgga gtccggctga tgttgggagt aggtggctac gtctccgaac
     1141 tcacgaccga aaagatcaag agcagcccgc atggatttga cttggtcagg gccgagccta
     1201 catgtgcgaa tgatgcccat acttgagcca cctaactttg ttttagggcg actgccctgc
     1261 tgcgtaacat cgttgctgct gcgtaacatc gttgctgctc cataacatca aacatcgacc
     1321 cacggcgtaa cgcgcttgct gcttggatgc ccgaggcata gactgtacaa aaaaacagtc
     1381 ataacaagcc atgaaaaccg ccactgcgcc gttaccaccg ctgcgttcgg tcaaggttct
     1441 ggaccagttg cgtgagcgca tacgctactt gcattacagt ttacgaaccg aacaggctta
     1501 tgtcaactgg gttcgtgcct tcatccgttt ccacggtgtg cgtccatggg caaatattat
     1561 acgcaaggcg acaaggtgct gatgccgcta tgatatctcc tgtgtgagct cacaattcca
     1621 cacaacatac gagccggaag cataaagtgt aaagtcgacg tgccccaact ggggtaacct
     1681 gtgagttctc tcagttgggg gtatcgatag tcaaaagcct ccggtcggag gcttttgact
     1741 agcacctcgg taccaaattc cagaaaagag gcctcccgaa aggggggcct tttttcgttt
     1801 tggtccggat ccgatatcat ccaagtctat ggaggtcagg tatgattact attgacaatt
     1861 aatcatcggc tcgtataatg tgatcagacc tggaattgtg agcggataac aattggtctt
     1921 caattgcaat ccgataattc aggtagaaga caactggtct agactcgagg acgaacaata
     1981 aggcctccct aacggggggc cttttttatt gataacaaaa atccacaagg aaaaattaaa
     2041 ggggagataa aatcccccct ttttggttaa ctgcggccgc tcaaccccgt tccagcccaa
     2101 cagtgttagt ctttgctctt acccagttgg gcgggatagc ctgcccggct agcaacgcat
     2161 gagaaagccc ccggaagatc accttccggg ggctttttta ttgcgcaagc tttgcgggtg
     2221 ccagggcgtg cccgtgggct ccccgggcgc gtactccgca tgc
//
