# Supplementary material for: Reinforced CRISPR interference enables reliable multiplex gene repression in phylogenetically distant bacteria
Source: bioRxiv preprint, doi:10.1101/2025.04.14.648646, version 1 (2025-04-15)
Supplement: Supplementary File P1 [file 648646_file11.zip › pJE1733.gb]

LOCUS       pJE1733                 2263 bp    DNA     circular UNA 13-APR-2025
DEFINITION  Concatenation of 3 sequences.
ACCESSION   urn.local...cp-gdqnxcu
VERSION     urn.local...cp-gdqnxcu
KEYWORDS    .
SOURCE      
  ORGANISM  .
FEATURES             Location/Qualifiers
     rep_origin      5..640
                     /vntifkey=33
                     /ApEinfo_fwdcolor="#999999"
                     /ApEinfo_revcolor="#999999"
                     /ApEinfo_graphicformat="arrow_data {{0 1 2 0 0 -1} {} 0}
                     width 5 offset 0"
                     /label="ColA\ori"
     terminator      complement(645..693)
                     /ApEinfo_fwdcolor="#9d1b1c"
                     /ApEinfo_revcolor="#9d1b1c"
                     /ApEinfo_graphicformat="arrow_data {{0 1 2 0 0 -1} {} 0}
                     width 5 offset 0"
                     /label="L3S3P22 terminator"
     terminator      706..747
                     /ApEinfo_fwdcolor="#9d1b1c"
                     /ApEinfo_revcolor="#9d1b1c"
                     /ApEinfo_graphicformat="arrow_data {{0 1 2 0 0 -1} {} 0}
                     width 5 offset 0"
                     /label="ECK120035133"
     CDS             complement(756..1289)
                     /function="resistance to gentamicin"
                     /codon_start=1
                     /transl_table=11
                     /product="gentamicin-3-acetyltransferase"
                     /protein_id="AAB06696.1"
                     /db_xref="GI:833828"
                     /translation="MLRSSNDVTQQGSRPKTKLGGSSMGIIRTCRLGPDQVKSMRAAL
                     DLFGREFGDVATYSQHQPDSDYLGNLLRSKTFIALAAFDQEAVVGALAAYVLPRFEQP
                     RSEIYIYDLAVSGEHRRQGIATALINLLKHEANALGAYVIYVQADYGDDPAVALYTKL
                     GIREEVMHFDIDPSTAT"
                     /ApEinfo_fwdcolor="#7093ff"
                     /ApEinfo_revcolor="#7093ff"
                     /ApEinfo_graphicformat="arrow_data {{0 1 2 0 0 -1} {} 0}
                     width 5 offset 0"
                     /label="gentamicin-3-acetyltransferase"
     source          complement(756..1589)
                     /organism="Cloning vector pBBR1MCS-5"
                     /mol_type="genomic DNA"
                     /db_xref="taxon:51200"
                     /lab_host="Bordetella bronchiseptica"
                     /ApEinfo_fwdcolor="pink"
                     /ApEinfo_revcolor="pink"
                     /ApEinfo_graphicformat="arrow_data {{0 1 2 0 0 -1} {} 0}
                     width 5 offset 0"
                     /label="source:Cloning vector pBBR1MCS-5"
     promoter        complement(1621..1653)
                     /ApEinfo_fwdcolor="#346ee0"
                     /ApEinfo_revcolor="#1d43bd"
                     /ApEinfo_graphicformat="arrow_data {{0 1 2 0 0 -1} {} 0}
                     width 5 offset 0"
                     /label="Plac"
     misc_recomb     1660..1701
                     /ApEinfo_fwdcolor="#ff8275"
                     /ApEinfo_revcolor="#ff8275"
                     /ApEinfo_graphicformat="arrow_data {{0 1 2 0 0 -1} {} 0}
                     width 5 offset 0"
                     /label="phiC31 attP-GT"
     protein_bind    1703..1708
                     /ApEinfo_fwdcolor="#ffc526"
                     /ApEinfo_revcolor="#ffc526"
                     /ApEinfo_graphicformat="arrow_data {{0 1 2 0 0 -1} {} 0}
                     width 5 offset 0"
                     /label="ClaI"
     regulatory      1709..1740
                     /regulatory_class="terminator"
                     /note="TonB terminator"
                     /ApEinfo_fwdcolor="#ff4649"
                     /ApEinfo_revcolor="#ff4649"
                     /ApEinfo_graphicformat="arrow_data {{0 1 2 0 0 -1} {} 0}
                     width 5 offset 0"
                     /label="TonB terminator"
     terminator      1746..1806
                     /locus_tag="/product="" /label=L3S2P21
                     /ApEinfo_fwdcolor=""#9d1b1c"
                     /ApEinfo_revcolor="#9d1b1c"
                     /ApEinfo_graphicformat="arrow_data {{0 1 2 0 0 -1} {} 0}
                     width 5 offset 0"
                     /modified_by="elmo110"
                     /label="L3S2P21"
     promoter        1827..1914
                     /created_by="elmo110"
                     /modified_by="elmo110"
                     /label="JE111211"
     -35             1852..1857
                     /created_by="elmo110"
                     /label="-35"
     -10             1874..1879
                     /created_by="elmo110"
                     /label="-10"
     terminator      1970..2020
                     /ApEinfo_fwdcolor="#9d1b1c"
                     /ApEinfo_revcolor="#9d1b1c"
                     /ApEinfo_graphicformat="arrow_data {{0 1 2 0 0 -1} {} 0}
                     width 5 offset 0"
                     /label="L3S1P13 terminator"
     terminator      complement(2028..2072)
                     /ApEinfo_fwdcolor="#9d1b1c"
                     /ApEinfo_revcolor="#9d1b1c"
                     /ApEinfo_graphicformat="arrow_data {{0 1 2 0 0 -1} {} 0}
                     width 5 offset 0"
                     /label="ECK120010850"
     motif           2081..2147
                     /created_by="hln"
                     /Transferred_From="TG1_attP "
                     /Transferred_Similarity="100.00%"
                     /label="TG1_attP"
     terminator      2154..2212
                     /ApEinfo_fwdcolor="#9d1b1c"
                     /ApEinfo_revcolor="#9d1b1c"
                     /ApEinfo_graphicformat="arrow_data {{0 1 2 0 0 -1} {} 0}
                     width 5 offset 0"
                     /label="ECK120033736"
     misc_recomb     2213..2257
                     /ApEinfo_fwdcolor="#ff8275"
                     /ApEinfo_revcolor="#ff8275"
                     /ApEinfo_graphicformat="arrow_data {{0 1 2 0 0 -1} {} 0}
                     width 5 offset 0"
                     /label="phiC31 attB-GT"
ORIGIN      
        1 gcagaaacgt cctagaagat gccaggagga tacttagcag agagacaata aggccggagc
       61 gaagccgttt ttccataggc tccgcccccc tgacgaacat cacgaaatct gacgctcaaa
      121 tcagtggtgg cgaaacccga caggactata aagataccag gcgtttcccc ctgatggctc
      181 cctcttgcgc tctcctgttc ccgtcctgcg gcgtccgtgt tgtggtggag gctttaccca
      241 aatcaccacg tcccgttccg tgtagacagt tcgctccaag ctgggctgtg tgcaagaacc
      301 ccccgttcag cccgactgct gcgccttatc cggtaactat catcttgagt ccaacccgga
      361 aagacacgac aaaacgccac tggcagcagc cattggtaac tgagaattag tggatttaga
      421 tatcgagagt cttgaagtgg tggcctaaca gaggctacac tgaaaggaca gtatttggta
      481 tctgcgctcc actaaagcca gttaccaggt taagcagttc cccaactgac ttaaccttcg
      541 atcaaaccgc ctccccaggc ggttttttcg tttacagagc aggagattac gacgatcgta
      601 aaaggatctc aagaagatcc tttacggatt cccgacacca tcacgggaga ccagaaacaa
      661 aaaaaggccg cgttagcggc cttcaataat tggacctggc tcctaactga tttttaaggc
      721 gactgatgag tcgccttttt tttgtctaag aattcttagg tggcggtact tgggtcgata
      781 tcaaagtgca tcacttcttc ccgtatgccc aactttgtat agagagccac tgcgggatcg
      841 tcaccgtaat ctgcttgcac gtagatcaca taagcaccaa gcgcgttggc ctcatgcttg
      901 aggagattga tgagcgcggt ggcaatgccc tgcctccggt gctcgccgga gactgcgaga
      961 tcatagatat agatctcact acgcggctgc tcaaacctgg gcagaacgta agccgcgaga
     1021 gcgccaacaa ccgcttcttg gtcgaaggca gcaagcgcga tgaatgtctt actacggagc
     1081 aagttcccga ggtaatcgga gtccggctga tgttgggagt aggtggctac gtctccgaac
     1141 tcacgaccga aaagatcaag agcagcccgc atggatttga cttggtcagg gccgagccta
     1201 catgtgcgaa tgatgcccat acttgagcca cctaactttg ttttagggcg actgccctgc
     1261 tgcgtaacat cgttgctgct gcgtaacatc gttgctgctc cataacatca aacatcgacc
     1321 cacggcgtaa cgcgcttgct gcttggatgc ccgaggcata gactgtacaa aaaaacagtc
     1381 ataacaagcc atgaaaaccg ccactgcgcc gttaccaccg ctgcgttcgg tcaaggttct
     1441 ggaccagttg cgtgagcgca tacgctactt gcattacagt ttacgaaccg aacaggctta
     1501 tgtcaactgg gttcgtgcct tcatccgttt ccacggtgtg cgtccatggg caaatattat
     1561 acgcaaggcg acaaggtgct gatgccgcta tgatatctcc tgtgtgagct cacaattcca
     1621 cacaacatac gagccggaag cataaagtgt aaagtcgacg tgccccaact ggggtaacct
     1681 gtgagttctc tcagttgggg gtatcgatag tcaaaagcct ccggtcggag gcttttgact
     1741 agcacctcgg taccaaattc cagaaaagag gcctcccgaa aggggggcct tttttcgttt
     1801 tggtccggat ccgatatcat ccaagtctat ggaggtcagg tatgattact attgacaatt
     1861 aatcatcggc tcgtttaatg tgatcagacc tggaattgtg agcggataac aattggtctt
     1921 caattgcaat ccgataattc aggtagaaga caactggtct agactcgagg acgaacaata
     1981 aggcctccct aacggggggc cttttttatt gataacaaaa atccacaagg aaaaattaaa
     2041 ggggagataa aatcccccct ttttggttaa ctgcggccgc tcaaccccgt tccagcccaa
     2101 cagtgttagt ctttgctctt acccagttgg gcgggatagc ctgcccggct agcaacgcat
     2161 gagaaagccc ccggaagatc accttccggg ggctttttta ttgcgcaagc tttgcgggtg
     2221 ccagggcgtg cccgtgggct ccccgggcgc gtactccgca tgc
//
