# Supplementary material for: Reinforced CRISPR interference enables reliable multiplex gene repression in phylogenetically distant bacteria
Source: bioRxiv preprint, doi:10.1101/2025.04.14.648646, version 1 (2025-04-15)
Supplement: Supplementary File P1 [file 648646_file11.zip › pJE1732.gb]

LOCUS       pJE1732                 2263 bp    DNA     circular UNA 13-APR-2025
DEFINITION  Concatenation of 3 sequences.
ACCESSION   urn.local...co-gdqnxct
VERSION     urn.local...co-gdqnxct
KEYWORDS    .
SOURCE      
  ORGANISM  .
FEATURES             Location/Qualifiers
     rep_origin      5..640
                     /vntifkey=33
                     /ApEinfo_fwdcolor="#999999"
                     /ApEinfo_revcolor="#999999"
                     /ApEinfo_graphicformat="arrow_data {{0 1 2 0 0 -1} {} 0}
                     width 5 offset 0"
                     /label="ColA\ori"
     terminator      complement(645..693)
                     /ApEinfo_fwdcolor="#9d1b1c"
                     /ApEinfo_revcolor="#9d1b1c"
                     /ApEinfo_graphicformat="arrow_data {{0 1 2 0 0 -1} {} 0}
                     width 5 offset 0"
                     /label="L3S3P22 terminator"
     terminator      706..747
                     /ApEinfo_fwdcolor="#9d1b1c"
                     /ApEinfo_revcolor="#9d1b1c"
                     /ApEinfo_graphicformat="arrow_data {{0 1 2 0 0 -1} {} 0}
                     width 5 offset 0"
                     /label="ECK120035133"
     CDS             complement(756..1289)
                     /function="resistance to gentamicin"
                     /codon_start=1
                     /transl_table=11
                     /product="gentamicin-3-acetyltransferase"
                     /protein_id="AAB06696.1"
                     /db_xref="GI:833828"
                     /translation="MLRSSNDVTQQGSRPKTKLGGSSMGIIRTCRLGPDQVKSMRAAL
                     DLFGREFGDVATYSQHQPDSDYLGNLLRSKTFIALAAFDQEAVVGALAAYVLPRFEQP
                     RSEIYIYDLAVSGEHRRQGIATALINLLKHEANALGAYVIYVQADYGDDPAVALYTKL
                     GIREEVMHFDIDPSTAT"
                     /ApEinfo_fwdcolor="#7093ff"
                     /ApEinfo_revcolor="#7093ff"
                     /ApEinfo_graphicformat="arrow_data {{0 1 2 0 0 -1} {} 0}
                     width 5 offset 0"
                     /label="gentamicin-3-acetyltransferase"
     source          complement(756..1589)
                     /organism="Cloning vector pBBR1MCS-5"
                     /mol_type="genomic DNA"
                     /db_xref="taxon:51200"
                     /lab_host="Bordetella bronchiseptica"
                     /ApEinfo_fwdcolor="pink"
                     /ApEinfo_revcolor="pink"
                     /ApEinfo_graphicformat="arrow_data {{0 1 2 0 0 -1} {} 0}
                     width 5 offset 0"
                     /label="source:Cloning vector pBBR1MCS-5"
     promoter        complement(1621..1653)
                     /ApEinfo_fwdcolor="#346ee0"
                     /ApEinfo_revcolor="#1d43bd"
                     /ApEinfo_graphicformat="arrow_data {{0 1 2 0 0 -1} {} 0}
                     width 5 offset 0"
                     /label="Plac"
     misc_recomb     1660..1701
                     /ApEinfo_fwdcolor="#ff8275"
                     /ApEinfo_revcolor="#ff8275"
                     /ApEinfo_graphicformat="arrow_data {{0 1 2 0 0 -1} {} 0}
                     width 5 offset 0"
                     /label="phiC31 attP-GT"
     protein_bind    1703..1708
                     /ApEinfo_fwdcolor="#ffc526"
                     /ApEinfo_revcolor="#ffc526"
                     /ApEinfo_graphicformat="arrow_data {{0 1 2 0 0 -1} {} 0}
                     width 5 offset 0"
                     /label="ClaI"
     regulatory      1709..1740
                     /regulatory_class="terminator"
                     /note="TonB terminator"
                     /ApEinfo_fwdcolor="#ff4649"
                     /ApEinfo_revcolor="#ff4649"
                     /ApEinfo_graphicformat="arrow_data {{0 1 2 0 0 -1} {} 0}
                     width 5 offset 0"
                     /label="TonB terminator"
     terminator      1746..1806
                     /locus_tag="/product="" /label=L3S2P21
                     /ApEinfo_fwdcolor=""#9d1b1c"
                     /ApEinfo_revcolor="#9d1b1c"
                     /ApEinfo_graphicformat="arrow_data {{0 1 2 0 0 -1} {} 0}
                     width 5 offset 0"
                     /modified_by="elmo110"
                     /label="L3S2P21"
     promoter        1827..1914
                     /created_by="elmo110"
                     /modified_by="elmo110"
                     /label="JE121111"
     -35             1852..1857
                     /created_by="elmo110"
                     /label="-35"
     -10             1874..1879
                     /created_by="elmo110"
                     /label="-10"
     terminator      1970..2020
                     /ApEinfo_fwdcolor="#9d1b1c"
                     /ApEinfo_revcolor="#9d1b1c"
                     /ApEinfo_graphicformat="arrow_data {{0 1 2 0 0 -1} {} 0}
                     width 5 offset 0"
                     /modified_by="elmo110"
                     /label="L3S1P13 Terminator"
     terminator      complement(2028..2072)
                     /ApEinfo_fwdcolor="#9d1b1c"
                     /ApEinfo_revcolor="#9d1b1c"
                     /ApEinfo_graphicformat="arrow_data {{0 1 2 0 0 -1} {} 0}
                     width 5 offset 0"
                     /label="ECK120010850"
     motif           2081..2147
                     /created_by="hln"
                     /Transferred_From="TG1_attP "
                     /Transferred_Similarity="100.00%"
                     /label="TG1_attP"
     terminator      2154..2212
                     /ApEinfo_fwdcolor="#9d1b1c"
                     /ApEinfo_revcolor="#9d1b1c"
                     /ApEinfo_graphicformat="arrow_data {{0 1 2 0 0 -1} {} 0}
                     width 5 offset 0"
                     /label="ECK120033736"
     misc_recomb     2213..2257
                     /ApEinfo_fwdcolor="#ff8275"
                     /ApEinfo_revcolor="#ff8275"
                     /ApEinfo_graphicformat="arrow_data {{0 1 2 0 0 -1} {} 0}
                     width 5 offset 0"
                     /label="phiC31 attB-GT"
ORIGIN      
        1 gcagaaacgt cctagaagat gccaggagga tacttagcag agagacaata aggccggagc
       61 gaagccgttt ttccataggc tccgcccccc tgacgaacat cacgaaatct gacgctcaaa
      121 tcagtggtgg cgaaacccga caggactata aagataccag gcgtttcccc ctgatggctc
      181 cctcttgcgc tctcctgttc ccgtcctgcg gcgtccgtgt tgtggtggag gctttaccca
      241 aatcaccacg tcccgttccg tgtagacagt tcgctccaag ctgggctgtg tgcaagaacc
      301 ccccgttcag cccgactgct gcgccttatc cggtaactat catcttgagt ccaacccgga
      361 aagacacgac aaaacgccac tggcagcagc cattggtaac tgagaattag tggatttaga
      421 tatcgagagt cttgaagtgg tggcctaaca gaggctacac tgaaaggaca gtatttggta
      481 tctgcgctcc actaaagcca gttaccaggt taagcagttc cccaactgac ttaaccttcg
      541 atcaaaccgc ctccccaggc ggttttttcg tttacagagc aggagattac gacgatcgta
      601 aaaggatctc aagaagatcc tttacggatt cccgacacca tcacgggaga ccagaaacaa
      661 aaaaaggccg cgttagcggc cttcaataat tggacctggc tcctaactga tttttaaggc
      721 gactgatgag tcgccttttt tttgtctaag aattcttagg tggcggtact tgggtcgata
      781 tcaaagtgca tcacttcttc ccgtatgccc aactttgtat agagagccac tgcgggatcg
      841 tcaccgtaat ctgcttgcac gtagatcaca taagcaccaa gcgcgttggc ctcatgcttg
      901 aggagattga tgagcgcggt ggcaatgccc tgcctccggt gctcgccgga gactgcgaga
      961 tcatagatat agatctcact acgcggctgc tcaaacctgg gcagaacgta agccgcgaga
     1021 gcgccaacaa ccgcttcttg gtcgaaggca gcaagcgcga tgaatgtctt actacggagc
     1081 aagttcccga ggtaatcgga gtccggctga tgttgggagt aggtggctac gtctccgaac
     1141 tcacgaccga aaagatcaag agcagcccgc atggatttga cttggtcagg gccgagccta
     1201 catgtgcgaa tgatgcccat acttgagcca cctaactttg ttttagggcg actgccctgc
     1261 tgcgtaacat cgttgctgct gcgtaacatc gttgctgctc cataacatca aacatcgacc
     1321 cacggcgtaa cgcgcttgct gcttggatgc ccgaggcata gactgtacaa aaaaacagtc
     1381 ataacaagcc atgaaaaccg ccactgcgcc gttaccaccg ctgcgttcgg tcaaggttct
     1441 ggaccagttg cgtgagcgca tacgctactt gcattacagt ttacgaaccg aacaggctta
     1501 tgtcaactgg gttcgtgcct tcatccgttt ccacggtgtg cgtccatggg caaatattat
     1561 acgcaaggcg acaaggtgct gatgccgcta tgatatctcc tgtgtgagct cacaattcca
     1621 cacaacatac gagccggaag cataaagtgt aaagtcgacg tgccccaact ggggtaacct
     1681 gtgagttctc tcagttgggg gtatcgatag tcaaaagcct ccggtcggag gcttttgact
     1741 agcacctcgg taccaaattc cagaaaagag gcctcccgaa aggggggcct tttttcgttt
     1801 tggtccggat ccgatatcat ccaagtctat ggaggtcagg tatgattact atttacaatt
     1861 aatcatcggc tcgtataatg tgatcagacc tggaattgtg agcggataac aattggtctt
     1921 caattgcaat ccgataattc aggtagaaga caactggtct agactcgagg acgaacaata
     1981 aggcctccct aacggggggc cttttttatt gataacaaaa atccacaagg aaaaattaaa
     2041 ggggagataa aatcccccct ttttggttaa ctgcggccgc tcaaccccgt tccagcccaa
     2101 cagtgttagt ctttgctctt acccagttgg gcgggatagc ctgcccggct agcaacgcat
     2161 gagaaagccc ccggaagatc accttccggg ggctttttta ttgcgcaagc tttgcgggtg
     2221 ccagggcgtg cccgtgggct ccccgggcgc gtactccgca tgc
//
