# Supplementary material for: Reinforced CRISPR interference enables reliable multiplex gene repression in phylogenetically distant bacteria
Source: bioRxiv preprint, doi:10.1101/2025.04.14.648646, version 1 (2025-04-15)
Supplement: Supplementary File P1 [file 648646_file11.zip › pJE1728.gb]

LOCUS       pJE1728                 2707 bp ds-DNA     circular     13-JUN-2023
DEFINITION  .
ACCESSION   urn.local...1z-gd6314y
KEYWORDS    .
SOURCE      .
  ORGANISM  .
COMMENT     COMMENT                                                            
            COMMENT     ApEinfo:methylated:1.
FEATURES             Location/Qualifiers
     rep_origin      35..717
                     /ApEinfo_fwdcolor="gray50"
                     /ApEinfo_revcolor="gray50"
                     /ApEinfo_graphicformat="arrow_data {{0 1 2 0 0 -1} {} 0}
                     width 5 offset 0"
                     /label="ColE1 origin"
     rep_origin      95..714
                     /locus_tag="/product="" /label=pBR322_replication_origin
                     Replication origin|rep_or igin
                     /ApEinfo_fwdcolor=""#999999"
                     /ApEinfo_revcolor="#999999"
                     /ApEinfo_graphicformat="arrow_data {{0 1 2 0 0 -1} {} 0}
                     width 5 offset 0"
     terminator      complement(906..954)
                     /ApEinfo_fwdcolor="#9d1b1c"
                     /ApEinfo_revcolor="#9d1b1c"
                     /ApEinfo_graphicformat="arrow_data {{0 1 2 0 0 -1} {} 0}
                     width 5 offset 0"
                     /label="L3S3P22 terminator"
     terminator      967..1008
                     /ApEinfo_fwdcolor="#9d1b1c"
                     /ApEinfo_revcolor="#9d1b1c"
                     /ApEinfo_graphicformat="arrow_data {{0 1 2 0 0 -1} {} 0}
                     width 5 offset 0"
                     /label="ECK120035133"
     CDS             complement(1018..1812)
                     /gene="nptII"
                     /codon_start=1
                     /transl_table=11
                     /product="neomycin phosphotransferase"
                     /protein_id="ACJ66844.1"
                     /db_xref="GI:215434895"
                     /vntifkey=4
                     /ApEinfo_fwdcolor="#66ff66"
                     /ApEinfo_revcolor="#66ff66"
                     /ApEinfo_graphicformat="arrow_data {{0 1 2 0 0 -1} {} 0}
                     width 5 offset 0"
                     /label="neomycin\phosphotransferase"
     gene            complement(1018..1812)
                     /gene="nptII"
                     /vntifkey=60
                     /ApEinfo_fwdcolor="#66ff66"
                     /ApEinfo_revcolor="#66ff66"
                     /ApEinfo_graphicformat="arrow_data {{0 1 2 0 0 -1} {} 0}
                     width 5 offset 0"
                     /label="nptII"
     -10_signal      complement(1977..1985)
                     /ApEinfo_fwdcolor="#07e500"
                     /ApEinfo_revcolor="#07e500"
                     /ApEinfo_graphicformat="arrow_data {{0 1 2 0 0 -1} {} 0}
                     width 5 offset 0"
                     /label="-10 KanR (BPROM_pred)"
     -35_signal      complement(2003..2008)
                     /ApEinfo_fwdcolor="#07e500"
                     /ApEinfo_revcolor="#07e500"
                     /ApEinfo_graphicformat="arrow_data {{0 1 2 0 0 -1} {} 0}
                     width 5 offset 0"
                     /label="-35 KanR (BPROM_pred)"
     misc_recomb     2084..2125
                     /ApEinfo_fwdcolor="#ff8275"
                     /ApEinfo_revcolor="#ff8275"
                     /ApEinfo_graphicformat="arrow_data {{0 1 2 0 0 -1} {} 0}
                     width 5 offset 0"
                     /label="phiC31 attP"
     protein_bind    2126..2131
                     /ApEinfo_fwdcolor="#ffc526"
                     /ApEinfo_revcolor="#ffc526"
                     /ApEinfo_graphicformat="arrow_data {{0 1 2 0 0 -1} {} 0}
                     width 5 offset 0"
                     /label="ClaI"
     regulatory      2132..2163
                     /regulatory_class="terminator"
                     /note="TonB terminator"
                     /ApEinfo_fwdcolor="#ff4649"
                     /ApEinfo_revcolor="#ff4649"
                     /ApEinfo_graphicformat="arrow_data {{0 1 2 0 0 -1} {} 0}
                     width 5 offset 0"
                     /label="TonB terminator"
     terminator      2169..2229
                     /locus_tag="/product="" /label=L3S2P21
                     /ApEinfo_fwdcolor=""#9d1b1c"
                     /ApEinfo_revcolor="#9d1b1c"
                     /ApEinfo_graphicformat="arrow_data {{0 1 2 0 0 -1} {} 0}
                     width 5 offset 0"
     promoter        2236..>2381
                     /created_by="elmo110"
                     /label="xylE_1 promoter (pJE1284)"
     repeat_region   2387..2405
                     /created_by="elmo110"
                     /label="CRISPR repeat (Fn Cpf1)"
     guide_sequence  2406..2428
                     /created_by="elmo110"
                     /label="CmR guide 1"
     terminator      2435..2485
                     /ApEinfo_fwdcolor="#9d1b1c"
                     /ApEinfo_revcolor="#9d1b1c"
                     /ApEinfo_graphicformat="arrow_data {{0 1 2 0 0 -1} {} 0}
                     width 5 offset 0"
                     /label="L3S1P13 terminator"
     terminator      complement(2493..2537)
                     /ApEinfo_fwdcolor="#9d1b1c"
                     /ApEinfo_revcolor="#9d1b1c"
                     /ApEinfo_graphicformat="arrow_data {{0 1 2 0 0 -1} {} 0}
                     width 5 offset 0"
                     /label="ECK120010850"
     misc_recomb     2546..2603
                     /locus_tag="/product="" /label=BxB1 attP|misc_recomb
                     /ApEinfo_fwdcolor=""#06ff00"
                     /ApEinfo_revcolor="#06ff00"
                     /ApEinfo_graphicformat="arrow_data {{0 1 2 0 0 -1} {} 0}
                     width 5 offset 0"
     terminator      2610..2662
                     /ApEinfo_fwdcolor="#9d1b1c"
                     /ApEinfo_revcolor="#9d1b1c"
                     /ApEinfo_graphicformat="arrow_data {{0 1 2 0 0 -1} {} 0}
                     width 5 offset 0"
                     /label="ECK120033736"
     misc_recomb     2663..2707
                     /ApEinfo_fwdcolor="#ff8275"
                     /ApEinfo_revcolor="#ff8275"
                     /ApEinfo_graphicformat="arrow_data {{0 1 2 0 0 -1} {} 0}
                     width 5 offset 0"
                     /label="phiC31 attB"
ORIGIN      
        1 aaaaggatct aggtgaagat cctttttgat aatctcatga ccaaaatccc ttaacgtgag
       61 ttttcgttcc actgagcgtc agaccccgta gaaaagatca aaggatcttc ttgagatcct
      121 ttttttctgc gcgtaatctg ctgcttgcaa acaaaaaaac caccgctacc agcggtggtt
      181 tgtttgccgg atcaagagct accaactctt tttccgaagg taactggctt cagcagagcg
      241 cagataccaa atactgttct tctagtgtag ccgtagttag gccaccactt caagaactct
      301 gtagcaccgc ctacatacct cgctctgcta atcctgttac cagtggctgc tgccagtggc
      361 gataagtcgt gtcttaccgg gttggactca agacgatagt taccggataa ggcgcagcgg
      421 tcgggctgaa cggggggttc gtgcacacag cccagcttgg agcgaacgac ctacaccgaa
      481 ctgagatacc tacagcgtga gctatgagaa agcgccacgc ttcccgaagg gagaaaggcg
      541 gacaggtatc cggtaagcgg cagggtcgga acaggagagc gcacgaggga gcttccaggg
      601 ggaaacgcct ggtatcttta tagtcctgtc gggtttcgcc acctctgact tgagcgtcga
      661 tttttgtgat gctcgtcagg ggggcggagc ctatggaaaa acgccagcaa cgcggccttt
      721 ttacggttcc tggccttttg ctggcctttt gctcacatgt tctttcctgc gttatcccct
      781 gattctgtgg ataaccgtat taccgccttt gagtgagctg ataccgctcg ccgcagccga
      841 acgaccgagc gcagcgagtc agtgagcgag gaagcggaag agcgcccaat acgcaaaccg
      901 cctctgggag accagaaaca aaaaaaggcc gcgttagcgg ccttcaataa ttggacctgg
      961 ctcctaactg atttttaagg cgactgatga gtcgcctttt ttttgtctaa gaattcatca
     1021 gaagaactcg tcaagaaggc gatagaaggc gatgcgctgc gaatcgggag cggcgatacc
     1081 gtaaagcacg aggaagcggt cagcccattc gccgccaagc tcttcagcaa tatcacgggt
     1141 agccaacgct atgtcctgat agcggtccgc cacacccagc cggccacagt cgatgaatcc
     1201 agaaaagcgg ccattttcca ccatgatatt cggcaagcag gcatcgccat gggtcacgac
     1261 gagatcctcg ccgtcgggca tccgcgcctt gagcctggcg aacagttcgg ctggcgcgag
     1321 cccctgatgc tcttcgtcca gatcatcctg atcgacaaga ccggcttcca tccgagtacg
     1381 tgctcgctcg atgcgatgtt tcgcttggtg gtcgaatggg caggtagccg gatcaagcgt
     1441 atgcagccgc cgcattgcat cagccatgat ggatactttc tcggcaggag caaggtgaga
     1501 tgacaggaga tcctgccccg gcacttcgcc caatagcagc cagtcccttc ccgcttcagt
     1561 gacaacgtcg agcacagctg cgcaaggaac gcccgtcgtg gccagccacg atagccgcgc
     1621 tgcctcgtct tggagttcat tcagggcacc ggacaggtcg gtcttgacaa aaagaaccgg
     1681 gcgcccctgc gctgacagcc ggaacacggc ggcatcagag cagccgattg tctgttgtgc
     1741 ccagtcatag ccgaatagcc tctccaccca agcggccgga gaacctgcgt gcaatccatc
     1801 ttgttcaatc atgcgaaacg atcctcatcc tgtctcttga tcagatcttg atcccctgcg
     1861 ccatcagatc cttggcggca agaaagccat ccagtttact ttgcagggct tcccaacctt
     1921 accagagggc gccccagctg gcaattccgg ttcgcttgct gtccataaaa ccgcccagtc
     1981 tagctatcgc catgtaagcc cactgcaagc tacctgcttt ctctttgcgc ttgcgttttc
     2041 ccttgtccag atagcccagt agctgacatt catccgggac gtcgtgcccc aactggggta
     2101 acctttgagt tctctcagtt gggggatcga tagtcaaaag cctccggtcg gaggcttttg
     2161 actagcacct cggtaccaaa ttccagaaaa gaggcctccc gaaagggggg ccttttttcg
     2221 ttttggtccg gatcccgtgt ctgctatcga taccgccgca gggtgagtcc cgcgcgtcgg
     2281 cgatgtggtc gtcagaacca ccgcttgaca gctgataccg gtaacactaa tgtcgccggc
     2341 aaccaaaggt ccgacaagga ccagtagggc atcaacgggc cgattaaatt tctactgttg
     2401 tagatagtca gttgctcaat gtacctatct cgaggacgaa caataaggcc tccctaacgg
     2461 ggggcctttt ttattgataa caaaaatcca caaggaaaaa ttaaagggga gataaaatcc
     2521 cccctttttg gttaactgcg gccgcgtcgt ggtttgtctg gtcaaccacc gcggtctcag
     2581 tggtgtacgg tacaaacccc gacgctagca acgcatgaga aagcccccgg aagatcacct
     2641 tccgggggct tttttattgc gctgcgggtg ccagggcgtg cccttgggct ccccgggcgc
     2701 gtactcc
//
