# Supplementary material for: Reinforced CRISPR interference enables reliable multiplex gene repression in phylogenetically distant bacteria
Source: bioRxiv preprint, doi:10.1101/2025.04.14.648646, version 1 (2025-04-15)
Supplement: Supplementary File P1 [file 648646_file11.zip › pJE1727.gb]

LOCUS       pJE1727                 2666 bp ds-DNA     circular     12-JUN-2023
DEFINITION  .
ACCESSION   urn.local...1y-gd6314y
KEYWORDS    .
SOURCE      .
  ORGANISM  .
COMMENT     COMMENT                                                            
            COMMENT     ApEinfo:methylated:1.
FEATURES             Location/Qualifiers
     rep_origin      35..717
                     /ApEinfo_fwdcolor="gray50"
                     /ApEinfo_revcolor="gray50"
                     /ApEinfo_graphicformat="arrow_data {{0 1 2 0 0 -1} {} 0}
                     width 5 offset 0"
                     /label="ColE1 origin"
     rep_origin      95..714
                     /locus_tag="/product="" /label=pBR322_replication_origin
                     Replication origin|rep_or igin
                     /ApEinfo_fwdcolor=""#999999"
                     /ApEinfo_revcolor="#999999"
                     /ApEinfo_graphicformat="arrow_data {{0 1 2 0 0 -1} {} 0}
                     width 5 offset 0"
     terminator      complement(906..954)
                     /ApEinfo_fwdcolor="#9d1b1c"
                     /ApEinfo_revcolor="#9d1b1c"
                     /ApEinfo_graphicformat="arrow_data {{0 1 2 0 0 -1} {} 0}
                     width 5 offset 0"
                     /label="L3S3P22 terminator"
     terminator      967..1008
                     /ApEinfo_fwdcolor="#9d1b1c"
                     /ApEinfo_revcolor="#9d1b1c"
                     /ApEinfo_graphicformat="arrow_data {{0 1 2 0 0 -1} {} 0}
                     width 5 offset 0"
                     /label="ECK120035133"
     CDS             complement(1018..1812)
                     /gene="nptII"
                     /codon_start=1
                     /transl_table=11
                     /product="neomycin phosphotransferase"
                     /protein_id="ACJ66844.1"
                     /db_xref="GI:215434895"
                     /vntifkey=4
                     /ApEinfo_fwdcolor="#66ff66"
                     /ApEinfo_revcolor="#66ff66"
                     /ApEinfo_graphicformat="arrow_data {{0 1 2 0 0 -1} {} 0}
                     width 5 offset 0"
                     /label="neomycin\phosphotransferase"
     gene            complement(1018..1812)
                     /gene="nptII"
                     /vntifkey=60
                     /ApEinfo_fwdcolor="#66ff66"
                     /ApEinfo_revcolor="#66ff66"
                     /ApEinfo_graphicformat="arrow_data {{0 1 2 0 0 -1} {} 0}
                     width 5 offset 0"
                     /label="nptII"
     -10_signal      complement(1977..1985)
                     /ApEinfo_fwdcolor="#07e500"
                     /ApEinfo_revcolor="#07e500"
                     /ApEinfo_graphicformat="arrow_data {{0 1 2 0 0 -1} {} 0}
                     width 5 offset 0"
                     /label="-10 KanR (BPROM_pred)"
     -35_signal      complement(2003..2008)
                     /ApEinfo_fwdcolor="#07e500"
                     /ApEinfo_revcolor="#07e500"
                     /ApEinfo_graphicformat="arrow_data {{0 1 2 0 0 -1} {} 0}
                     width 5 offset 0"
                     /label="-35 KanR (BPROM_pred)"
     misc_recomb     2084..2125
                     /ApEinfo_fwdcolor="#ff8275"
                     /ApEinfo_revcolor="#ff8275"
                     /ApEinfo_graphicformat="arrow_data {{0 1 2 0 0 -1} {} 0}
                     width 5 offset 0"
                     /label="phiC31 attP"
     protein_bind    2126..2131
                     /ApEinfo_fwdcolor="#ffc526"
                     /ApEinfo_revcolor="#ffc526"
                     /ApEinfo_graphicformat="arrow_data {{0 1 2 0 0 -1} {} 0}
                     width 5 offset 0"
                     /label="ClaI"
     regulatory      2132..2163
                     /regulatory_class="terminator"
                     /note="TonB terminator"
                     /ApEinfo_fwdcolor="#ff4649"
                     /ApEinfo_revcolor="#ff4649"
                     /ApEinfo_graphicformat="arrow_data {{0 1 2 0 0 -1} {} 0}
                     width 5 offset 0"
                     /label="TonB terminator"
     terminator      2169..2229
                     /locus_tag="/product="" /label=L3S2P21
                     /ApEinfo_fwdcolor=""#9d1b1c"
                     /ApEinfo_revcolor="#9d1b1c"
                     /ApEinfo_graphicformat="arrow_data {{0 1 2 0 0 -1} {} 0}
                     width 5 offset 0"
     promoter        2236..2345
                     /created_by="elmo110"
                     /label="tac promoter (pJE1096)"
     repeat_region   2346..2364
                     /created_by="elmo110"
                     /label="CRISPR repeat (Fn Cpf1)"
     guide_sequence  2365..2387
                     /created_by="elmo110"
                     /label="CmR guide 1"
     terminator      2394..2444
                     /ApEinfo_fwdcolor="#9d1b1c"
                     /ApEinfo_revcolor="#9d1b1c"
                     /ApEinfo_graphicformat="arrow_data {{0 1 2 0 0 -1} {} 0}
                     width 5 offset 0"
                     /label="L3S1P13 terminator"
     terminator      complement(2452..2496)
                     /ApEinfo_fwdcolor="#9d1b1c"
                     /ApEinfo_revcolor="#9d1b1c"
                     /ApEinfo_graphicformat="arrow_data {{0 1 2 0 0 -1} {} 0}
                     width 5 offset 0"
                     /label="ECK120010850"
     misc_recomb     2505..2562
                     /locus_tag="/product="" /label=BxB1 attP|misc_recomb
                     /ApEinfo_fwdcolor=""#06ff00"
                     /ApEinfo_revcolor="#06ff00"
                     /ApEinfo_graphicformat="arrow_data {{0 1 2 0 0 -1} {} 0}
                     width 5 offset 0"
     terminator      2569..2621
                     /ApEinfo_fwdcolor="#9d1b1c"
                     /ApEinfo_revcolor="#9d1b1c"
                     /ApEinfo_graphicformat="arrow_data {{0 1 2 0 0 -1} {} 0}
                     width 5 offset 0"
                     /label="ECK120033736"
     misc_recomb     2622..2666
                     /ApEinfo_fwdcolor="#ff8275"
                     /ApEinfo_revcolor="#ff8275"
                     /ApEinfo_graphicformat="arrow_data {{0 1 2 0 0 -1} {} 0}
                     width 5 offset 0"
                     /label="phiC31 attB"
ORIGIN      
        1 aaaaggatct aggtgaagat cctttttgat aatctcatga ccaaaatccc ttaacgtgag
       61 ttttcgttcc actgagcgtc agaccccgta gaaaagatca aaggatcttc ttgagatcct
      121 ttttttctgc gcgtaatctg ctgcttgcaa acaaaaaaac caccgctacc agcggtggtt
      181 tgtttgccgg atcaagagct accaactctt tttccgaagg taactggctt cagcagagcg
      241 cagataccaa atactgttct tctagtgtag ccgtagttag gccaccactt caagaactct
      301 gtagcaccgc ctacatacct cgctctgcta atcctgttac cagtggctgc tgccagtggc
      361 gataagtcgt gtcttaccgg gttggactca agacgatagt taccggataa ggcgcagcgg
      421 tcgggctgaa cggggggttc gtgcacacag cccagcttgg agcgaacgac ctacaccgaa
      481 ctgagatacc tacagcgtga gctatgagaa agcgccacgc ttcccgaagg gagaaaggcg
      541 gacaggtatc cggtaagcgg cagggtcgga acaggagagc gcacgaggga gcttccaggg
      601 ggaaacgcct ggtatcttta tagtcctgtc gggtttcgcc acctctgact tgagcgtcga
      661 tttttgtgat gctcgtcagg ggggcggagc ctatggaaaa acgccagcaa cgcggccttt
      721 ttacggttcc tggccttttg ctggcctttt gctcacatgt tctttcctgc gttatcccct
      781 gattctgtgg ataaccgtat taccgccttt gagtgagctg ataccgctcg ccgcagccga
      841 acgaccgagc gcagcgagtc agtgagcgag gaagcggaag agcgcccaat acgcaaaccg
      901 cctctgggag accagaaaca aaaaaaggcc gcgttagcgg ccttcaataa ttggacctgg
      961 ctcctaactg atttttaagg cgactgatga gtcgcctttt ttttgtctaa gaattcatca
     1021 gaagaactcg tcaagaaggc gatagaaggc gatgcgctgc gaatcgggag cggcgatacc
     1081 gtaaagcacg aggaagcggt cagcccattc gccgccaagc tcttcagcaa tatcacgggt
     1141 agccaacgct atgtcctgat agcggtccgc cacacccagc cggccacagt cgatgaatcc
     1201 agaaaagcgg ccattttcca ccatgatatt cggcaagcag gcatcgccat gggtcacgac
     1261 gagatcctcg ccgtcgggca tccgcgcctt gagcctggcg aacagttcgg ctggcgcgag
     1321 cccctgatgc tcttcgtcca gatcatcctg atcgacaaga ccggcttcca tccgagtacg
     1381 tgctcgctcg atgcgatgtt tcgcttggtg gtcgaatggg caggtagccg gatcaagcgt
     1441 atgcagccgc cgcattgcat cagccatgat ggatactttc tcggcaggag caaggtgaga
     1501 tgacaggaga tcctgccccg gcacttcgcc caatagcagc cagtcccttc ccgcttcagt
     1561 gacaacgtcg agcacagctg cgcaaggaac gcccgtcgtg gccagccacg atagccgcgc
     1621 tgcctcgtct tggagttcat tcagggcacc ggacaggtcg gtcttgacaa aaagaaccgg
     1681 gcgcccctgc gctgacagcc ggaacacggc ggcatcagag cagccgattg tctgttgtgc
     1741 ccagtcatag ccgaatagcc tctccaccca agcggccgga gaacctgcgt gcaatccatc
     1801 ttgttcaatc atgcgaaacg atcctcatcc tgtctcttga tcagatcttg atcccctgcg
     1861 ccatcagatc cttggcggca agaaagccat ccagtttact ttgcagggct tcccaacctt
     1921 accagagggc gccccagctg gcaattccgg ttcgcttgct gtccataaaa ccgcccagtc
     1981 tagctatcgc catgtaagcc cactgcaagc tacctgcttt ctctttgcgc ttgcgttttc
     2041 ccttgtccag atagcccagt agctgacatt catccgggac gtcgtgcccc aactggggta
     2101 acctttgagt tctctcagtt gggggatcga tagtcaaaag cctccggtcg gaggcttttg
     2161 actagcacct cggtaccaaa ttccagaaaa gaggcctccc gaaagggggg ccttttttcg
     2221 ttttggtccg gatccctatg gaggtcaggt atgattacta ttgacaatta atcatcggct
     2281 cgtataatgt gatggaattg tgagcggata acaattctta agattaactc acacaggaga
     2341 tatcaaattt ctactgttgt agatagtcag ttgctcaatg tacctatctc gaggacgaac
     2401 aataaggcct ccctaacggg gggccttttt tattgataac aaaaatccac aaggaaaaat
     2461 taaaggggag ataaaatccc ccctttttgg ttaactgcgg ccgcgtcgtg gtttgtctgg
     2521 tcaaccaccg cggtctcagt ggtgtacggt acaaaccccg acgctagcaa cgcatgagaa
     2581 agcccccgga agatcacctt ccgggggctt ttttattgcg ctgcgggtgc cagggcgtgc
     2641 ccttgggctc cccgggcgcg tactcc
//
