# Supplementary material for: Reinforced CRISPR interference enables reliable multiplex gene repression in phylogenetically distant bacteria
Source: bioRxiv preprint, doi:10.1101/2025.04.14.648646, version 1 (2025-04-15)
Supplement: Supplementary File P1 [file 648646_file11.zip › pJE1725.gb]

LOCUS       pJE1725                 2263 bp    DNA     circular UNA 13-APR-2025
DEFINITION  Concatenation of 3 sequences.
ACCESSION   urn.local...6j-gdqnpv3
VERSION     urn.local...6j-gdqnpv3
KEYWORDS    .
SOURCE      
  ORGANISM  .
FEATURES             Location/Qualifiers
     rep_origin      5..640
                     /vntifkey=33
                     /ApEinfo_fwdcolor="#999999"
                     /ApEinfo_revcolor="#999999"
                     /ApEinfo_graphicformat="arrow_data {{0 1 2 0 0 -1} {} 0}
                     width 5 offset 0"
                     /label="ColA\ori"
     terminator      complement(645..693)
                     /ApEinfo_fwdcolor="#9d1b1c"
                     /ApEinfo_revcolor="#9d1b1c"
                     /ApEinfo_graphicformat="arrow_data {{0 1 2 0 0 -1} {} 0}
                     width 5 offset 0"
                     /label="L3S3P22 terminator"
     terminator      706..747
                     /ApEinfo_fwdcolor="#9d1b1c"
                     /ApEinfo_revcolor="#9d1b1c"
                     /ApEinfo_graphicformat="arrow_data {{0 1 2 0 0 -1} {} 0}
                     width 5 offset 0"
                     /label="ECK120035133"
     CDS             complement(756..1289)
                     /function="resistance to gentamicin"
                     /codon_start=1
                     /transl_table=11
                     /product="gentamicin-3-acetyltransferase"
                     /protein_id="AAB06696.1"
                     /db_xref="GI:833828"
                     /translation="MLRSSNDVTQQGSRPKTKLGGSSMGIIRTCRLGPDQVKSMRAAL
                     DLFGREFGDVATYSQHQPDSDYLGNLLRSKTFIALAAFDQEAVVGALAAYVLPRFEQP
                     RSEIYIYDLAVSGEHRRQGIATALINLLKHEANALGAYVIYVQADYGDDPAVALYTKL
                     GIREEVMHFDIDPSTAT"
                     /ApEinfo_fwdcolor="#7093ff"
                     /ApEinfo_revcolor="#7093ff"
                     /ApEinfo_graphicformat="arrow_data {{0 1 2 0 0 -1} {} 0}
                     width 5 offset 0"
                     /label="gentamicin-3-acetyltransferase"
     source          complement(756..1589)
                     /organism="Cloning vector pBBR1MCS-5"
                     /mol_type="genomic DNA"
                     /db_xref="taxon:51200"
                     /lab_host="Bordetella bronchiseptica"
                     /ApEinfo_fwdcolor="pink"
                     /ApEinfo_revcolor="pink"
                     /ApEinfo_graphicformat="arrow_data {{0 1 2 0 0 -1} {} 0}
                     width 5 offset 0"
                     /label="source:Cloning vector pBBR1MCS-5"
     primer_bind     1585..1608
                     /Sequence="CCGCTATGATATCTCCTGTGTGAG"
                     /Hairpin_Tm="None"
                     /Tm="60.4"
                     /Self_Dimer_Tm="4.0"
                     /%GC="50.0"
                     /created_by="primer3"
                     /label="oPNL909"
     promoter        complement(1621..1653)
                     /ApEinfo_fwdcolor="#346ee0"
                     /ApEinfo_revcolor="#1d43bd"
                     /ApEinfo_graphicformat="arrow_data {{0 1 2 0 0 -1} {} 0}
                     width 5 offset 0"
                     /label="Plac"
     promoter        complement(1624..1653)
                     /locus_tag="/product="" /label=lac_promoter
                     Promoter|promoter /ApEinfo_fwdcolor=""#346ee0"
                     /ApEinfo_revcolor="#1d43bd"
                     /ApEinfo_graphicformat="arrow_data {{0 1 2 0 0 -1} {} 0}
                     width 5 offset 0"
                     /Transferred_From="p_4740_BL3int_attB,
                     p_4740_BxB1int_attB, p_4740_R4int_attB,
                     p_4740_SPBeta_int_attB, p_4740_TG1int_attB,
                     p_4740_TP901int_attB, p_4740_phi370int_attB,
                     p_4740_phiA118int_attB, p_4740_phiBTint_attB,
                     p_4740_phiFC1int_attB, p_4740_phiK38int_attB,
                     p_4740_phiMR11in_attB, p_4740_phiRv1int_attB"
                     /Transferred_Similarity="100.00%"
                     /label="promoter"
     misc_recomb     1660..1701
                     /ApEinfo_fwdcolor="#ff8275"
                     /ApEinfo_revcolor="#ff8275"
                     /ApEinfo_graphicformat="arrow_data {{0 1 2 0 0 -1} {} 0}
                     width 5 offset 0"
                     /label="phiC31 attP-GT"
     protein_bind    1703..1708
                     /ApEinfo_fwdcolor="#ffc526"
                     /ApEinfo_revcolor="#ffc526"
                     /ApEinfo_graphicformat="arrow_data {{0 1 2 0 0 -1} {} 0}
                     width 5 offset 0"
                     /label="ClaI"
     regulatory      1709..1740
                     /regulatory_class="terminator"
                     /note="TonB terminator"
                     /ApEinfo_fwdcolor="#ff4649"
                     /ApEinfo_revcolor="#ff4649"
                     /ApEinfo_graphicformat="arrow_data {{0 1 2 0 0 -1} {} 0}
                     width 5 offset 0"
                     /label="TonB terminator"
     terminator      1746..1806
                     /locus_tag="/product="" /label=L3S2P21
                     /ApEinfo_fwdcolor=""#9d1b1c"
                     /ApEinfo_revcolor="#9d1b1c"
                     /ApEinfo_graphicformat="arrow_data {{0 1 2 0 0 -1} {} 0}
                     width 5 offset 0"
                     /modified_by="elmo110"
                     /label="L3S2P21"
     promoter        1827..1914
                     /created_by="elmo110"
                     /label="JE121211"
     terminator      1970..2020
                     /ApEinfo_fwdcolor="#9d1b1c"
                     /ApEinfo_revcolor="#9d1b1c"
                     /ApEinfo_graphicformat="arrow_data {{0 1 2 0 0 -1} {} 0}
                     width 5 offset 0"
                     /label="L3S1P13 terminator"
     terminator      complement(2028..2072)
                     /ApEinfo_fwdcolor="#9d1b1c"
                     /ApEinfo_revcolor="#9d1b1c"
                     /ApEinfo_graphicformat="arrow_data {{0 1 2 0 0 -1} {} 0}
                     width 5 offset 0"
                     /label="ECK120010850"
     motif           2081..2147
                     /created_by="hln"
                     /Transferred_From="TG1_attP "
                     /Transferred_Similarity="100.00%"
                     /label="TG1_attP"
     primer_bind     complement(2081..2099)
                     /Sequence="TGGGCTGGAACGGGGTTGA"
                     /Hairpin_Tm="33.6"
                     /Tm="63.8"
                     /Self_Dimer_Tm="None"
                     /%GC="63.2"
                     /created_by="primer3"
                     /label="oPNL910"
     terminator      2154..2212
                     /ApEinfo_fwdcolor="#9d1b1c"
                     /ApEinfo_revcolor="#9d1b1c"
                     /ApEinfo_graphicformat="arrow_data {{0 1 2 0 0 -1} {} 0}
                     width 5 offset 0"
                     /label="ECK120033736"
     misc_recomb     2213..2257
                     /ApEinfo_fwdcolor="#ff8275"
                     /ApEinfo_revcolor="#ff8275"
                     /ApEinfo_graphicformat="arrow_data {{0 1 2 0 0 -1} {} 0}
                     width 5 offset 0"
                     /label="phiC31 attB-GT"
ORIGIN      
        1 gcagaaacgt cctagaagat gccaggagga tacttagcag agagacaata aggccggagc
       61 gaagccgttt ttccataggc tccgcccccc tgacgaacat cacgaaatct gacgctcaaa
      121 tcagtggtgg cgaaacccga caggactata aagataccag gcgtttcccc ctgatggctc
      181 cctcttgcgc tctcctgttc ccgtcctgcg gcgtccgtgt tgtggtggag gctttaccca
      241 aatcaccacg tcccgttccg tgtagacagt tcgctccaag ctgggctgtg tgcaagaacc
      301 ccccgttcag cccgactgct gcgccttatc cggtaactat catcttgagt ccaacccgga
      361 aagacacgac aaaacgccac tggcagcagc cattggtaac tgagaattag tggatttaga
      421 tatcgagagt cttgaagtgg tggcctaaca gaggctacac tgaaaggaca gtatttggta
      481 tctgcgctcc actaaagcca gttaccaggt taagcagttc cccaactgac ttaaccttcg
      541 atcaaaccgc ctccccaggc ggttttttcg tttacagagc aggagattac gacgatcgta
      601 aaaggatctc aagaagatcc tttacggatt cccgacacca tcacgggaga ccagaaacaa
      661 aaaaaggccg cgttagcggc cttcaataat tggacctggc tcctaactga tttttaaggc
      721 gactgatgag tcgccttttt tttgtctaag aattcttagg tggcggtact tgggtcgata
      781 tcaaagtgca tcacttcttc ccgtatgccc aactttgtat agagagccac tgcgggatcg
      841 tcaccgtaat ctgcttgcac gtagatcaca taagcaccaa gcgcgttggc ctcatgcttg
      901 aggagattga tgagcgcggt ggcaatgccc tgcctccggt gctcgccgga gactgcgaga
      961 tcatagatat agatctcact acgcggctgc tcaaacctgg gcagaacgta agccgcgaga
     1021 gcgccaacaa ccgcttcttg gtcgaaggca gcaagcgcga tgaatgtctt actacggagc
     1081 aagttcccga ggtaatcgga gtccggctga tgttgggagt aggtggctac gtctccgaac
     1141 tcacgaccga aaagatcaag agcagcccgc atggatttga cttggtcagg gccgagccta
     1201 catgtgcgaa tgatgcccat acttgagcca cctaactttg ttttagggcg actgccctgc
     1261 tgcgtaacat cgttgctgct gcgtaacatc gttgctgctc cataacatca aacatcgacc
     1321 cacggcgtaa cgcgcttgct gcttggatgc ccgaggcata gactgtacaa aaaaacagtc
     1381 ataacaagcc atgaaaaccg ccactgcgcc gttaccaccg ctgcgttcgg tcaaggttct
     1441 ggaccagttg cgtgagcgca tacgctactt gcattacagt ttacgaaccg aacaggctta
     1501 tgtcaactgg gttcgtgcct tcatccgttt ccacggtgtg cgtccatggg caaatattat
     1561 acgcaaggcg acaaggtgct gatgccgcta tgatatctcc tgtgtgagct cacaattcca
     1621 cacaacatac gagccggaag cataaagtgt aaagtcgacg tgccccaact ggggtaacct
     1681 gtgagttctc tcagttgggg gtatcgatag tcaaaagcct ccggtcggag gcttttgact
     1741 agcacctcgg taccaaattc cagaaaagag gcctcccgaa aggggggcct tttttcgttt
     1801 tggtccggat ccgatatcat ccaagtctat ggaggtcagg tatgattact atttacaatt
     1861 aatcatcggc tcgtttaatg tgatcagacc tggaattgtg agcggataac aattggtctt
     1921 caattgcaat ccgataattc aggtagaaga caactggtct agactcgagg acgaacaata
     1981 aggcctccct aacggggggc cttttttatt gataacaaaa atccacaagg aaaaattaaa
     2041 ggggagataa aatcccccct ttttggttaa ctgcggccgc tcaaccccgt tccagcccaa
     2101 cagtgttagt ctttgctctt acccagttgg gcgggatagc ctgcccggct agcaacgcat
     2161 gagaaagccc ccggaagatc accttccggg ggctttttta ttgcgcaagc tttgcgggtg
     2221 ccagggcgtg cccgtgggct ccccgggcgc gtactccgca tgc
//
