# Supplementary material for: Reinforced CRISPR interference enables reliable multiplex gene repression in phylogenetically distant bacteria
Source: bioRxiv preprint, doi:10.1101/2025.04.14.648646, version 1 (2025-04-15)
Supplement: Supplementary File P1 [file 648646_file11.zip › pJE991.gb]

LOCUS       pJE991                  2562 bp ds-DNA     circular     12-JUN-2023
DEFINITION  .
ACCESSION   urn.local...1x-gd6314y
KEYWORDS    .
SOURCE      .
  ORGANISM  .
COMMENT     COMMENT                                                            
            COMMENT     ApEinfo:methylated:1.
FEATURES             Location/Qualifiers
     rep_origin      35..717
                     /ApEinfo_fwdcolor="gray50"
                     /ApEinfo_revcolor="gray50"
                     /ApEinfo_graphicformat="arrow_data {{0 1 2 0 0 -1} {} 0}
                     width 5 offset 0"
                     /label="ColE1 origin"
     rep_origin      95..714
                     /locus_tag="/product="" /label=pBR322_replication_origin
                     Replication origin|rep_or igin
                     /ApEinfo_fwdcolor=""#999999"
                     /ApEinfo_revcolor="#999999"
                     /ApEinfo_graphicformat="arrow_data {{0 1 2 0 0 -1} {} 0}
                     width 5 offset 0"
     terminator      complement(906..954)
                     /ApEinfo_fwdcolor="#9d1b1c"
                     /ApEinfo_revcolor="#9d1b1c"
                     /ApEinfo_graphicformat="arrow_data {{0 1 2 0 0 -1} {} 0}
                     width 5 offset 0"
                     /label="L3S3P22 terminator"
     terminator      967..1008
                     /ApEinfo_fwdcolor="#9d1b1c"
                     /ApEinfo_revcolor="#9d1b1c"
                     /ApEinfo_graphicformat="arrow_data {{0 1 2 0 0 -1} {} 0}
                     width 5 offset 0"
                     /label="ECK120035133"
     CDS             complement(1018..1812)
                     /gene="nptII"
                     /codon_start=1
                     /transl_table=11
                     /product="neomycin phosphotransferase"
                     /protein_id="ACJ66844.1"
                     /db_xref="GI:215434895"
                     /vntifkey=4
                     /ApEinfo_fwdcolor="#66ff66"
                     /ApEinfo_revcolor="#66ff66"
                     /ApEinfo_graphicformat="arrow_data {{0 1 2 0 0 -1} {} 0}
                     width 5 offset 0"
                     /label="neomycin\phosphotransferase"
     gene            complement(1018..1812)
                     /gene="nptII"
                     /vntifkey=60
                     /ApEinfo_fwdcolor="#66ff66"
                     /ApEinfo_revcolor="#66ff66"
                     /ApEinfo_graphicformat="arrow_data {{0 1 2 0 0 -1} {} 0}
                     width 5 offset 0"
                     /label="nptII"
     -10_signal      complement(1977..1985)
                     /ApEinfo_fwdcolor="#07e500"
                     /ApEinfo_revcolor="#07e500"
                     /ApEinfo_graphicformat="arrow_data {{0 1 2 0 0 -1} {} 0}
                     width 5 offset 0"
                     /label="-10 KanR (BPROM_pred)"
     -35_signal      complement(2003..2008)
                     /ApEinfo_fwdcolor="#07e500"
                     /ApEinfo_revcolor="#07e500"
                     /ApEinfo_graphicformat="arrow_data {{0 1 2 0 0 -1} {} 0}
                     width 5 offset 0"
                     /label="-35 KanR (BPROM_pred)"
     misc_recomb     2084..2125
                     /ApEinfo_fwdcolor="#ff8275"
                     /ApEinfo_revcolor="#ff8275"
                     /ApEinfo_graphicformat="arrow_data {{0 1 2 0 0 -1} {} 0}
                     width 5 offset 0"
                     /label="phiC31 attP"
     protein_bind    2126..2131
                     /ApEinfo_fwdcolor="#ffc526"
                     /ApEinfo_revcolor="#ffc526"
                     /ApEinfo_graphicformat="arrow_data {{0 1 2 0 0 -1} {} 0}
                     width 5 offset 0"
                     /label="ClaI"
     regulatory      2132..2163
                     /regulatory_class="terminator"
                     /note="TonB terminator"
                     /ApEinfo_fwdcolor="#ff4649"
                     /ApEinfo_revcolor="#ff4649"
                     /ApEinfo_graphicformat="arrow_data {{0 1 2 0 0 -1} {} 0}
                     width 5 offset 0"
                     /label="TonB terminator"
     terminator      2169..2229
                     /locus_tag="/product="" /label=L3S2P21
                     /ApEinfo_fwdcolor=""#9d1b1c"
                     /ApEinfo_revcolor="#9d1b1c"
                     /ApEinfo_graphicformat="arrow_data {{0 1 2 0 0 -1} {} 0}
                     width 5 offset 0"
     misc_feature    complement(2242..2247)
                     /ApEinfo_label="BbsI"
                     /ApEinfo_fwdcolor="#ff0004"
                     /ApEinfo_revcolor="#ff0004"
                     /ApEinfo_graphicformat="arrow_data {{0 1 2 0 0 -1} {} 0}
                     width 5 offset 0"
                     /label="BbsI(1)"
     misc_feature    2272..2277
                     /ApEinfo_fwdcolor="#ff0004"
                     /ApEinfo_revcolor="#ff0004"
                     /ApEinfo_graphicformat="arrow_data {{0 1 2 0 0 -1} {} 0}
                     width 5 offset 0"
                     /label="BbsI"
     terminator      2290..2340
                     /ApEinfo_fwdcolor="#9d1b1c"
                     /ApEinfo_revcolor="#9d1b1c"
                     /ApEinfo_graphicformat="arrow_data {{0 1 2 0 0 -1} {} 0}
                     width 5 offset 0"
                     /label="L3S1P13 terminator"
     terminator      complement(2348..2392)
                     /ApEinfo_fwdcolor="#9d1b1c"
                     /ApEinfo_revcolor="#9d1b1c"
                     /ApEinfo_graphicformat="arrow_data {{0 1 2 0 0 -1} {} 0}
                     width 5 offset 0"
                     /label="ECK120010850"
     misc_recomb     2401..2458
                     /locus_tag="/product="" /label=BxB1 attP|misc_recomb
                     /ApEinfo_fwdcolor=""#06ff00"
                     /ApEinfo_revcolor="#06ff00"
                     /ApEinfo_graphicformat="arrow_data {{0 1 2 0 0 -1} {} 0}
                     width 5 offset 0"
     terminator      2465..2517
                     /ApEinfo_fwdcolor="#9d1b1c"
                     /ApEinfo_revcolor="#9d1b1c"
                     /ApEinfo_graphicformat="arrow_data {{0 1 2 0 0 -1} {} 0}
                     width 5 offset 0"
                     /label="ECK120033736"
     misc_recomb     2518..2562
                     /ApEinfo_fwdcolor="#ff8275"
                     /ApEinfo_revcolor="#ff8275"
                     /ApEinfo_graphicformat="arrow_data {{0 1 2 0 0 -1} {} 0}
                     width 5 offset 0"
                     /label="phiC31 attB"
ORIGIN      
        1 aaaaggatct aggtgaagat cctttttgat aatctcatga ccaaaatccc ttaacgtgag
       61 ttttcgttcc actgagcgtc agaccccgta gaaaagatca aaggatcttc ttgagatcct
      121 ttttttctgc gcgtaatctg ctgcttgcaa acaaaaaaac caccgctacc agcggtggtt
      181 tgtttgccgg atcaagagct accaactctt tttccgaagg taactggctt cagcagagcg
      241 cagataccaa atactgttct tctagtgtag ccgtagttag gccaccactt caagaactct
      301 gtagcaccgc ctacatacct cgctctgcta atcctgttac cagtggctgc tgccagtggc
      361 gataagtcgt gtcttaccgg gttggactca agacgatagt taccggataa ggcgcagcgg
      421 tcgggctgaa cggggggttc gtgcacacag cccagcttgg agcgaacgac ctacaccgaa
      481 ctgagatacc tacagcgtga gctatgagaa agcgccacgc ttcccgaagg gagaaaggcg
      541 gacaggtatc cggtaagcgg cagggtcgga acaggagagc gcacgaggga gcttccaggg
      601 ggaaacgcct ggtatcttta tagtcctgtc gggtttcgcc acctctgact tgagcgtcga
      661 tttttgtgat gctcgtcagg ggggcggagc ctatggaaaa acgccagcaa cgcggccttt
      721 ttacggttcc tggccttttg ctggcctttt gctcacatgt tctttcctgc gttatcccct
      781 gattctgtgg ataaccgtat taccgccttt gagtgagctg ataccgctcg ccgcagccga
      841 acgaccgagc gcagcgagtc agtgagcgag gaagcggaag agcgcccaat acgcaaaccg
      901 cctctgggag accagaaaca aaaaaaggcc gcgttagcgg ccttcaataa ttggacctgg
      961 ctcctaactg atttttaagg cgactgatga gtcgcctttt ttttgtctaa gaattcatca
     1021 gaagaactcg tcaagaaggc gatagaaggc gatgcgctgc gaatcgggag cggcgatacc
     1081 gtaaagcacg aggaagcggt cagcccattc gccgccaagc tcttcagcaa tatcacgggt
     1141 agccaacgct atgtcctgat agcggtccgc cacacccagc cggccacagt cgatgaatcc
     1201 agaaaagcgg ccattttcca ccatgatatt cggcaagcag gcatcgccat gggtcacgac
     1261 gagatcctcg ccgtcgggca tccgcgcctt gagcctggcg aacagttcgg ctggcgcgag
     1321 cccctgatgc tcttcgtcca gatcatcctg atcgacaaga ccggcttcca tccgagtacg
     1381 tgctcgctcg atgcgatgtt tcgcttggtg gtcgaatggg caggtagccg gatcaagcgt
     1441 atgcagccgc cgcattgcat cagccatgat ggatactttc tcggcaggag caaggtgaga
     1501 tgacaggaga tcctgccccg gcacttcgcc caatagcagc cagtcccttc ccgcttcagt
     1561 gacaacgtcg agcacagctg cgcaaggaac gcccgtcgtg gccagccacg atagccgcgc
     1621 tgcctcgtct tggagttcat tcagggcacc ggacaggtcg gtcttgacaa aaagaaccgg
     1681 gcgcccctgc gctgacagcc ggaacacggc ggcatcagag cagccgattg tctgttgtgc
     1741 ccagtcatag ccgaatagcc tctccaccca agcggccgga gaacctgcgt gcaatccatc
     1801 ttgttcaatc atgcgaaacg atcctcatcc tgtctcttga tcagatcttg atcccctgcg
     1861 ccatcagatc cttggcggca agaaagccat ccagtttact ttgcagggct tcccaacctt
     1921 accagagggc gccccagctg gcaattccgg ttcgcttgct gtccataaaa ccgcccagtc
     1981 tagctatcgc catgtaagcc cactgcaagc tacctgcttt ctctttgcgc ttgcgttttc
     2041 ccttgtccag atagcccagt agctgacatt catccgggac gtcgtgcccc aactggggta
     2101 acctttgagt tctctcagtt gggggatcga tagtcaaaag cctccggtcg gaggcttttg
     2161 actagcacct cggtaccaaa ttccagaaaa gaggcctccc gaaagggggg ccttttttcg
     2221 ttttggtccg gatccatcca agtcttcaat tgcaatccga taattcaggt agaagacaac
     2281 tggctcgagg acgaacaata aggcctccct aacggggggc cttttttatt gataacaaaa
     2341 atccacaagg aaaaattaaa ggggagataa aatcccccct ttttggttaa ctgcggccgc
     2401 gtcgtggttt gtctggtcaa ccaccgcggt ctcagtggtg tacggtacaa accccgacgc
     2461 tagcaacgca tgagaaagcc cccggaagat caccttccgg gggctttttt attgcgctgc
     2521 gggtgccagg gcgtgccctt gggctccccg ggcgcgtact cc
//
