# Supplementary material for: Reinforced CRISPR interference enables reliable multiplex gene repression in phylogenetically distant bacteria
Source: bioRxiv preprint, doi:10.1101/2025.04.14.648646, version 1 (2025-04-15)
Supplement: Supplementary File P1 [file 648646_file11.zip › pGW39 - R4 suicide vector.gb]

LOCUS       pGW39_-_R4_suici        3628 bp ds-DNA     circular     24-JUN-2020
DEFINITION  .
ACCESSION   urn.local...kz-j1n8up3
KEYWORDS    .
SOURCE      .
  ORGANISM  .
COMMENT     pGW09- AprR + mSFts1.ape from 1 to 3665COMMENT    
            ApEinfo:methylated:1.
FEATURES             Location/Qualifiers
     terminator      complement(1..49)
                     /ApEinfo_fwdcolor="#9d1b1c"
                     /ApEinfo_revcolor="#9d1b1c"
                     /ApEinfo_graphicformat="arrow_data {{0 1 2 0 0 -1} {} 0}
                     width 5 offset 0"
                     /label="L3S3P22 terminator"
     terminator      62..103
                     /ApEinfo_fwdcolor="#9d1b1c"
                     /ApEinfo_revcolor="#9d1b1c"
                     /ApEinfo_graphicformat="arrow_data {{0 1 2 0 0 -1} {} 0}
                     width 5 offset 0"
                     /label="ECK120035133"
     LZ_domain       complement(113..878)
                     /vntifkey=17
                     /ApEinfo_fwdcolor="#a855ff"
                     /ApEinfo_revcolor="#a855ff"
                     /ApEinfo_graphicformat="arrow_data {{0 1 2 0 0 -1} {} 0}
                     width 5 offset 0"
                     /label="aac\(Apramycin\resistance)"
     RBS             complement(879..908)
                     /locus_tag="/product="" /label=RBS region
                     /ApEinfo_fwdcolor=""#acdcff"
                     /ApEinfo_revcolor="#acdcff"
                     /ApEinfo_graphicformat="arrow_data {{0 1 2 0 0 -1} {} 0}
                     width 5 offset 0"
     promoter        complement(939..971)
                     /ApEinfo_fwdcolor="#346ee0"
                     /ApEinfo_revcolor="#1d43bd"
                     /ApEinfo_graphicformat="arrow_data {{0 1 2 0 0 -1} {} 0}
                     width 5 offset 0"
                     /label="Plac"
     promoter        1054..1081
                     /ApEinfo_fwdcolor="#346ee0"
                     /ApEinfo_revcolor="#1d43bd"
                     /ApEinfo_graphicformat="arrow_data {{0 1 2 0 0 -1} {} 0}
                     width 5 offset 0"
                     /label="tac promoter"
     protein_bind    1085..1108
                     /ApEinfo_fwdcolor="#ffc526"
                     /ApEinfo_revcolor="#ffc526"
                     /ApEinfo_graphicformat="arrow_data {{0 1 2 0 0 -1} {} 0}
                     width 5 offset 0"
                     /label="lac operator"
     CDS             1131..2540
                     /ApEinfo_fwdcolor="#e7e8ff"
                     /ApEinfo_revcolor="#e7e8ff"
                     /ApEinfo_graphicformat="arrow_data {{0 1 2 0 0 -1} {} 0}
                     width 5 offset 0"
                     /label="R4int"
     terminator      complement(2671..2715)
                     /ApEinfo_fwdcolor="#9d1b1c"
                     /ApEinfo_revcolor="#9d1b1c"
                     /ApEinfo_graphicformat="arrow_data {{0 1 2 0 0 -1} {} 0}
                     width 5 offset 0"
                     /label="ECK120010850"
     rep_origin      2758..3440
                     /ApEinfo_fwdcolor="gray50"
                     /ApEinfo_revcolor="gray50"
                     /ApEinfo_graphicformat="arrow_data {{0 1 2 0 0 -1} {} 0}
                     width 5 offset 0"
                     /label="ColE1 origin"
     rep_origin      2818..3437
                     /locus_tag="/product="" /label=pBR322_replication_origin
                     Replication origin|rep_or igin
                     /ApEinfo_fwdcolor=""#999999"
                     /ApEinfo_revcolor="#999999"
                     /ApEinfo_graphicformat="arrow_data {{0 1 2 0 0 -1} {} 0}
                     width 5 offset 0"
ORIGIN      
        1 gggagaccag aaacaaaaaa aggccgcgtt agcggccttc aataattgga cctggctcct
       61 aactgatttt taaggcgact gatgagtcgc cttttttttg tctaagaatt catcagccaa
      121 tcgactggcg agcggcatcg cattcttcgc atcccgcctc tggcggatgc aggaagatca
      181 acggatctcg gcccagttga cccagggctg tcgccacaat gtcgcgggag cggatcaacc
      241 gagcaaaggc atgaccgact ggaccttcct tctgaaggct cttctccttg agccacctgt
      301 ccgccaaggc aaagcgctca cagcagtggt cattctcgag ataatcgacg cgtaccaact
      361 tgccatcctg aagaatggtg cagtgtctcg gcaccccata gggaaccttt gccatcaact
      421 cggcaagatg cagcgtcgtg ttggcatcgt gtcccacgcc gaggagaagt acctgcccat
      481 cgagttcatg gacacgggcg accgggcttg caggcgagtg aggtggcagg ggcaatggat
      541 cagagatgat ctgctctgcc tgtggccccg ctgccgcaaa ggcaaatgga tgggcgctgc
      601 gctttacatt tggcaggcgc cagaatgtgt cagagacaac tccaaggtcc ggtgtaacgg
      661 gcgacgtggc aggatcgaac ggctcgtcgt ccagacctga ccacgagggc atgacgagcg
      721 tccctcccgg acccagcgca gcacgcaggg cctcgatcag tccaagtggc ccatcttcga
      781 ggggccggac gctacggaag gagctgtgga ccagcagcac accgccgggg gtaaccccaa
      841 ggttgagaag ctgaccgatg agctcggctt ttcgccatat gatatctcct gtgtgagtta
      901 atcttaaggt gtgaaattgt tatccgctca caattccaca caacatacga gccggaagca
      961 taaagtgtaa agcctggggt gcctaatgca aagactacta gtggaccaaa acaaattcgg
     1021 caacacgcca tagggacata gccagcagag ctgttgacaa ttaatcatcg gctcgtataa
     1081 tgtgtggaat tgtgagcgga taacaatttc acacatagga ggtgatgcag atgaaccgtg
     1141 gtggcccgac cgtgcgtgcg gacatctacg ttcgtattag cctggatcgt accggcgagg
     1201 aactgggcgt ggagcgtcag gaagagagct gccgtgaact gtgcaagagc ctgggtatgg
     1261 aagtgggcca agtgtgggtt gacaacgatc tgagcgcgac caagaaaaac gtggttcgtc
     1321 cggacttcga agcgatgatc gcgagcaacc cgcaggcgat tgtgtgctgg cacaccgatc
     1381 gtctgatccg tgtgacccgt gacctggagc gtgttattga tctgggcgtg aacgttcacg
     1441 cggttatggc gggtcacctg gacctgagca ccccggcggg ccgtgcggtg gcgcgtaccg
     1501 ttaccgcgtg ggcgacctac gagggtgaac agaaggcgga acgtcaaaaa ctggcgaaca
     1561 tccaaaacgc gcgtgcgggc aagccgtaca ccccgggtat ccgtccgttt ggttatggcg
     1621 acgatcacat gaccattgtg accgcggagg cggatgcgat ccgtgatggt gcgaaaatga
     1681 ttctggatgg ttggagcctg agcgcggttg cgcgttattg ggaggaactg aaactgcaaa
     1741 gcccgcgtag catggcggcg ggtggcaaag gttggagcct gcgtggcgtg aagaaagttc
     1801 tgaccagccc gcgttacgtg ggtcgtagca gctatctggg tgaagtggtt ggcgacgcgc
     1861 aatggccgcc aatcctggac ccggatgttt actatggcgt ggttgcgatt ctgaacaacc
     1921 cggatcgttt cagcggtggc ccgcgtaccg gtcgtacccc gggtaccctg ctggcgggta
     1981 ttgcgctgtg cggcgagtgc ggcaagaccg tgagcggtcg tggctaccgt ggtgtgctgg
     2041 tttatggctg caaagacacc cacacccgta ccccgcgtag cattgcggat ggtcgtgcga
     2101 gcagcagcac cctggcgcgt ctgatgttcc cggactttct gccgggtctg ctggcgagcg
     2161 gtcaggcgga agatggtcaa agcgcggcga gcaagcacag cgaggcgcag accctgcgtg
     2221 aacgtctgga tggcctggcg accgcgtatg cggaaggtgc gatcagcctg agccaaatga
     2281 ccgcgggtag cgaggcgctg cgtaagaaac tggaagtgat cgaagcggac ctggttggta
     2341 gcgcgggcat tccgccgttt gatccggtgg cgggtgttgc gggcctgatt agcggttggc
     2401 cgaccacccc gctgccgacc cgtcgtgcgt gggtggactt ttgcctggtg gttaccctga
     2461 acacccagaa aggccgtcac gcgagcagca tgaccgtgga cgatcacgtt accatcgagt
     2521 ggcgtgatgt tgcggaataa gctagcatcc aagtcttcaa ttgcaatccg ataattcagg
     2581 tagaagacaa ctgggtcgac cccgggctcg aggacgaaca ataaggcctc cctaacgggg
     2641 ggcctttttt attgataaca aaaatccaca aggaaaaatt aaaggggaga taaaatcccc
     2701 cctttttggt taactgcggc cgcaaaagga tctaggtgaa gatccttttt gataatctca
     2761 tgaccaaaat cccttaacgt gagttttcgt tccactgagc gtcagacccc gtagaaaaga
     2821 tcaaaggatc ttcttgagat cctttttttc tgcgcgtaat ctgctgcttg caaacaaaaa
     2881 aaccaccgct accagcggtg gtttgtttgc cggatcaaga gctaccaact ctttttccga
     2941 aggtaactgg cttcagcaga gcgcagatac caaatactgt tcttctagtg tagccgtagt
     3001 taggccacca cttcaagaac tctgtagcac cgcctacata cctcgctctg ctaatcctgt
     3061 taccagtggc tgctgccagt ggcgataagt cgtgtcttac cgggttggac tcaagacgat
     3121 agttaccgga taaggcgcag cggtcgggct gaacgggggg ttcgtgcaca cagcccagct
     3181 tggagcgaac gacctacacc gaactgagat acctacagcg tgagctatga gaaagcgcca
     3241 cgcttcccga agggagaaag gcggacaggt atccggtaag cggcagggtc ggaacaggag
     3301 agcgcacgag ggagcttcca gggggaaacg cctggtatct ttatagtcct gtcgggtttc
     3361 gccacctctg acttgagcgt cgatttttgt gatgctcgtc aggggggcgg agcctatgga
     3421 aaaacgccag caacgcggcc tttttacggt tcctggcctt ttgctggcct tttgctcaca
     3481 tgttctttcc tgcgttatcc cctgattctg tggataaccg tattaccgcc tttgagtgag
     3541 ctgataccgc tcgccgcagc cgaacgaccg agcgcagcga gtcagtgagc gaggaagcgg
     3601 aagagcgccc aatacgcaaa ccgcctct
//
