# Supplementary material for: Reinforced CRISPR interference enables reliable multiplex gene repression in phylogenetically distant bacteria
Source: bioRxiv preprint, doi:10.1101/2025.04.14.648646, version 1 (2025-04-15)
Supplement: Supplementary File P1 [file 648646_file11.zip › pGW38 - TG1 suicide vector.gb]

LOCUS       pGW38_-_TG1_suic        4078 bp ds-DNA     circular     24-JUN-2020
DEFINITION  .
ACCESSION   urn.local...ky-j1n8up3
KEYWORDS    .
SOURCE      .
  ORGANISM  .
COMMENT     pGW09- AprR + mSFts1.ape from 1 to 3665COMMENT    
            ApEinfo:methylated:1.
FEATURES             Location/Qualifiers
     terminator      complement(1..49)
                     /ApEinfo_fwdcolor="#9d1b1c"
                     /ApEinfo_revcolor="#9d1b1c"
                     /ApEinfo_graphicformat="arrow_data {{0 1 2 0 0 -1} {} 0}
                     width 5 offset 0"
                     /label="L3S3P22 terminator"
     terminator      62..103
                     /ApEinfo_fwdcolor="#9d1b1c"
                     /ApEinfo_revcolor="#9d1b1c"
                     /ApEinfo_graphicformat="arrow_data {{0 1 2 0 0 -1} {} 0}
                     width 5 offset 0"
                     /label="ECK120035133"
     LZ_domain       complement(113..878)
                     /vntifkey=17
                     /ApEinfo_fwdcolor="#a855ff"
                     /ApEinfo_revcolor="#a855ff"
                     /ApEinfo_graphicformat="arrow_data {{0 1 2 0 0 -1} {} 0}
                     width 5 offset 0"
                     /label="aac\(Apramycin\resistance)"
     RBS             complement(879..908)
                     /locus_tag="/product="" /label=RBS region
                     /ApEinfo_fwdcolor=""#acdcff"
                     /ApEinfo_revcolor="#acdcff"
                     /ApEinfo_graphicformat="arrow_data {{0 1 2 0 0 -1} {} 0}
                     width 5 offset 0"
     promoter        complement(939..971)
                     /ApEinfo_fwdcolor="#346ee0"
                     /ApEinfo_revcolor="#1d43bd"
                     /ApEinfo_graphicformat="arrow_data {{0 1 2 0 0 -1} {} 0}
                     width 5 offset 0"
                     /label="Plac"
     promoter        1054..1081
                     /ApEinfo_fwdcolor="#346ee0"
                     /ApEinfo_revcolor="#1d43bd"
                     /ApEinfo_graphicformat="arrow_data {{0 1 2 0 0 -1} {} 0}
                     width 5 offset 0"
                     /label="tac promoter"
     protein_bind    1085..1108
                     /ApEinfo_fwdcolor="#ffc526"
                     /ApEinfo_revcolor="#ffc526"
                     /ApEinfo_graphicformat="arrow_data {{0 1 2 0 0 -1} {} 0}
                     width 5 offset 0"
                     /label="lac operator"
     CDS             1131..2990
                     /ApEinfo_fwdcolor="#e7e8ff"
                     /ApEinfo_revcolor="#e7e8ff"
                     /ApEinfo_graphicformat="arrow_data {{0 1 2 0 0 -1} {} 0}
                     width 5 offset 0"
                     /label="TG1-int"
     terminator      complement(3121..3165)
                     /ApEinfo_fwdcolor="#9d1b1c"
                     /ApEinfo_revcolor="#9d1b1c"
                     /ApEinfo_graphicformat="arrow_data {{0 1 2 0 0 -1} {} 0}
                     width 5 offset 0"
                     /label="ECK120010850"
     rep_origin      3208..3890
                     /ApEinfo_fwdcolor="gray50"
                     /ApEinfo_revcolor="gray50"
                     /ApEinfo_graphicformat="arrow_data {{0 1 2 0 0 -1} {} 0}
                     width 5 offset 0"
                     /label="ColE1 origin"
     rep_origin      3268..3887
                     /locus_tag="/product="" /label=pBR322_replication_origin
                     Replication origin|rep_or igin
                     /ApEinfo_fwdcolor=""#999999"
                     /ApEinfo_revcolor="#999999"
                     /ApEinfo_graphicformat="arrow_data {{0 1 2 0 0 -1} {} 0}
                     width 5 offset 0"
ORIGIN      
        1 gggagaccag aaacaaaaaa aggccgcgtt agcggccttc aataattgga cctggctcct
       61 aactgatttt taaggcgact gatgagtcgc cttttttttg tctaagaatt catcagccaa
      121 tcgactggcg agcggcatcg cattcttcgc atcccgcctc tggcggatgc aggaagatca
      181 acggatctcg gcccagttga cccagggctg tcgccacaat gtcgcgggag cggatcaacc
      241 gagcaaaggc atgaccgact ggaccttcct tctgaaggct cttctccttg agccacctgt
      301 ccgccaaggc aaagcgctca cagcagtggt cattctcgag ataatcgacg cgtaccaact
      361 tgccatcctg aagaatggtg cagtgtctcg gcaccccata gggaaccttt gccatcaact
      421 cggcaagatg cagcgtcgtg ttggcatcgt gtcccacgcc gaggagaagt acctgcccat
      481 cgagttcatg gacacgggcg accgggcttg caggcgagtg aggtggcagg ggcaatggat
      541 cagagatgat ctgctctgcc tgtggccccg ctgccgcaaa ggcaaatgga tgggcgctgc
      601 gctttacatt tggcaggcgc cagaatgtgt cagagacaac tccaaggtcc ggtgtaacgg
      661 gcgacgtggc aggatcgaac ggctcgtcgt ccagacctga ccacgagggc atgacgagcg
      721 tccctcccgg acccagcgca gcacgcaggg cctcgatcag tccaagtggc ccatcttcga
      781 ggggccggac gctacggaag gagctgtgga ccagcagcac accgccgggg gtaaccccaa
      841 ggttgagaag ctgaccgatg agctcggctt ttcgccatat gatatctcct gtgtgagtta
      901 atcttaaggt gtgaaattgt tatccgctca caattccaca caacatacga gccggaagca
      961 taaagtgtaa agcctggggt gcctaatgca aagactacta gtggaccaaa acaaattcgg
     1021 caacacgcca tagggacata gccagcagag ctgttgacaa ttaatcatcg gctcgtataa
     1081 tgtgtggaat tgtgagcgga taacaatttc acacatagga ggtgatgcag atggtgattc
     1141 tggcgggtgg ctacgaccgt cagagcgcgg agcgtgaaaa cagcagcacc gcgagcccgg
     1201 cgacccaacg tgcggcgaac cgtggcaagg cggaagcgct ggcgaaagag tatgcgcgtg
     1261 atggtgtgga agttaaatgg ctgggtcact tcagcgaggc gccgggtacc agcgcgttca
     1321 ccggcgtgga ccgtccggaa tttaaccgta ttctggatat gtgccgtaac cgtgagatga
     1381 acatgatcat tgttcactac atcagccgtc tgagccgtga ggaaccgctg gacatcattc
     1441 cggtggttac cgaactgctg cgtctgggtg tgaccattgt gagcgttaac gaaggtacct
     1501 tccgtccggg cgagatgatg gacctgatcc acctgattat gcgtctgcaa gcgagccacg
     1561 atgaaagcaa gaacaaaagc gtggcggtta gcaacgcgaa ggagctggcg aaacgtctgg
     1621 gtggccacac cggtagcacc ccgtacggct ttgacaccgt ggaggaaatg gttccgaacc
     1681 cggaggatgg tggcaaactg gtggcgatcc gtcgtctggt tccgagcgcg cacacctggg
     1741 aaggtgcgca tggtagcgag ggtgcggtta ttcgttgggc gtggcaggaa atcaagaccc
     1801 accgtgacac cccgttcaaa ggtggcggtg cgggtagctt tcatccgggt agcctgaacg
     1861 gtctgtgcga gcgtctgtat cgtgataagg tgccgacccg tggtaccctg gttggcaaga
     1921 aacgtgcggg tagcgactgg gacccgggtg tgctgaaacg tgttctgagc gacccgcgta
     1981 ttgcgggtta ccaagcggac atcgcgtata aagtgcgtgc ggatggcagc cgtggcggtt
     2041 tcagccacta caaaattcgt cgtgatccgg ttaccatgga accgctgacc ctgccgggtt
     2101 ttgagccgta tatcccgccg gcggagtggt gggaactgca agagtggctg caaggccgtg
     2161 gtcgtggcaa gggccagtac cgtggccaaa gcctgctgag cgcgatggac gtgctgtact
     2221 gctatggcag cggtcagctg gacccggaaa ccggttacag caacggcagc accatggcgg
     2281 gtaacgttcg tgagggcgac caagcgcaca agagcagcta tgcgtgcaaa tgcccgcgtc
     2341 gtgtgcacga cggtagcagc tgtagcatta ccatgcacaa cctggacccg tacatcgttg
     2401 gcgcgatttt cgcgcgtatt accgcgtttg acccggcgga cccggatgat ctggaaggtg
     2461 ataccgcggc gctgatgtat gaagcggcgc gtcgttgggg tgcgacccac gaacgtccgg
     2521 agctgaaagg ccagcgtagc gaactgatgg cgcaacgtgc ggacgcggtt aaggcgctgg
     2581 aggaactgta cgaggataaa cgtaacggcg gttatcgtag cgcgatgggt cgtcgtgcgt
     2641 tcctggagga agaggcggcg ctgaccctgc gtatggaggg tgcggaagag cgtctgcgtc
     2701 aactggatgc ggcggatagc ccggtgctgc cgattggcga gtggctgggt gaccgtggca
     2761 gcgatccgac cggtccgggt tcctggtggg cgctggcgcc gctggaagac cgtcgtgcgt
     2821 tcgtgcgtct gtttgttgat cgtatcgagg ttattaagct gccgaaaggt gtgcaacgtc
     2881 cgggtcgtgt tccgccgatt gcggaccgtg tgcgtatcca ctgggcgaag ccgaaagttg
     2941 aagaggaaac cgagccggaa accctgaacg gttttaccgc ggcggcgtaa gctagcatcc
     3001 aagtcttcaa ttgcaatccg ataattcagg tagaagacaa ctgggtcgac cccgggctcg
     3061 aggacgaaca ataaggcctc cctaacgggg ggcctttttt attgataaca aaaatccaca
     3121 aggaaaaatt aaaggggaga taaaatcccc cctttttggt taactgcggc cgcaaaagga
     3181 tctaggtgaa gatccttttt gataatctca tgaccaaaat cccttaacgt gagttttcgt
     3241 tccactgagc gtcagacccc gtagaaaaga tcaaaggatc ttcttgagat cctttttttc
     3301 tgcgcgtaat ctgctgcttg caaacaaaaa aaccaccgct accagcggtg gtttgtttgc
     3361 cggatcaaga gctaccaact ctttttccga aggtaactgg cttcagcaga gcgcagatac
     3421 caaatactgt tcttctagtg tagccgtagt taggccacca cttcaagaac tctgtagcac
     3481 cgcctacata cctcgctctg ctaatcctgt taccagtggc tgctgccagt ggcgataagt
     3541 cgtgtcttac cgggttggac tcaagacgat agttaccgga taaggcgcag cggtcgggct
     3601 gaacgggggg ttcgtgcaca cagcccagct tggagcgaac gacctacacc gaactgagat
     3661 acctacagcg tgagctatga gaaagcgcca cgcttcccga agggagaaag gcggacaggt
     3721 atccggtaag cggcagggtc ggaacaggag agcgcacgag ggagcttcca gggggaaacg
     3781 cctggtatct ttatagtcct gtcgggtttc gccacctctg acttgagcgt cgatttttgt
     3841 gatgctcgtc aggggggcgg agcctatgga aaaacgccag caacgcggcc tttttacggt
     3901 tcctggcctt ttgctggcct tttgctcaca tgttctttcc tgcgttatcc cctgattctg
     3961 tggataaccg tattaccgcc tttgagtgag ctgataccgc tcgccgcagc cgaacgaccg
     4021 agcgcagcga gtcagtgagc gaggaagcgg aagagcgccc aatacgcaaa ccgcctct
//
