# Supplementary material for: Reinforced CRISPR interference enables reliable multiplex gene repression in phylogenetically distant bacteria
Source: bioRxiv preprint, doi:10.1101/2025.04.14.648646, version 1 (2025-04-15)
Supplement: Supplementary File P1 [file 648646_file11.zip › pGW31 - BxB1 suicide vector.gb]

LOCUS       pGW31_-_BxB1_sui        3721 bp ds-DNA     circular     24-JUN-2020
DEFINITION  .
ACCESSION   urn.local...kx-j1n8up3
KEYWORDS    .
SOURCE      .
  ORGANISM  .
COMMENT     pGW09- AprR + mSFts1.ape from 1 to 3665COMMENT    
            ApEinfo:methylated:1.
FEATURES             Location/Qualifiers
     terminator      complement(1..49)
                     /ApEinfo_fwdcolor="#9d1b1c"
                     /ApEinfo_revcolor="#9d1b1c"
                     /ApEinfo_graphicformat="arrow_data {{0 1 2 0 0 -1} {} 0}
                     width 5 offset 0"
                     /label="L3S3P22 terminator"
     terminator      62..103
                     /ApEinfo_fwdcolor="#9d1b1c"
                     /ApEinfo_revcolor="#9d1b1c"
                     /ApEinfo_graphicformat="arrow_data {{0 1 2 0 0 -1} {} 0}
                     width 5 offset 0"
                     /label="ECK120035133"
     LZ_domain       complement(113..878)
                     /vntifkey=17
                     /ApEinfo_fwdcolor="#a855ff"
                     /ApEinfo_revcolor="#a855ff"
                     /ApEinfo_graphicformat="arrow_data {{0 1 2 0 0 -1} {} 0}
                     width 5 offset 0"
                     /label="aac\(Apramycin\resistance)"
     RBS             complement(879..908)
                     /locus_tag="/product="" /label=RBS region
                     /ApEinfo_fwdcolor=""#acdcff"
                     /ApEinfo_revcolor="#acdcff"
                     /ApEinfo_graphicformat="arrow_data {{0 1 2 0 0 -1} {} 0}
                     width 5 offset 0"
     promoter        complement(939..971)
                     /ApEinfo_fwdcolor="#346ee0"
                     /ApEinfo_revcolor="#1d43bd"
                     /ApEinfo_graphicformat="arrow_data {{0 1 2 0 0 -1} {} 0}
                     width 5 offset 0"
                     /label="Plac"
     terminator      complement(1003..1012)
                     /locus_tag="/product="" /label=L3S2P21
                     /ApEinfo_fwdcolor=""#9d1b1c"
                     /ApEinfo_revcolor="#9d1b1c"
                     /ApEinfo_graphicformat="arrow_data {{0 1 2 0 0 -1} {} 0}
                     width 5 offset 0"
     promoter        1054..1081
                     /ApEinfo_fwdcolor="#346ee0"
                     /ApEinfo_revcolor="#1d43bd"
                     /ApEinfo_graphicformat="arrow_data {{0 1 2 0 0 -1} {} 0}
                     width 5 offset 0"
                     /label="tac promoter"
     protein_bind    1085..1108
                     /ApEinfo_fwdcolor="#ffc526"
                     /ApEinfo_revcolor="#ffc526"
                     /ApEinfo_graphicformat="arrow_data {{0 1 2 0 0 -1} {} 0}
                     width 5 offset 0"
                     /label="lac operator"
     CDS             1131..2633
                     /ApEinfo_fwdcolor="#e7e8ff"
                     /ApEinfo_revcolor="#e7e8ff"
                     /ApEinfo_graphicformat="arrow_data {{0 1 2 0 0 -1} {} 0}
                     width 5 offset 0"
                     /label="BxB1-int"
     terminator      complement(2764..2808)
                     /ApEinfo_fwdcolor="#9d1b1c"
                     /ApEinfo_revcolor="#9d1b1c"
                     /ApEinfo_graphicformat="arrow_data {{0 1 2 0 0 -1} {} 0}
                     width 5 offset 0"
                     /label="ECK120010850"
     rep_origin      2851..3533
                     /ApEinfo_fwdcolor="gray50"
                     /ApEinfo_revcolor="gray50"
                     /ApEinfo_graphicformat="arrow_data {{0 1 2 0 0 -1} {} 0}
                     width 5 offset 0"
                     /label="ColE1 origin"
     rep_origin      2911..3530
                     /locus_tag="/product="" /label=pBR322_replication_origin
                     Replication origin|rep_or igin
                     /ApEinfo_fwdcolor=""#999999"
                     /ApEinfo_revcolor="#999999"
                     /ApEinfo_graphicformat="arrow_data {{0 1 2 0 0 -1} {} 0}
                     width 5 offset 0"
ORIGIN      
        1 gggagaccag aaacaaaaaa aggccgcgtt agcggccttc aataattgga cctggctcct
       61 aactgatttt taaggcgact gatgagtcgc cttttttttg tctaagaatt catcagccaa
      121 tcgactggcg agcggcatcg cattcttcgc atcccgcctc tggcggatgc aggaagatca
      181 acggatctcg gcccagttga cccagggctg tcgccacaat gtcgcgggag cggatcaacc
      241 gagcaaaggc atgaccgact ggaccttcct tctgaaggct cttctccttg agccacctgt
      301 ccgccaaggc aaagcgctca cagcagtggt cattctcgag ataatcgacg cgtaccaact
      361 tgccatcctg aagaatggtg cagtgtctcg gcaccccata gggaaccttt gccatcaact
      421 cggcaagatg cagcgtcgtg ttggcatcgt gtcccacgcc gaggagaagt acctgcccat
      481 cgagttcatg gacacgggcg accgggcttg caggcgagtg aggtggcagg ggcaatggat
      541 cagagatgat ctgctctgcc tgtggccccg ctgccgcaaa ggcaaatgga tgggcgctgc
      601 gctttacatt tggcaggcgc cagaatgtgt cagagacaac tccaaggtcc ggtgtaacgg
      661 gcgacgtggc aggatcgaac ggctcgtcgt ccagacctga ccacgagggc atgacgagcg
      721 tccctcccgg acccagcgca gcacgcaggg cctcgatcag tccaagtggc ccatcttcga
      781 ggggccggac gctacggaag gagctgtgga ccagcagcac accgccgggg gtaaccccaa
      841 ggttgagaag ctgaccgatg agctcggctt ttcgccatat gatatctcct gtgtgagtta
      901 atcttaaggt gtgaaattgt tatccgctca caattccaca caacatacga gccggaagca
      961 taaagtgtaa agcctggggt gcctaatgca aagactacta gtggaccaaa acaaattcgg
     1021 caacacgcca tagggacata gccagcagag ctgttgacaa ttaatcatcg gctcgtataa
     1081 tgtgtggaat tgtgagcgga taacaatttc acacatagga ggtgatgcag nnnnnnnnnn
     1141 nnnnnnnnnn nnnnnnnnnn nnnnnnnnnn nnnnnnnnnn nnnnnnnnnn nnnnnnnnnn
     1201 nnnnnnnnnn nnnnnnnnnn nnnnnnnnnn nnnnnnnnnn nnnnnnnnnn nnnnnnnnnn
     1261 nnnnnnnnnn nnnnnnnnnn nnnnnnnnnn nnnnnnnnnn nnnnnnnnnn nnnnnnnnnn
     1321 nnnnnnnnnn nnnnnnnnnn nnnnnnnnnn nnnnnnnnnn nnnnnnnnnn nnnnnnnnnn
     1381 nnnnnnnnnn nnnnnnnnnn nnnnnnnnnn nnnnnnnnnn nnnnnnnnnn nnnnnnnnnn
     1441 nnnnnnnnnn nnnnnnnnnn nnnnnnnnnn nnnnnnnnnn nnnnnnnnnn nnnnnnnnnn
     1501 nnnnnnnnnn nnnnnnnnnn nnnnnnnnnn nnnnnnnnnn nnnnnnnnnn nnnnnnnnnn
     1561 nnnnnnnnnn nnnnnnnnnn nnnnnnnnnn nnnnnnnnnn nnnnnnnnnn nnnnnnnnnn
     1621 nnnnnnnnnn nnnnnnnnnn nnnnnnnnnn nnnnnnnnnn nnnnnnnnnn nnnnnnnnnn
     1681 nnnnnnnnnn nnnnnnnnnn nnnnnnnnnn nnnnnnnnnn nnnnnnnnnn nnnnnnnnnn
     1741 nnnnnnnnnn nnnnnnnnnn nnnnnnnnnn nnnnnnnnnn nnnnnnnnnn nnnnnnnnnn
     1801 nnnnnnnnnn nnnnnnnnnn nnnnnnnnnn nnnnnnnnnn nnnnnnnnnn nnnnnnnnnn
     1861 nnnnnnnnnn nnnnnnnnnn nnnnnnnnnn nnnnnnnnnn nnnnnnnnnn nnnnnnnnnn
     1921 nnnnnnnnnn nnnnnnnnnn nnnnnnnnnn nnnnnnnnnn nnnnnnnnnn nnnnnnnnnn
     1981 nnnnnnnnnn nnnnnnnnnn nnnnnnnnnn nnnnnnnnnn nnnnnnnnnn nnnnnnnnnn
     2041 nnnnnnnnnn nnnnnnnnnn nnnnnnnnnn nnnnnnnnnn nnnnnnnnnn nnnnnnnnnn
     2101 nnnnnnnnnn nnnnnnnnnn nnnnnnnnnn nnnnnnnnnn nnnnnnnnnn nnnnnnnnnn
     2161 nnnnnnnnnn nnnnnnnnnn nnnnnnnnnn nnnnnnnnnn nnnnnnnnnn nnnnnnnnnn
     2221 nnnnnnnnnn nnnnnnnnnn nnnnnnnnnn nnnnnnnnnn nnnnnnnnnn nnnnnnnnnn
     2281 nnnnnnnnnn nnnnnnnnnn nnnnnnnnnn nnnnnnnnnn nnnnnnnnnn nnnnnnnnnn
     2341 nnnnnnnnnn nnnnnnnnnn nnnnnnnnnn nnnnnnnnnn nnnnnnnnnn nnnnnnnnnn
     2401 nnnnnnnnnn nnnnnnnnnn nnnnnnnnnn nnnnnnnnnn nnnnnnnnnn nnnnnnnnnn
     2461 nnnnnnnnnn nnnnnnnnnn nnnnnnnnnn nnnnnnnnnn nnnnnnnnnn nnnnnnnnnn
     2521 nnnnnnnnnn nnnnnnnnnn nnnnnnnnnn nnnnnnnnnn nnnnnnnnnn nnnnnnnnnn
     2581 nnnnnnnnnn nnnnnnnnnn nnnnnnnnnn nnnnnnnnnn nnnnnnnnnn taagctagca
     2641 tccaagtctt caattgcaat ccgataattc aggtagaaga caactgggtc gaccccgggc
     2701 tcgaggacga acaataaggc ctccctaacg gggggccttt tttattgata acaaaaatcc
     2761 acaaggaaaa attaaagggg agataaaatc cccccttttt ggttaactgc ggccgcaaaa
     2821 ggatctaggt gaagatcctt tttgataatc tcatgaccaa aatcccttaa cgtgagtttt
     2881 cgttccactg agcgtcagac cccgtagaaa agatcaaagg atcttcttga gatccttttt
     2941 ttctgcgcgt aatctgctgc ttgcaaacaa aaaaaccacc gctaccagcg gtggtttgtt
     3001 tgccggatca agagctacca actctttttc cgaaggtaac tggcttcagc agagcgcaga
     3061 taccaaatac tgttcttcta gtgtagccgt agttaggcca ccacttcaag aactctgtag
     3121 caccgcctac atacctcgct ctgctaatcc tgttaccagt ggctgctgcc agtggcgata
     3181 agtcgtgtct taccgggttg gactcaagac gatagttacc ggataaggcg cagcggtcgg
     3241 gctgaacggg gggttcgtgc acacagccca gcttggagcg aacgacctac accgaactga
     3301 gatacctaca gcgtgagcta tgagaaagcg ccacgcttcc cgaagggaga aaggcggaca
     3361 ggtatccggt aagcggcagg gtcggaacag gagagcgcac gagggagctt ccagggggaa
     3421 acgcctggta tctttatagt cctgtcgggt ttcgccacct ctgacttgag cgtcgatttt
     3481 tgtgatgctc gtcagggggg cggagcctat ggaaaaacgc cagcaacgcg gcctttttac
     3541 ggttcctggc cttttgctgg ccttttgctc acatgttctt tcctgcgtta tcccctgatt
     3601 ctgtggataa ccgtattacc gcctttgagt gagctgatac cgctcgccgc agccgaacga
     3661 ccgagcgcag cgagtcagtg agcgaggaag cggaagagcg cccaatacgc aaaccgcctc
     3721 t
//
