# Supplementary material for: Reinforced CRISPR interference enables reliable multiplex gene repression in phylogenetically distant bacteria
Source: bioRxiv preprint, doi:10.1101/2025.04.14.648646, version 1 (2025-04-15)
Supplement: Supplementary File P1 [file 648646_file11.zip › pAF_ddcpf1_24_pCym.gb]

LOCUS       pAF_ddcpf1_24_pC        3055 bp ds-DNA     circular     14-APR-2025
DEFINITION  .
ACCESSION   urn.local...14n-j1rh3rm
KEYWORDS    .
SOURCE      
  ORGANISM  .
FEATURES             Location/Qualifiers
     rep_origin      35..717
                     /ApEinfo_fwdcolor="gray50"
                     /ApEinfo_revcolor="gray50"
                     /ApEinfo_graphicformat="arrow_data {{0 1 2 0 0 -1} {}
                     0}width 5 offset 0"
                     /label="ColE1 origin"
     rep_origin      95..714
                     /ApEinfo_fwdcolor="""#999999"
                     /ApEinfo_revcolor="#999999"
                     /ApEinfo_graphicformat="arrow_data {{0 1 2 0 0 -1} {}
                     0}width 5 offset 0"
                     /label="""/product=""
                     /label=pBR322_replication_originReplication origin|rep_or
                     igin"
     terminator      complement(906..954)
                     /ApEinfo_graphicformat="arrow_data {{0 1 2 0 0 -1} {}
                     0}width 5 offset 0"
                     /label="L3S3P22 terminator"
     terminator      967..1008
                     /ApEinfo_graphicformat="arrow_data {{0 1 2 0 0 -1} {}
                     0}width 5 offset 0"
                     /label="ECK120035133"
     -10_signal      complement(1977..1985)
                     /ApEinfo_graphicformat="arrow_data {{0 1 2 0 0 -1} {}
                     0}width 5 offset 0"
                     /label="-10 KanR (BPROM_pred)"
     -35_signal      complement(2003..2008)
                     /ApEinfo_graphicformat="arrow_data {{0 1 2 0 0 -1} {}
                     0}width 5 offset 0"
                     /label="-35 KanR (BPROM_pred)"
     misc_recomb     2084..2125
                     /ApEinfo_graphicformat="arrow_data {{0 1 2 0 0 -1} {}
                     0}width 5 offset 0"
                     /label="phiC31 attP"
     protein_bind    2126..2131
                     /ApEinfo_graphicformat="arrow_data {{0 1 2 0 0 -1} {}
                     0}width 5 offset 0"
                     /label="ClaI"
     regulatory      2132..2163
                     /note="TonB terminator"
                     /regulatory_class="terminator"
                     /ApEinfo_graphicformat="arrow_data {{0 1 2 0 0 -1} {}
                     0}width 5 offset 0"
                     /label="TonB terminator"
     terminator      2169..2229
                     /ApEinfo_fwdcolor="""#9d1b1c"
                     /ApEinfo_revcolor="#9d1b1c"
                     /ApEinfo_graphicformat="arrow_data {{0 1 2 0 0 -1} {}
                     0}width 5 offset 0"
                     /modified_by="elmo110"
                     /label="L3S2P21"
     misc_feature    2256
                     /Original_Bases="CTATGGAGGTCAGGTATGATTACTATTGACAATTAATCATC
                     GGCTCGTATAATGTGATCAGACCTGGAATTGTGAGCGGATAA"
                     /label="CTATGGAGGTCAGGTATGATTACTATTGACAATTAATCATCGGCTCGTAT
                     AATGTGATCAGACCTGGAATTGTGAGCGGATAA"
                     /note="Geneious type: Editing History Deletion"
     promoter        2256..2332
                     /created_by="elmo110"
                     /modified_by="elmo110"
                     /label="Cym promoter"
     5'UTR           2333..2407
                     /created_by="2ly"
                     /label="RiboJ"
     repeat_region   2439..2457
                     /created_by="elmo110"
                     /label="CRISPR repeat (Fn Cpf1)"
     guide_sequence  2458..2480
                     /created_by="elmo110"
                     /label="sfGFP_T4"
     repeat_region   2481..2499
                     /created_by="elmo110"
                     /label="CRISPR repeat (Fn Cpf1)"
     guide_sequence  2500..2522
                     /created_by="elmo110"
                     /label="sfGFP_T8"
     repeat_region   2523..2541
                     /created_by="elmo110"
                     /label="CRISPR repeat (Fn Cpf1)"
     guide_sequence  2542..2564
                     /created_by="elmo110"
                     /label="mKate2_T2"
     repeat_region   2565..2583
                     /created_by="elmo110"
                     /label="CRISPR repeat (Fn Cpf1)"
     guide_sequence  2584..2606
                     /created_by="elmo110"
                     /label="mKate2_T4"
     repeat_region   2607..2625
                     /created_by="elmo110"
                     /label="CRISPR repeat (Fn Cpf1)"
     guide_sequence  2626..2653
                     /created_by="elmo110"
                     /label="BbsI-clone"
     repeat_region   2654..2672
                     /created_by="elmo110"
                     /label="CRISPR repeat (Fn Cpf1)"
     terminator      2783..2833
                     /ApEinfo_graphicformat="arrow_data {{0 1 2 0 0 -1} {}
                     0}width 5 offset 0"
                     /label="L3S1P13 terminator"
     terminator      complement(2841..2885)
                     /ApEinfo_graphicformat="arrow_data {{0 1 2 0 0 -1} {}
                     0}width 5 offset 0"
                     /label="ECK120010850"
     misc_recomb     2894..2951
                     /ApEinfo_fwdcolor="""#06ff00"
                     /ApEinfo_revcolor="#06ff00"
                     /ApEinfo_graphicformat="arrow_data {{0 1 2 0 0 -1} {}
                     0}width 5 offset 0"
                     /modified_by="elmo110"
                     /label="Bxb1 attP"
     terminator      2958..3010
                     /ApEinfo_graphicformat="arrow_data {{0 1 2 0 0 -1} {}
                     0}width 5 offset 0"
                     /label="ECK120033736"
     misc_recomb     3011..3055
                     /ApEinfo_graphicformat="arrow_data {{0 1 2 0 0 -1} {}
                     0}width 5 offset 0"
                     /label="phiC31 attB"
ORIGIN      
        1 aaaaggatct aggtgaagat cctttttgat aatctcatga ccaaaatccc ttaacgtgag
       61 ttttcgttcc actgagcgtc agaccccgta gaaaagatca aaggatcttc ttgagatcct
      121 ttttttctgc gcgtaatctg ctgcttgcaa acaaaaaaac caccgctacc agcggtggtt
      181 tgtttgccgg atcaagagct accaactctt tttccgaagg taactggctt cagcagagcg
      241 cagataccaa atactgttct tctagtgtag ccgtagttag gccaccactt caagaactct
      301 gtagcaccgc ctacatacct cgctctgcta atcctgttac cagtggctgc tgccagtggc
      361 gataagtcgt gtcttaccgg gttggactca agacgatagt taccggataa ggcgcagcgg
      421 tcgggctgaa cggggggttc gtgcacacag cccagcttgg agcgaacgac ctacaccgaa
      481 ctgagatacc tacagcgtga gctatgagaa agcgccacgc ttcccgaagg gagaaaggcg
      541 gacaggtatc cggtaagcgg cagggtcgga acaggagagc gcacgaggga gcttccaggg
      601 ggaaacgcct ggtatcttta tagtcctgtc gggtttcgcc acctctgact tgagcgtcga
      661 tttttgtgat gctcgtcagg ggggcggagc ctatggaaaa acgccagcaa cgcggccttt
      721 ttacggttcc tggccttttg ctggcctttt gctcacatgt tctttcctgc gttatcccct
      781 gattctgtgg ataaccgtat taccgccttt gagtgagctg ataccgctcg ccgcagccga
      841 acgaccgagc gcagcgagtc agtgagcgag gaagcggaag agcgcccaat acgcaaaccg
      901 cctctgggag accagaaaca aaaaaaggcc gcgttagcgg ccttcaataa ttggacctgg
      961 ctcctaactg atttttaagg cgactgatga gtcgcctttt ttttgtctaa gaattcatca
     1021 gaagaactcg tcaagaaggc gatagaaggc gatgcgctgc gaatcgggag cggcgatacc
     1081 gtaaagcacg aggaagcggt cagcccattc gccgccaagc tcttcagcaa tatcacgggt
     1141 agccaacgct atgtcctgat agcggtccgc cacacccagc cggccacagt cgatgaatcc
     1201 agaaaagcgg ccattttcca ccatgatatt cggcaagcag gcatcgccat gggtcacgac
     1261 gagatcctcg ccgtcgggca tccgcgcctt gagcctggcg aacagttcgg ctggcgcgag
     1321 cccctgatgc tcttcgtcca gatcatcctg atcgacaaga ccggcttcca tccgagtacg
     1381 tgctcgctcg atgcgatgtt tcgcttggtg gtcgaatggg caggtagccg gatcaagcgt
     1441 atgcagccgc cgcattgcat cagccatgat ggatactttc tcggcaggag caaggtgaga
     1501 tgacaggaga tcctgccccg gcacttcgcc caatagcagc cagtcccttc ccgcttcagt
     1561 gacaacgtcg agcacagctg cgcaaggaac gcccgtcgtg gccagccacg atagccgcgc
     1621 tgcctcgtct tggagttcat tcagggcacc ggacaggtcg gtcttgacaa aaagaaccgg
     1681 gcgcccctgc gctgacagcc ggaacacggc ggcatcagag cagccgattg tctgttgtgc
     1741 ccagtcatag ccgaatagcc tctccaccca agcggccgga gaacctgcgt gcaatccatc
     1801 ttgttcaatc atgcgaaacg atcctcatcc tgtctcttga tcagatcttg atcccctgcg
     1861 ccatcagatc cttggcggca agaaagccat ccagtttact ttgcagggct tcccaacctt
     1921 accagagggc gccccagctg gcaattccgg ttcgcttgct gtccataaaa ccgcccagtc
     1981 tagctatcgc catgtaagcc cactgcaagc tacctgcttt ctctttgcgc ttgcgttttc
     2041 ccttgtccag atagcccagt agctgacatt catccgggac gtcgtgcccc aactggggta
     2101 acctttgagt tctctcagtt gggggatcga tagtcaaaag cctccggtcg gaggcttttg
     2161 actagcacct cggtaccaaa ttccagaaaa gaggcctccc gaaagggggg ccttttttcg
     2221 ttttggtccg gatccctatg gaggtcaggt atgatgaccc aggaatagga ctgtagttct
     2281 gctcactcgg taatcttgac caacagacaa tctggtctgt ataatgtgtg gaagctgtca
     2341 ccggatgtgc tttccggtct gatgagtccg tgaggacgaa acagcctcta caaataattt
     2401 tgtttaattc ttaagattaa ctcacacagg agatatcaaa tttctactgt tgtagatagg
     2461 atgacggcac gtacaaaacg aatttctact gttgtagatc atcaccgccg ataaacaaaa
     2521 aaaatttcta ctgttgtaga tcaacctgaa aaccacgtat cgttaatttc tactgttgta
     2581 gatacaacca ccacttcaaa tgcaccaatt tctactgttg tagatcagtc ttcacgaatc
     2641 tagacgaaga cgaaatttct actgttgtag atccgcttat ccgtccgagg ggagagtgtg
     2701 cgatcctccg ttaagatatt cttacgtatg acgtagctat gtattttgca gaggtagcga
     2761 acgcgttgaa cactatctcg aggacgaaca ataaggcctc cctaacgggg ggcctttttt
     2821 attgataaca aaaatccaca aggaaaaatt aaaggggaga taaaatcccc cctttttggt
     2881 taactgcggc cgcgtcgtgg tttgtctggt caaccaccgc ggtctcagtg gtgtacggta
     2941 caaaccccga cgctagcaac gcatgagaaa gcccccggaa gatcaccttc cgggggcttt
     3001 tttattgcgc tgcgggtgcc agggcgtgcc cttgggctcc ccgggcgcgt actcc
//
