# Supplementary material for: Reinforced CRISPR interference enables reliable multiplex gene repression in phylogenetically distant bacteria
Source: bioRxiv preprint, doi:10.1101/2025.04.14.648646, version 1 (2025-04-15)
Supplement: Supplementary File P1 [file 648646_file11.zip › pAF_ddcpf1_24_J5.gb]

LOCUS       pAF_ddcpf1_24_J5        3093 bp ds-DNA     circular     14-APR-2025
DEFINITION  .
ACCESSION   urn.local...14j-j1rh3re
KEYWORDS    .
SOURCE      
  ORGANISM  .
FEATURES             Location/Qualifiers
     rep_origin      35..717
                     /ApEinfo_fwdcolor="gray50"
                     /ApEinfo_revcolor="gray50"
                     /ApEinfo_graphicformat="arrow_data {{0 1 2 0 0 -1} {}
                     0}width 5 offset 0"
                     /label="ColE1 origin"
     rep_origin      95..714
                     /ApEinfo_fwdcolor="""#999999"
                     /ApEinfo_revcolor="#999999"
                     /ApEinfo_graphicformat="arrow_data {{0 1 2 0 0 -1} {}
                     0}width 5 offset 0"
                     /label="""/product=""
                     /label=pBR322_replication_originReplication origin|rep_or
                     igin"
     terminator      complement(906..954)
                     /ApEinfo_graphicformat="arrow_data {{0 1 2 0 0 -1} {}
                     0}width 5 offset 0"
                     /label="L3S3P22 terminator"
     terminator      967..1008
                     /ApEinfo_graphicformat="arrow_data {{0 1 2 0 0 -1} {}
                     0}width 5 offset 0"
                     /label="ECK120035133"
     -10_signal      complement(1977..1985)
                     /ApEinfo_graphicformat="arrow_data {{0 1 2 0 0 -1} {}
                     0}width 5 offset 0"
                     /label="-10 KanR (BPROM_pred)"
     -35_signal      complement(2003..2008)
                     /ApEinfo_graphicformat="arrow_data {{0 1 2 0 0 -1} {}
                     0}width 5 offset 0"
                     /label="-35 KanR (BPROM_pred)"
     misc_recomb     2084..2125
                     /ApEinfo_graphicformat="arrow_data {{0 1 2 0 0 -1} {}
                     0}width 5 offset 0"
                     /label="phiC31 attP"
     protein_bind    2126..2131
                     /ApEinfo_graphicformat="arrow_data {{0 1 2 0 0 -1} {}
                     0}width 5 offset 0"
                     /label="ClaI"
     terminator      2132..2163
                     /note="TonB terminator"
                     /regulatory_class="terminator"
                     /ApEinfo_graphicformat="arrow_data {{0 1 2 0 0 -1} {}
                     0}width 5 offset 0"
                     /modified_by="elmo110"
                     /label="TonB terminator"
     terminator      2169..2229
                     /ApEinfo_fwdcolor="""#9d1b1c"
                     /ApEinfo_revcolor="#9d1b1c"
                     /ApEinfo_graphicformat="arrow_data {{0 1 2 0 0 -1} {}
                     0}width 5 offset 0"
                     /modified_by="elmo110"
                     /label="L3S2P21"
     misc_binding    2256..2280
                     /modified_by="2ly"
                     /X-Transferred_From="Gene_0; Gene_0 in pTwist Kan
                     HighCopy; Twist X P1; Twist X P2; Twist X P3; Twist X
                     P4;Twist X P6; Twist X P7; Twist X P8; Twist X P9; attB
                     locuson genome with poly attB - bxb1att::pALC86; c
                     glutpromoter library template ALC[01110] - g block mock
                     up"
                     /X-Transferred_Similarity="100.00%"
                     /Transferred_From="Gene_0, Gene_0 in pTwist Kan
                     HighCopy,Twist X P2, Twist X P3, Twist X P4, Twist X P6,
                     TwistXP7, Twist X P8, Twist X P9, seq region"
                     /Transferred_Similarity="100.00%"
                     /label="UP element [0]"
     misc_feature    2281..2310
                     /created_by="2ly"
                     /Transferred_From="B1 rRNA"
                     /Transferred_Similarity="100.00%"
                     /label="B1 rRNA UP element"
     promoter        2311..2346
                     /created_by="gp0"
                     /X-Transferred_From="pJ5; pQP318; pQP318 DDVA basepathway"
                     /X-Transferred_Similarity="100.00%"
                     /Transferred_From="Twist X P2, pQP318"
                     /Transferred_Similarity="100.00%"
                     /label="pJ5"
     misc_binding    2348..2370
                     /ApEinfo_graphicformat="arrow_data {{0 1 2 0 0 -1} {}
                     0}width 5 offset 0"
                     /X-Transferred_From="Gene_0; Gene_0 in pTwist Kan
                     HighCopy; Twist X P1; Twist X P10; Twist X P11; Twist X
                     P2;Twist X P3; Twist X P4; Twist X P5; Twist X P6; Twist
                     XP7; Twist X P8; Twist X P9; _PP_1444_araE_ar; attB
                     locuson genome with poly attB -
                     bxb1att::pALC86;pJE1109___pJE110; pJE877;
                     pJE878___pJE483_; pQP404 (DLDgal R4); pQP429 (PPP ara
                     Bxb1); p_4740_BxB1int_a"
                     /X-Transferred_Similarity="100.00%"
                     /Transferred_From="Gene_0, Gene_0 in pTwist Kan
                     HighCopy,Twist X P10, Twist X P11, Twist X P2, Twist X
                     P3,Twist XP4, Twist X P5, Twist X P6, Twist X P7, Twist X
                     P8,TwistX P9, seq region"
                     /Transferred_Similarity="100.00%"
                     /label="LacO"
     5'UTR           2371..2445
                     /created_by="2ly"
                     /label="RiboJ"
     repeat_region   2477..2495
                     /created_by="elmo110"
                     /label="CRISPR repeat (Fn Cpf1)"
     guide_sequence  2496..2518
                     /created_by="elmo110"
                     /label="sfGFP_T4"
     repeat_region   2519..2537
                     /created_by="elmo110"
                     /label="CRISPR repeat (Fn Cpf1)"
     guide_sequence  2538..2560
                     /created_by="elmo110"
                     /label="sfGFP_T8"
     repeat_region   2561..2579
                     /created_by="elmo110"
                     /label="CRISPR repeat (Fn Cpf1)"
     guide_sequence  2580..2602
                     /created_by="elmo110"
                     /label="mKate2_T2"
     repeat_region   2603..2621
                     /created_by="elmo110"
                     /label="CRISPR repeat (Fn Cpf1)"
     guide_sequence  2622..2644
                     /created_by="elmo110"
                     /label="mKate2_T4"
     repeat_region   2645..2663
                     /created_by="elmo110"
                     /label="CRISPR repeat (Fn Cpf1)"
     guide_sequence  2664..2691
                     /created_by="elmo110"
                     /label="BbsI-clone"
     repeat_region   2692..2710
                     /created_by="elmo110"
                     /label="CRISPR repeat (Fn Cpf1)"
     terminator      2821..2871
                     /ApEinfo_graphicformat="arrow_data {{0 1 2 0 0 -1} {}
                     0}width 5 offset 0"
                     /label="L3S1P13 terminator"
     terminator      complement(2879..2923)
                     /ApEinfo_graphicformat="arrow_data {{0 1 2 0 0 -1} {}
                     0}width 5 offset 0"
                     /label="ECK120010850"
     misc_recomb     2932..2989
                     /ApEinfo_fwdcolor="""#06ff00"
                     /ApEinfo_revcolor="#06ff00"
                     /ApEinfo_graphicformat="arrow_data {{0 1 2 0 0 -1} {}
                     0}width 5 offset 0"
                     /modified_by="elmo110"
                     /label="Bxb1 attP"
     terminator      2996..3048
                     /ApEinfo_graphicformat="arrow_data {{0 1 2 0 0 -1} {}
                     0}width 5 offset 0"
                     /label="ECK120033736"
     misc_recomb     3049..3093
                     /ApEinfo_graphicformat="arrow_data {{0 1 2 0 0 -1} {}
                     0}width 5 offset 0"
                     /label="phiC31 attB"
ORIGIN      
        1 aaaaggatct aggtgaagat cctttttgat aatctcatga ccaaaatccc ttaacgtgag
       61 ttttcgttcc actgagcgtc agaccccgta gaaaagatca aaggatcttc ttgagatcct
      121 ttttttctgc gcgtaatctg ctgcttgcaa acaaaaaaac caccgctacc agcggtggtt
      181 tgtttgccgg atcaagagct accaactctt tttccgaagg taactggctt cagcagagcg
      241 cagataccaa atactgttct tctagtgtag ccgtagttag gccaccactt caagaactct
      301 gtagcaccgc ctacatacct cgctctgcta atcctgttac cagtggctgc tgccagtggc
      361 gataagtcgt gtcttaccgg gttggactca agacgatagt taccggataa ggcgcagcgg
      421 tcgggctgaa cggggggttc gtgcacacag cccagcttgg agcgaacgac ctacaccgaa
      481 ctgagatacc tacagcgtga gctatgagaa agcgccacgc ttcccgaagg gagaaaggcg
      541 gacaggtatc cggtaagcgg cagggtcgga acaggagagc gcacgaggga gcttccaggg
      601 ggaaacgcct ggtatcttta tagtcctgtc gggtttcgcc acctctgact tgagcgtcga
      661 tttttgtgat gctcgtcagg ggggcggagc ctatggaaaa acgccagcaa cgcggccttt
      721 ttacggttcc tggccttttg ctggcctttt gctcacatgt tctttcctgc gttatcccct
      781 gattctgtgg ataaccgtat taccgccttt gagtgagctg ataccgctcg ccgcagccga
      841 acgaccgagc gcagcgagtc agtgagcgag gaagcggaag agcgcccaat acgcaaaccg
      901 cctctgggag accagaaaca aaaaaaggcc gcgttagcgg ccttcaataa ttggacctgg
      961 ctcctaactg atttttaagg cgactgatga gtcgcctttt ttttgtctaa gaattcatca
     1021 gaagaactcg tcaagaaggc gatagaaggc gatgcgctgc gaatcgggag cggcgatacc
     1081 gtaaagcacg aggaagcggt cagcccattc gccgccaagc tcttcagcaa tatcacgggt
     1141 agccaacgct atgtcctgat agcggtccgc cacacccagc cggccacagt cgatgaatcc
     1201 agaaaagcgg ccattttcca ccatgatatt cggcaagcag gcatcgccat gggtcacgac
     1261 gagatcctcg ccgtcgggca tccgcgcctt gagcctggcg aacagttcgg ctggcgcgag
     1321 cccctgatgc tcttcgtcca gatcatcctg atcgacaaga ccggcttcca tccgagtacg
     1381 tgctcgctcg atgcgatgtt tcgcttggtg gtcgaatggg caggtagccg gatcaagcgt
     1441 atgcagccgc cgcattgcat cagccatgat ggatactttc tcggcaggag caaggtgaga
     1501 tgacaggaga tcctgccccg gcacttcgcc caatagcagc cagtcccttc ccgcttcagt
     1561 gacaacgtcg agcacagctg cgcaaggaac gcccgtcgtg gccagccacg atagccgcgc
     1621 tgcctcgtct tggagttcat tcagggcacc ggacaggtcg gtcttgacaa aaagaaccgg
     1681 gcgcccctgc gctgacagcc ggaacacggc ggcatcagag cagccgattg tctgttgtgc
     1741 ccagtcatag ccgaatagcc tctccaccca agcggccgga gaacctgcgt gcaatccatc
     1801 ttgttcaatc atgcgaaacg atcctcatcc tgtctcttga tcagatcttg atcccctgcg
     1861 ccatcagatc cttggcggca agaaagccat ccagtttact ttgcagggct tcccaacctt
     1921 accagagggc gccccagctg gcaattccgg ttcgcttgct gtccataaaa ccgcccagtc
     1981 tagctatcgc catgtaagcc cactgcaagc tacctgcttt ctctttgcgc ttgcgttttc
     2041 ccttgtccag atagcccagt agctgacatt catccgggac gtcgtgcccc aactggggta
     2101 acctttgagt tctctcagtt gggggatcga tagtcaaaag cctccggtcg gaggcttttg
     2161 actagcacct cggtaccaaa ttccagaaaa gaggcctccc gaaagggggg ccttttttcg
     2221 ttttggtccg gatccctatg gaggtcaggt atgatctatg gaggtcaggt atgattacta
     2281 actaggccca cgttgaagac acgatgatcc ttgacacagg tggaaattta gaatatactg
     2341 ttagtatgga attgtgagcg gataacaatt agctgtcacc ggatgtgctt tccggtctga
     2401 tgagtccgtg aggacgaaac agcctctaca aataattttg tttaattctt aagattaact
     2461 cacacaggag atatcaaatt tctactgttg tagataggat gacggcacgt acaaaacgaa
     2521 tttctactgt tgtagatcat caccgccgat aaacaaaaaa aatttctact gttgtagatc
     2581 aacctgaaaa ccacgtatcg ttaatttcta ctgttgtaga tacaaccacc acttcaaatg
     2641 caccaatttc tactgttgta gatcagtctt cacgaatcta gacgaagacg aaatttctac
     2701 tgttgtagat ccgcttatcc gtccgagggg agagtgtgcg atcctccgtt aagatattct
     2761 tacgtatgac gtagctatgt attttgcaga ggtagcgaac gcgttgaaca ctatctcgag
     2821 gacgaacaat aaggcctccc taacgggggg ccttttttat tgataacaaa aatccacaag
     2881 gaaaaattaa aggggagata aaatcccccc tttttggtta actgcggccg cgtcgtggtt
     2941 tgtctggtca accaccgcgg tctcagtggt gtacggtaca aaccccgacg ctagcaacgc
     3001 atgagaaagc ccccggaaga tcaccttccg ggggcttttt tattgcgctg cgggtgccag
     3061 ggcgtgccct tgggctcccc gggcgcgtac tcc
//
