# Supplementary material for: Reinforced CRISPR interference enables reliable multiplex gene repression in phylogenetically distant bacteria
Source: bioRxiv preprint, doi:10.1101/2025.04.14.648646, version 1 (2025-04-15)
Supplement: Supplementary File P1 [file 648646_file11.zip › pAF27.gb]

LOCUS       pAF27                   6201 bp    DNA     circular UNA 13-APR-2025
DEFINITION  Concatenation of 3 sequences.
ACCESSION   urn.local...15-j1n7m4a
VERSION     urn.local...15-j1n7m4a
KEYWORDS    .
SOURCE      
  ORGANISM  .
FEATURES             Location/Qualifiers
     rep_origin      5..640
                     /vntifkey=33
                     /ApEinfo_fwdcolor="#999999"
                     /ApEinfo_revcolor="#999999"
                     /ApEinfo_graphicformat="arrow_data {{0 1 2 0 0 -1} {} 0}
                     width 5 offset 0"
                     /label="ColA\ori"
     terminator      complement(645..693)
                     /ApEinfo_fwdcolor="#9d1b1c"
                     /ApEinfo_revcolor="#9d1b1c"
                     /ApEinfo_graphicformat="arrow_data {{0 1 2 0 0 -1} {} 0}
                     width 5 offset 0"
                     /label="L3S3P22 terminator"
     terminator      706..747
                     /ApEinfo_fwdcolor="#9d1b1c"
                     /ApEinfo_revcolor="#9d1b1c"
                     /ApEinfo_graphicformat="arrow_data {{0 1 2 0 0 -1} {} 0}
                     width 5 offset 0"
                     /label="ECK120035133"
     Josh_Annotation 756..>1688
                     /created_by="elmo110"
                     /label="ApramycinR cassette"
     gene            complement(792..1568)
                     /gene="aac(3)IV"
                     /label="aac(3)IV gene"
     promoter        complement(1602..1631)
                     /created_by="elmo110"
                     /label="putative promoter 2 (Salis lab)"
     promoter        complement(1622..1649)
                     /created_by="elmo110"
                     /label="putative promoter 1 (Salis lab)"
     misc_recomb     1695..1736
                     /ApEinfo_fwdcolor="#ff8275"
                     /ApEinfo_revcolor="#ff8275"
                     /ApEinfo_graphicformat="arrow_data {{0 1 2 0 0 -1} {} 0}
                     width 5 offset 0"
                     /label="phiC31 attP-GT"
     protein_bind    1738..1743
                     /ApEinfo_fwdcolor="#ffc526"
                     /ApEinfo_revcolor="#ffc526"
                     /ApEinfo_graphicformat="arrow_data {{0 1 2 0 0 -1} {} 0}
                     width 5 offset 0"
                     /label="ClaI"
     regulatory      1744..1775
                     /regulatory_class="terminator"
                     /note="TonB terminator"
                     /ApEinfo_fwdcolor="#ff4649"
                     /ApEinfo_revcolor="#ff4649"
                     /ApEinfo_graphicformat="arrow_data {{0 1 2 0 0 -1} {} 0}
                     width 5 offset 0"
                     /label="TonB terminator"
     terminator      1781..1841
                     /locus_tag="/product="" /label=L3S2P21
                     /ApEinfo_fwdcolor=""#9d1b1c"
                     /ApEinfo_revcolor="#9d1b1c"
                     /ApEinfo_graphicformat="arrow_data {{0 1 2 0 0 -1} {} 0}
                     width 5 offset 0"
                     /modified_by="elmo110"
                     /label="L3S2P21"
     promoter        1862..1949
                     /created_by="elmo110"
                     /modified_by="elmo110"
                     /label="JE111111"
     -35             1887..1892
                     /created_by="elmo110"
                     /label="-35"
     -10             1909..1914
                     /created_by="elmo110"
                     /label="-10"
     RBS             1951..1992
                     /created_by="elmo110"
                     /label="TIR 33658"
     gene            1993..5895
                     /ApEinfo_revcolor="#75c6a9"
                     /ApEinfo_fwdcolor="#75c6a9"
                     /modified_by="elmo110"
                     /label="Fn_dCas12a"
     misc_feature    4969..4971
                     /ApEinfo_revcolor="#b4abac"
                     /ApEinfo_fwdcolor="#b4abac"
                     /label="E993A mutation for ddCpf1"
     misc_feature    5008..5010
                     /ApEinfo_revcolor="#f58a5e"
                     /ApEinfo_fwdcolor="#f58a5e"
                     /label="E1006A mutation for ddCpf1"
     terminator      complement(5908..5958)
                     /ApEinfo_fwdcolor="#9d1b1c"
                     /ApEinfo_revcolor="#9d1b1c"
                     /ApEinfo_graphicformat="arrow_data {{0 1 2 0 0 -1} {} 0}
                     width 5 offset 0"
                     /label="L3S1P13 Terminator"
     terminator      5908..5958
                     /ApEinfo_fwdcolor="#9d1b1c"
                     /ApEinfo_revcolor="#9d1b1c"
                     /ApEinfo_graphicformat="arrow_data {{0 1 2 0 0 -1} {} 0}
                     width 5 offset 0"
                     /label="L3S1P13 terminator"
     terminator      complement(5966..6010)
                     /ApEinfo_fwdcolor="#9d1b1c"
                     /ApEinfo_revcolor="#9d1b1c"
                     /ApEinfo_graphicformat="arrow_data {{0 1 2 0 0 -1} {} 0}
                     width 5 offset 0"
                     /label="ECK120010850"
     misc_feature    6013..6090
                     /Source="referenceToDocument: urn:local:.:1a-j1n7m4c"
                     /label="TG1 attP (concatenated sequence 3)"
                     /note="Geneious type: Concatenated sequence"
     motif           6019..6085
                     /created_by="hln"
                     /Transferred_From="TG1_attP "
                     /Transferred_Similarity="100.00%"
                     /label="TG1_attP"
     terminator      6092..6150
                     /ApEinfo_fwdcolor="#9d1b1c"
                     /ApEinfo_revcolor="#9d1b1c"
                     /ApEinfo_graphicformat="arrow_data {{0 1 2 0 0 -1} {} 0}
                     width 5 offset 0"
                     /label="ECK120033736"
     misc_recomb     6151..6195
                     /ApEinfo_fwdcolor="#ff8275"
                     /ApEinfo_revcolor="#ff8275"
                     /ApEinfo_graphicformat="arrow_data {{0 1 2 0 0 -1} {} 0}
                     width 5 offset 0"
                     /label="phiC31 attB-GT"
ORIGIN      
        1 gcagaaacgt cctagaagat gccaggagga tacttagcag agagacaata aggccggagc
       61 gaagccgttt ttccataggc tccgcccccc tgacgaacat cacgaaatct gacgctcaaa
      121 tcagtggtgg cgaaacccga caggactata aagataccag gcgtttcccc ctgatggctc
      181 cctcttgcgc tctcctgttc ccgtcctgcg gcgtccgtgt tgtggtggag gctttaccca
      241 aatcaccacg tcccgttccg tgtagacagt tcgctccaag ctgggctgtg tgcaagaacc
      301 ccccgttcag cccgactgct gcgccttatc cggtaactat catcttgagt ccaacccgga
      361 aagacacgac aaaacgccac tggcagcagc cattggtaac tgagaattag tggatttaga
      421 tatcgagagt cttgaagtgg tggcctaaca gaggctacac tgaaaggaca gtatttggta
      481 tctgcgctcc actaaagcca gttaccaggt taagcagttc cccaactgac ttaaccttcg
      541 atcaaaccgc ctccccaggc ggttttttcg tttacagagc aggagattac gacgatcgta
      601 aaaggatctc aagaagatcc tttacggatt cccgacacca tcacgggaga ccagaaacaa
      661 aaaaaggccg cgttagcggc cttcaataat tggacctggc tcctaactga tttttaaggc
      721 gactgatgag tcgccttttt tttgtctaag aattcgcccc tccaacgtca tctcgttctc
      781 cgctcatgag ctcagccaat cgactggcga gcggcatcgc attcttcgca tcccgcctct
      841 ggcggatgca ggaagatcaa cggatctcgg cccagttgac ccagggctgt cgccacaatg
      901 tcgcgggagc ggatcaaccg agcaaaggca tgaccgactg gaccttcctt ctgaaggctc
      961 ttctccttga gccacctgtc cgccaaggca aagcgctcac agcagtggtc attttcgaga
     1021 taatcgacgc gtaccaactt gccatcctga agaatggtgc agtgtctcgg caccccatag
     1081 ggaacctttg ccatcaactc ggcaagatgc agcgtcgtgt tggcatcgtg tcccacgccg
     1141 aggagaagta cctgcccatc gagttcatgg acacgggcga ccgggcttgc aggcgagtga
     1201 ggtggcaggg gcaatggatc agagatgatc tgctctgcct gtggccccgc tgccgcaaag
     1261 gcaaatggat gggcgctgcg ctttacattt ggcaggcgcc agaatgtgtc agagacaact
     1321 ccaaggtccg gtgtaacggg cgacgtggca ggatcgaacg gctcgtcgtc cagacctgac
     1381 cacgagggca tgacgagcgt ccctcccgga cccagcgcag cacgcagggc ctcgatcagt
     1441 ccaagtggcc catcttcgag gggccggacg ctacggaagg agctgtggac cagcagcaca
     1501 ccgccggggg taaccccaag gttgagaagc tgaccgatga gctcggcttt tcgccattcg
     1561 tattgcacga cattgcactc caccgctgat gacatcagtc gatcatagca cgatcaacgg
     1621 cactgttgca aatagtcggt ggtgataaac ttatcatccc cttttgctga tggagctgca
     1681 catgaaccgt cgacgtgccc caactggggt aacctgtgag ttctctcagt tgggggtatc
     1741 gatagtcaaa agcctccggt cggaggcttt tgactagcac ctcggtacca aattccagaa
     1801 aagaggcctc ccgaaagggg ggcctttttt cgttttggtc cggatccgat atcatccaag
     1861 tctatggagg tcaggtatga ttactattga caattaatca tcggctcgta taatgtgatc
     1921 agacctggaa ttgtgagcgg ataacaattg tactagagtc acacgactta atttcaaaat
     1981 agggagcctt aaatgtccat ctaccaagag tttgtgaata aatactccct gtccaagacc
     2041 ctccgttttg agctgatccc ccaaggcaag accctcgaaa acatcaaggc acgcggcctc
     2101 atcctggatg acgaaaagcg cgctaaggat tacaagaagg caaagcagat catcgacaag
     2161 taccaccagt tcttcatcga agagatcctg tcctccgtgt gcatctccga ggacctgctc
     2221 cagaactact ccgatgtcta cttcaagctc aagaagtccg atgacgataa cctgcagaag
     2281 gacttcaagt ccgctaagga taccatcaag aagcagatct ccgaatacat caaggattcc
     2341 gagaagttca agaacctctt caaccagaac ctgatcgacg caaagaaggg ccaggaatcc
     2401 gatctcatcc tgtggctcaa gcagtccaag gataacggca tcgagctctt caaggccaac
     2461 tccgacatca ccgacatcga tgaagctctg gagatcatca agtccttcaa gggctggacc
     2521 acctacttca agggcttcca cgaaaaccgc aagaacgtgt actcctccaa cgatatccca
     2581 acctctatca tctaccgcat cgtcgacgat aacctgccaa agttcctcga aaacaaggca
     2641 aagtacgagt ccctgaagga taaggcccca gaagctatca actacgagca gatcaagaag
     2701 gacctggccg aagagctcac cttcgacatc gattacaaga cctctgaagt gaaccagcgc
     2761 gtcttctccc tcgatgaagt gttcgagatc gccaacttca acaactacct gaaccagtcc
     2821 ggcatcacca agttcaacac catcatcggc ggcaagttcg tcaacggcga aaacaccaag
     2881 cgcaagggca tcaacgagta catcaacctc tactcccagc agatcaacga taagaccctg
     2941 aagaagtaca agatgtccgt gctcttcaag cagatcctgt ccgacaccga atccaagtcc
     3001 ttcgtcatcg acaagctgga ggacgattcc gatgtggtca ccaccatgca gtccttctac
     3061 gaacagatcg cagccttcaa gaccgtggaa gagaagtcca tcaaggagac cctctccctg
     3121 ctcttcgacg atctgaaggc tcagaagctg gatctctcca agatctactt caagaacgac
     3181 aagtccctga ccgatctctc ccagcaggtc ttcgacgatt actccgtgat cggcaccgca
     3241 gtcctggaat acatcaccca gcagatcgcc ccaaagaacc tcgataaccc atccaagaag
     3301 gaacaggagc tgatcgccaa gaagaccgaa aaggctaagt acctgtccct cgagaccatc
     3361 aagctggctc tcgaagagtt caacaagcac cgcgacatcg ataagcagtg ccgcttcgaa
     3421 gagatcctcg caaacttcgc tgcaatccca atgatcttcg acgaaatcgc acagaacaag
     3481 gataacctgg cccagatctc catcaagtac cagaaccagg gcaagaagga tctgctccag
     3541 gcctccgctg aggacgatgt gaaggcaatc aaggacctgc tcgatcagac caacaacctg
     3601 ctccacaagc tgaagatctt ccacatctcc cagtccgaag acaaggccaa catcctcgac
     3661 aaggatgagc acttctacct ggtgttcgaa gagtgctact tcgaactcgc taacatcgtc
     3721 ccactgtaca acaagatccg caactacatc acccagaagc catactccga tgaaaagttc
     3781 aagctcaact tcgagaactc caccctggca aacggctggg acaagaacaa ggaaccagat
     3841 aacaccgcca tcctcttcat caaggacgat aagtactacc tgggcgtgat gaacaagaag
     3901 aacaacaaga tcttcgacga taaggccatc aaggaaaaca agggcgaggg ctacaagaag
     3961 atcgtgtaca agctgctccc aggcgctaac aagatgctcc caaaggtctt cttctccgca
     4021 aagtccatca agttctacaa cccatccgaa gatatcctgc gcatccgcaa ccactccacc
     4081 cacaccaaga acggctcccc acagaagggc tacgaaaagt tcgagttcaa catcgaagac
     4141 tgccgcaagt tcatcgattt ctacaagcag tccatctcca agcacccaga gtggaaggac
     4201 ttcggcttcc gcttctccga tacccagcgc tacaactcca tcgatgaatt ctaccgcgaa
     4261 gtggagaacc agggctacaa gctgaccttc gaaaacatct ccgagtccta catcgattcc
     4321 gtggtcaacc agggcaagct gtacctcttc cagatctaca acaaggactt ctccgcttac
     4381 tccaagggcc gcccaaacct gcacaccctc tactggaagg cactcttcga cgaacgcaac
     4441 ctgcaggatg tggtctacaa gctcaacggc gaagcagagc tgttctaccg caagcagtcc
     4501 atcccaaaga agatcaccca cccagccaag gaagcaatcg ccaacaagaa caaggataac
     4561 ccaaagaagg aatccgtgtt cgagtacgac ctgatcaagg ataagcgctt caccgaggac
     4621 aagttcttct tccactgccc aatcaccatc aacttcaagt cctccggcgc caacaagttc
     4681 aacgatgaaa tcaacctgct cctgaaggag aaggctaacg acgtgcacat cctgtccatc
     4741 gatcgcggcg aacgccacct cgcctactac accctggtcg acggcaaggg caacatcatc
     4801 aagcaggaca ccttcaacat catcggcaac gatcgcatga agaccaacta ccacgacaag
     4861 ctggccgcta tcgagaagga ccgcgattcc gctcgcaagg attggaagaa gatcaacaac
     4921 atcaaggaaa tgaaggaagg ctacctctcc caggtggtcc acgaaatcgc taagctggtg
     4981 atcgagtaca acgcaatcgt ggtcttcgct gacctgaact tcggcttcaa gcgcggccgc
     5041 ttcaaggtgg agaagcaggt ctaccagaag ctggaaaaga tgctcatcga gaagctgaac
     5101 tacctcgtgt tcaaggacaa cgaattcgat aagaccggcg gcgtcctccg tgcataccag
     5161 ctgaccgccc cattcgagac cttcaagaag atgggcaagc agaccggcat catctactac
     5221 gtgccagctg gcttcacctc taagatctgc ccagtgaccg gcttcgtcaa ccagctctac
     5281 ccaaagtacg aatccgtctc caagtcccag gagttcttct ccaagttcga caagatctgc
     5341 tacaacctgg ataagggcta cttcgaattc tccttcgact acaagaactt cggcgataag
     5401 gcagccaagg gcaagtggac catcgcatcc ttcggctccc gcctcatcaa cttccgcaac
     5461 tccgacaaga accacaactg ggatacccgc gaagtgtacc caaccaagga actggagaag
     5521 ctcctgaagg attactccat cgaatacggc cacggcgagt gcatcaaggc tgcaatctgc
     5581 ggcgaatccg acaagaagtt cttcgcaaag ctgacctctg tgctcaacac catcctgcag
     5641 atgcgcaact ccaagaccgg caccgagctg gattacctca tctccccagt ggccgacgtc
     5701 aacggcaact tcttcgattc ccgccaggct ccaaagaaca tgccacagga cgctgatgca
     5761 aacggcgcct accacatcgg tctgaagggt ctcatgctcc tgggtcgcat caagaacaac
     5821 caggaaggca agaagctgaa tctcgtcatt aagaacgaag aatactttga atttgtccag
     5881 aaccgcaata actaatctag actcgaggac gaacaataag gcctccctaa cggggggcct
     5941 tttttattga taacaaaaat ccacaaggaa aaattaaagg ggagataaaa tccccccttt
     6001 ttggttaact gcggccgctc aaccccgttc cagcccaaca gtgttagtct ttgctcttac
     6061 ccagttgggc gggatagcct gcccggctag caacgcatga gaaagccccc ggaagatcac
     6121 cttccggggg cttttttatt gcgcaagctt tgcgggtgcc agggcgtgcc cgtgggctcc
     6181 ccgggcgcgt actccgcatg c
//
