# Supplementary material for: Reinforced CRISPR interference enables reliable multiplex gene repression in phylogenetically distant bacteria
Source: bioRxiv preprint, doi:10.1101/2025.04.14.648646, version 1 (2025-04-15)
Supplement: Supplementary File P1 [file 648646_file11.zip › pAF26.gb]

LOCUS       pAF26                   4929 bp ds-DNA     circular     13-APR-2025
DEFINITION  .
ACCESSION   urn.local...3z-gd63uqd
KEYWORDS    "Strain backup" "Parent plasmid" "Plasmid Map" "Date Stocked";
            "Concentration" "Antibiotic Resistance" "Sequence Verified".
SOURCE      
  ORGANISM  .
FEATURES             Location/Qualifiers
     rep_origin      31..824
                     /note="ApEinfo_revcolor: green ApEinfo_graphicformat:
                     arrow_data {{0 1 2 0 0 -1} {} 0}width 5 offset 0"
                     /modified_by="elmo110"
                     /label="CloDF13"
     repeat_unit     51..58
                     /note="vntifkey: 35 note: inverted repeat B
                     ApEinfo_revcolor: #ff6666 ApEinfo_graphicformat:
                     arrow_data {{0 1 2 0 0 -1} {} 0}width 5 offset 0"
                     /label="Repeat_Unit_4"
     terminator      51..73
                     /note="vntifkey: 43 note: put. stem-loop structure; put.
                     transcriptionterminator (cex gene) ApEinfo_revcolor:
                     #9d1b1c ApEinfo_graphicformat: arrow_data {{0 1 2 0 0 -1}
                     {} 0}width 5 offset 0"
                     /label="Terminator_2"
     promoter        62..90
                     /note="vntifkey: 30 ApEinfo_revcolor: #1d43bd
                     ApEinfo_graphicformat: arrow_data {{0 1 2 0 0 -1} {}
                     0}width 5 offset 0"
                     /label="RNA\II\Promoter"
     promoter        62..67
                     /note="vntifkey: 30 note: -35 region (RNA II)
                     ApEinfo_revcolor: #1d43bd ApEinfo_graphicformat:
                     arrow_data {{0 1 2 0 0 -1} {} 0}width 5 offset 0"
                     /label="Promoter_P_8"
     repeat_unit     66..73
                     /note="vntifkey: 35 note: inverted repeat B'
                     ApEinfo_revcolor: #ff6666 ApEinfo_graphicformat:
                     arrow_data {{0 1 2 0 0 -1} {} 0}width 5 offset 0"
                     /label="Repeat_Unit_3"
     promoter        85..90
                     /note="vntifkey: 30 note: -10 region (RNA II)
                     ApEinfo_revcolor: #1d43bd ApEinfo_graphicformat:
                     arrow_data {{0 1 2 0 0 -1} {} 0}width 5 offset 0"
                     /label="Promoter_P_7"
     repeat_unit     109..117
                     /note="vntifkey: 35 note: inverted repeat A
                     ApEinfo_revcolor: #ff6666 ApEinfo_graphicformat:
                     arrow_data {{0 1 2 0 0 -1} {} 0}width 5 offset 0"
                     /label="Repeat_Unit_2"
     terminator      109..130
                     /note="vntifkey: 43 note: put. stem-loop structure; put.
                     transcriptionterminator (RNA I) ApEinfo_revcolor: #9d1b1c
                     ApEinfo_graphicformat: arrow_data {{0 1 2 0 0 -1} {}
                     0}width 5 offset 0"
                     /label="Terminator_1"
     repeat_unit     122..130
                     /note="vntifkey: 35 note: inverted repeat A'
                     ApEinfo_revcolor: #ff6666 ApEinfo_graphicformat:
                     arrow_data {{0 1 2 0 0 -1} {} 0}width 5 offset 0"
                     /label="Repeat_Unit_1"
     promoter        complement(213..242)
                     /note="vntifkey: 30 ApEinfo_revcolor: #1d43bd
                     ApEinfo_graphicformat: arrow_data {{0 1 2 0 0 -1} {}
                     0}width 5 offset 0"
                     /label="RNA\I\promoter"
     promoter        complement(213..218)
                     /note="vntifkey: 30 note: -10 region (RNA I)
                     ApEinfo_revcolor: #1d43bd ApEinfo_graphicformat:
                     arrow_data {{0 1 2 0 0 -1} {} 0}width 5 offset 0"
                     /label="Promoter_P_6"
     promoter        complement(237..242)
                     /note="vntifkey: 30 note: -35 region (RNA I)
                     ApEinfo_revcolor: #1d43bd ApEinfo_graphicformat:
                     arrow_data {{0 1 2 0 0 -1} {} 0}width 5 offset 0"
                     /label="Promoter_P_5"
     rep_origin      694
                     /note="vntifkey: 33 ApEinfo_revcolor: #999999
                     ApEinfo_graphicformat: arrow_data {{0 1 2 0 0 -1} {}
                     0}width 5 offset 0"
                     /label="Replication\Origin"
     terminator      complement(825..873)
                     /note="ApEinfo_revcolor: #9d1b1c ApEinfo_graphicformat:
                     arrow_data {{0 1 2 0 0 -1} {} 0}width 5 offset 0"
                     /label="L3S3P22 terminator"
     terminator      886..927
                     /note="ApEinfo_revcolor: #9d1b1c ApEinfo_graphicformat:
                     arrow_data {{0 1 2 0 0 -1} {} 0}width 5 offset 0"
                     /label="ECK120035133"
     CDS             complement(936..1469)
                     /function="resistance to gentamicin"
                     /codon_start=1
                     /transl_table=11
                     /product="gentamicin-3-acetyltransferase"
                     /protein_id="AAB06696.1"
                     /db_xref="GI:833828"
                     /translation="MLRSSNDVTQQGSRPKTKLGGSSMGIIRTCRLGPDQVKSMRAAL
                     DLFGREFGDVATYSQHQPDSDYLGNLLRSKTFIALAAFDQEAVVGALAAYVLPRFEQP
                     RSEIYIYDLAVSGEHRRQGIATALINLLKHEANALGAYVIYVQADYGDDPAVALYTKL
                     GIREEVMHFDIDPSTAT"
                     /ApEinfo_fwdcolor="#7093ff"
                     /ApEinfo_revcolor="#7093ff"
                     /ApEinfo_graphicformat="arrow_data {{0 1 2 0 0 -1} {} 0}
                     width 5 offset 0"
                     /label="gentamicin-3-acetyltransferase"
     promoter        complement(1801..1833)
                     /ApEinfo_fwdcolor="#346ee0"
                     /ApEinfo_revcolor="#1d43bd"
                     /ApEinfo_graphicformat="arrow_data {{0 1 2 0 0 -1} {} 0}
                     width 5 offset 0"
                     /label="Plac"
     Josh_Annotation <1834..1839
                     /created_by="elmo110"
                     /label="ApramycinR cassette"
     misc_recomb     1840..1881
                     /note="ApEinfo_revcolor: #ff8275 ApEinfo_graphicformat:
                     arrow_data {{0 1 2 0 0 -1} {} 0}width 5 offset 0"
                     /label="phiC31 attP-TC"
     protein_bind    1883..1888
                     /note="ApEinfo_revcolor: #ffc526 ApEinfo_graphicformat:
                     arrow_data {{0 1 2 0 0 -1} {} 0}width 5 offset 0"
                     /label="ClaI"
     regulatory      1889..1920
                     /note="regulatory_class: terminator note: TonB terminator
                     ApEinfo_revcolor: #ff4649 ApEinfo_graphicformat:
                     arrow_data {{0 1 2 0 0 -1} {} 0}width 5 offset 0"
                     /label="TonB terminator"
     terminator      1926..1986
                     /note="locus_tag: ""/product="""" /label=L3S2P21
                     ApEinfo_fwdcolor: ""#9d1b1c ApEinfo_revcolor: #9d1b1c
                     ApEinfo_graphicformat: arrow_data {{0 1 2 0 0 -1} {}
                     0}width 5 offset 0"
     misc_feature    2023..2062
                     /note="ApEinfo_revcolor: #8882be"
                     /label="UNS6"
     terminator      complement(2063..2113)
                     /note="ApEinfo_revcolor: #f7977a"
                     /modified_by="elmo110"
                     /label="term_L3S1P13"
     CDS             complement(2114..2770)
                     /note="ApEinfo_revcolor: #ffef86"
                     /label="cmR"
     transit_peptide complement(2771..2794)
                     /note="ApEinfo_revcolor: #00ff66"
                     /modified_by="elmo110"
                     /label="Ser-Gly linker"
     CDS             complement(2795..3508)
                     /note="ApEinfo_revcolor: #75c6a9"
                     /label="sfGFP (no stop)"
     misc_feature    complement(3363..3365)
                     /note="ApEinfo_revcolor: #c7b0e3"
                     /label="CtoGstop"
     RBS             complement(3509..3541)
                     /note="ApEinfo_revcolor: #8882be"
                     /modified_by="elmo110"
                     /label="maxGFP 5'UTR"
     RBS             complement(3514..3520)
                     /note="ApEinfo_revcolor: #8882be"
                     /label="Shine-Dalgarno Sequence"
     misc_feature    3542..3581
                     /note="ApEinfo_revcolor: #6ecff6"
                     /label="UNS1"
     Promoter        complement(3582..3628)
                     /note="ApEinfo_revcolor: #82ca9d"
                     /label="apFAB46"
     misc_feature    3629..3648
                     /note="ApEinfo_revcolor: #a187be"
                     /label="UNS3"
     misc_feature    3689..3728
                     /note="ApEinfo_revcolor: #f49ac2"
                     /label="UNS4"
     Promoter        3729..3765
                     /note="ApEinfo_revcolor: #82ca9d"
                     /label="apFAB68"
     misc_feature    3766..3805
                     /note="ApEinfo_revcolor: #bc8dbf"
                     /label="UNSX"
     misc_feature    3806..3877
                     /note="ApEinfo_revcolor: #7bcdc8"
                     /label="RiboJ insulator"
     RBS             3881..3887
                     /note="ApEinfo_revcolor: #6aa5ff"
                     /label="Consensus S.D."
     gene            3893..4588
                     /note="ApEinfo_revcolor: #ff00b9"
                     /modified_by="elmo110"
                     /label="mKate2"
     terminator      4663..4713
                     /note="ApEinfo_revcolor: #9d1b1c ApEinfo_graphicformat:
                     arrow_data {{0 1 2 0 0 -1} {} 0}width 5 offset 0"
                     /label="L3S1P13 terminator"
     terminator      complement(4721..4765)
                     /note="ApEinfo_revcolor: #9d1b1c ApEinfo_graphicformat:
                     arrow_data {{0 1 2 0 0 -1} {} 0}width 5 offset 0"
                     /label="ECK120010850"
     misc_recomb     4774..4843
                     /note="created_by: hln Transferred_From: R4 _attP
                     Transferred_Similarity: 100.00% modified_by: elmo110"
                     /label="R4_attP"
     terminator      4850..4908
                     /note="ApEinfo_revcolor: #9d1b1c ApEinfo_graphicformat:
                     arrow_data {{0 1 2 0 0 -1} {} 0}width 5 offset 0"
                     /label="ECK120033736"
     misc_recomb     4909..24
                     /note="ApEinfo_revcolor: #ff8275 ApEinfo_graphicformat:
                     arrow_data {{0 1 2 0 0 -1} {} 0}width 5 offset 0"
                     /label="phiC31 attB-TC"
ORIGIN      
        1 tcgggctccc cgggcgcgta ctccgcatgc gcggttcagt agaaaagatc aaaggatctt
       61 cttgagatcc tttttttctg cgcgtaatct tttgccctgt aaacgaaaaa accacctggg
      121 gaggtggttt gatcgaaggt taagtcagtt ggggaactgc ttaaccgtgg taactggctt
      181 tcgcagagca cagcaaccaa atctgtcctt ccagtgtagc cggactttgg cgcacacttc
      241 aagagcaacc gcgtgtttag ctaaacaaat cctctgcgaa ctcccagtta ccaatggctg
      301 ctgccagtgg cgttttaccg tgcttttccg ggttggactc aagtgaacag ttaccggata
      361 aggcgcagca gtcgggctga acggggagtt cttgcttaca gcccagcttg gagcgaacga
      421 cctacaccga gccgagatac cagtgtgtga gctatgagaa agcgccacac ttcccgtaag
      481 ggagaaaggc ggaacaggta tccggtaaac ggcagggtcg gaacaggaga gcgcaagagg
      541 gagcgacccg ccggaaacgg tggggatctt taagtcctgt cgggtttcgc ccgtactgtc
      601 agattcatgg ttgagcctca cggctcccac agatgcaccg gaaaagcgtc tgtttatgtg
      661 aactctggca ggagggcgga gcctatggaa aaacgccacc ggcgcggccc tgctgttttg
      721 cctcacatgt tagtcccctg cttatccacg gaatctgtgg gtaactttgt atgtgtccgc
      781 agcgcccgcc gcagtctcac gcccggagcg tagcgaccga gtgagggaga ccagaaacaa
      841 aaaaaggccg cgttagcggc cttcaataat tggacctggc tcctaactga tttttaaggc
      901 gactgatgag tcgccttttt tttgtctaag aattcttagg tggcggtact tgggtcgata
      961 tcaaagtgca tcacttcttc ccgtatgccc aactttgtat agagagccac tgcgggatcg
     1021 tcaccgtaat ctgcttgcac gtagatcaca taagcaccaa gcgcgttggc ctcatgcttg
     1081 aggagattga tgagcgcggt ggcaatgccc tgcctccggt gctcgccgga gactgcgaga
     1141 tcatagatat agatctcact acgcggctgc tcaaacctgg gcagaacgta agccgcgaga
     1201 gcgccaacaa ccgcttcttg gtcgaaggca gcaagcgcga tgaatgtctt actacggagc
     1261 aagttcccga ggtaatcgga gtccggctga tgttgggagt aggtggctac gtctccgaac
     1321 tcacgaccga aaagatcaag agcagcccgc atggatttga cttggtcagg gccgagccta
     1381 catgtgcgaa tgatgcccat acttgagcca cctaactttg ttttagggcg actgccctgc
     1441 tgcgtaacat cgttgctgct gcgtaacatc gttgctgctc cataacatca aacatcgacc
     1501 cacggcgtaa cgcgcttgct gcttggatgc ccgaggcata gactgtacaa aaaaacagtc
     1561 ataacaagcc atgaaaaccg ccactgcgcc gttaccaccg ctgcgttcgg tcaaggttct
     1621 ggaccagttg cgtgagcgca tacgctactt gcattacagt ttacgaaccg aacaggctta
     1681 tgtcaactgg gttcgtgcct tcatccgttt ccacggtgtg cgtccatggg caaatattat
     1741 acgcaaggcg acaaggtgct gatgccgcta tgatatctcc tgtgtgagct cacaattcca
     1801 cacaacatac gagccggaag cataaagtgt aaagacgtcg tgccccaact ggggtaacct
     1861 tcgagttctc tcagttgggg gtatcgatag tcaaaagcct ccggtcggag gcttttgact
     1921 agcacctcgg taccaaattc cagaaaagag gcctcccgaa aggggggcct tttttcgttt
     1981 tggtccggat ccgatatcat ccaagtcttc aattgcaatc cgctcgttcg ctgccaccta
     2041 agaatactct acggtcacat acttttgtta tcaataaaaa aggccccccg ttagggaggc
     2101 cttattgttc gtcttacgcc ccgccctgcc actcatcaca gtactgttgt aattcattaa
     2161 gcatgcggcc gacatggaag ccatcacaaa cggcatgatg aacctggatc gccagcggca
     2221 tcagcacctt gtcgccttgc gtataatatt tgcccatcgt gaaaacgggg gcgaagaagt
     2281 tgtccatatt ggccacgttt aaatcaaaac tggtgaaact cacccaggga ttggctgaga
     2341 caaaaaacat attctcaata aaccctttag ggaaataggc caggttttca ccgtaacacg
     2401 ccacatcttg cgaatatatg tggagaaact gccggaaatc gtcgtggtat tcactccaga
     2461 gggacgaaaa cgtttcagtt tgctcatgga aaacggtgta acaagggtga acactatccc
     2521 agatcaccag ctcaccgtct ttcatggcca tacgaaactc cgggtgagcg ttcatcaggc
     2581 gggcaagaat gtgaataaag gccggataaa acttgtgctt atttttcttt acggtcttta
     2641 aaaaggccgt aatatccagc tgaacggtct ggttataggt acattgagca actgactgaa
     2701 atgcctcaaa atgttcttta cgatgccatt gggatatatc aacggtggta tatccagtga
     2761 tttttttctc accagagctg ccaccgctag agcctttgta cagttcatcc ataccatgcg
     2821 tgatgcccgc tgcggttacg aactccagca gaaccatatg atcgcgtttc tcgttcggat
     2881 ctttagacag aacgctttgc gtgctcagat agtgattgtc tggcagcaga acaggaccat
     2941 caccgattgg agtgttttgc tggtagtgat cagccagctg cacgctgcca tcctccacgt
     3001 tgtggcgaat tttaaaattc gctttaatgc catttttttg tttatcggcg gtgatgtaaa
     3061 cattgtggct gttaaaattg tattccagct tatggcccag gatattgccg tcttctttaa
     3121 agtcaatgcc tttcagctca atgcggttta ccagggtatc gccttcaaat ttcacttccg
     3181 cacgcgtttt gtacgtgccg tcatccttaa aggaaatcgt gcgttcctgc acatagcctt
     3241 ccggcatggc ggacttgaag aagtcatgct gcttcatatg gtccggataa cgagcaaagc
     3301 actgaacacc ataagtcagc gtcgttacca gagtcggcca aggtaccggc agtttaccag
     3361 tagtacagat gaacttcagc gtcagtttac cattagttgc gtcaccttca ccctcgccac
     3421 gcacggaaaa cttatgaccg ttgacatcac catccagttc caccagaata gggacgacac
     3481 cagtgaacag ctcttcgtct ttacgcattt tttacctcct taaactcctt attttgcatc
     3541 ccattactcg catccattct caggctgtct cgtctcgtct catgaatcta ttataggtac
     3601 aaaaagatgc gaagtcaata ctctttttgc actgaaggtc ctcaatcgat tgatcgaatt
     3661 ctttcattta agaccctaat atgacatcct gacctcctgc cagcaatagt aagacaacac
     3721 gcaaagtctt gacatcagga aaatttttct gtagatttaa cgtatccagg atacatagat
     3781 taccacaact ccgagccctt ccaccagctg tcaccggatg tgctttccgg tctgatgagt
     3841 ccgtgaggac gaaacagcct ctacaaattt tgtttaatta aggaggtaaa aaatgtctga
     3901 actgattaag gaaaacatgc acatgaagct gtacatggaa ggcaccgtta acaaccacca
     3961 cttcaaatgc acctctgagg gtgaaggtaa accttacgaa ggtactcaga ccatgcgtat
     4021 caaagcggtt gaaggtggtc cgctgccgtt cgcgttcgac atcctggcga cctctttcat
     4081 gtacggttct aaaactttca tcaaccacac ccagggcatc ccggacttct tcaaacagtc
     4141 tttcccggaa ggtttcacct gggaacgtgt taccacctac gaagatggtg gtgttctgac
     4201 cgcgacccag gacacctctc tgcaggacgg ttgcctgatc tacaacgtta aaatccgcgg
     4261 tgttaacttc ccgtctaacg gtccggttat gcagaaaaaa accctgggct gggaagcgtc
     4321 taccgaaacc ctctacccgg ctgacggtgg cctggaaggt cgtgcggaca tggcgctgaa
     4381 actggttggt ggcggtcacc tgatttgcaa cctgaaaacc acgtatcgtt ctaagaagcc
     4441 ggcgaaaaat ctgaagatgc cgggtgttta ctatgttgac cgtcgtctgg aacgtattaa
     4501 agaagcggac aaagaaacct acgtcgaaca gcacgaagtt gcggttgcgc gttactgcga
     4561 cctgccatct aaactgggtc accgttaatg cgcatttcgt tcttgcagct cgtcagtact
     4621 ttcagaataa ttcaggtaga agacaactgg tctagactcg aggacgaaca ataaggcctc
     4681 cctaacgggg ggcctttttt attgataaca aaaatccaca aggaaaaatt aaaggggaga
     4741 taaaatcccc cctttttggt taactgcggc cgcaggcatg ttccccaaag cgataccact
     4801 tgaagcagtg gtactgcttg tgggtacact ctgcgggtga tgagctagca acgcatgaga
     4861 aagcccccgg aagatcacct tccgggggct tttttattgc gcaagctttg cgggtgccag
     4921 ggcgtgccc
//
