# Supplementary material for: Reinforced CRISPR interference enables reliable multiplex gene repression in phylogenetically distant bacteria
Source: bioRxiv preprint, doi:10.1101/2025.04.14.648646, version 1 (2025-04-15)
Supplement: Supplementary File P1 [file 648646_file11.zip › pK18sB.gb]

LOCUS       pK18sB                  3038 bp ds-DNA     circular     04-MAY-2019
DEFINITION  .
ACCESSION   urn.local...3d-gdqnaah
KEYWORDS    .
SOURCE      .
  ORGANISM  .
COMMENT     COMMENT     ApEinfo:methylated:1.
FEATURES             Location/Qualifiers
     rep_origin      1..595
                     /note="pMB1 replication origin"
                     /label="pMB1 replication origin"
     primer_bind     601..617
                     /label="M13R"
     misc_feature    626..682
                     /label="pK multiple cloning site"
     primer_bind     complement(686..703)
                     /note="M13F"
                     /label="M13F"
     promoter        713..762
                     /label="NEOKAN Promoter"
     CDS             784..1578
                     /gene="nptII"
                     /codon_start=1
                     /transl_table=11
                     /product="neomycin phosphotransferase"
                     /protein_id="ACJ66844.1"
                     /db_xref="GI:215434895"
                     /translation="MIEQDGLHAGSPAAWVERLFGYDWAQQTIGCSDAAVFRLSAQGR
                     PVLFVKTDLSGALNELQDEAARLSWLATTGVPCAAVLDVVTEAGRDWLLLGEVPGQDL
                     LSSHLAPAEKVSIMADAMRRLHTLDPATCPFDHQAKHRIERARTRMEAGLVDQDDLDE
                     EHQGLAPAELFARLKARMPDGEDLVVTHGDACLPNIMVENGRFSGFIDCGRLGVADRY
                     QDIALATRDIAEELGGEWADRFLVLYGIAAPDSQRIAFYRLLDEFF"
                     /label="neomycin phosphotransferase"
     gene            784..1578
                     /gene="nptII"
                     /label="nptII"
     CDS             1585..3006
                     /gene="sacB"
                     /codon_start=1
                     /transl_table=11
                     /product="levan sucrase"
                     /protein_id="ACJ66845.1"
                     /db_xref="GI:215434896"
                     /translation="MNIKKFAKQATVLTFTTALLAGGATQAFAKETNQKPYKETYGIS
                     HITRHDMLQIPEQQKNEKYQVSEFDSSTIKNISSAKGLDVWDSWPLQNADGTVANYHG
                     YHIVFALAGDPKNADDTSIYMFYQKVGETSIDSWKNAGRVFKDSDKFDANDSILKDQT
                     QEWSGSATFTSDGKIRLFYTDFSGKHYGKQTLTTAQVNVSASDSSLNINGVEDYKSIF
                     DGDGKTYQNVQQFIDEGNYSSGDNHTLRDPHYVEDKGHKYLVFEANTGTEDGYQGEES
                     LFNKAYYGKSTSFFRQESQKLLQSDKKRTAELANGALGMIELNDDYTLKKVMKPLIAS
                     NTVTDEIERANVFKMNGKWYLFTDSRGSKMTIDGITSNDIYMLGYVSNSLTGPYKPLN
                     KTGLVLKMDLDPNDVTFTYSHFAVPQAKGNNVVITSYMTNRGFYADKQSTFAPSFLLN
                     IKGKKTSVVKDSILEQGQLTVNK"
                     /label="levan sucrase"
     gene            1585..3006
                     /gene="sacB"
                     /label="sacB"
ORIGIN      
        1 ttgagatcct ttttttctgc gcgtaatctg ctgcttgcaa acaaaaaaac caccgctacc
       61 agcggtggtt tgtttgccgg atcaagagct accaactctt tttccgaagg taactggctt
      121 cagcagagcg cagataccaa atactgttct tctagtgtag ccgtagttag gccaccactt
      181 caagaactct gtagcaccgc ctacatacct cgctctgcta atcctgttac cagtggctgc
      241 tgccagtggc gataagtcgt gtcttaccgg gttggactca agacgatagt taccggataa
      301 ggcgcagcgg tcgggctgaa cggggggttc gtgcacacag cccagcttgg agcgaacgac
      361 ctacaccgaa ctgagatacc tacagcgtga gctatgagaa agcgccacgc ttcccgaagg
      421 gagaaaggcg gacaggtatc cggtaagcgg cagggtcgga acaggagagc gcacgaggga
      481 gcttccaggg ggaaacgcct ggtatcttta tagtcctgtc gggtttcgcc acctctgact
      541 tgagcgtcga tttttgtgat gctcgtcagg ggggcggagc ctatggaaaa acgcctcaca
      601 caggaaacag ctatgacatg attacgaatt cgagctcggt acccggggat cctctagagt
      661 cgacctgcag gcatgcaagc ttggcactgg ccgtcgtttt acaacgtcgt gaccggaatt
      721 gccagctggg gcgccctctg gtaaggttgg gaagccctgc aaacaggatg aggatcgttt
      781 cgcatgattg aacaagatgg attgcacgca ggttctccgg ccgcttgggt ggagaggcta
      841 ttcggctatg actgggcaca acagacaatc ggctgctctg atgccgccgt gttccggctg
      901 tcagcgcagg ggcgcccggt tctttttgtc aagaccgacc tgtccggtgc cctgaatgaa
      961 ctccaagacg aggcagcgcg gctatcgtgg ctggccacga cgggcgttcc ttgcgcagct
     1021 gtgctcgacg ttgtcactga agcgggaagg gactggctgc tattgggcga agtgccgggg
     1081 caggatctcc tgtcatctca ccttgctcct gccgagaaag tatccatcat ggctgatgca
     1141 atgcggcggc tgcatacgct tgatccggct acctgcccat tcgaccacca agcgaaacat
     1201 cgcatcgagc gagcacgtac tcggatggaa gccggtcttg tcgatcagga tgatctggac
     1261 gaagagcatc aggggctcgc gccagccgaa ctgttcgcca ggctcaaggc gcggatgccc
     1321 gacggcgagg atctcgtcgt gacccatggc gatgcctgct tgccgaatat catggtggaa
     1381 aatggccgct tttctggatt catcgactgt ggccggctgg gtgtggcgga ccgctatcag
     1441 gacatagcgt tggctacccg tgatattgct gaagagcttg gcggcgaatg ggctgaccgc
     1501 ttcctcgtgc tttacggtat cgccgctccc gattcgcagc gcatcgcctt ctatcgcctt
     1561 cttgacgagt tcttctgagc gacgatgaac atcaaaaagt ttgcaaaaca agcaacagta
     1621 ttaaccttta ctaccgcact gctggcagga ggcgcaactc aagcgtttgc gaaagaaacg
     1681 aaccaaaagc catataagga aacatacggc atttcccata ttacacgcca tgatatgctg
     1741 caaatccctg aacagcaaaa aaatgaaaaa tatcaagttt ctgaatttga ttcgtccaca
     1801 attaaaaata tctcttctgc aaaaggcctg gacgtttggg acagctggcc attacaaaac
     1861 gctgacggca ctgtcgcaaa ctatcacggc taccacatcg tctttgcatt agccggagat
     1921 cctaaaaatg cggatgacac atcgatttac atgttctatc aaaaagtcgg cgaaacttct
     1981 attgacagct ggaaaaacgc tggccgcgtc tttaaagaca gcgacaaatt cgatgcaaat
     2041 gattctatcc taaaagacca aacacaagaa tggtcaggtt cagccacatt tacatctgac
     2101 ggaaaaatcc gtttattcta cactgatttc tccggtaaac attacggcaa acaaacactg
     2161 acaactgcac aagttaacgt atcagcatca gacagctctt tgaacatcaa cggtgtagag
     2221 gattataaat caatctttga cggtgacgga aaaacgtatc aaaatgtaca gcagttcatc
     2281 gatgaaggca actacagctc aggcgacaac catacgctga gagatcctca ctacgtagaa
     2341 gataaaggcc acaaatactt agtatttgaa gcaaacactg gaactgaaga tggctaccaa
     2401 ggcgaagaat ctttatttaa caaagcatac tatggcaaaa gcacatcatt cttccgtcaa
     2461 gaaagtcaaa aacttctgca aagcgataaa aaacgcacgg ctgagttagc aaacggcgct
     2521 ctcggtatga ttgagctaaa cgatgattac acactgaaaa aagtgatgaa accgctgatt
     2581 gcatctaaca cagtaacaga tgaaattgaa cgcgcgaacg tctttaaaat gaacggcaaa
     2641 tggtacctgt tcactgactc ccgcggatca aaaatgacga ttgacggcat tacgtctaac
     2701 gatatttaca tgcttggtta tgtttctaat tctttaactg gcccatacaa gccgctgaac
     2761 aaaactggcc ttgtgttaaa aatggatctt gatcctaacg atgtaacctt tacttactca
     2821 cacttcgctg tacctcaagc gaaaggaaac aatgtcgtga ttacaagcta tatgacaaac
     2881 agaggattct acgcagacaa acaatcaacg tttgcgccga gcttcctgct gaacatcaaa
     2941 ggcaagaaaa catctgttgt caaagacagc atccttgaac aaggacaatt aacagttaac
     3001 aaataatcag accccgtaga aaagatcaaa ggatcttc
//
